# Supplementary material for: Effect of translation enhancing nascent SKIK peptide on the arrest peptides containing consecutive Proline
Source: bioRxiv preprint, doi:10.1101/2024.02.28.582505, version 2 (2024-03-29)
Supplement: sequences of plasmid DNA [file 582505_file08.zip › Supplemental Plasmid/pET22b-SKIK-SecM-sfGFP.gbk]

LOCUS       pET22b-SKIK-SecM        6152 bp DNA     circular SYN 11-JAN-2024
DEFINITION  .
ACCESSION   .
VERSION     .
KEYWORDS    .
SOURCE      synthetic DNA construct
  ORGANISM  synthetic DNA construct
REFERENCE   1  (bases 1 to 6152)
  AUTHORS   .
  TITLE     Direct Submission
  JOURNAL   Exported Jan 11, 2024 from SnapGene Viewer 7.1.1
            https://www.snapgene.com
FEATURES             Location/Qualifiers
     source          1..6152
                     /mol_type="other DNA"
                     /organism="synthetic DNA construct"
     rep_origin      17..472
                     /direction=RIGHT
                     /label=f1 ori
                     /note="f1 bacteriophage origin of replication; arrow 
                     indicates direction of (+) strand synthesis"
                     /note="color: #ffff00"
     promoter        499..603
                     /gene="bla"
                     /label=AmpR promoter
                     /note="color: #ffffff; direction: RIGHT"
     CDS             join(604..672,673..1464)
                     /codon_start=1
                     /gene="bla"
                     /product="beta-lactamase"
                     /label=AmpR
                     /note="confers resistance to ampicillin, carbenicillin, and
                     related antibiotics"
                     /note="This feature has 2 segments:
                        1:  604 ..  672 / #ccffcc / signal sequence
                        2:  673 .. 1464 / #ccffcc
                     Cleavage site after base 672"
                     /translation="MSIQHFRVALIPFFAAFCLPVFAHPETLVKVKDAEDQLGARVGYI
                     ELDLNSGKILESFRPEERFPMMSTFKVLLCGAVLSRIDAGQEQLGRRIHYSQNDLVEYS
                     PVTEKHLTDGMTVRELCSAAITMSDNTAANLLLTTIGGPKELTAFLHNMGDHVTRLDRW
                     EPELNEAIPNDERDTTMPAAMATTLRKLLTGELLTLASRQQLIDWMEADKVAGPLLRSA
                     LPAGWFIADKSGAGERGSRGIIAALGPDGKPSRIVVIYTTGSQATMDERNRQIAEIGAS
                     LIKHW"
     rep_origin      1635..2223
                     /direction=RIGHT
                     /label=ori
                     /note="high-copy-number ColE1/pMB1/pBR322/pUC origin of 
                     replication"
                     /note="color: #ffff00"
     misc_feature    2409..2551
                     /label=bom
                     /note="basis of mobility region from pBR322"
                     /note="color: #a6acb3"
     CDS             complement(2653..2844)
                     /codon_start=1
                     /gene="rop"
                     /product="Rop protein, which maintains plasmids at low copy
                     number"
                     /label=rop
                     /note="color: #993366"
                     /translation="MTKQEKTALNMARFIRSQTLTLLEKLNELDADEQADICESLHDHA
                     DELYRSCLARFGDDGENL"
     CDS             complement(3653..4735)
                     /codon_start=1
                     /gene="lacI"
                     /product="lac repressor"
                     /label=lacI
                     /note="The lac repressor binds to the lac operator to 
                     inhibit transcription in E. coli. This inhibition can be 
                     relieved by adding lactose or 
                     isopropyl-beta-D-thiogalactopyranoside (IPTG)."
                     /note="color: #993366"
                     /translation="MKPVTLYDVAEYAGVSYQTVSRVVNQASHVSAKTREKVEAAMAEL
                     NYIPNRVAQQLAGKQSLLIGVATSSLALHAPSQIVAAIKSRADQLGASVVVSMVERSGV
                     EACKAAVHNLLAQRVSGLIINYPLDDQDAIAVEAACTNVPALFLDVSDQTPINSIIFSH
                     EDGTRLGVEHLVALGHQQIALLAGPLSSVSARLRLAGWHKYLTRNQIQPIAEREGDWSA
                     MSGFQQTMQMLNEGIVPTAMLVANDQMALGAMRAITESGLRVGADISVVGYDDTEDSSC
                     YIPPLTTIKQDFRLLGQTSVDRLLQLSQGQAVKGNQLLPVSLVKRKTTLAPNTQTASPR
                     ALADSLMQLARQVSRLESGQ"
     promoter        complement(4736..4813)
                     /gene="lacI"
                     /label=lacI promoter
                     /note="color: #ffffff; direction: LEFT"
     promoter        5122..5140
                     /label=T7 promoter
                     /note="promoter for bacteriophage T7 RNA polymerase"
                     /note="color: #ffffff; direction: RIGHT"
     protein_bind    5141..5165
                     /label=lac operator
                     /bound_moiety="lac repressor encoded by lacI"
                     /note="The lac repressor binds to the lac operator to 
                     inhibit transcription in E. coli. This inhibition can be 
                     relieved by adding lactose or 
                     isopropyl-beta-D-thiogalactopyranoside (IPTG)."
                     /note="color: #31849b"
     RBS             5180..5202
                     /note="efficient ribosome binding site from bacteriophage 
                     T7 gene 10 (Olins and Rangwala, 1989)"
                     /note="color: #a6acb3"
     misc_feature    5213..5224
                     /label=SKIK
                     /note="color: #ff0000"
     misc_feature    5225..5275
                     /label=SecM AP
                     /note="color: #333300"
     CDS             5276..5989
                     /codon_start=1
                     /product="GFP variant that folds robustly even when fused 
                     to poorly folded proteins (Pedelacq et al., 2006)"
                     /label=superfolder GFP
                     /note="mammalian codon-optimized"
                     /note="color: #05fd14"
                     /translation="ASKGEELFTGVVPILVELDGDVNGHKFSVRGEGEGDATNGKLTLK
                     FICTTGKLPVPWPTLVTTLTYGVQCFSRYPDHMKRHDFFKSAMPEGYVQERTISFKDDG
                     TYKTRAEVKFEGDTLVNRIELKGIDFKEDGNILGHKLEYNFNSHNVYITADKQKNGIKA
                     NFKIRHNVEDGSVQLADHYQQNTPIGDGPVLLPDNHYLSTQSVLSKDPNEKRDHMVLLE
                     FVTAAGITHGMDELYK"
     CDS             5993..6010
                     /codon_start=1
                     /product="6xHis affinity tag"
                     /label=6xHis
                     /note="color: #cc99b2"
                     /translation="HHHHHH"
     terminator      6080..6127
                     /label=T7 terminator
                     /note="transcription terminator for bacteriophage T7 RNA 
                     polymerase"
                     /note="color: #ffffff; direction: RIGHT"
ORIGIN
        1 gnnnntggcg aatgggnnnn nnnnnnnnnn nnnnnnnnnn nnnnnnnnnn nnnnnnnnnn
       61 nnnnnnnnnn nnnnnnnnnn nnnnnnnnnn nnnnnnnnnn nnnnnnnnnn nnnnnnnnnn
      121 nnnnnnnnnn nnnnnnnnnn cnnnnnnnnn nnnnnnnnnn nnnnnnnnnn nnnnnnnnnn
      181 nnnnnnnnnn nnnnnnnnnn nnnnnnnnnn nnnnnnnnnn nnnnnnnnnn nnannnnnnn
      241 nnnnnnnnnn nnnnnnnnnn nnnnnnnnnn nnnnnnnnnn nncctttgac gttggagtcc
      301 acgttcttta atagtggact cttgttccaa actggaacaa cactcaaccc tatctcggtc
      361 tattcttttg atttataagg gattttgccg atttcggcct attggttaaa aaatgagctg
      421 atttaacaaa aatttaacgc gaattttaac aaaatattaa cgtttacaat ttcaggtggc
      481 acttttcggg gaaatgtgcg cggaacccct atttgtttat ttttctaaat acattcaaat
      541 atgtatccgc tcatgagaca ataaccctga taaatgcttc aataatattg aaaaaggaag
      601 agtatgagta ttcaacattt ccgtgtcgcc cttattccct tttttgcggc attttgcctt
      661 cctgtttttg ctcacccaga aacgctggtg aaagtaaaag atgctgaaga tcagttgggt
      721 gcacgagtgg gttacatcga actggatctc aacagcggta agatccttga gagttttcgc
      781 cccgaagaac gttttccaat gatgagcact tttaaagttc tgctatgtgg cgcggtatta
      841 tcccgtattg acgccgggca agagcaactc ggtcgccgca tacactattc tcagaatgac
      901 ttggttgagt actcaccagt cacagaaaag catcttacgg atggcatgac agtaagagaa
      961 ttatgcagtg ctgccataac catgagtgat aacactgcgg ccaacttact tctgacaacg
     1021 atcggaggac cgaaggagct aaccgctttt ttgcacaaca tgggggatca tgtaactcgc
     1081 cttgatcgtt gggaaccgga gctgaatgaa gccataccaa acgacgagcg tgacaccacg
     1141 atgcctgcag caatggcaac aacgttgcgc aaactattaa ctggcgaact acttactcta
     1201 gcttcccggc aacaattaat agactggatg gaggcggata aagttgcagg accacttctg
     1261 cgctcggccc ttccggctgg ctggtttatt gctgataaat ctggagccgg tgagcgtggg
     1321 tctcgcggta tcattgcagc actggggcca gatggtaagc cctcccgtat cgtagttatc
     1381 tacacgacgg ggagtcaggc aactatggat gaacgaaata gacagatcgc tgagataggt
     1441 gcctcactga ttaagcattg gtaactgtca gaccaagttt actcatatat actttagatt
     1501 gatttaaaac ttcattttta atttaaaagg atctaggtga agatcctttt tgataatctc
     1561 atgaccaaaa tcccttaacg tgagttttcg ttccactgag cgtcagaccc cgtagaaaag
     1621 atcaaaggat cttcttgaga tccttttttt ctgcgcgtaa tctgctgctt gcaaacaaaa
     1681 aaaccaccgc taccagcggt ggtttgtttg ccggatcaag agctaccaac tctttttccg
     1741 aaggtaactg gcttcagcag agcgcagata ccaaatactg tccttctagt gtagccgtag
     1801 ttaggccacc acttcaagaa ctctgtagca ccgcctacat acctcgctct gctaatcctg
     1861 ttaccagtgg ctgctgccag tggcgataag tcgtgtctta ccgggttgga ctcaagacga
     1921 tagttaccgg ataaggcgca gcggtcgggc tgaacggggg gttcgtgcac acagcccagc
     1981 ttggagcgaa cgacctacac cgaactgaga tacctacagc gtgagctatg agaaagcgcc
     2041 acgcttcccg aagggagaaa ggcggacagg tatccggtaa gcggcagggt cggaacagga
     2101 gagcgcacga gggagcttcc agggggaaac gcctggtatc tttatagtcc tgtcgggttt
     2161 cgccacctct gacttgagcg tcgatttttg tgatgctcgt caggggggcg gagcctatgg
     2221 aaaaacgcca gcaacgcggc ctttttacgg ttcctggcct tttgctggcc ttttgctcac
     2281 atgttctttc ctgcgttatc ccctgattct gtggataacc gtattaccgc ctttgagtga
     2341 gctgataccg ctcgccgcag ccgaacgacc gagcgcagcg agtcagtgag cgaggaagcg
     2401 gaagagcgcc tgatgcggta ttttctcctt acgcatctgt gcggtatttc acaccgcata
     2461 tatggtgcac tctcagtaca atctgctctg atgccgcata gttaagccag tatacactcc
     2521 gctatcgcta cgtgactggg tcatggctgc gccccgacac ccgccaacac ccgctgacgc
     2581 gccctgacgg gcttgtctgc tcccggcatc cgcttacaga caagctgtga ccgtctccgg
     2641 gagctgcatg tgtcagaggt tttcaccgtc atcaccgaaa cgcgcgaggc agctgcggta
     2701 aagctcatca gcgtggtcgt gaagcgattc acagatgtct gcctgttcat ccgcgtccag
     2761 ctcgttgagt ttctccagaa gcgttaatgt ctggcttctg ataaagcggg ccatgttaag
     2821 ggcggttttt tcctgtttgg tcactgatgc ctccgtgtaa gggggatttc tgttcatggg
     2881 ggtaatgata ccgatgaaac gagagaggat gctcacgata cgggttactg atgatgaaca
     2941 tgcccggtta ctggaacgtt gtgagggtaa acaactggcg gtatggatgc ggcgggacca
     3001 gagaaaaatc actcagggtc aatgccagcg cttcgttaat acagatgtag gtgttccaca
     3061 gggtagccag cagcatcctg cgatgcagat ccggaacata atggtgcagg gcgctgactt
     3121 ccgcgtttcc agactttacg aaacacggaa accgaagacc attcatgttg ttgctcaggt
     3181 cgcagacgtt ttgcagcagc agtcgcttca cgttcgctcg cgtatcggtg attcattctg
     3241 ctaaccagta aggcaacccc gccagcctag ccgggtcctc aacgacagga gcacgatcat
     3301 gcgcacccgt ggggccgcca tgccggcgat aatggcctgc ttctcgccga aacgtttggt
     3361 ggcgggacca gtgacgaagg cttgagcgag ggcgtgcaag attccgaata ccgcaagcga
     3421 caggccgatc atcgtcgcgc tccagcgaaa gcggtcctcg ccgaaaatga cccagagcgc
     3481 tgccggcacc tgtcctacga gttgcatgat aaagaagaca gtcataagtg cggcgacgat
     3541 agtcatgccc cgcgcccacc ggaaggagct gactgggttg aaggctctca agggcatcgg
     3601 tcgagatccc ggtgcctaat gagtgagcta acttacatta attgcgttgc gctcactgcc
     3661 cgctttccag tcgggaaacc tgtcgtgcca gctgcattaa tgaatcggcc aacgcgcggg
     3721 gagaggcggt ttgcgtattg ggcgccaggg tggtttttct tttcaccagt gagacgggca
     3781 acagctgatt gcccttcacc gcctggccct gagagagttg cagcaagcgg tccacgctgg
     3841 tttgccccag caggcgaaaa tcctgtttga tggtggttaa cggcgggata taacatgagc
     3901 tgtcttcggt atcgtcgtat cccactaccg agatatccgc accaacgcgc agcccggact
     3961 cggtaatggc gcgcattgcg cccagcgcca tctgatcgtt ggcaaccagc atcgcagtgg
     4021 gaacgatgcc ctcattcagc atttgcatgg tttgttgaaa accggacatg gcactccagt
     4081 cgccttcccg ttccgctatc ggctgaattt gattgcgagt gagatattta tgccagccag
     4141 ccagacgcag acgcgccgag acagaactta atgggcccgc taacagcgcg atttgctggt
     4201 gacccaatgc gaccagatgc tccacgccca gtcgcgtacc gtcttcatgg gagaaaataa
     4261 tactgttgat gggtgtctgg tcagagacat caagaaataa cgccggaaca ttagtgcagg
     4321 cagcttccac agcaatggca tcctggtcat ccagcggata gttaatgatc agcccactga
     4381 cgcgttgcgc gagaagattg tgcaccgccg ctttacaggc ttcgacgccg cttcgttcta
     4441 ccatcgacac caccacgctg gcacccagtt gatcggcgcg agatttaatc gccgcgacaa
     4501 tttgcgacgg cgcgtgcagg gccagactgg aggtggcaac gccaatcagc aacgactgtt
     4561 tgcccgccag ttgttgtgcc acgcggttgg gaatgtaatt cagctccgcc atcgccgctt
     4621 ccactttttc ccgcgttttc gcagaaacgt ggctggcctg gttcaccacg cgggaaacgg
     4681 tctgataaga gacaccggca tactctgcga catcgtataa cgttactggt ttcacattca
     4741 ccaccctgaa ttgactctct tccgggcgct atcatgccat accgcgaaag gttttgcgcc
     4801 attcgatggt gtccgggatc tcgacgctct cccttatgcg actcctgcat taggaagcag
     4861 cccagtagta ggttgaggcc gttgagcacc gccgccgcaa ggaatggtgc atgcaaggag
     4921 atggcgccca acagtccccc ggccacgggg cctgccacca tacccacgcc gaaacaagcg
     4981 ctcatgagcc cgaagtggcg agcccgatct tccccatcgg tgatgtcggc gatataggcg
     5041 ccagcaaccg cacctgtggc gccggtgatg ccggccacga tgcgtccggc gtagaggatc
     5101 gagatctcga tcccgcgaaa ttaatacgac tcactatagg ggaattgtga gcggataaca
     5161 attcccctct agaaataatt ttgtttaact ttaagaagga gatatacata tgtctaaaat
     5221 aaaattcagc acgcccgtct ggataagcca ggcgcaaggc atccgtgctg gccctgcaag
     5281 taaaggtgaa gaactgttta ccggcgtggt tccgattctg gtggaactgg atggtgatgt
     5341 taatggccat aaattcagcg tgcgcggcga aggtgaaggc gatgccacca acggtaaact
     5401 gacgctgaaa tttatctgca ccacgggtaa actgccggtg ccgtggccga ccctggttac
     5461 cacgctgacg tatggcgtgc agtgtttcag ccgttacccg gatcatatga aacgccacga
     5521 tttctttaaa agcgccatgc cggaaggtta tgttcaggaa cgtaccattt cttttaaaga
     5581 tgatggcacc tacaaaacgc gcgcagaagt gaaattcgaa ggtgataccc tggttaaccg
     5641 tattgaactg aaaggcatcg atttcaaaga agatggtaac atcctgggcc ataaactgga
     5701 atacaacttc aactctcaca acgtgtacat caccgcagat aaacagaaaa acggtatcaa
     5761 agcgaacttc aaaatccgcc ataatgtgga agatggcagc gttcagctgg cggatcacta
     5821 tcagcagaac accccgattg gtgatggccc ggttctgctg ccggataatc attacctgag
     5881 cacgcagtct gtgctgagta aagatccgaa cgaaaaacgt gatcatatgg tgctgctgga
     5941 atttgttacc gcggccggta tcacgcacgg catggatgaa ctgtataaac tgcaccacca
     6001 ccaccaccac taataagatc cggctgctaa caaagcccga aaggaagctg agttggctgc
     6061 tgccaccgct gagcaataac tagcataacc ccttggggcc tctaaacggg tcttgagggg
     6121 ttttttgctg aaaggaggaa ctatatccgg at
//
