# Supplementary material for: Effect of translation enhancing nascent SKIK peptide on the arrest peptides containing consecutive Proline
Source: bioRxiv preprint, doi:10.1101/2024.02.28.582505, version 2 (2024-03-29)
Supplement: sequences of plasmid DNA [file 582505_file08.zip › Supplemental Plasmid/pET22b-SKIK-(-6)WPPP-sfGFP.gbk]

LOCUS       pET22b-SKIK-(-6)        6113 bp DNA     circular SYN 10-JAN-2024
DEFINITION  .
ACCESSION   .
VERSION     .
KEYWORDS    .
SOURCE      synthetic DNA construct
  ORGANISM  synthetic DNA construct
REFERENCE   1  (bases 1 to 6113)
  AUTHORS   .
  TITLE     Direct Submission
  JOURNAL   Exported Jan 10, 2024 from SnapGene Viewer 7.1.1
            https://www.snapgene.com
FEATURES             Location/Qualifiers
     source          1..6113
                     /mol_type="other DNA"
                     /organism="synthetic DNA construct"
     rep_origin      17..472
                     /direction=RIGHT
                     /label=f1 ori
                     /note="f1 bacteriophage origin of replication; arrow 
                     indicates direction of (+) strand synthesis"
                     /note="color: #ffff00"
     promoter        499..603
                     /gene="bla"
                     /label=AmpR promoter
                     /note="color: #ffffff; direction: RIGHT"
     CDS             join(604..672,673..1464)
                     /codon_start=1
                     /gene="bla"
                     /product="beta-lactamase"
                     /label=AmpR
                     /note="confers resistance to ampicillin, carbenicillin, and
                     related antibiotics"
                     /note="This feature has 2 segments:
                        1:  604 ..  672 / #ccffcc / signal sequence
                        2:  673 .. 1464 / #ccffcc
                     Cleavage site after base 672"
                     /translation="MSIQHFRVALIPFFAAFCLPVFAHPETLVKVKDAEDQLGARVGYI
                     ELDLNSGKILESFRPEERFPMMSTFKVLLCGAVLSRIDAGQEQLGRRIHYSQNDLVEYS
                     PVTEKHLTDGMTVRELCSAAITMSDNTAANLLLTTIGGPKELTAFLHNMGDHVTRLDRW
                     EPELNEAIPNDERDTTMPAAMATTLRKLLTGELLTLASRQQLIDWMEADKVAGPLLRSA
                     LPAGWFIADKSGAGERGSRGIIAALGPDGKPSRIVVIYTTGSQATMDERNRQIAEIGAS
                     LIKHW"
     rep_origin      1635..2223
                     /direction=RIGHT
                     /label=ori
                     /note="high-copy-number ColE1/pMB1/pBR322/pUC origin of 
                     replication"
                     /note="color: #ffff00"
     misc_feature    2409..2551
                     /label=bom
                     /note="basis of mobility region from pBR322"
                     /note="color: #a6acb3"
     CDS             complement(2653..2844)
                     /codon_start=1
                     /gene="rop"
                     /product="Rop protein, which maintains plasmids at low copy
                     number"
                     /label=rop
                     /note="color: #993366"
                     /translation="MTKQEKTALNMARFIRSQTLTLLEKLNELDADEQADICESLHDHA
                     DELYRSCLARFGDDGENL"
     CDS             complement(3653..4735)
                     /codon_start=1
                     /gene="lacI"
                     /product="lac repressor"
                     /label=lacI
                     /note="The lac repressor binds to the lac operator to 
                     inhibit transcription in E. coli. This inhibition can be 
                     relieved by adding lactose or 
                     isopropyl-beta-D-thiogalactopyranoside (IPTG)."
                     /note="color: #993366"
                     /translation="MKPVTLYDVAEYAGVSYQTVSRVVNQASHVSAKTREKVEAAMAEL
                     NYIPNRVAQQLAGKQSLLIGVATSSLALHAPSQIVAAIKSRADQLGASVVVSMVERSGV
                     EACKAAVHNLLAQRVSGLIINYPLDDQDAIAVEAACTNVPALFLDVSDQTPINSIIFSH
                     EDGTRLGVEHLVALGHQQIALLAGPLSSVSARLRLAGWHKYLTRNQIQPIAEREGDWSA
                     MSGFQQTMQMLNEGIVPTAMLVANDQMALGAMRAITESGLRVGADISVVGYDDTEDSSC
                     YIPPLTTIKQDFRLLGQTSVDRLLQLSQGQAVKGNQLLPVSLVKRKTTLAPNTQTASPR
                     ALADSLMQLARQVSRLESGQ"
     promoter        complement(4736..4813)
                     /gene="lacI"
                     /label=lacI promoter
                     /note="color: #ffffff; direction: LEFT"
     promoter        5122..5140
                     /label=T7 promoter
                     /note="promoter for bacteriophage T7 RNA polymerase"
                     /note="color: #ffffff; direction: RIGHT"
     protein_bind    5141..5165
                     /label=lac operator
                     /bound_moiety="lac repressor encoded by lacI"
                     /note="The lac repressor binds to the lac operator to 
                     inhibit transcription in E. coli. This inhibition can be 
                     relieved by adding lactose or 
                     isopropyl-beta-D-thiogalactopyranoside (IPTG)."
                     /note="color: #31849b"
     RBS             5180..5202
                     /note="efficient ribosome binding site from bacteriophage 
                     T7 gene 10 (Olins and Rangwala, 1989)"
                     /note="color: #a6acb3"
     CDS             5240..5950
                     /codon_start=1
                     /product="GFP variant that folds robustly even when fused 
                     to poorly folded proteins (Pedelacq et al., 2006)"
                     /label=superfolder GFP
                     /note="mammalian codon-optimized"
                     /note="color: #05fd14"
                     /translation="SKGEELFTGVVPILVELDGDVNGHKFSVRGEGEGDATNGKLTLKF
                     ICTTGKLPVPWPTLVTTLTYGVQCFSRYPDHMKRHDFFKSAMPEGYVQERTISFKDDGT
                     YKTRAEVKFEGDTLVNRIELKGIDFKEDGNILGHKLEYNFNSHNVYITADKQKNGIKAN
                     FKIRHNVEDGSVQLADHYQQNTPIGDGPVLLPDNHYLSTQSVLSKDPNEKRDHMVLLEF
                     VTAAGITHGMDELYK"
     CDS             5954..5971
                     /codon_start=1
                     /product="6xHis affinity tag"
                     /label=6xHis
                     /note="color: #cc99b2"
                     /translation="HHHHHH"
     terminator      6041..6088
                     /label=T7 terminator
                     /note="transcription terminator for bacteriophage T7 RNA 
                     polymerase"
                     /note="color: #ffffff; direction: RIGHT"
ORIGIN
        1 gnnnntggcg aatgggnnnn nnnnnnnnnn nnnnnnnnnn nnnnnnnnnn nnnnnnnnnn
       61 nnnnnnnnnn nnnnnnnnnn nnnnnnnnnn nnnnnnnnnn nnnnnnnnnn nnnnnnnnnn
      121 nnnnnnnnnn nnnnnnnnnn cnnnnnnnnn nnnnnnnnnn nnnnnnnnnn nnnnnnnnnn
      181 nnnnnnnnnn nnnnnnnnnn nnnnnnnnnn nnnnnnnnnn nnnnnnnnnn nnannnnnnn
      241 nnnnnnnnnn nnnnnnnnnn nnnnnnnnnn nnnnnnnnnn nncctttgac gttggagtcc
      301 acgttcttta atagtggact cttgttccaa actggaacaa cactcaaccc tatctcggtc
      361 tattcttttg atttataagg gattttgccg atttcggcct attggttaaa aaatgagctg
      421 atttaacaaa aatttaacgc gaattttaac aaaatattaa cgtttacaat ttcaggtggc
      481 acttttcggg gaaatgtgcg cggaacccct atttgtttat ttttctaaat acattcaaat
      541 atgtatccgc tcatgagaca ataaccctga taaatgcttc aataatattg aaaaaggaag
      601 agtatgagta ttcaacattt ccgtgtcgcc cttattccct tttttgcggc attttgcctt
      661 cctgtttttg ctcacccaga aacgctggtg aaagtaaaag atgctgaaga tcagttgggt
      721 gcacgagtgg gttacatcga actggatctc aacagcggta agatccttga gagttttcgc
      781 cccgaagaac gttttccaat gatgagcact tttaaagttc tgctatgtgg cgcggtatta
      841 tcccgtattg acgccgggca agagcaactc ggtcgccgca tacactattc tcagaatgac
      901 ttggttgagt actcaccagt cacagaaaag catcttacgg atggcatgac agtaagagaa
      961 ttatgcagtg ctgccataac catgagtgat aacactgcgg ccaacttact tctgacaacg
     1021 atcggaggac cgaaggagct aaccgctttt ttgcacaaca tgggggatca tgtaactcgc
     1081 cttgatcgtt gggaaccgga gctgaatgaa gccataccaa acgacgagcg tgacaccacg
     1141 atgcctgcag caatggcaac aacgttgcgc aaactattaa ctggcgaact acttactcta
     1201 gcttcccggc aacaattaat agactggatg gaggcggata aagttgcagg accacttctg
     1261 cgctcggccc ttccggctgg ctggtttatt gctgataaat ctggagccgg tgagcgtggg
     1321 tctcgcggta tcattgcagc actggggcca gatggtaagc cctcccgtat cgtagttatc
     1381 tacacgacgg ggagtcaggc aactatggat gaacgaaata gacagatcgc tgagataggt
     1441 gcctcactga ttaagcattg gtaactgtca gaccaagttt actcatatat actttagatt
     1501 gatttaaaac ttcattttta atttaaaagg atctaggtga agatcctttt tgataatctc
     1561 atgaccaaaa tcccttaacg tgagttttcg ttccactgag cgtcagaccc cgtagaaaag
     1621 atcaaaggat cttcttgaga tccttttttt ctgcgcgtaa tctgctgctt gcaaacaaaa
     1681 aaaccaccgc taccagcggt ggtttgtttg ccggatcaag agctaccaac tctttttccg
     1741 aaggtaactg gcttcagcag agcgcagata ccaaatactg tccttctagt gtagccgtag
     1801 ttaggccacc acttcaagaa ctctgtagca ccgcctacat acctcgctct gctaatcctg
     1861 ttaccagtgg ctgctgccag tggcgataag tcgtgtctta ccgggttgga ctcaagacga
     1921 tagttaccgg ataaggcgca gcggtcgggc tgaacggggg gttcgtgcac acagcccagc
     1981 ttggagcgaa cgacctacac cgaactgaga tacctacagc gtgagctatg agaaagcgcc
     2041 acgcttcccg aagggagaaa ggcggacagg tatccggtaa gcggcagggt cggaacagga
     2101 gagcgcacga gggagcttcc agggggaaac gcctggtatc tttatagtcc tgtcgggttt
     2161 cgccacctct gacttgagcg tcgatttttg tgatgctcgt caggggggcg gagcctatgg
     2221 aaaaacgcca gcaacgcggc ctttttacgg ttcctggcct tttgctggcc ttttgctcac
     2281 atgttctttc ctgcgttatc ccctgattct gtggataacc gtattaccgc ctttgagtga
     2341 gctgataccg ctcgccgcag ccgaacgacc gagcgcagcg agtcagtgag cgaggaagcg
     2401 gaagagcgcc tgatgcggta ttttctcctt acgcatctgt gcggtatttc acaccgcata
     2461 tatggtgcac tctcagtaca atctgctctg atgccgcata gttaagccag tatacactcc
     2521 gctatcgcta cgtgactggg tcatggctgc gccccgacac ccgccaacac ccgctgacgc
     2581 gccctgacgg gcttgtctgc tcccggcatc cgcttacaga caagctgtga ccgtctccgg
     2641 gagctgcatg tgtcagaggt tttcaccgtc atcaccgaaa cgcgcgaggc agctgcggta
     2701 aagctcatca gcgtggtcgt gaagcgattc acagatgtct gcctgttcat ccgcgtccag
     2761 ctcgttgagt ttctccagaa gcgttaatgt ctggcttctg ataaagcggg ccatgttaag
     2821 ggcggttttt tcctgtttgg tcactgatgc ctccgtgtaa gggggatttc tgttcatggg
     2881 ggtaatgata ccgatgaaac gagagaggat gctcacgata cgggttactg atgatgaaca
     2941 tgcccggtta ctggaacgtt gtgagggtaa acaactggcg gtatggatgc ggcgggacca
     3001 gagaaaaatc actcagggtc aatgccagcg cttcgttaat acagatgtag gtgttccaca
     3061 gggtagccag cagcatcctg cgatgcagat ccggaacata atggtgcagg gcgctgactt
     3121 ccgcgtttcc agactttacg aaacacggaa accgaagacc attcatgttg ttgctcaggt
     3181 cgcagacgtt ttgcagcagc agtcgcttca cgttcgctcg cgtatcggtg attcattctg
     3241 ctaaccagta aggcaacccc gccagcctag ccgggtcctc aacgacagga gcacgatcat
     3301 gcgcacccgt ggggccgcca tgccggcgat aatggcctgc ttctcgccga aacgtttggt
     3361 ggcgggacca gtgacgaagg cttgagcgag ggcgtgcaag attccgaata ccgcaagcga
     3421 caggccgatc atcgtcgcgc tccagcgaaa gcggtcctcg ccgaaaatga cccagagcgc
     3481 tgccggcacc tgtcctacga gttgcatgat aaagaagaca gtcataagtg cggcgacgat
     3541 agtcatgccc cgcgcccacc ggaaggagct gactgggttg aaggctctca agggcatcgg
     3601 tcgagatccc ggtgcctaat gagtgagcta acttacatta attgcgttgc gctcactgcc
     3661 cgctttccag tcgggaaacc tgtcgtgcca gctgcattaa tgaatcggcc aacgcgcggg
     3721 gagaggcggt ttgcgtattg ggcgccaggg tggtttttct tttcaccagt gagacgggca
     3781 acagctgatt gcccttcacc gcctggccct gagagagttg cagcaagcgg tccacgctgg
     3841 tttgccccag caggcgaaaa tcctgtttga tggtggttaa cggcgggata taacatgagc
     3901 tgtcttcggt atcgtcgtat cccactaccg agatatccgc accaacgcgc agcccggact
     3961 cggtaatggc gcgcattgcg cccagcgcca tctgatcgtt ggcaaccagc atcgcagtgg
     4021 gaacgatgcc ctcattcagc atttgcatgg tttgttgaaa accggacatg gcactccagt
     4081 cgccttcccg ttccgctatc ggctgaattt gattgcgagt gagatattta tgccagccag
     4141 ccagacgcag acgcgccgag acagaactta atgggcccgc taacagcgcg atttgctggt
     4201 gacccaatgc gaccagatgc tccacgccca gtcgcgtacc gtcttcatgg gagaaaataa
     4261 tactgttgat gggtgtctgg tcagagacat caagaaataa cgccggaaca ttagtgcagg
     4321 cagcttccac agcaatggca tcctggtcat ccagcggata gttaatgatc agcccactga
     4381 cgcgttgcgc gagaagattg tgcaccgccg ctttacaggc ttcgacgccg cttcgttcta
     4441 ccatcgacac caccacgctg gcacccagtt gatcggcgcg agatttaatc gccgcgacaa
     4501 tttgcgacgg cgcgtgcagg gccagactgg aggtggcaac gccaatcagc aacgactgtt
     4561 tgcccgccag ttgttgtgcc acgcggttgg gaatgtaatt cagctccgcc atcgccgctt
     4621 ccactttttc ccgcgttttc gcagaaacgt ggctggcctg gttcaccacg cgggaaacgg
     4681 tctgataaga gacaccggca tactctgcga catcgtataa cgttactggt ttcacattca
     4741 ccaccctgaa ttgactctct tccgggcgct atcatgccat accgcgaaag gttttgcgcc
     4801 attcgatggt gtccgggatc tcgacgctct cccttatgcg actcctgcat taggaagcag
     4861 cccagtagta ggttgaggcc gttgagcacc gccgccgcaa ggaatggtgc atgcaaggag
     4921 atggcgccca acagtccccc ggccacgggg cctgccacca tacccacgcc gaaacaagcg
     4981 ctcatgagcc cgaagtggcg agcccgatct tccccatcgg tgatgtcggc gatataggcg
     5041 ccagcaaccg cacctgtggc gccggtgatg ccggccacga tgcgtccggc gtagaggatc
     5101 gagatctcga tcccgcgaaa ttaatacgac tcactatagg ggaattgtga gcggataaca
     5161 attcccctct agaaataatt ttgtttaact ttaagaagga gatatacata tgtctaaaat
     5221 aaaatggccg ccccctgcaa gtaaaggtga agaactgttt accggcgtgg ttccgattct
     5281 ggtggaactg gatggtgatg ttaatggcca taaattcagc gtgcgcggcg aaggtgaagg
     5341 cgatgccacc aacggtaaac tgacgctgaa atttatctgc accacgggta aactgccggt
     5401 gccgtggccg accctggtta ccacgctgac gtatggcgtg cagtgtttca gccgttaccc
     5461 ggatcatatg aaacgccacg atttctttaa aagcgccatg ccggaaggtt atgttcagga
     5521 acgtaccatt tcttttaaag atgatggcac ctacaaaacg cgcgcagaag tgaaattcga
     5581 aggtgatacc ctggttaacc gtattgaact gaaaggcatc gatttcaaag aagatggtaa
     5641 catcctgggc cataaactgg aatacaactt caactctcac aacgtgtaca tcaccgcaga
     5701 taaacagaaa aacggtatca aagcgaactt caaaatccgc cataatgtgg aagatggcag
     5761 cgttcagctg gcggatcact atcagcagaa caccccgatt ggtgatggcc cggttctgct
     5821 gccggataat cattacctga gcacgcagtc tgtgctgagt aaagatccga acgaaaaacg
     5881 tgatcatatg gtgctgctgg aatttgttac cgcggccggt atcacgcacg gcatggatga
     5941 actgtataaa ctgcaccacc accaccacca ctaataagat ccggctgcta acaaagcccg
     6001 aaaggaagct gagttggctg ctgccaccgc tgagcaataa ctagcataac cccttggggc
     6061 ctctaaacgg gtcttgaggg gttttttgct gaaaggagga actatatccg gat
//
