# Supplementary material for: Effect of translation enhancing nascent SKIK peptide on the arrest peptides containing consecutive Proline
Source: bioRxiv preprint, doi:10.1101/2024.02.28.582505, version 2 (2024-03-29)
Supplement: sequences of plasmid DNA [file 582505_file08.zip › Supplemental Plasmid/pET22b-GGGG-(-6)WPPP-sfGFP.gbk]

LOCUS       pET22b-GGGG-(-6)        6113 bp DNA     circular SYN 11-JAN-2024
DEFINITION  .
ACCESSION   .
VERSION     .
KEYWORDS    .
SOURCE      synthetic DNA construct
  ORGANISM  synthetic DNA construct
REFERENCE   1  (bases 1 to 6113)
  AUTHORS   .
  TITLE     Direct Submission
  JOURNAL   Exported Jan 11, 2024 from SnapGene Viewer 7.1.1
            https://www.snapgene.com
FEATURES             Location/Qualifiers
     source          1..6113
                     /mol_type="other DNA"
                     /organism="synthetic DNA construct"
     rep_origin      17..472
                     /direction=RIGHT
                     /label=f1 ori
                     /note="f1 bacteriophage origin of replication; arrow 
                     indicates direction of (+) strand synthesis"
                     /note="color: #ffff00"
     promoter        499..603
                     /gene="bla"
                     /label=AmpR promoter
                     /note="color: #ffffff; direction: RIGHT"
     CDS             join(604..672,673..1464)
                     /codon_start=1
                     /gene="bla"
                     /product="beta-lactamase"
                     /label=AmpR
                     /note="confers resistance to ampicillin, carbenicillin, and
                     related antibiotics"
                     /note="This feature has 2 segments:
                        1:  604 ..  672 / #ccffcc / signal sequence
                        2:  673 .. 1464 / #ccffcc
                     Cleavage site after base 672"
                     /translation="MSIQHFRVALIPFFAAFCLPVFAHPETLVKVKDAEDQLGARVGYI
                     ELDLNSGKILESFRPEERFPMMSTFKVLLCGAVLSRIDAGQEQLGRRIHYSQNDLVEYS
                     PVTEKHLTDGMTVRELCSAAITMSDNTAANLLLTTIGGPKELTAFLHNMGDHVTRLDRW
                     EPELNEAIPNDERDTTMPAAMATTLRKLLTGELLTLASRQQLIDWMEADKVAGPLLRSA
                     LPAGWFIADKSGAGERGSRGIIAALGPDGKPSRIVVIYTTGSQATMDERNRQIAEIGAS
                     LIKHW"
     rep_origin      1635..2223
                     /direction=RIGHT
                     /label=ori
                     /note="high-copy-number ColE1/pMB1/pBR322/pUC origin of 
                     replication"
                     /note="color: #ffff00"
     misc_feature    2409..2551
                     /label=bom
                     /note="basis of mobility region from pBR322"
                     /note="color: #a6acb3"
     CDS             complement(2653..2844)
                     /codon_start=1
                     /gene="rop"
                     /product="Rop protein, which maintains plasmids at low copy
                     number"
                     /label=rop
                     /note="color: #993366"
                     /translation="MTKQEKTALNMARFIRSQTLTLLEKLNELDADEQADICESLHDHA
                     DELYRSCLARFGDDGENL"
     CDS             complement(3653..4735)
                     /codon_start=1
                     /gene="lacI"
                     /product="lac repressor"
                     /label=lacI
                     /note="The lac repressor binds to the lac operator to 
                     inhibit transcription in E. coli. This inhibition can be 
                     relieved by adding lactose or 
                     isopropyl-beta-D-thiogalactopyranoside (IPTG)."
                     /note="color: #993366"
                     /translation="MKPVTLYDVAEYAGVSYQTVSRVVNQASHVSAKTREKVEAAMAEL
                     NYIPNRVAQQLAGKQSLLIGVATSSLALHAPSQIVAAIKSRADQLGASVVVSMVERSGV
                     EACKAAVHNLLAQRVSGLIINYPLDDQDAIAVEAACTNVPALFLDVSDQTPINSIIFSH
                     EDGTRLGVEHLVALGHQQIALLAGPLSSVSARLRLAGWHKYLTRNQIQPIAEREGDWSA
                     MSGFQQTMQMLNEGIVPTAMLVANDQMALGAMRAITESGLRVGADISVVGYDDTEDSSC
                     YIPPLTTIKQDFRLLGQTSVDRLLQLSQGQAVKGNQLLPVSLVKRKTTLAPNTQTASPR
                     ALADSLMQLARQVSRLESGQ"
     promoter        complement(4736..4813)
                     /gene="lacI"
                     /label=lacI promoter
                     /note="color: #ffffff; direction: LEFT"
     promoter        5122..5140
                     /label=T7 promoter
                     /note="promoter for bacteriophage T7 RNA polymerase"
                     /note="color: #ffffff; direction: RIGHT"
     protein_bind    5141..5165
                     /label=lac operator
                     /bound_moiety="lac repressor encoded by lacI"
                     /note="The lac repressor binds to the lac operator to 
                     inhibit transcription in E. coli. This inhibition can be 
                     relieved by adding lactose or 
                     isopropyl-beta-D-thiogalactopyranoside (IPTG)."
                     /note="color: #31849b"
     RBS             5180..5202
                     /note="efficient ribosome binding site from bacteriophage 
                     T7 gene 10 (Olins and Rangwala, 1989)"
                     /note="color: #a6acb3"
     CDS             5240..5950
                     /codon_start=1
                     /product="GFP variant that folds robustly even when fused 
                     to poorly folded proteins (Pedelacq et al., 2006)"
                     /label=superfolder GFP
                     /note="mammalian codon-optimized"
                     /note="color: #05fd14"
                     /translation="SKGEELFTGVVPILVELDGDVNGHKFSVRGEGEGDATNGKLTLKF
                     ICTTGKLPVPWPTLVTTLTYGVQCFSRYPDHMKRHDFFKSAMPEGYVQERTISFKDDGT
                     YKTRAEVKFEGDTLVNRIELKGIDFKEDGNILGHKLEYNFNSHNVYITADKQKNGIKAN
                     FKIRHNVEDGSVQLADHYQQNTPIGDGPVLLPDNHYLSTQSVLSKDPNEKRDHMVLLEF
                     VTAAGITHGMDELYK"
     CDS             5954..5971
                     /codon_start=1
                     /product="6xHis affinity tag"
                     /label=6xHis
                     /note="color: #cc99b2"
                     /translation="HHHHHH"
     terminator      6041..6088
                     /label=T7 terminator
                     /note="transcription terminator for bacteriophage T7 RNA 
                     polymerase"
                     /note="color: #ffffff; direction: RIGHT"
ORIGIN
        1 gnnnntggcg aatgggnnnn nnnnnnnnnn nnnnnnnnnn nnnnnnnnnn nnnnnnnnnn
       61 nnnnnnnnnn nnnnnnnnnn nnnnnnnnnn nnnnnnnnnn nnnnnnnnnn nnnnnnnnnn
      121 nnnnnnnnnn nnnnnnnnnn cnnnnnnnnn nnnnnnnnnn nnnnnnnnnn nnnnnnnnnn
      181 nnnnnnnnnn nnnnnnnnnn nnnnnnnnnn nnnnnnnnnn nnnnnnnnnn nnannnnnnn
      241 nnnnnnnnnn nnnnnnnnnn nnnnnnnnnn nnnnnnnnnn nncctttgac gttggagtcc
      301 acgttcttta atagtggact cttgttccaa actggaacaa cactcaaccc tatctcggtc
      361 tattcttttg atttataagg gattttgccg atttcggcct attggttaaa aaatgagctg
      421 atttaacaaa aatttaacgc gaattttaac aaaatattaa cgtttacaat ttcaggtggc
      481 acttttcggg gaaatgtgcg cggaacccct atttgtttat ttttctaaat acattcaaat
      541 atgtatccgc tcatgagaca ataaccctga taaatgcttc aataatattg aaaaaggaag
      601 agtatgagta ttcaacattt ccgtgtcgcc cttattccct tttttgcggc attttgcctt
      661 cctgtttttg ctcacccaga aacgctggtg aaagtaaaag atgctgaaga tcagttgggt
      721 gcacgagtgg gttacatcga actggatctc aacagcggta agatccttga gagttttcgc
      781 cccgaagaac gttttccaat gatgagcact tttaaagttc tgctatgtgg cgcggtatta
      841 tcccgtattg acgccgggca agagcaactc ggtcgccgca tacactattc tcagaatgac
      901 ttggttgagt actcaccagt cacagaaaag catcttacgg atggcatgac agtaagagaa
      961 ttatgcagtg ctgccataac catgagtgat aacactgcgg ccaacttact tctgacaacg
     1021 atcggaggac cgaaggagct aaccgctttt ttgcacaaca tgggggatca tgtaactcgc
     1081 cttgatcgtt gggaaccgga gctgaatgaa gccataccaa acgacgagcg tgacaccacg
     1141 atgcctgcag caatggcaac aacgttgcgc aaactattaa ctggcgaact acttactcta
     1201 gcttcccggc aacaattaat agactggatg gaggcggata aagttgcagg accacttctg
     1261 cgctcggccc ttccggctgg ctggtttatt gctgataaat ctggagccgg tgagcgtggg
     1321 tctcgcggta tcattgcagc actggggcca gatggtaagc cctcccgtat cgtagttatc
     1381 tacacgacgg ggagtcaggc aactatggat gaacgaaata gacagatcgc tgagataggt
     1441 gcctcactga ttaagcattg gtaactgtca gaccaagttt actcatatat actttagatt
     1501 gatttaaaac ttcattttta atttaaaagg atctaggtga agatcctttt tgataatctc
     1561 atgaccaaaa tcccttaacg tgagttttcg ttccactgag cgtcagaccc cgtagaaaag
     1621 atcaaaggat cttcttgaga tccttttttt ctgcgcgtaa tctgctgctt gcaaacaaaa
     1681 aaaccaccgc taccagcggt ggtttgtttg ccggatcaag agctaccaac tctttttccg
     1741 aaggtaactg gcttcagcag agcgcagata ccaaatactg tccttctagt gtagccgtag
     1801 ttaggccacc acttcaagaa ctctgtagca ccgcctacat acctcgctct gctaatcctg
     1861 ttaccagtgg ctgctgccag tggcgataag tcgtgtctta ccgggttgga ctcaagacga
     1921 tagttaccgg ataaggcgca gcggtcgggc tgaacggggg gttcgtgcac acagcccagc
     1981 ttggagcgaa cgacctacac cgaactgaga tacctacagc gtgagctatg agaaagcgcc
     2041 acgcttcccg aagggagaaa ggcggacagg tatccggtaa gcggcagggt cggaacagga
     2101 gagcgcacga gggagcttcc agggggaaac gcctggtatc tttatagtcc tgtcgggttt
     2161 cgccacctct gacttgagcg tcgatttttg tgatgctcgt caggggggcg gagcctatgg
     2221 aaaaacgcca gcaacgcggc ctttttacgg ttcctggcct tttgctggcc ttttgctcac
     2281 atgttctttc ctgcgttatc ccctgattct gtggataacc gtattaccgc ctttgagtga
     2341 gctgataccg ctcgccgcag ccgaacgacc gagcgcagcg agtcagtgag cgaggaagcg
     2401 gaagagcgcc tgatgcggta ttttctcctt acgcatctgt gcggtatttc acaccgcata
     2461 tatggtgcac tctcagtaca atctgctctg atgccgcata gttaagccag tatacactcc
     2521 gctatcgcta cgtgactggg tcatggctgc gccccgacac ccgccaacac ccgctgacgc
     2581 gccctgacgg gcttgtctgc tcccggcatc cgcttacaga caagctgtga ccgtctccgg
     2641 gagctgcatg tgtcagaggt tttcaccgtc atcaccgaaa cgcgcgaggc agctgcggta
     2701 aagctcatca gcgtggtcgt gaagcgattc acagatgtct gcctgttcat ccgcgtccag
     2761 ctcgttgagt ttctccagaa gcgttaatgt ctggcttctg ataaagcggg ccatgttaag
     2821 ggcggttttt tcctgtttgg tcactgatgc ctccgtgtaa gggggatttc tgttcatggg
     2881 ggtaatgata ccgatgaaac gagagaggat gctcacgata cgggttactg atgatgaaca
     2941 tgcccggtta ctggaacgtt gtgagggtaa acaactggcg gtatggatgc ggcgggacca
     3001 gagaaaaatc actcagggtc aatgccagcg cttcgttaat acagatgtag gtgttccaca
     3061 gggtagccag cagcatcctg cgatgcagat ccggaacata atggtgcagg gcgctgactt
     3121 ccgcgtttcc agactttacg aaacacggaa accgaagacc attcatgttg ttgctcaggt
     3181 cgcagacgtt ttgcagcagc agtcgcttca cgttcgctcg cgtatcggtg attcattctg
     3241 ctaaccagta aggcaacccc gccagcctag ccgggtcctc aacgacagga gcacgatcat
     3301 gcgcacccgt ggggccgcca tgccggcgat aatggcctgc ttctcgccga aacgtttggt
     3361 ggcgggacca gtgacgaagg cttgagcgag ggcgtgcaag attccgaata ccgcaagcga
     3421 caggccgatc atcgtcgcgc tccagcgaaa gcggtcctcg ccgaaaatga cccagagcgc
     3481 tgccggcacc tgtcctacga gttgcatgat aaagaagaca gtcataagtg cggcgacgat
     3541 agtcatgccc cgcgcccacc ggaaggagct gactgggttg aaggctctca agggcatcgg
     3601 tcgagatccc ggtgcctaat gagtgagcta acttacatta attgcgttgc gctcactgcc
     3661 cgctttccag tcgggaaacc tgtcgtgcca gctgcattaa tgaatcggcc aacgcgcggg
     3721 gagaggcggt ttgcgtattg ggcgccaggg tggtttttct tttcaccagt gagacgggca
     3781 acagctgatt gcccttcacc gcctggccct gagagagttg cagcaagcgg tccacgctgg
     3841 tttgccccag caggcgaaaa tcctgtttga tggtggttaa cggcgggata taacatgagc
     3901 tgtcttcggt atcgtcgtat cccactaccg agatatccgc accaacgcgc agcccggact
     3961 cggtaatggc gcgcattgcg cccagcgcca tctgatcgtt ggcaaccagc atcgcagtgg
     4021 gaacgatgcc ctcattcagc atttgcatgg tttgttgaaa accggacatg gcactccagt
     4081 cgccttcccg ttccgctatc ggctgaattt gattgcgagt gagatattta tgccagccag
     4141 ccagacgcag acgcgccgag acagaactta atgggcccgc taacagcgcg atttgctggt
     4201 gacccaatgc gaccagatgc tccacgccca gtcgcgtacc gtcttcatgg gagaaaataa
     4261 tactgttgat gggtgtctgg tcagagacat caagaaataa cgccggaaca ttagtgcagg
     4321 cagcttccac agcaatggca tcctggtcat ccagcggata gttaatgatc agcccactga
     4381 cgcgttgcgc gagaagattg tgcaccgccg ctttacaggc ttcgacgccg cttcgttcta
     4441 ccatcgacac caccacgctg gcacccagtt gatcggcgcg agatttaatc gccgcgacaa
     4501 tttgcgacgg cgcgtgcagg gccagactgg aggtggcaac gccaatcagc aacgactgtt
     4561 tgcccgccag ttgttgtgcc acgcggttgg gaatgtaatt cagctccgcc atcgccgctt
     4621 ccactttttc ccgcgttttc gcagaaacgt ggctggcctg gttcaccacg cgggaaacgg
     4681 tctgataaga gacaccggca tactctgcga catcgtataa cgttactggt ttcacattca
     4741 ccaccctgaa ttgactctct tccgggcgct atcatgccat accgcgaaag gttttgcgcc
     4801 attcgatggt gtccgggatc tcgacgctct cccttatgcg actcctgcat taggaagcag
     4861 cccagtagta ggttgaggcc gttgagcacc gccgccgcaa ggaatggtgc atgcaaggag
     4921 atggcgccca acagtccccc ggccacgggg cctgccacca tacccacgcc gaaacaagcg
     4981 ctcatgagcc cgaagtggcg agcccgatct tccccatcgg tgatgtcggc gatataggcg
     5041 ccagcaaccg cacctgtggc gccggtgatg ccggccacga tgcgtccggc gtagaggatc
     5101 gagatctcga tcccgcgaaa ttaatacgac tcactatagg ggaattgtga gcggataaca
     5161 attcccctct agaaataatt ttgtttaact ttaagaagga gatatacata tgggtggcgg
     5221 agggtggccg ccccctgcaa gtaaaggtga agaactgttt accggcgtgg ttccgattct
     5281 ggtggaactg gatggtgatg ttaatggcca taaattcagc gtgcgcggcg aaggtgaagg
     5341 cgatgccacc aacggtaaac tgacgctgaa atttatctgc accacgggta aactgccggt
     5401 gccgtggccg accctggtta ccacgctgac gtatggcgtg cagtgtttca gccgttaccc
     5461 ggatcatatg aaacgccacg atttctttaa aagcgccatg ccggaaggtt atgttcagga
     5521 acgtaccatt tcttttaaag atgatggcac ctacaaaacg cgcgcagaag tgaaattcga
     5581 aggtgatacc ctggttaacc gtattgaact gaaaggcatc gatttcaaag aagatggtaa
     5641 catcctgggc cataaactgg aatacaactt caactctcac aacgtgtaca tcaccgcaga
     5701 taaacagaaa aacggtatca aagcgaactt caaaatccgc cataatgtgg aagatggcag
     5761 cgttcagctg gcggatcact atcagcagaa caccccgatt ggtgatggcc cggttctgct
     5821 gccggataat cattacctga gcacgcagtc tgtgctgagt aaagatccga acgaaaaacg
     5881 tgatcatatg gtgctgctgg aatttgttac cgcggccggt atcacgcacg gcatggatga
     5941 actgtataaa ctgcaccacc accaccacca ctaataagat ccggctgcta acaaagcccg
     6001 aaaggaagct gagttggctg ctgccaccgc tgagcaataa ctagcataac cccttggggc
     6061 ctctaaacgg gtcttgaggg gttttttgct gaaaggagga actatatccg gat
//
