# Supplementary material for: Effect of translation enhancing nascent SKIK peptide on the arrest peptides containing consecutive Proline
Source: bioRxiv preprint, doi:10.1101/2024.02.28.582505, version 2 (2024-03-29)
Supplement: sequences of plasmid DNA [file 582505_file08.zip › Supplemental Plasmid/pET22b-SKIK-G4-WPPP-sfGFP.gbk]

LOCUS       pET22b-SKIK-G4-W        6143 bp DNA     circular SYN 10-JAN-2024
DEFINITION  .
ACCESSION   .
VERSION     .
KEYWORDS    .
SOURCE      synthetic DNA construct
  ORGANISM  synthetic DNA construct
REFERENCE   1  (bases 1 to 6143)
  AUTHORS   .
  TITLE     Direct Submission
  JOURNAL   Exported Jan 10, 2024 from SnapGene Viewer 7.1.1
            https://www.snapgene.com
FEATURES             Location/Qualifiers
     source          1..6143
                     /mol_type="other DNA"
                     /organism="synthetic DNA construct"
     rep_origin      17..472
                     /direction=RIGHT
                     /label=f1 ori
                     /note="f1 bacteriophage origin of replication; arrow 
                     indicates direction of (+) strand synthesis"
                     /note="color: #ffff00"
     promoter        499..603
                     /gene="bla"
                     /label=AmpR promoter
                     /note="color: #ffffff; direction: RIGHT"
     CDS             join(604..672,673..1464)
                     /codon_start=1
                     /gene="bla"
                     /product="beta-lactamase"
                     /label=AmpR
                     /note="confers resistance to ampicillin, carbenicillin, and
                     related antibiotics"
                     /note="This feature has 2 segments:
                        1:  604 ..  672 / #ccffcc / signal sequence
                        2:  673 .. 1464 / #ccffcc
                     Cleavage site after base 672"
                     /translation="MSIQHFRVALIPFFAAFCLPVFAHPETLVKVKDAEDQLGARVGYI
                     ELDLNSGKILESFRPEERFPMMSTFKVLLCGAVLSRIDAGQEQLGRRIHYSQNDLVEYS
                     PVTEKHLTDGMTVRELCSAAITMSDNTAANLLLTTIGGPKELTAFLHNMGDHVTRLDRW
                     EPELNEAIPNDERDTTMPAAMATTLRKLLTGELLTLASRQQLIDWMEADKVAGPLLRSA
                     LPAGWFIADKSGAGERGSRGIIAALGPDGKPSRIVVIYTTGSQATMDERNRQIAEIGAS
                     LIKHW"
     rep_origin      1635..2223
                     /direction=RIGHT
                     /label=ori
                     /note="high-copy-number ColE1/pMB1/pBR322/pUC origin of 
                     replication"
                     /note="color: #ffff00"
     misc_feature    2409..2551
                     /label=bom
                     /note="basis of mobility region from pBR322"
                     /note="color: #a6acb3"
     CDS             complement(2653..2844)
                     /codon_start=1
                     /gene="rop"
                     /product="Rop protein, which maintains plasmids at low copy
                     number"
                     /label=rop
                     /note="color: #993366"
                     /translation="MTKQEKTALNMARFIRSQTLTLLEKLNELDADEQADICESLHDHA
                     DELYRSCLARFGDDGENL"
     CDS             complement(3653..4735)
                     /codon_start=1
                     /gene="lacI"
                     /product="lac repressor"
                     /label=lacI
                     /note="The lac repressor binds to the lac operator to 
                     inhibit transcription in E. coli. This inhibition can be 
                     relieved by adding lactose or 
                     isopropyl-beta-D-thiogalactopyranoside (IPTG)."
                     /note="color: #993366"
                     /translation="MKPVTLYDVAEYAGVSYQTVSRVVNQASHVSAKTREKVEAAMAEL
                     NYIPNRVAQQLAGKQSLLIGVATSSLALHAPSQIVAAIKSRADQLGASVVVSMVERSGV
                     EACKAAVHNLLAQRVSGLIINYPLDDQDAIAVEAACTNVPALFLDVSDQTPINSIIFSH
                     EDGTRLGVEHLVALGHQQIALLAGPLSSVSARLRLAGWHKYLTRNQIQPIAEREGDWSA
                     MSGFQQTMQMLNEGIVPTAMLVANDQMALGAMRAITESGLRVGADISVVGYDDTEDSSC
                     YIPPLTTIKQDFRLLGQTSVDRLLQLSQGQAVKGNQLLPVSLVKRKTTLAPNTQTASPR
                     ALADSLMQLARQVSRLESGQ"
     promoter        complement(4736..4813)
                     /gene="lacI"
                     /label=lacI promoter
                     /note="color: #ffffff; direction: LEFT"
     promoter        5122..5140
                     /label=T7 promoter
                     /note="promoter for bacteriophage T7 RNA polymerase"
                     /note="color: #ffffff; direction: RIGHT"
     protein_bind    5141..5165
                     /label=lac operator
                     /bound_moiety="lac repressor encoded by lacI"
                     /note="The lac repressor binds to the lac operator to 
                     inhibit transcription in E. coli. This inhibition can be 
                     relieved by adding lactose or 
                     isopropyl-beta-D-thiogalactopyranoside (IPTG)."
                     /note="color: #31849b"
     RBS             5180..5202
                     /note="efficient ribosome binding site from bacteriophage 
                     T7 gene 10 (Olins and Rangwala, 1989)"
                     /note="color: #a6acb3"
     CDS             5270..5980
                     /codon_start=1
                     /product="GFP variant that folds robustly even when fused 
                     to poorly folded proteins (Pedelacq et al., 2006)"
                     /label=superfolder GFP
                     /note="mammalian codon-optimized"
                     /note="color: #05fd14"
                     /translation="SKGEELFTGVVPILVELDGDVNGHKFSVRGEGEGDATNGKLTLKF
                     ICTTGKLPVPWPTLVTTLTYGVQCFSRYPDHMKRHDFFKSAMPEGYVQERTISFKDDGT
                     YKTRAEVKFEGDTLVNRIELKGIDFKEDGNILGHKLEYNFNSHNVYITADKQKNGIKAN
                     FKIRHNVEDGSVQLADHYQQNTPIGDGPVLLPDNHYLSTQSVLSKDPNEKRDHMVLLEF
                     VTAAGITHGMDELYK"
     CDS             5984..6001
                     /codon_start=1
                     /product="6xHis affinity tag"
                     /label=6xHis
                     /note="color: #cc99b2"
                     /translation="HHHHHH"
     terminator      6071..6118
                     /label=T7 terminator
                     /note="transcription terminator for bacteriophage T7 RNA 
                     polymerase"
                     /note="color: #ffffff; direction: RIGHT"
ORIGIN
        1 gnnnntggcg aatgggnnnn nnnnnnnnnn nnnnnnnnnn nnnnnnnnnn nnnnnnnnnn
       61 nnnnnnnnnn nnnnnnnnnn nnnnnnnnnn nnnnnnnnnn nnnnnnnnnn nnnnnnnnnn
      121 nnnnnnnnnn nnnnnnnnnn cnnnnnnnnn nnnnnnnnnn nnnnnnnnnn nnnnnnnnnn
      181 nnnnnnnnnn nnnnnnnnnn nnnnnnnnnn nnnnnnnnnn nnnnnnnnnn nnannnnnnn
      241 nnnnnnnnnn nnnnnnnnnn nnnnnnnnnn nnnnnnnnnn nncctttgac gttggagtcc
      301 acgttcttta atagtggact cttgttccaa actggaacaa cactcaaccc tatctcggtc
      361 tattcttttg atttataagg gattttgccg atttcggcct attggttaaa aaatgagctg
      421 atttaacaaa aatttaacgc gaattttaac aaaatattaa cgtttacaat ttcaggtggc
      481 acttttcggg gaaatgtgcg cggaacccct atttgtttat ttttctaaat acattcaaat
      541 atgtatccgc tcatgagaca ataaccctga taaatgcttc aataatattg aaaaaggaag
      601 agtatgagta ttcaacattt ccgtgtcgcc cttattccct tttttgcggc attttgcctt
      661 cctgtttttg ctcacccaga aacgctggtg aaagtaaaag atgctgaaga tcagttgggt
      721 gcacgagtgg gttacatcga actggatctc aacagcggta agatccttga gagttttcgc
      781 cccgaagaac gttttccaat gatgagcact tttaaagttc tgctatgtgg cgcggtatta
      841 tcccgtattg acgccgggca agagcaactc ggtcgccgca tacactattc tcagaatgac
      901 ttggttgagt actcaccagt cacagaaaag catcttacgg atggcatgac agtaagagaa
      961 ttatgcagtg ctgccataac catgagtgat aacactgcgg ccaacttact tctgacaacg
     1021 atcggaggac cgaaggagct aaccgctttt ttgcacaaca tgggggatca tgtaactcgc
     1081 cttgatcgtt gggaaccgga gctgaatgaa gccataccaa acgacgagcg tgacaccacg
     1141 atgcctgcag caatggcaac aacgttgcgc aaactattaa ctggcgaact acttactcta
     1201 gcttcccggc aacaattaat agactggatg gaggcggata aagttgcagg accacttctg
     1261 cgctcggccc ttccggctgg ctggtttatt gctgataaat ctggagccgg tgagcgtggg
     1321 tctcgcggta tcattgcagc actggggcca gatggtaagc cctcccgtat cgtagttatc
     1381 tacacgacgg ggagtcaggc aactatggat gaacgaaata gacagatcgc tgagataggt
     1441 gcctcactga ttaagcattg gtaactgtca gaccaagttt actcatatat actttagatt
     1501 gatttaaaac ttcattttta atttaaaagg atctaggtga agatcctttt tgataatctc
     1561 atgaccaaaa tcccttaacg tgagttttcg ttccactgag cgtcagaccc cgtagaaaag
     1621 atcaaaggat cttcttgaga tccttttttt ctgcgcgtaa tctgctgctt gcaaacaaaa
     1681 aaaccaccgc taccagcggt ggtttgtttg ccggatcaag agctaccaac tctttttccg
     1741 aaggtaactg gcttcagcag agcgcagata ccaaatactg tccttctagt gtagccgtag
     1801 ttaggccacc acttcaagaa ctctgtagca ccgcctacat acctcgctct gctaatcctg
     1861 ttaccagtgg ctgctgccag tggcgataag tcgtgtctta ccgggttgga ctcaagacga
     1921 tagttaccgg ataaggcgca gcggtcgggc tgaacggggg gttcgtgcac acagcccagc
     1981 ttggagcgaa cgacctacac cgaactgaga tacctacagc gtgagctatg agaaagcgcc
     2041 acgcttcccg aagggagaaa ggcggacagg tatccggtaa gcggcagggt cggaacagga
     2101 gagcgcacga gggagcttcc agggggaaac gcctggtatc tttatagtcc tgtcgggttt
     2161 cgccacctct gacttgagcg tcgatttttg tgatgctcgt caggggggcg gagcctatgg
     2221 aaaaacgcca gcaacgcggc ctttttacgg ttcctggcct tttgctggcc ttttgctcac
     2281 atgttctttc ctgcgttatc ccctgattct gtggataacc gtattaccgc ctttgagtga
     2341 gctgataccg ctcgccgcag ccgaacgacc gagcgcagcg agtcagtgag cgaggaagcg
     2401 gaagagcgcc tgatgcggta ttttctcctt acgcatctgt gcggtatttc acaccgcata
     2461 tatggtgcac tctcagtaca atctgctctg atgccgcata gttaagccag tatacactcc
     2521 gctatcgcta cgtgactggg tcatggctgc gccccgacac ccgccaacac ccgctgacgc
     2581 gccctgacgg gcttgtctgc tcccggcatc cgcttacaga caagctgtga ccgtctccgg
     2641 gagctgcatg tgtcagaggt tttcaccgtc atcaccgaaa cgcgcgaggc agctgcggta
     2701 aagctcatca gcgtggtcgt gaagcgattc acagatgtct gcctgttcat ccgcgtccag
     2761 ctcgttgagt ttctccagaa gcgttaatgt ctggcttctg ataaagcggg ccatgttaag
     2821 ggcggttttt tcctgtttgg tcactgatgc ctccgtgtaa gggggatttc tgttcatggg
     2881 ggtaatgata ccgatgaaac gagagaggat gctcacgata cgggttactg atgatgaaca
     2941 tgcccggtta ctggaacgtt gtgagggtaa acaactggcg gtatggatgc ggcgggacca
     3001 gagaaaaatc actcagggtc aatgccagcg cttcgttaat acagatgtag gtgttccaca
     3061 gggtagccag cagcatcctg cgatgcagat ccggaacata atggtgcagg gcgctgactt
     3121 ccgcgtttcc agactttacg aaacacggaa accgaagacc attcatgttg ttgctcaggt
     3181 cgcagacgtt ttgcagcagc agtcgcttca cgttcgctcg cgtatcggtg attcattctg
     3241 ctaaccagta aggcaacccc gccagcctag ccgggtcctc aacgacagga gcacgatcat
     3301 gcgcacccgt ggggccgcca tgccggcgat aatggcctgc ttctcgccga aacgtttggt
     3361 ggcgggacca gtgacgaagg cttgagcgag ggcgtgcaag attccgaata ccgcaagcga
     3421 caggccgatc atcgtcgcgc tccagcgaaa gcggtcctcg ccgaaaatga cccagagcgc
     3481 tgccggcacc tgtcctacga gttgcatgat aaagaagaca gtcataagtg cggcgacgat
     3541 agtcatgccc cgcgcccacc ggaaggagct gactgggttg aaggctctca agggcatcgg
     3601 tcgagatccc ggtgcctaat gagtgagcta acttacatta attgcgttgc gctcactgcc
     3661 cgctttccag tcgggaaacc tgtcgtgcca gctgcattaa tgaatcggcc aacgcgcggg
     3721 gagaggcggt ttgcgtattg ggcgccaggg tggtttttct tttcaccagt gagacgggca
     3781 acagctgatt gcccttcacc gcctggccct gagagagttg cagcaagcgg tccacgctgg
     3841 tttgccccag caggcgaaaa tcctgtttga tggtggttaa cggcgggata taacatgagc
     3901 tgtcttcggt atcgtcgtat cccactaccg agatatccgc accaacgcgc agcccggact
     3961 cggtaatggc gcgcattgcg cccagcgcca tctgatcgtt ggcaaccagc atcgcagtgg
     4021 gaacgatgcc ctcattcagc atttgcatgg tttgttgaaa accggacatg gcactccagt
     4081 cgccttcccg ttccgctatc ggctgaattt gattgcgagt gagatattta tgccagccag
     4141 ccagacgcag acgcgccgag acagaactta atgggcccgc taacagcgcg atttgctggt
     4201 gacccaatgc gaccagatgc tccacgccca gtcgcgtacc gtcttcatgg gagaaaataa
     4261 tactgttgat gggtgtctgg tcagagacat caagaaataa cgccggaaca ttagtgcagg
     4321 cagcttccac agcaatggca tcctggtcat ccagcggata gttaatgatc agcccactga
     4381 cgcgttgcgc gagaagattg tgcaccgccg ctttacaggc ttcgacgccg cttcgttcta
     4441 ccatcgacac caccacgctg gcacccagtt gatcggcgcg agatttaatc gccgcgacaa
     4501 tttgcgacgg cgcgtgcagg gccagactgg aggtggcaac gccaatcagc aacgactgtt
     4561 tgcccgccag ttgttgtgcc acgcggttgg gaatgtaatt cagctccgcc atcgccgctt
     4621 ccactttttc ccgcgttttc gcagaaacgt ggctggcctg gttcaccacg cgggaaacgg
     4681 tctgataaga gacaccggca tactctgcga catcgtataa cgttactggt ttcacattca
     4741 ccaccctgaa ttgactctct tccgggcgct atcatgccat accgcgaaag gttttgcgcc
     4801 attcgatggt gtccgggatc tcgacgctct cccttatgcg actcctgcat taggaagcag
     4861 cccagtagta ggttgaggcc gttgagcacc gccgccgcaa ggaatggtgc atgcaaggag
     4921 atggcgccca acagtccccc ggccacgggg cctgccacca tacccacgcc gaaacaagcg
     4981 ctcatgagcc cgaagtggcg agcccgatct tccccatcgg tgatgtcggc gatataggcg
     5041 ccagcaaccg cacctgtggc gccggtgatg ccggccacga tgcgtccggc gtagaggatc
     5101 gagatctcga tcccgcgaaa ttaatacgac tcactatagg ggaattgtga gcggataaca
     5161 attcccctct agaaataatt ttgtttaact ttaagaagga gatatacata tgtctaaaat
     5221 aaaaggtgga ggtggcttcc agaagtacgg gatttggccg ccccctgcaa gtaaaggtga
     5281 agaactgttt accggcgtgg ttccgattct ggtggaactg gatggtgatg ttaatggcca
     5341 taaattcagc gtgcgcggcg aaggtgaagg cgatgccacc aacggtaaac tgacgctgaa
     5401 atttatctgc accacgggta aactgccggt gccgtggccg accctggtta ccacgctgac
     5461 gtatggcgtg cagtgtttca gccgttaccc ggatcatatg aaacgccacg atttctttaa
     5521 aagcgccatg ccggaaggtt atgttcagga acgtaccatt tcttttaaag atgatggcac
     5581 ctacaaaacg cgcgcagaag tgaaattcga aggtgatacc ctggttaacc gtattgaact
     5641 gaaaggcatc gatttcaaag aagatggtaa catcctgggc cataaactgg aatacaactt
     5701 caactctcac aacgtgtaca tcaccgcaga taaacagaaa aacggtatca aagcgaactt
     5761 caaaatccgc cataatgtgg aagatggcag cgttcagctg gcggatcact atcagcagaa
     5821 caccccgatt ggtgatggcc cggttctgct gccggataat cattacctga gcacgcagtc
     5881 tgtgctgagt aaagatccga acgaaaaacg tgatcatatg gtgctgctgg aatttgttac
     5941 cgcggccggt atcacgcacg gcatggatga actgtataaa ctgcaccacc accaccacca
     6001 ctaataagat ccggctgcta acaaagcccg aaaggaagct gagttggctg ctgccaccgc
     6061 tgagcaataa ctagcataac cccttggggc ctctaaacgg gtcttgaggg gttttttgct
     6121 gaaaggagga actatatccg gat
//
