# Supplementary material for: Effect of translation enhancing nascent SKIK peptide on the arrest peptides containing consecutive Proline
Source: bioRxiv preprint, doi:10.1101/2024.02.28.582505, version 2 (2024-03-29)
Supplement: sequences of plasmid DNA [file 582505_file08.zip › Supplemental Plasmid/pET22b-SKIK-G5-WPPP-sfGFP.gbk]

LOCUS       pET22b-SKIK-G5-W        6146 bp DNA     circular SYN 10-JAN-2024
DEFINITION  .
ACCESSION   .
VERSION     .
KEYWORDS    .
SOURCE      synthetic DNA construct
  ORGANISM  synthetic DNA construct
REFERENCE   1  (bases 1 to 6146)
  AUTHORS   .
  TITLE     Direct Submission
  JOURNAL   Exported Jan 10, 2024 from SnapGene Viewer 7.1.1
            https://www.snapgene.com
FEATURES             Location/Qualifiers
     source          1..6146
                     /mol_type="other DNA"
                     /organism="synthetic DNA construct"
     rep_origin      17..472
                     /direction=RIGHT
                     /label=f1 ori
                     /note="f1 bacteriophage origin of replication; arrow 
                     indicates direction of (+) strand synthesis"
                     /note="color: #ffff00"
     promoter        499..603
                     /gene="bla"
                     /label=AmpR promoter
                     /note="color: #ffffff; direction: RIGHT"
     CDS             join(604..672,673..1464)
                     /codon_start=1
                     /gene="bla"
                     /product="beta-lactamase"
                     /label=AmpR
                     /note="confers resistance to ampicillin, carbenicillin, and
                     related antibiotics"
                     /note="This feature has 2 segments:
                        1:  604 ..  672 / #ccffcc / signal sequence
                        2:  673 .. 1464 / #ccffcc
                     Cleavage site after base 672"
                     /translation="MSIQHFRVALIPFFAAFCLPVFAHPETLVKVKDAEDQLGARVGYI
                     ELDLNSGKILESFRPEERFPMMSTFKVLLCGAVLSRIDAGQEQLGRRIHYSQNDLVEYS
                     PVTEKHLTDGMTVRELCSAAITMSDNTAANLLLTTIGGPKELTAFLHNMGDHVTRLDRW
                     EPELNEAIPNDERDTTMPAAMATTLRKLLTGELLTLASRQQLIDWMEADKVAGPLLRSA
                     LPAGWFIADKSGAGERGSRGIIAALGPDGKPSRIVVIYTTGSQATMDERNRQIAEIGAS
                     LIKHW"
     rep_origin      1635..2223
                     /direction=RIGHT
                     /label=ori
                     /note="high-copy-number ColE1/pMB1/pBR322/pUC origin of 
                     replication"
                     /note="color: #ffff00"
     misc_feature    2409..2551
                     /label=bom
                     /note="basis of mobility region from pBR322"
                     /note="color: #a6acb3"
     CDS             complement(2653..2844)
                     /codon_start=1
                     /gene="rop"
                     /product="Rop protein, which maintains plasmids at low copy
                     number"
                     /label=rop
                     /note="color: #993366"
                     /translation="MTKQEKTALNMARFIRSQTLTLLEKLNELDADEQADICESLHDHA
                     DELYRSCLARFGDDGENL"
     CDS             complement(3653..4735)
                     /codon_start=1
                     /gene="lacI"
                     /product="lac repressor"
                     /label=lacI
                     /note="The lac repressor binds to the lac operator to 
                     inhibit transcription in E. coli. This inhibition can be 
                     relieved by adding lactose or 
                     isopropyl-beta-D-thiogalactopyranoside (IPTG)."
                     /note="color: #993366"
                     /translation="MKPVTLYDVAEYAGVSYQTVSRVVNQASHVSAKTREKVEAAMAEL
                     NYIPNRVAQQLAGKQSLLIGVATSSLALHAPSQIVAAIKSRADQLGASVVVSMVERSGV
                     EACKAAVHNLLAQRVSGLIINYPLDDQDAIAVEAACTNVPALFLDVSDQTPINSIIFSH
                     EDGTRLGVEHLVALGHQQIALLAGPLSSVSARLRLAGWHKYLTRNQIQPIAEREGDWSA
                     MSGFQQTMQMLNEGIVPTAMLVANDQMALGAMRAITESGLRVGADISVVGYDDTEDSSC
                     YIPPLTTIKQDFRLLGQTSVDRLLQLSQGQAVKGNQLLPVSLVKRKTTLAPNTQTASPR
                     ALADSLMQLARQVSRLESGQ"
     promoter        complement(4736..4813)
                     /gene="lacI"
                     /label=lacI promoter
                     /note="color: #ffffff; direction: LEFT"
     promoter        5122..5140
                     /label=T7 promoter
                     /note="promoter for bacteriophage T7 RNA polymerase"
                     /note="color: #ffffff; direction: RIGHT"
     protein_bind    5141..5165
                     /label=lac operator
                     /bound_moiety="lac repressor encoded by lacI"
                     /note="The lac repressor binds to the lac operator to 
                     inhibit transcription in E. coli. This inhibition can be 
                     relieved by adding lactose or 
                     isopropyl-beta-D-thiogalactopyranoside (IPTG)."
                     /note="color: #31849b"
     RBS             5180..5202
                     /note="efficient ribosome binding site from bacteriophage 
                     T7 gene 10 (Olins and Rangwala, 1989)"
                     /note="color: #a6acb3"
     CDS             5273..5983
                     /codon_start=1
                     /product="GFP variant that folds robustly even when fused 
                     to poorly folded proteins (Pedelacq et al., 2006)"
                     /label=superfolder GFP
                     /note="mammalian codon-optimized"
                     /note="color: #05fd14"
                     /translation="SKGEELFTGVVPILVELDGDVNGHKFSVRGEGEGDATNGKLTLKF
                     ICTTGKLPVPWPTLVTTLTYGVQCFSRYPDHMKRHDFFKSAMPEGYVQERTISFKDDGT
                     YKTRAEVKFEGDTLVNRIELKGIDFKEDGNILGHKLEYNFNSHNVYITADKQKNGIKAN
                     FKIRHNVEDGSVQLADHYQQNTPIGDGPVLLPDNHYLSTQSVLSKDPNEKRDHMVLLEF
                     VTAAGITHGMDELYK"
     CDS             5987..6004
                     /codon_start=1
                     /product="6xHis affinity tag"
                     /label=6xHis
                     /note="color: #cc99b2"
                     /translation="HHHHHH"
     terminator      6074..6121
                     /label=T7 terminator
                     /note="transcription terminator for bacteriophage T7 RNA 
                     polymerase"
                     /note="color: #ffffff; direction: RIGHT"
ORIGIN
        1 gnnnntggcg aatgggnnnn nnnnnnnnnn nnnnnnnnnn nnnnnnnnnn nnnnnnnnnn
       61 nnnnnnnnnn nnnnnnnnnn nnnnnnnnnn nnnnnnnnnn nnnnnnnnnn nnnnnnnnnn
      121 nnnnnnnnnn nnnnnnnnnn cnnnnnnnnn nnnnnnnnnn nnnnnnnnnn nnnnnnnnnn
      181 nnnnnnnnnn nnnnnnnnnn nnnnnnnnnn nnnnnnnnnn nnnnnnnnnn nnannnnnnn
      241 nnnnnnnnnn nnnnnnnnnn nnnnnnnnnn nnnnnnnnnn nncctttgac gttggagtcc
      301 acgttcttta atagtggact cttgttccaa actggaacaa cactcaaccc tatctcggtc
      361 tattcttttg atttataagg gattttgccg atttcggcct attggttaaa aaatgagctg
      421 atttaacaaa aatttaacgc gaattttaac aaaatattaa cgtttacaat ttcaggtggc
      481 acttttcggg gaaatgtgcg cggaacccct atttgtttat ttttctaaat acattcaaat
      541 atgtatccgc tcatgagaca ataaccctga taaatgcttc aataatattg aaaaaggaag
      601 agtatgagta ttcaacattt ccgtgtcgcc cttattccct tttttgcggc attttgcctt
      661 cctgtttttg ctcacccaga aacgctggtg aaagtaaaag atgctgaaga tcagttgggt
      721 gcacgagtgg gttacatcga actggatctc aacagcggta agatccttga gagttttcgc
      781 cccgaagaac gttttccaat gatgagcact tttaaagttc tgctatgtgg cgcggtatta
      841 tcccgtattg acgccgggca agagcaactc ggtcgccgca tacactattc tcagaatgac
      901 ttggttgagt actcaccagt cacagaaaag catcttacgg atggcatgac agtaagagaa
      961 ttatgcagtg ctgccataac catgagtgat aacactgcgg ccaacttact tctgacaacg
     1021 atcggaggac cgaaggagct aaccgctttt ttgcacaaca tgggggatca tgtaactcgc
     1081 cttgatcgtt gggaaccgga gctgaatgaa gccataccaa acgacgagcg tgacaccacg
     1141 atgcctgcag caatggcaac aacgttgcgc aaactattaa ctggcgaact acttactcta
     1201 gcttcccggc aacaattaat agactggatg gaggcggata aagttgcagg accacttctg
     1261 cgctcggccc ttccggctgg ctggtttatt gctgataaat ctggagccgg tgagcgtggg
     1321 tctcgcggta tcattgcagc actggggcca gatggtaagc cctcccgtat cgtagttatc
     1381 tacacgacgg ggagtcaggc aactatggat gaacgaaata gacagatcgc tgagataggt
     1441 gcctcactga ttaagcattg gtaactgtca gaccaagttt actcatatat actttagatt
     1501 gatttaaaac ttcattttta atttaaaagg atctaggtga agatcctttt tgataatctc
     1561 atgaccaaaa tcccttaacg tgagttttcg ttccactgag cgtcagaccc cgtagaaaag
     1621 atcaaaggat cttcttgaga tccttttttt ctgcgcgtaa tctgctgctt gcaaacaaaa
     1681 aaaccaccgc taccagcggt ggtttgtttg ccggatcaag agctaccaac tctttttccg
     1741 aaggtaactg gcttcagcag agcgcagata ccaaatactg tccttctagt gtagccgtag
     1801 ttaggccacc acttcaagaa ctctgtagca ccgcctacat acctcgctct gctaatcctg
     1861 ttaccagtgg ctgctgccag tggcgataag tcgtgtctta ccgggttgga ctcaagacga
     1921 tagttaccgg ataaggcgca gcggtcgggc tgaacggggg gttcgtgcac acagcccagc
     1981 ttggagcgaa cgacctacac cgaactgaga tacctacagc gtgagctatg agaaagcgcc
     2041 acgcttcccg aagggagaaa ggcggacagg tatccggtaa gcggcagggt cggaacagga
     2101 gagcgcacga gggagcttcc agggggaaac gcctggtatc tttatagtcc tgtcgggttt
     2161 cgccacctct gacttgagcg tcgatttttg tgatgctcgt caggggggcg gagcctatgg
     2221 aaaaacgcca gcaacgcggc ctttttacgg ttcctggcct tttgctggcc ttttgctcac
     2281 atgttctttc ctgcgttatc ccctgattct gtggataacc gtattaccgc ctttgagtga
     2341 gctgataccg ctcgccgcag ccgaacgacc gagcgcagcg agtcagtgag cgaggaagcg
     2401 gaagagcgcc tgatgcggta ttttctcctt acgcatctgt gcggtatttc acaccgcata
     2461 tatggtgcac tctcagtaca atctgctctg atgccgcata gttaagccag tatacactcc
     2521 gctatcgcta cgtgactggg tcatggctgc gccccgacac ccgccaacac ccgctgacgc
     2581 gccctgacgg gcttgtctgc tcccggcatc cgcttacaga caagctgtga ccgtctccgg
     2641 gagctgcatg tgtcagaggt tttcaccgtc atcaccgaaa cgcgcgaggc agctgcggta
     2701 aagctcatca gcgtggtcgt gaagcgattc acagatgtct gcctgttcat ccgcgtccag
     2761 ctcgttgagt ttctccagaa gcgttaatgt ctggcttctg ataaagcggg ccatgttaag
     2821 ggcggttttt tcctgtttgg tcactgatgc ctccgtgtaa gggggatttc tgttcatggg
     2881 ggtaatgata ccgatgaaac gagagaggat gctcacgata cgggttactg atgatgaaca
     2941 tgcccggtta ctggaacgtt gtgagggtaa acaactggcg gtatggatgc ggcgggacca
     3001 gagaaaaatc actcagggtc aatgccagcg cttcgttaat acagatgtag gtgttccaca
     3061 gggtagccag cagcatcctg cgatgcagat ccggaacata atggtgcagg gcgctgactt
     3121 ccgcgtttcc agactttacg aaacacggaa accgaagacc attcatgttg ttgctcaggt
     3181 cgcagacgtt ttgcagcagc agtcgcttca cgttcgctcg cgtatcggtg attcattctg
     3241 ctaaccagta aggcaacccc gccagcctag ccgggtcctc aacgacagga gcacgatcat
     3301 gcgcacccgt ggggccgcca tgccggcgat aatggcctgc ttctcgccga aacgtttggt
     3361 ggcgggacca gtgacgaagg cttgagcgag ggcgtgcaag attccgaata ccgcaagcga
     3421 caggccgatc atcgtcgcgc tccagcgaaa gcggtcctcg ccgaaaatga cccagagcgc
     3481 tgccggcacc tgtcctacga gttgcatgat aaagaagaca gtcataagtg cggcgacgat
     3541 agtcatgccc cgcgcccacc ggaaggagct gactgggttg aaggctctca agggcatcgg
     3601 tcgagatccc ggtgcctaat gagtgagcta acttacatta attgcgttgc gctcactgcc
     3661 cgctttccag tcgggaaacc tgtcgtgcca gctgcattaa tgaatcggcc aacgcgcggg
     3721 gagaggcggt ttgcgtattg ggcgccaggg tggtttttct tttcaccagt gagacgggca
     3781 acagctgatt gcccttcacc gcctggccct gagagagttg cagcaagcgg tccacgctgg
     3841 tttgccccag caggcgaaaa tcctgtttga tggtggttaa cggcgggata taacatgagc
     3901 tgtcttcggt atcgtcgtat cccactaccg agatatccgc accaacgcgc agcccggact
     3961 cggtaatggc gcgcattgcg cccagcgcca tctgatcgtt ggcaaccagc atcgcagtgg
     4021 gaacgatgcc ctcattcagc atttgcatgg tttgttgaaa accggacatg gcactccagt
     4081 cgccttcccg ttccgctatc ggctgaattt gattgcgagt gagatattta tgccagccag
     4141 ccagacgcag acgcgccgag acagaactta atgggcccgc taacagcgcg atttgctggt
     4201 gacccaatgc gaccagatgc tccacgccca gtcgcgtacc gtcttcatgg gagaaaataa
     4261 tactgttgat gggtgtctgg tcagagacat caagaaataa cgccggaaca ttagtgcagg
     4321 cagcttccac agcaatggca tcctggtcat ccagcggata gttaatgatc agcccactga
     4381 cgcgttgcgc gagaagattg tgcaccgccg ctttacaggc ttcgacgccg cttcgttcta
     4441 ccatcgacac caccacgctg gcacccagtt gatcggcgcg agatttaatc gccgcgacaa
     4501 tttgcgacgg cgcgtgcagg gccagactgg aggtggcaac gccaatcagc aacgactgtt
     4561 tgcccgccag ttgttgtgcc acgcggttgg gaatgtaatt cagctccgcc atcgccgctt
     4621 ccactttttc ccgcgttttc gcagaaacgt ggctggcctg gttcaccacg cgggaaacgg
     4681 tctgataaga gacaccggca tactctgcga catcgtataa cgttactggt ttcacattca
     4741 ccaccctgaa ttgactctct tccgggcgct atcatgccat accgcgaaag gttttgcgcc
     4801 attcgatggt gtccgggatc tcgacgctct cccttatgcg actcctgcat taggaagcag
     4861 cccagtagta ggttgaggcc gttgagcacc gccgccgcaa ggaatggtgc atgcaaggag
     4921 atggcgccca acagtccccc ggccacgggg cctgccacca tacccacgcc gaaacaagcg
     4981 ctcatgagcc cgaagtggcg agcccgatct tccccatcgg tgatgtcggc gatataggcg
     5041 ccagcaaccg cacctgtggc gccggtgatg ccggccacga tgcgtccggc gtagaggatc
     5101 gagatctcga tcccgcgaaa ttaatacgac tcactatagg ggaattgtga gcggataaca
     5161 attcccctct agaaataatt ttgtttaact ttaagaagga gatatacata tgtctaaaat
     5221 aaaaggtgga ggtggcggat tccagaagta cgggatttgg ccgccccctg caagtaaagg
     5281 tgaagaactg tttaccggcg tggttccgat tctggtggaa ctggatggtg atgttaatgg
     5341 ccataaattc agcgtgcgcg gcgaaggtga aggcgatgcc accaacggta aactgacgct
     5401 gaaatttatc tgcaccacgg gtaaactgcc ggtgccgtgg ccgaccctgg ttaccacgct
     5461 gacgtatggc gtgcagtgtt tcagccgtta cccggatcat atgaaacgcc acgatttctt
     5521 taaaagcgcc atgccggaag gttatgttca ggaacgtacc atttctttta aagatgatgg
     5581 cacctacaaa acgcgcgcag aagtgaaatt cgaaggtgat accctggtta accgtattga
     5641 actgaaaggc atcgatttca aagaagatgg taacatcctg ggccataaac tggaatacaa
     5701 cttcaactct cacaacgtgt acatcaccgc agataaacag aaaaacggta tcaaagcgaa
     5761 cttcaaaatc cgccataatg tggaagatgg cagcgttcag ctggcggatc actatcagca
     5821 gaacaccccg attggtgatg gcccggttct gctgccggat aatcattacc tgagcacgca
     5881 gtctgtgctg agtaaagatc cgaacgaaaa acgtgatcat atggtgctgc tggaatttgt
     5941 taccgcggcc ggtatcacgc acggcatgga tgaactgtat aaactgcacc accaccacca
     6001 ccactaataa gatccggctg ctaacaaagc ccgaaaggaa gctgagttgg ctgctgccac
     6061 cgctgagcaa taactagcat aaccccttgg ggcctctaaa cgggtcttga ggggtttttt
     6121 gctgaaagga ggaactatat ccggat
//
