# Supplementary material for: Effect of translation enhancing nascent SKIK peptide on the arrest peptides containing consecutive Proline
Source: bioRxiv preprint, doi:10.1101/2024.02.28.582505, version 2 (2024-03-29)
Supplement: sequences of plasmid DNA [file 582505_file08.zip › Supplemental Plasmid/pET22b-SKIK-(-5)WPPP-sfGFP.gbk]

LOCUS       pET22b-SKIK-(-5)        6116 bp DNA     circular SYN 10-JAN-2024
DEFINITION  .
ACCESSION   .
VERSION     .
KEYWORDS    .
SOURCE      synthetic DNA construct
  ORGANISM  synthetic DNA construct
REFERENCE   1  (bases 1 to 6116)
  AUTHORS   .
  TITLE     Direct Submission
  JOURNAL   Exported Jan 10, 2024 from SnapGene Viewer 7.1.1
            https://www.snapgene.com
FEATURES             Location/Qualifiers
     source          1..6116
                     /mol_type="other DNA"
                     /organism="synthetic DNA construct"
     rep_origin      17..472
                     /direction=RIGHT
                     /label=f1 ori
                     /note="f1 bacteriophage origin of replication; arrow 
                     indicates direction of (+) strand synthesis"
                     /note="color: #ffff00"
     promoter        499..603
                     /gene="bla"
                     /label=AmpR promoter
                     /note="color: #ffffff; direction: RIGHT"
     CDS             join(604..672,673..1464)
                     /codon_start=1
                     /gene="bla"
                     /product="beta-lactamase"
                     /label=AmpR
                     /note="confers resistance to ampicillin, carbenicillin, and
                     related antibiotics"
                     /note="This feature has 2 segments:
                        1:  604 ..  672 / #ccffcc / signal sequence
                        2:  673 .. 1464 / #ccffcc
                     Cleavage site after base 672"
                     /translation="MSIQHFRVALIPFFAAFCLPVFAHPETLVKVKDAEDQLGARVGYI
                     ELDLNSGKILESFRPEERFPMMSTFKVLLCGAVLSRIDAGQEQLGRRIHYSQNDLVEYS
                     PVTEKHLTDGMTVRELCSAAITMSDNTAANLLLTTIGGPKELTAFLHNMGDHVTRLDRW
                     EPELNEAIPNDERDTTMPAAMATTLRKLLTGELLTLASRQQLIDWMEADKVAGPLLRSA
                     LPAGWFIADKSGAGERGSRGIIAALGPDGKPSRIVVIYTTGSQATMDERNRQIAEIGAS
                     LIKHW"
     rep_origin      1635..2223
                     /direction=RIGHT
                     /label=ori
                     /note="high-copy-number ColE1/pMB1/pBR322/pUC origin of 
                     replication"
                     /note="color: #ffff00"
     misc_feature    2409..2551
                     /label=bom
                     /note="basis of mobility region from pBR322"
                     /note="color: #a6acb3"
     CDS             complement(2653..2844)
                     /codon_start=1
                     /gene="rop"
                     /product="Rop protein, which maintains plasmids at low copy
                     number"
                     /label=rop
                     /note="color: #993366"
                     /translation="MTKQEKTALNMARFIRSQTLTLLEKLNELDADEQADICESLHDHA
                     DELYRSCLARFGDDGENL"
     CDS             complement(3653..4735)
                     /codon_start=1
                     /gene="lacI"
                     /product="lac repressor"
                     /label=lacI
                     /note="The lac repressor binds to the lac operator to 
                     inhibit transcription in E. coli. This inhibition can be 
                     relieved by adding lactose or 
                     isopropyl-beta-D-thiogalactopyranoside (IPTG)."
                     /note="color: #993366"
                     /translation="MKPVTLYDVAEYAGVSYQTVSRVVNQASHVSAKTREKVEAAMAEL
                     NYIPNRVAQQLAGKQSLLIGVATSSLALHAPSQIVAAIKSRADQLGASVVVSMVERSGV
                     EACKAAVHNLLAQRVSGLIINYPLDDQDAIAVEAACTNVPALFLDVSDQTPINSIIFSH
                     EDGTRLGVEHLVALGHQQIALLAGPLSSVSARLRLAGWHKYLTRNQIQPIAEREGDWSA
                     MSGFQQTMQMLNEGIVPTAMLVANDQMALGAMRAITESGLRVGADISVVGYDDTEDSSC
                     YIPPLTTIKQDFRLLGQTSVDRLLQLSQGQAVKGNQLLPVSLVKRKTTLAPNTQTASPR
                     ALADSLMQLARQVSRLESGQ"
     promoter        complement(4736..4813)
                     /gene="lacI"
                     /label=lacI promoter
                     /note="color: #ffffff; direction: LEFT"
     promoter        5122..5140
                     /label=T7 promoter
                     /note="promoter for bacteriophage T7 RNA polymerase"
                     /note="color: #ffffff; direction: RIGHT"
     protein_bind    5141..5165
                     /label=lac operator
                     /bound_moiety="lac repressor encoded by lacI"
                     /note="The lac repressor binds to the lac operator to 
                     inhibit transcription in E. coli. This inhibition can be 
                     relieved by adding lactose or 
                     isopropyl-beta-D-thiogalactopyranoside (IPTG)."
                     /note="color: #31849b"
     RBS             5180..5202
                     /note="efficient ribosome binding site from bacteriophage 
                     T7 gene 10 (Olins and Rangwala, 1989)"
                     /note="color: #a6acb3"
     CDS             5243..5953
                     /codon_start=1
                     /product="GFP variant that folds robustly even when fused 
                     to poorly folded proteins (Pedelacq et al., 2006)"
                     /label=superfolder GFP
                     /note="mammalian codon-optimized"
                     /note="color: #05fd14"
                     /translation="SKGEELFTGVVPILVELDGDVNGHKFSVRGEGEGDATNGKLTLKF
                     ICTTGKLPVPWPTLVTTLTYGVQCFSRYPDHMKRHDFFKSAMPEGYVQERTISFKDDGT
                     YKTRAEVKFEGDTLVNRIELKGIDFKEDGNILGHKLEYNFNSHNVYITADKQKNGIKAN
                     FKIRHNVEDGSVQLADHYQQNTPIGDGPVLLPDNHYLSTQSVLSKDPNEKRDHMVLLEF
                     VTAAGITHGMDELYK"
     CDS             5957..5974
                     /codon_start=1
                     /product="6xHis affinity tag"
                     /label=6xHis
                     /note="color: #cc99b2"
                     /translation="HHHHHH"
     terminator      6044..6091
                     /label=T7 terminator
                     /note="transcription terminator for bacteriophage T7 RNA 
                     polymerase"
                     /note="color: #ffffff; direction: RIGHT"
ORIGIN
        1 gnnnntggcg aatgggnnnn nnnnnnnnnn nnnnnnnnnn nnnnnnnnnn nnnnnnnnnn
       61 nnnnnnnnnn nnnnnnnnnn nnnnnnnnnn nnnnnnnnnn nnnnnnnnnn nnnnnnnnnn
      121 nnnnnnnnnn nnnnnnnnnn cnnnnnnnnn nnnnnnnnnn nnnnnnnnnn nnnnnnnnnn
      181 nnnnnnnnnn nnnnnnnnnn nnnnnnnnnn nnnnnnnnnn nnnnnnnnnn nnannnnnnn
      241 nnnnnnnnnn nnnnnnnnnn nnnnnnnnnn nnnnnnnnnn nncctttgac gttggagtcc
      301 acgttcttta atagtggact cttgttccaa actggaacaa cactcaaccc tatctcggtc
      361 tattcttttg atttataagg gattttgccg atttcggcct attggttaaa aaatgagctg
      421 atttaacaaa aatttaacgc gaattttaac aaaatattaa cgtttacaat ttcaggtggc
      481 acttttcggg gaaatgtgcg cggaacccct atttgtttat ttttctaaat acattcaaat
      541 atgtatccgc tcatgagaca ataaccctga taaatgcttc aataatattg aaaaaggaag
      601 agtatgagta ttcaacattt ccgtgtcgcc cttattccct tttttgcggc attttgcctt
      661 cctgtttttg ctcacccaga aacgctggtg aaagtaaaag atgctgaaga tcagttgggt
      721 gcacgagtgg gttacatcga actggatctc aacagcggta agatccttga gagttttcgc
      781 cccgaagaac gttttccaat gatgagcact tttaaagttc tgctatgtgg cgcggtatta
      841 tcccgtattg acgccgggca agagcaactc ggtcgccgca tacactattc tcagaatgac
      901 ttggttgagt actcaccagt cacagaaaag catcttacgg atggcatgac agtaagagaa
      961 ttatgcagtg ctgccataac catgagtgat aacactgcgg ccaacttact tctgacaacg
     1021 atcggaggac cgaaggagct aaccgctttt ttgcacaaca tgggggatca tgtaactcgc
     1081 cttgatcgtt gggaaccgga gctgaatgaa gccataccaa acgacgagcg tgacaccacg
     1141 atgcctgcag caatggcaac aacgttgcgc aaactattaa ctggcgaact acttactcta
     1201 gcttcccggc aacaattaat agactggatg gaggcggata aagttgcagg accacttctg
     1261 cgctcggccc ttccggctgg ctggtttatt gctgataaat ctggagccgg tgagcgtggg
     1321 tctcgcggta tcattgcagc actggggcca gatggtaagc cctcccgtat cgtagttatc
     1381 tacacgacgg ggagtcaggc aactatggat gaacgaaata gacagatcgc tgagataggt
     1441 gcctcactga ttaagcattg gtaactgtca gaccaagttt actcatatat actttagatt
     1501 gatttaaaac ttcattttta atttaaaagg atctaggtga agatcctttt tgataatctc
     1561 atgaccaaaa tcccttaacg tgagttttcg ttccactgag cgtcagaccc cgtagaaaag
     1621 atcaaaggat cttcttgaga tccttttttt ctgcgcgtaa tctgctgctt gcaaacaaaa
     1681 aaaccaccgc taccagcggt ggtttgtttg ccggatcaag agctaccaac tctttttccg
     1741 aaggtaactg gcttcagcag agcgcagata ccaaatactg tccttctagt gtagccgtag
     1801 ttaggccacc acttcaagaa ctctgtagca ccgcctacat acctcgctct gctaatcctg
     1861 ttaccagtgg ctgctgccag tggcgataag tcgtgtctta ccgggttgga ctcaagacga
     1921 tagttaccgg ataaggcgca gcggtcgggc tgaacggggg gttcgtgcac acagcccagc
     1981 ttggagcgaa cgacctacac cgaactgaga tacctacagc gtgagctatg agaaagcgcc
     2041 acgcttcccg aagggagaaa ggcggacagg tatccggtaa gcggcagggt cggaacagga
     2101 gagcgcacga gggagcttcc agggggaaac gcctggtatc tttatagtcc tgtcgggttt
     2161 cgccacctct gacttgagcg tcgatttttg tgatgctcgt caggggggcg gagcctatgg
     2221 aaaaacgcca gcaacgcggc ctttttacgg ttcctggcct tttgctggcc ttttgctcac
     2281 atgttctttc ctgcgttatc ccctgattct gtggataacc gtattaccgc ctttgagtga
     2341 gctgataccg ctcgccgcag ccgaacgacc gagcgcagcg agtcagtgag cgaggaagcg
     2401 gaagagcgcc tgatgcggta ttttctcctt acgcatctgt gcggtatttc acaccgcata
     2461 tatggtgcac tctcagtaca atctgctctg atgccgcata gttaagccag tatacactcc
     2521 gctatcgcta cgtgactggg tcatggctgc gccccgacac ccgccaacac ccgctgacgc
     2581 gccctgacgg gcttgtctgc tcccggcatc cgcttacaga caagctgtga ccgtctccgg
     2641 gagctgcatg tgtcagaggt tttcaccgtc atcaccgaaa cgcgcgaggc agctgcggta
     2701 aagctcatca gcgtggtcgt gaagcgattc acagatgtct gcctgttcat ccgcgtccag
     2761 ctcgttgagt ttctccagaa gcgttaatgt ctggcttctg ataaagcggg ccatgttaag
     2821 ggcggttttt tcctgtttgg tcactgatgc ctccgtgtaa gggggatttc tgttcatggg
     2881 ggtaatgata ccgatgaaac gagagaggat gctcacgata cgggttactg atgatgaaca
     2941 tgcccggtta ctggaacgtt gtgagggtaa acaactggcg gtatggatgc ggcgggacca
     3001 gagaaaaatc actcagggtc aatgccagcg cttcgttaat acagatgtag gtgttccaca
     3061 gggtagccag cagcatcctg cgatgcagat ccggaacata atggtgcagg gcgctgactt
     3121 ccgcgtttcc agactttacg aaacacggaa accgaagacc attcatgttg ttgctcaggt
     3181 cgcagacgtt ttgcagcagc agtcgcttca cgttcgctcg cgtatcggtg attcattctg
     3241 ctaaccagta aggcaacccc gccagcctag ccgggtcctc aacgacagga gcacgatcat
     3301 gcgcacccgt ggggccgcca tgccggcgat aatggcctgc ttctcgccga aacgtttggt
     3361 ggcgggacca gtgacgaagg cttgagcgag ggcgtgcaag attccgaata ccgcaagcga
     3421 caggccgatc atcgtcgcgc tccagcgaaa gcggtcctcg ccgaaaatga cccagagcgc
     3481 tgccggcacc tgtcctacga gttgcatgat aaagaagaca gtcataagtg cggcgacgat
     3541 agtcatgccc cgcgcccacc ggaaggagct gactgggttg aaggctctca agggcatcgg
     3601 tcgagatccc ggtgcctaat gagtgagcta acttacatta attgcgttgc gctcactgcc
     3661 cgctttccag tcgggaaacc tgtcgtgcca gctgcattaa tgaatcggcc aacgcgcggg
     3721 gagaggcggt ttgcgtattg ggcgccaggg tggtttttct tttcaccagt gagacgggca
     3781 acagctgatt gcccttcacc gcctggccct gagagagttg cagcaagcgg tccacgctgg
     3841 tttgccccag caggcgaaaa tcctgtttga tggtggttaa cggcgggata taacatgagc
     3901 tgtcttcggt atcgtcgtat cccactaccg agatatccgc accaacgcgc agcccggact
     3961 cggtaatggc gcgcattgcg cccagcgcca tctgatcgtt ggcaaccagc atcgcagtgg
     4021 gaacgatgcc ctcattcagc atttgcatgg tttgttgaaa accggacatg gcactccagt
     4081 cgccttcccg ttccgctatc ggctgaattt gattgcgagt gagatattta tgccagccag
     4141 ccagacgcag acgcgccgag acagaactta atgggcccgc taacagcgcg atttgctggt
     4201 gacccaatgc gaccagatgc tccacgccca gtcgcgtacc gtcttcatgg gagaaaataa
     4261 tactgttgat gggtgtctgg tcagagacat caagaaataa cgccggaaca ttagtgcagg
     4321 cagcttccac agcaatggca tcctggtcat ccagcggata gttaatgatc agcccactga
     4381 cgcgttgcgc gagaagattg tgcaccgccg ctttacaggc ttcgacgccg cttcgttcta
     4441 ccatcgacac caccacgctg gcacccagtt gatcggcgcg agatttaatc gccgcgacaa
     4501 tttgcgacgg cgcgtgcagg gccagactgg aggtggcaac gccaatcagc aacgactgtt
     4561 tgcccgccag ttgttgtgcc acgcggttgg gaatgtaatt cagctccgcc atcgccgctt
     4621 ccactttttc ccgcgttttc gcagaaacgt ggctggcctg gttcaccacg cgggaaacgg
     4681 tctgataaga gacaccggca tactctgcga catcgtataa cgttactggt ttcacattca
     4741 ccaccctgaa ttgactctct tccgggcgct atcatgccat accgcgaaag gttttgcgcc
     4801 attcgatggt gtccgggatc tcgacgctct cccttatgcg actcctgcat taggaagcag
     4861 cccagtagta ggttgaggcc gttgagcacc gccgccgcaa ggaatggtgc atgcaaggag
     4921 atggcgccca acagtccccc ggccacgggg cctgccacca tacccacgcc gaaacaagcg
     4981 ctcatgagcc cgaagtggcg agcccgatct tccccatcgg tgatgtcggc gatataggcg
     5041 ccagcaaccg cacctgtggc gccggtgatg ccggccacga tgcgtccggc gtagaggatc
     5101 gagatctcga tcccgcgaaa ttaatacgac tcactatagg ggaattgtga gcggataaca
     5161 attcccctct agaaataatt ttgtttaact ttaagaagga gatatacata tgtctaaaat
     5221 aaaaatttgg ccgccccctg caagtaaagg tgaagaactg tttaccggcg tggttccgat
     5281 tctggtggaa ctggatggtg atgttaatgg ccataaattc agcgtgcgcg gcgaaggtga
     5341 aggcgatgcc accaacggta aactgacgct gaaatttatc tgcaccacgg gtaaactgcc
     5401 ggtgccgtgg ccgaccctgg ttaccacgct gacgtatggc gtgcagtgtt tcagccgtta
     5461 cccggatcat atgaaacgcc acgatttctt taaaagcgcc atgccggaag gttatgttca
     5521 ggaacgtacc atttctttta aagatgatgg cacctacaaa acgcgcgcag aagtgaaatt
     5581 cgaaggtgat accctggtta accgtattga actgaaaggc atcgatttca aagaagatgg
     5641 taacatcctg ggccataaac tggaatacaa cttcaactct cacaacgtgt acatcaccgc
     5701 agataaacag aaaaacggta tcaaagcgaa cttcaaaatc cgccataatg tggaagatgg
     5761 cagcgttcag ctggcggatc actatcagca gaacaccccg attggtgatg gcccggttct
     5821 gctgccggat aatcattacc tgagcacgca gtctgtgctg agtaaagatc cgaacgaaaa
     5881 acgtgatcat atggtgctgc tggaatttgt taccgcggcc ggtatcacgc acggcatgga
     5941 tgaactgtat aaactgcacc accaccacca ccactaataa gatccggctg ctaacaaagc
     6001 ccgaaaggaa gctgagttgg ctgctgccac cgctgagcaa taactagcat aaccccttgg
     6061 ggcctctaaa cgggtcttga ggggtttttt gctgaaagga ggaactatat ccggat
//
