# Supplementary material for: Effect of translation enhancing nascent SKIK peptide on the arrest peptides containing consecutive Proline
Source: bioRxiv preprint, doi:10.1101/2024.02.28.582505, version 2 (2024-03-29)
Supplement: sequences of plasmid DNA [file 582505_file08.zip › Supplemental Plasmid/pET22b-SKIK-(-3)WPPP-sfGFP.gbk]

LOCUS       pET22b-SKIK-(-3)        6122 bp DNA     circular SYN 10-JAN-2024
DEFINITION  .
ACCESSION   .
VERSION     .
KEYWORDS    .
SOURCE      synthetic DNA construct
  ORGANISM  synthetic DNA construct
REFERENCE   1  (bases 1 to 6122)
  AUTHORS   .
  TITLE     Direct Submission
  JOURNAL   Exported Jan 10, 2024 from SnapGene Viewer 7.1.1
            https://www.snapgene.com
FEATURES             Location/Qualifiers
     source          1..6122
                     /mol_type="other DNA"
                     /organism="synthetic DNA construct"
     rep_origin      17..472
                     /direction=RIGHT
                     /label=f1 ori
                     /note="f1 bacteriophage origin of replication; arrow 
                     indicates direction of (+) strand synthesis"
                     /note="color: #ffff00"
     promoter        499..603
                     /gene="bla"
                     /label=AmpR promoter
                     /note="color: #ffffff; direction: RIGHT"
     CDS             join(604..672,673..1464)
                     /codon_start=1
                     /gene="bla"
                     /product="beta-lactamase"
                     /label=AmpR
                     /note="confers resistance to ampicillin, carbenicillin, and
                     related antibiotics"
                     /note="This feature has 2 segments:
                        1:  604 ..  672 / #ccffcc / signal sequence
                        2:  673 .. 1464 / #ccffcc
                     Cleavage site after base 672"
                     /translation="MSIQHFRVALIPFFAAFCLPVFAHPETLVKVKDAEDQLGARVGYI
                     ELDLNSGKILESFRPEERFPMMSTFKVLLCGAVLSRIDAGQEQLGRRIHYSQNDLVEYS
                     PVTEKHLTDGMTVRELCSAAITMSDNTAANLLLTTIGGPKELTAFLHNMGDHVTRLDRW
                     EPELNEAIPNDERDTTMPAAMATTLRKLLTGELLTLASRQQLIDWMEADKVAGPLLRSA
                     LPAGWFIADKSGAGERGSRGIIAALGPDGKPSRIVVIYTTGSQATMDERNRQIAEIGAS
                     LIKHW"
     rep_origin      1635..2223
                     /direction=RIGHT
                     /label=ori
                     /note="high-copy-number ColE1/pMB1/pBR322/pUC origin of 
                     replication"
                     /note="color: #ffff00"
     misc_feature    2409..2551
                     /label=bom
                     /note="basis of mobility region from pBR322"
                     /note="color: #a6acb3"
     CDS             complement(2653..2844)
                     /codon_start=1
                     /gene="rop"
                     /product="Rop protein, which maintains plasmids at low copy
                     number"
                     /label=rop
                     /note="color: #993366"
                     /translation="MTKQEKTALNMARFIRSQTLTLLEKLNELDADEQADICESLHDHA
                     DELYRSCLARFGDDGENL"
     CDS             complement(3653..4735)
                     /codon_start=1
                     /gene="lacI"
                     /product="lac repressor"
                     /label=lacI
                     /note="The lac repressor binds to the lac operator to 
                     inhibit transcription in E. coli. This inhibition can be 
                     relieved by adding lactose or 
                     isopropyl-beta-D-thiogalactopyranoside (IPTG)."
                     /note="color: #993366"
                     /translation="MKPVTLYDVAEYAGVSYQTVSRVVNQASHVSAKTREKVEAAMAEL
                     NYIPNRVAQQLAGKQSLLIGVATSSLALHAPSQIVAAIKSRADQLGASVVVSMVERSGV
                     EACKAAVHNLLAQRVSGLIINYPLDDQDAIAVEAACTNVPALFLDVSDQTPINSIIFSH
                     EDGTRLGVEHLVALGHQQIALLAGPLSSVSARLRLAGWHKYLTRNQIQPIAEREGDWSA
                     MSGFQQTMQMLNEGIVPTAMLVANDQMALGAMRAITESGLRVGADISVVGYDDTEDSSC
                     YIPPLTTIKQDFRLLGQTSVDRLLQLSQGQAVKGNQLLPVSLVKRKTTLAPNTQTASPR
                     ALADSLMQLARQVSRLESGQ"
     promoter        complement(4736..4813)
                     /gene="lacI"
                     /label=lacI promoter
                     /note="color: #ffffff; direction: LEFT"
     promoter        5122..5140
                     /label=T7 promoter
                     /note="promoter for bacteriophage T7 RNA polymerase"
                     /note="color: #ffffff; direction: RIGHT"
     protein_bind    5141..5165
                     /label=lac operator
                     /bound_moiety="lac repressor encoded by lacI"
                     /note="The lac repressor binds to the lac operator to 
                     inhibit transcription in E. coli. This inhibition can be 
                     relieved by adding lactose or 
                     isopropyl-beta-D-thiogalactopyranoside (IPTG)."
                     /note="color: #31849b"
     RBS             5180..5202
                     /note="efficient ribosome binding site from bacteriophage 
                     T7 gene 10 (Olins and Rangwala, 1989)"
                     /note="color: #a6acb3"
     CDS             5249..5959
                     /codon_start=1
                     /product="GFP variant that folds robustly even when fused 
                     to poorly folded proteins (Pedelacq et al., 2006)"
                     /label=superfolder GFP
                     /note="mammalian codon-optimized"
                     /note="color: #05fd14"
                     /translation="SKGEELFTGVVPILVELDGDVNGHKFSVRGEGEGDATNGKLTLKF
                     ICTTGKLPVPWPTLVTTLTYGVQCFSRYPDHMKRHDFFKSAMPEGYVQERTISFKDDGT
                     YKTRAEVKFEGDTLVNRIELKGIDFKEDGNILGHKLEYNFNSHNVYITADKQKNGIKAN
                     FKIRHNVEDGSVQLADHYQQNTPIGDGPVLLPDNHYLSTQSVLSKDPNEKRDHMVLLEF
                     VTAAGITHGMDELYK"
     CDS             5963..5980
                     /codon_start=1
                     /product="6xHis affinity tag"
                     /label=6xHis
                     /note="color: #cc99b2"
                     /translation="HHHHHH"
     terminator      6050..6097
                     /label=T7 terminator
                     /note="transcription terminator for bacteriophage T7 RNA 
                     polymerase"
                     /note="color: #ffffff; direction: RIGHT"
ORIGIN
        1 gnnnntggcg aatgggnnnn nnnnnnnnnn nnnnnnnnnn nnnnnnnnnn nnnnnnnnnn
       61 nnnnnnnnnn nnnnnnnnnn nnnnnnnnnn nnnnnnnnnn nnnnnnnnnn nnnnnnnnnn
      121 nnnnnnnnnn nnnnnnnnnn cnnnnnnnnn nnnnnnnnnn nnnnnnnnnn nnnnnnnnnn
      181 nnnnnnnnnn nnnnnnnnnn nnnnnnnnnn nnnnnnnnnn nnnnnnnnnn nnannnnnnn
      241 nnnnnnnnnn nnnnnnnnnn nnnnnnnnnn nnnnnnnnnn nncctttgac gttggagtcc
      301 acgttcttta atagtggact cttgttccaa actggaacaa cactcaaccc tatctcggtc
      361 tattcttttg atttataagg gattttgccg atttcggcct attggttaaa aaatgagctg
      421 atttaacaaa aatttaacgc gaattttaac aaaatattaa cgtttacaat ttcaggtggc
      481 acttttcggg gaaatgtgcg cggaacccct atttgtttat ttttctaaat acattcaaat
      541 atgtatccgc tcatgagaca ataaccctga taaatgcttc aataatattg aaaaaggaag
      601 agtatgagta ttcaacattt ccgtgtcgcc cttattccct tttttgcggc attttgcctt
      661 cctgtttttg ctcacccaga aacgctggtg aaagtaaaag atgctgaaga tcagttgggt
      721 gcacgagtgg gttacatcga actggatctc aacagcggta agatccttga gagttttcgc
      781 cccgaagaac gttttccaat gatgagcact tttaaagttc tgctatgtgg cgcggtatta
      841 tcccgtattg acgccgggca agagcaactc ggtcgccgca tacactattc tcagaatgac
      901 ttggttgagt actcaccagt cacagaaaag catcttacgg atggcatgac agtaagagaa
      961 ttatgcagtg ctgccataac catgagtgat aacactgcgg ccaacttact tctgacaacg
     1021 atcggaggac cgaaggagct aaccgctttt ttgcacaaca tgggggatca tgtaactcgc
     1081 cttgatcgtt gggaaccgga gctgaatgaa gccataccaa acgacgagcg tgacaccacg
     1141 atgcctgcag caatggcaac aacgttgcgc aaactattaa ctggcgaact acttactcta
     1201 gcttcccggc aacaattaat agactggatg gaggcggata aagttgcagg accacttctg
     1261 cgctcggccc ttccggctgg ctggtttatt gctgataaat ctggagccgg tgagcgtggg
     1321 tctcgcggta tcattgcagc actggggcca gatggtaagc cctcccgtat cgtagttatc
     1381 tacacgacgg ggagtcaggc aactatggat gaacgaaata gacagatcgc tgagataggt
     1441 gcctcactga ttaagcattg gtaactgtca gaccaagttt actcatatat actttagatt
     1501 gatttaaaac ttcattttta atttaaaagg atctaggtga agatcctttt tgataatctc
     1561 atgaccaaaa tcccttaacg tgagttttcg ttccactgag cgtcagaccc cgtagaaaag
     1621 atcaaaggat cttcttgaga tccttttttt ctgcgcgtaa tctgctgctt gcaaacaaaa
     1681 aaaccaccgc taccagcggt ggtttgtttg ccggatcaag agctaccaac tctttttccg
     1741 aaggtaactg gcttcagcag agcgcagata ccaaatactg tccttctagt gtagccgtag
     1801 ttaggccacc acttcaagaa ctctgtagca ccgcctacat acctcgctct gctaatcctg
     1861 ttaccagtgg ctgctgccag tggcgataag tcgtgtctta ccgggttgga ctcaagacga
     1921 tagttaccgg ataaggcgca gcggtcgggc tgaacggggg gttcgtgcac acagcccagc
     1981 ttggagcgaa cgacctacac cgaactgaga tacctacagc gtgagctatg agaaagcgcc
     2041 acgcttcccg aagggagaaa ggcggacagg tatccggtaa gcggcagggt cggaacagga
     2101 gagcgcacga gggagcttcc agggggaaac gcctggtatc tttatagtcc tgtcgggttt
     2161 cgccacctct gacttgagcg tcgatttttg tgatgctcgt caggggggcg gagcctatgg
     2221 aaaaacgcca gcaacgcggc ctttttacgg ttcctggcct tttgctggcc ttttgctcac
     2281 atgttctttc ctgcgttatc ccctgattct gtggataacc gtattaccgc ctttgagtga
     2341 gctgataccg ctcgccgcag ccgaacgacc gagcgcagcg agtcagtgag cgaggaagcg
     2401 gaagagcgcc tgatgcggta ttttctcctt acgcatctgt gcggtatttc acaccgcata
     2461 tatggtgcac tctcagtaca atctgctctg atgccgcata gttaagccag tatacactcc
     2521 gctatcgcta cgtgactggg tcatggctgc gccccgacac ccgccaacac ccgctgacgc
     2581 gccctgacgg gcttgtctgc tcccggcatc cgcttacaga caagctgtga ccgtctccgg
     2641 gagctgcatg tgtcagaggt tttcaccgtc atcaccgaaa cgcgcgaggc agctgcggta
     2701 aagctcatca gcgtggtcgt gaagcgattc acagatgtct gcctgttcat ccgcgtccag
     2761 ctcgttgagt ttctccagaa gcgttaatgt ctggcttctg ataaagcggg ccatgttaag
     2821 ggcggttttt tcctgtttgg tcactgatgc ctccgtgtaa gggggatttc tgttcatggg
     2881 ggtaatgata ccgatgaaac gagagaggat gctcacgata cgggttactg atgatgaaca
     2941 tgcccggtta ctggaacgtt gtgagggtaa acaactggcg gtatggatgc ggcgggacca
     3001 gagaaaaatc actcagggtc aatgccagcg cttcgttaat acagatgtag gtgttccaca
     3061 gggtagccag cagcatcctg cgatgcagat ccggaacata atggtgcagg gcgctgactt
     3121 ccgcgtttcc agactttacg aaacacggaa accgaagacc attcatgttg ttgctcaggt
     3181 cgcagacgtt ttgcagcagc agtcgcttca cgttcgctcg cgtatcggtg attcattctg
     3241 ctaaccagta aggcaacccc gccagcctag ccgggtcctc aacgacagga gcacgatcat
     3301 gcgcacccgt ggggccgcca tgccggcgat aatggcctgc ttctcgccga aacgtttggt
     3361 ggcgggacca gtgacgaagg cttgagcgag ggcgtgcaag attccgaata ccgcaagcga
     3421 caggccgatc atcgtcgcgc tccagcgaaa gcggtcctcg ccgaaaatga cccagagcgc
     3481 tgccggcacc tgtcctacga gttgcatgat aaagaagaca gtcataagtg cggcgacgat
     3541 agtcatgccc cgcgcccacc ggaaggagct gactgggttg aaggctctca agggcatcgg
     3601 tcgagatccc ggtgcctaat gagtgagcta acttacatta attgcgttgc gctcactgcc
     3661 cgctttccag tcgggaaacc tgtcgtgcca gctgcattaa tgaatcggcc aacgcgcggg
     3721 gagaggcggt ttgcgtattg ggcgccaggg tggtttttct tttcaccagt gagacgggca
     3781 acagctgatt gcccttcacc gcctggccct gagagagttg cagcaagcgg tccacgctgg
     3841 tttgccccag caggcgaaaa tcctgtttga tggtggttaa cggcgggata taacatgagc
     3901 tgtcttcggt atcgtcgtat cccactaccg agatatccgc accaacgcgc agcccggact
     3961 cggtaatggc gcgcattgcg cccagcgcca tctgatcgtt ggcaaccagc atcgcagtgg
     4021 gaacgatgcc ctcattcagc atttgcatgg tttgttgaaa accggacatg gcactccagt
     4081 cgccttcccg ttccgctatc ggctgaattt gattgcgagt gagatattta tgccagccag
     4141 ccagacgcag acgcgccgag acagaactta atgggcccgc taacagcgcg atttgctggt
     4201 gacccaatgc gaccagatgc tccacgccca gtcgcgtacc gtcttcatgg gagaaaataa
     4261 tactgttgat gggtgtctgg tcagagacat caagaaataa cgccggaaca ttagtgcagg
     4321 cagcttccac agcaatggca tcctggtcat ccagcggata gttaatgatc agcccactga
     4381 cgcgttgcgc gagaagattg tgcaccgccg ctttacaggc ttcgacgccg cttcgttcta
     4441 ccatcgacac caccacgctg gcacccagtt gatcggcgcg agatttaatc gccgcgacaa
     4501 tttgcgacgg cgcgtgcagg gccagactgg aggtggcaac gccaatcagc aacgactgtt
     4561 tgcccgccag ttgttgtgcc acgcggttgg gaatgtaatt cagctccgcc atcgccgctt
     4621 ccactttttc ccgcgttttc gcagaaacgt ggctggcctg gttcaccacg cgggaaacgg
     4681 tctgataaga gacaccggca tactctgcga catcgtataa cgttactggt ttcacattca
     4741 ccaccctgaa ttgactctct tccgggcgct atcatgccat accgcgaaag gttttgcgcc
     4801 attcgatggt gtccgggatc tcgacgctct cccttatgcg actcctgcat taggaagcag
     4861 cccagtagta ggttgaggcc gttgagcacc gccgccgcaa ggaatggtgc atgcaaggag
     4921 atggcgccca acagtccccc ggccacgggg cctgccacca tacccacgcc gaaacaagcg
     4981 ctcatgagcc cgaagtggcg agcccgatct tccccatcgg tgatgtcggc gatataggcg
     5041 ccagcaaccg cacctgtggc gccggtgatg ccggccacga tgcgtccggc gtagaggatc
     5101 gagatctcga tcccgcgaaa ttaatacgac tcactatagg ggaattgtga gcggataaca
     5161 attcccctct agaaataatt ttgtttaact ttaagaagga gatatacata tgtctaaaat
     5221 aaaatacggg atttggccgc cccctgcaag taaaggtgaa gaactgttta ccggcgtggt
     5281 tccgattctg gtggaactgg atggtgatgt taatggccat aaattcagcg tgcgcggcga
     5341 aggtgaaggc gatgccacca acggtaaact gacgctgaaa tttatctgca ccacgggtaa
     5401 actgccggtg ccgtggccga ccctggttac cacgctgacg tatggcgtgc agtgtttcag
     5461 ccgttacccg gatcatatga aacgccacga tttctttaaa agcgccatgc cggaaggtta
     5521 tgttcaggaa cgtaccattt cttttaaaga tgatggcacc tacaaaacgc gcgcagaagt
     5581 gaaattcgaa ggtgataccc tggttaaccg tattgaactg aaaggcatcg atttcaaaga
     5641 agatggtaac atcctgggcc ataaactgga atacaacttc aactctcaca acgtgtacat
     5701 caccgcagat aaacagaaaa acggtatcaa agcgaacttc aaaatccgcc ataatgtgga
     5761 agatggcagc gttcagctgg cggatcacta tcagcagaac accccgattg gtgatggccc
     5821 ggttctgctg ccggataatc attacctgag cacgcagtct gtgctgagta aagatccgaa
     5881 cgaaaaacgt gatcatatgg tgctgctgga atttgttacc gcggccggta tcacgcacgg
     5941 catggatgaa ctgtataaac tgcaccacca ccaccaccac taataagatc cggctgctaa
     6001 caaagcccga aaggaagctg agttggctgc tgccaccgct gagcaataac tagcataacc
     6061 ccttggggcc tctaaacggg tcttgagggg ttttttgctg aaaggaggaa ctatatccgg
     6121 at
//
