# Supplementary material for: Effect of translation enhancing nascent SKIK peptide on the arrest peptides containing consecutive Proline
Source: bioRxiv preprint, doi:10.1101/2024.02.28.582505, version 2 (2024-03-29)
Supplement: sequences of plasmid DNA [file 582505_file08.zip › Supplemental Plasmid/pET22b-SKIK-G2-WPPP-sfGFP.gbk]

LOCUS       pET22b-SKIK-G2-W        6137 bp DNA     circular SYN 10-JAN-2024
DEFINITION  .
ACCESSION   .
VERSION     .
KEYWORDS    .
SOURCE      synthetic DNA construct
  ORGANISM  synthetic DNA construct
REFERENCE   1  (bases 1 to 6137)
  AUTHORS   .
  TITLE     Direct Submission
  JOURNAL   Exported Jan 10, 2024 from SnapGene Viewer 7.1.1
            https://www.snapgene.com
FEATURES             Location/Qualifiers
     source          1..6137
                     /mol_type="other DNA"
                     /organism="synthetic DNA construct"
     rep_origin      17..472
                     /direction=RIGHT
                     /label=f1 ori
                     /note="f1 bacteriophage origin of replication; arrow 
                     indicates direction of (+) strand synthesis"
                     /note="color: #ffff00"
     promoter        499..603
                     /gene="bla"
                     /label=AmpR promoter
                     /note="color: #ffffff; direction: RIGHT"
     CDS             join(604..672,673..1464)
                     /codon_start=1
                     /gene="bla"
                     /product="beta-lactamase"
                     /label=AmpR
                     /note="confers resistance to ampicillin, carbenicillin, and
                     related antibiotics"
                     /note="This feature has 2 segments:
                        1:  604 ..  672 / #ccffcc / signal sequence
                        2:  673 .. 1464 / #ccffcc
                     Cleavage site after base 672"
                     /translation="MSIQHFRVALIPFFAAFCLPVFAHPETLVKVKDAEDQLGARVGYI
                     ELDLNSGKILESFRPEERFPMMSTFKVLLCGAVLSRIDAGQEQLGRRIHYSQNDLVEYS
                     PVTEKHLTDGMTVRELCSAAITMSDNTAANLLLTTIGGPKELTAFLHNMGDHVTRLDRW
                     EPELNEAIPNDERDTTMPAAMATTLRKLLTGELLTLASRQQLIDWMEADKVAGPLLRSA
                     LPAGWFIADKSGAGERGSRGIIAALGPDGKPSRIVVIYTTGSQATMDERNRQIAEIGAS
                     LIKHW"
     rep_origin      1635..2223
                     /direction=RIGHT
                     /label=ori
                     /note="high-copy-number ColE1/pMB1/pBR322/pUC origin of 
                     replication"
                     /note="color: #ffff00"
     misc_feature    2409..2551
                     /label=bom
                     /note="basis of mobility region from pBR322"
                     /note="color: #a6acb3"
     CDS             complement(2653..2844)
                     /codon_start=1
                     /gene="rop"
                     /product="Rop protein, which maintains plasmids at low copy
                     number"
                     /label=rop
                     /note="color: #993366"
                     /translation="MTKQEKTALNMARFIRSQTLTLLEKLNELDADEQADICESLHDHA
                     DELYRSCLARFGDDGENL"
     CDS             complement(3653..4735)
                     /codon_start=1
                     /gene="lacI"
                     /product="lac repressor"
                     /label=lacI
                     /note="The lac repressor binds to the lac operator to 
                     inhibit transcription in E. coli. This inhibition can be 
                     relieved by adding lactose or 
                     isopropyl-beta-D-thiogalactopyranoside (IPTG)."
                     /note="color: #993366"
                     /translation="MKPVTLYDVAEYAGVSYQTVSRVVNQASHVSAKTREKVEAAMAEL
                     NYIPNRVAQQLAGKQSLLIGVATSSLALHAPSQIVAAIKSRADQLGASVVVSMVERSGV
                     EACKAAVHNLLAQRVSGLIINYPLDDQDAIAVEAACTNVPALFLDVSDQTPINSIIFSH
                     EDGTRLGVEHLVALGHQQIALLAGPLSSVSARLRLAGWHKYLTRNQIQPIAEREGDWSA
                     MSGFQQTMQMLNEGIVPTAMLVANDQMALGAMRAITESGLRVGADISVVGYDDTEDSSC
                     YIPPLTTIKQDFRLLGQTSVDRLLQLSQGQAVKGNQLLPVSLVKRKTTLAPNTQTASPR
                     ALADSLMQLARQVSRLESGQ"
     promoter        complement(4736..4813)
                     /gene="lacI"
                     /label=lacI promoter
                     /note="color: #ffffff; direction: LEFT"
     promoter        5122..5140
                     /label=T7 promoter
                     /note="promoter for bacteriophage T7 RNA polymerase"
                     /note="color: #ffffff; direction: RIGHT"
     protein_bind    5141..5165
                     /label=lac operator
                     /bound_moiety="lac repressor encoded by lacI"
                     /note="The lac repressor binds to the lac operator to 
                     inhibit transcription in E. coli. This inhibition can be 
                     relieved by adding lactose or 
                     isopropyl-beta-D-thiogalactopyranoside (IPTG)."
                     /note="color: #31849b"
     RBS             5180..5202
                     /note="efficient ribosome binding site from bacteriophage 
                     T7 gene 10 (Olins and Rangwala, 1989)"
                     /note="color: #a6acb3"
     CDS             5264..5974
                     /codon_start=1
                     /product="GFP variant that folds robustly even when fused 
                     to poorly folded proteins (Pedelacq et al., 2006)"
                     /label=superfolder GFP
                     /note="mammalian codon-optimized"
                     /note="color: #05fd14"
                     /translation="SKGEELFTGVVPILVELDGDVNGHKFSVRGEGEGDATNGKLTLKF
                     ICTTGKLPVPWPTLVTTLTYGVQCFSRYPDHMKRHDFFKSAMPEGYVQERTISFKDDGT
                     YKTRAEVKFEGDTLVNRIELKGIDFKEDGNILGHKLEYNFNSHNVYITADKQKNGIKAN
                     FKIRHNVEDGSVQLADHYQQNTPIGDGPVLLPDNHYLSTQSVLSKDPNEKRDHMVLLEF
                     VTAAGITHGMDELYK"
     CDS             5978..5995
                     /codon_start=1
                     /product="6xHis affinity tag"
                     /label=6xHis
                     /note="color: #cc99b2"
                     /translation="HHHHHH"
     terminator      6065..6112
                     /label=T7 terminator
                     /note="transcription terminator for bacteriophage T7 RNA 
                     polymerase"
                     /note="color: #ffffff; direction: RIGHT"
ORIGIN
        1 gnnnntggcg aatgggnnnn nnnnnnnnnn nnnnnnnnnn nnnnnnnnnn nnnnnnnnnn
       61 nnnnnnnnnn nnnnnnnnnn nnnnnnnnnn nnnnnnnnnn nnnnnnnnnn nnnnnnnnnn
      121 nnnnnnnnnn nnnnnnnnnn cnnnnnnnnn nnnnnnnnnn nnnnnnnnnn nnnnnnnnnn
      181 nnnnnnnnnn nnnnnnnnnn nnnnnnnnnn nnnnnnnnnn nnnnnnnnnn nnannnnnnn
      241 nnnnnnnnnn nnnnnnnnnn nnnnnnnnnn nnnnnnnnnn nncctttgac gttggagtcc
      301 acgttcttta atagtggact cttgttccaa actggaacaa cactcaaccc tatctcggtc
      361 tattcttttg atttataagg gattttgccg atttcggcct attggttaaa aaatgagctg
      421 atttaacaaa aatttaacgc gaattttaac aaaatattaa cgtttacaat ttcaggtggc
      481 acttttcggg gaaatgtgcg cggaacccct atttgtttat ttttctaaat acattcaaat
      541 atgtatccgc tcatgagaca ataaccctga taaatgcttc aataatattg aaaaaggaag
      601 agtatgagta ttcaacattt ccgtgtcgcc cttattccct tttttgcggc attttgcctt
      661 cctgtttttg ctcacccaga aacgctggtg aaagtaaaag atgctgaaga tcagttgggt
      721 gcacgagtgg gttacatcga actggatctc aacagcggta agatccttga gagttttcgc
      781 cccgaagaac gttttccaat gatgagcact tttaaagttc tgctatgtgg cgcggtatta
      841 tcccgtattg acgccgggca agagcaactc ggtcgccgca tacactattc tcagaatgac
      901 ttggttgagt actcaccagt cacagaaaag catcttacgg atggcatgac agtaagagaa
      961 ttatgcagtg ctgccataac catgagtgat aacactgcgg ccaacttact tctgacaacg
     1021 atcggaggac cgaaggagct aaccgctttt ttgcacaaca tgggggatca tgtaactcgc
     1081 cttgatcgtt gggaaccgga gctgaatgaa gccataccaa acgacgagcg tgacaccacg
     1141 atgcctgcag caatggcaac aacgttgcgc aaactattaa ctggcgaact acttactcta
     1201 gcttcccggc aacaattaat agactggatg gaggcggata aagttgcagg accacttctg
     1261 cgctcggccc ttccggctgg ctggtttatt gctgataaat ctggagccgg tgagcgtggg
     1321 tctcgcggta tcattgcagc actggggcca gatggtaagc cctcccgtat cgtagttatc
     1381 tacacgacgg ggagtcaggc aactatggat gaacgaaata gacagatcgc tgagataggt
     1441 gcctcactga ttaagcattg gtaactgtca gaccaagttt actcatatat actttagatt
     1501 gatttaaaac ttcattttta atttaaaagg atctaggtga agatcctttt tgataatctc
     1561 atgaccaaaa tcccttaacg tgagttttcg ttccactgag cgtcagaccc cgtagaaaag
     1621 atcaaaggat cttcttgaga tccttttttt ctgcgcgtaa tctgctgctt gcaaacaaaa
     1681 aaaccaccgc taccagcggt ggtttgtttg ccggatcaag agctaccaac tctttttccg
     1741 aaggtaactg gcttcagcag agcgcagata ccaaatactg tccttctagt gtagccgtag
     1801 ttaggccacc acttcaagaa ctctgtagca ccgcctacat acctcgctct gctaatcctg
     1861 ttaccagtgg ctgctgccag tggcgataag tcgtgtctta ccgggttgga ctcaagacga
     1921 tagttaccgg ataaggcgca gcggtcgggc tgaacggggg gttcgtgcac acagcccagc
     1981 ttggagcgaa cgacctacac cgaactgaga tacctacagc gtgagctatg agaaagcgcc
     2041 acgcttcccg aagggagaaa ggcggacagg tatccggtaa gcggcagggt cggaacagga
     2101 gagcgcacga gggagcttcc agggggaaac gcctggtatc tttatagtcc tgtcgggttt
     2161 cgccacctct gacttgagcg tcgatttttg tgatgctcgt caggggggcg gagcctatgg
     2221 aaaaacgcca gcaacgcggc ctttttacgg ttcctggcct tttgctggcc ttttgctcac
     2281 atgttctttc ctgcgttatc ccctgattct gtggataacc gtattaccgc ctttgagtga
     2341 gctgataccg ctcgccgcag ccgaacgacc gagcgcagcg agtcagtgag cgaggaagcg
     2401 gaagagcgcc tgatgcggta ttttctcctt acgcatctgt gcggtatttc acaccgcata
     2461 tatggtgcac tctcagtaca atctgctctg atgccgcata gttaagccag tatacactcc
     2521 gctatcgcta cgtgactggg tcatggctgc gccccgacac ccgccaacac ccgctgacgc
     2581 gccctgacgg gcttgtctgc tcccggcatc cgcttacaga caagctgtga ccgtctccgg
     2641 gagctgcatg tgtcagaggt tttcaccgtc atcaccgaaa cgcgcgaggc agctgcggta
     2701 aagctcatca gcgtggtcgt gaagcgattc acagatgtct gcctgttcat ccgcgtccag
     2761 ctcgttgagt ttctccagaa gcgttaatgt ctggcttctg ataaagcggg ccatgttaag
     2821 ggcggttttt tcctgtttgg tcactgatgc ctccgtgtaa gggggatttc tgttcatggg
     2881 ggtaatgata ccgatgaaac gagagaggat gctcacgata cgggttactg atgatgaaca
     2941 tgcccggtta ctggaacgtt gtgagggtaa acaactggcg gtatggatgc ggcgggacca
     3001 gagaaaaatc actcagggtc aatgccagcg cttcgttaat acagatgtag gtgttccaca
     3061 gggtagccag cagcatcctg cgatgcagat ccggaacata atggtgcagg gcgctgactt
     3121 ccgcgtttcc agactttacg aaacacggaa accgaagacc attcatgttg ttgctcaggt
     3181 cgcagacgtt ttgcagcagc agtcgcttca cgttcgctcg cgtatcggtg attcattctg
     3241 ctaaccagta aggcaacccc gccagcctag ccgggtcctc aacgacagga gcacgatcat
     3301 gcgcacccgt ggggccgcca tgccggcgat aatggcctgc ttctcgccga aacgtttggt
     3361 ggcgggacca gtgacgaagg cttgagcgag ggcgtgcaag attccgaata ccgcaagcga
     3421 caggccgatc atcgtcgcgc tccagcgaaa gcggtcctcg ccgaaaatga cccagagcgc
     3481 tgccggcacc tgtcctacga gttgcatgat aaagaagaca gtcataagtg cggcgacgat
     3541 agtcatgccc cgcgcccacc ggaaggagct gactgggttg aaggctctca agggcatcgg
     3601 tcgagatccc ggtgcctaat gagtgagcta acttacatta attgcgttgc gctcactgcc
     3661 cgctttccag tcgggaaacc tgtcgtgcca gctgcattaa tgaatcggcc aacgcgcggg
     3721 gagaggcggt ttgcgtattg ggcgccaggg tggtttttct tttcaccagt gagacgggca
     3781 acagctgatt gcccttcacc gcctggccct gagagagttg cagcaagcgg tccacgctgg
     3841 tttgccccag caggcgaaaa tcctgtttga tggtggttaa cggcgggata taacatgagc
     3901 tgtcttcggt atcgtcgtat cccactaccg agatatccgc accaacgcgc agcccggact
     3961 cggtaatggc gcgcattgcg cccagcgcca tctgatcgtt ggcaaccagc atcgcagtgg
     4021 gaacgatgcc ctcattcagc atttgcatgg tttgttgaaa accggacatg gcactccagt
     4081 cgccttcccg ttccgctatc ggctgaattt gattgcgagt gagatattta tgccagccag
     4141 ccagacgcag acgcgccgag acagaactta atgggcccgc taacagcgcg atttgctggt
     4201 gacccaatgc gaccagatgc tccacgccca gtcgcgtacc gtcttcatgg gagaaaataa
     4261 tactgttgat gggtgtctgg tcagagacat caagaaataa cgccggaaca ttagtgcagg
     4321 cagcttccac agcaatggca tcctggtcat ccagcggata gttaatgatc agcccactga
     4381 cgcgttgcgc gagaagattg tgcaccgccg ctttacaggc ttcgacgccg cttcgttcta
     4441 ccatcgacac caccacgctg gcacccagtt gatcggcgcg agatttaatc gccgcgacaa
     4501 tttgcgacgg cgcgtgcagg gccagactgg aggtggcaac gccaatcagc aacgactgtt
     4561 tgcccgccag ttgttgtgcc acgcggttgg gaatgtaatt cagctccgcc atcgccgctt
     4621 ccactttttc ccgcgttttc gcagaaacgt ggctggcctg gttcaccacg cgggaaacgg
     4681 tctgataaga gacaccggca tactctgcga catcgtataa cgttactggt ttcacattca
     4741 ccaccctgaa ttgactctct tccgggcgct atcatgccat accgcgaaag gttttgcgcc
     4801 attcgatggt gtccgggatc tcgacgctct cccttatgcg actcctgcat taggaagcag
     4861 cccagtagta ggttgaggcc gttgagcacc gccgccgcaa ggaatggtgc atgcaaggag
     4921 atggcgccca acagtccccc ggccacgggg cctgccacca tacccacgcc gaaacaagcg
     4981 ctcatgagcc cgaagtggcg agcccgatct tccccatcgg tgatgtcggc gatataggcg
     5041 ccagcaaccg cacctgtggc gccggtgatg ccggccacga tgcgtccggc gtagaggatc
     5101 gagatctcga tcccgcgaaa ttaatacgac tcactatagg ggaattgtga gcggataaca
     5161 attcccctct agaaataatt ttgtttaact ttaagaagga gatatacata tgtctaaaat
     5221 aaaaggtgga ttccagaagt acgggatttg gccgccccct gcaagtaaag gtgaagaact
     5281 gtttaccggc gtggttccga ttctggtgga actggatggt gatgttaatg gccataaatt
     5341 cagcgtgcgc ggcgaaggtg aaggcgatgc caccaacggt aaactgacgc tgaaatttat
     5401 ctgcaccacg ggtaaactgc cggtgccgtg gccgaccctg gttaccacgc tgacgtatgg
     5461 cgtgcagtgt ttcagccgtt acccggatca tatgaaacgc cacgatttct ttaaaagcgc
     5521 catgccggaa ggttatgttc aggaacgtac catttctttt aaagatgatg gcacctacaa
     5581 aacgcgcgca gaagtgaaat tcgaaggtga taccctggtt aaccgtattg aactgaaagg
     5641 catcgatttc aaagaagatg gtaacatcct gggccataaa ctggaataca acttcaactc
     5701 tcacaacgtg tacatcaccg cagataaaca gaaaaacggt atcaaagcga acttcaaaat
     5761 ccgccataat gtggaagatg gcagcgttca gctggcggat cactatcagc agaacacccc
     5821 gattggtgat ggcccggttc tgctgccgga taatcattac ctgagcacgc agtctgtgct
     5881 gagtaaagat ccgaacgaaa aacgtgatca tatggtgctg ctggaatttg ttaccgcggc
     5941 cggtatcacg cacggcatgg atgaactgta taaactgcac caccaccacc accactaata
     6001 agatccggct gctaacaaag cccgaaagga agctgagttg gctgctgcca ccgctgagca
     6061 ataactagca taaccccttg gggcctctaa acgggtcttg aggggttttt tgctgaaagg
     6121 aggaactata tccggat
//
