# Supplementary material for: Effect of translation enhancing nascent SKIK peptide on the arrest peptides containing consecutive Proline
Source: bioRxiv preprint, doi:10.1101/2024.02.28.582505, version 2 (2024-03-29)
Supplement: sequences of plasmid DNA [file 582505_file08.zip › Supplemental Plasmid/pET22b-SKIK-G3-WPPP-sfGFP.gbk]

LOCUS       pET22b-SKIK-G3-W        6140 bp DNA     circular SYN 10-JAN-2024
DEFINITION  .
ACCESSION   .
VERSION     .
KEYWORDS    .
SOURCE      synthetic DNA construct
  ORGANISM  synthetic DNA construct
REFERENCE   1  (bases 1 to 6140)
  AUTHORS   .
  TITLE     Direct Submission
  JOURNAL   Exported Jan 10, 2024 from SnapGene Viewer 7.1.1
            https://www.snapgene.com
FEATURES             Location/Qualifiers
     source          1..6140
                     /mol_type="other DNA"
                     /organism="synthetic DNA construct"
     rep_origin      17..472
                     /direction=RIGHT
                     /label=f1 ori
                     /note="f1 bacteriophage origin of replication; arrow 
                     indicates direction of (+) strand synthesis"
                     /note="color: #ffff00"
     promoter        499..603
                     /gene="bla"
                     /label=AmpR promoter
                     /note="color: #ffffff; direction: RIGHT"
     CDS             join(604..672,673..1464)
                     /codon_start=1
                     /gene="bla"
                     /product="beta-lactamase"
                     /label=AmpR
                     /note="confers resistance to ampicillin, carbenicillin, and
                     related antibiotics"
                     /note="This feature has 2 segments:
                        1:  604 ..  672 / #ccffcc / signal sequence
                        2:  673 .. 1464 / #ccffcc
                     Cleavage site after base 672"
                     /translation="MSIQHFRVALIPFFAAFCLPVFAHPETLVKVKDAEDQLGARVGYI
                     ELDLNSGKILESFRPEERFPMMSTFKVLLCGAVLSRIDAGQEQLGRRIHYSQNDLVEYS
                     PVTEKHLTDGMTVRELCSAAITMSDNTAANLLLTTIGGPKELTAFLHNMGDHVTRLDRW
                     EPELNEAIPNDERDTTMPAAMATTLRKLLTGELLTLASRQQLIDWMEADKVAGPLLRSA
                     LPAGWFIADKSGAGERGSRGIIAALGPDGKPSRIVVIYTTGSQATMDERNRQIAEIGAS
                     LIKHW"
     rep_origin      1635..2223
                     /direction=RIGHT
                     /label=ori
                     /note="high-copy-number ColE1/pMB1/pBR322/pUC origin of 
                     replication"
                     /note="color: #ffff00"
     misc_feature    2409..2551
                     /label=bom
                     /note="basis of mobility region from pBR322"
                     /note="color: #a6acb3"
     CDS             complement(2653..2844)
                     /codon_start=1
                     /gene="rop"
                     /product="Rop protein, which maintains plasmids at low copy
                     number"
                     /label=rop
                     /note="color: #993366"
                     /translation="MTKQEKTALNMARFIRSQTLTLLEKLNELDADEQADICESLHDHA
                     DELYRSCLARFGDDGENL"
     CDS             complement(3653..4735)
                     /codon_start=1
                     /gene="lacI"
                     /product="lac repressor"
                     /label=lacI
                     /note="The lac repressor binds to the lac operator to 
                     inhibit transcription in E. coli. This inhibition can be 
                     relieved by adding lactose or 
                     isopropyl-beta-D-thiogalactopyranoside (IPTG)."
                     /note="color: #993366"
                     /translation="MKPVTLYDVAEYAGVSYQTVSRVVNQASHVSAKTREKVEAAMAEL
                     NYIPNRVAQQLAGKQSLLIGVATSSLALHAPSQIVAAIKSRADQLGASVVVSMVERSGV
                     EACKAAVHNLLAQRVSGLIINYPLDDQDAIAVEAACTNVPALFLDVSDQTPINSIIFSH
                     EDGTRLGVEHLVALGHQQIALLAGPLSSVSARLRLAGWHKYLTRNQIQPIAEREGDWSA
                     MSGFQQTMQMLNEGIVPTAMLVANDQMALGAMRAITESGLRVGADISVVGYDDTEDSSC
                     YIPPLTTIKQDFRLLGQTSVDRLLQLSQGQAVKGNQLLPVSLVKRKTTLAPNTQTASPR
                     ALADSLMQLARQVSRLESGQ"
     promoter        complement(4736..4813)
                     /gene="lacI"
                     /label=lacI promoter
                     /note="color: #ffffff; direction: LEFT"
     promoter        5122..5140
                     /label=T7 promoter
                     /note="promoter for bacteriophage T7 RNA polymerase"
                     /note="color: #ffffff; direction: RIGHT"
     protein_bind    5141..5165
                     /label=lac operator
                     /bound_moiety="lac repressor encoded by lacI"
                     /note="The lac repressor binds to the lac operator to 
                     inhibit transcription in E. coli. This inhibition can be 
                     relieved by adding lactose or 
                     isopropyl-beta-D-thiogalactopyranoside (IPTG)."
                     /note="color: #31849b"
     RBS             5180..5202
                     /note="efficient ribosome binding site from bacteriophage 
                     T7 gene 10 (Olins and Rangwala, 1989)"
                     /note="color: #a6acb3"
     CDS             5267..5977
                     /codon_start=1
                     /product="GFP variant that folds robustly even when fused 
                     to poorly folded proteins (Pedelacq et al., 2006)"
                     /label=superfolder GFP
                     /note="mammalian codon-optimized"
                     /note="color: #05fd14"
                     /translation="SKGEELFTGVVPILVELDGDVNGHKFSVRGEGEGDATNGKLTLKF
                     ICTTGKLPVPWPTLVTTLTYGVQCFSRYPDHMKRHDFFKSAMPEGYVQERTISFKDDGT
                     YKTRAEVKFEGDTLVNRIELKGIDFKEDGNILGHKLEYNFNSHNVYITADKQKNGIKAN
                     FKIRHNVEDGSVQLADHYQQNTPIGDGPVLLPDNHYLSTQSVLSKDPNEKRDHMVLLEF
                     VTAAGITHGMDELYK"
     CDS             5981..5998
                     /codon_start=1
                     /product="6xHis affinity tag"
                     /label=6xHis
                     /note="color: #cc99b2"
                     /translation="HHHHHH"
     terminator      6068..6115
                     /label=T7 terminator
                     /note="transcription terminator for bacteriophage T7 RNA 
                     polymerase"
                     /note="color: #ffffff; direction: RIGHT"
ORIGIN
        1 gnnnntggcg aatgggnnnn nnnnnnnnnn nnnnnnnnnn nnnnnnnnnn nnnnnnnnnn
       61 nnnnnnnnnn nnnnnnnnnn nnnnnnnnnn nnnnnnnnnn nnnnnnnnnn nnnnnnnnnn
      121 nnnnnnnnnn nnnnnnnnnn cnnnnnnnnn nnnnnnnnnn nnnnnnnnnn nnnnnnnnnn
      181 nnnnnnnnnn nnnnnnnnnn nnnnnnnnnn nnnnnnnnnn nnnnnnnnnn nnannnnnnn
      241 nnnnnnnnnn nnnnnnnnnn nnnnnnnnnn nnnnnnnnnn nncctttgac gttggagtcc
      301 acgttcttta atagtggact cttgttccaa actggaacaa cactcaaccc tatctcggtc
      361 tattcttttg atttataagg gattttgccg atttcggcct attggttaaa aaatgagctg
      421 atttaacaaa aatttaacgc gaattttaac aaaatattaa cgtttacaat ttcaggtggc
      481 acttttcggg gaaatgtgcg cggaacccct atttgtttat ttttctaaat acattcaaat
      541 atgtatccgc tcatgagaca ataaccctga taaatgcttc aataatattg aaaaaggaag
      601 agtatgagta ttcaacattt ccgtgtcgcc cttattccct tttttgcggc attttgcctt
      661 cctgtttttg ctcacccaga aacgctggtg aaagtaaaag atgctgaaga tcagttgggt
      721 gcacgagtgg gttacatcga actggatctc aacagcggta agatccttga gagttttcgc
      781 cccgaagaac gttttccaat gatgagcact tttaaagttc tgctatgtgg cgcggtatta
      841 tcccgtattg acgccgggca agagcaactc ggtcgccgca tacactattc tcagaatgac
      901 ttggttgagt actcaccagt cacagaaaag catcttacgg atggcatgac agtaagagaa
      961 ttatgcagtg ctgccataac catgagtgat aacactgcgg ccaacttact tctgacaacg
     1021 atcggaggac cgaaggagct aaccgctttt ttgcacaaca tgggggatca tgtaactcgc
     1081 cttgatcgtt gggaaccgga gctgaatgaa gccataccaa acgacgagcg tgacaccacg
     1141 atgcctgcag caatggcaac aacgttgcgc aaactattaa ctggcgaact acttactcta
     1201 gcttcccggc aacaattaat agactggatg gaggcggata aagttgcagg accacttctg
     1261 cgctcggccc ttccggctgg ctggtttatt gctgataaat ctggagccgg tgagcgtggg
     1321 tctcgcggta tcattgcagc actggggcca gatggtaagc cctcccgtat cgtagttatc
     1381 tacacgacgg ggagtcaggc aactatggat gaacgaaata gacagatcgc tgagataggt
     1441 gcctcactga ttaagcattg gtaactgtca gaccaagttt actcatatat actttagatt
     1501 gatttaaaac ttcattttta atttaaaagg atctaggtga agatcctttt tgataatctc
     1561 atgaccaaaa tcccttaacg tgagttttcg ttccactgag cgtcagaccc cgtagaaaag
     1621 atcaaaggat cttcttgaga tccttttttt ctgcgcgtaa tctgctgctt gcaaacaaaa
     1681 aaaccaccgc taccagcggt ggtttgtttg ccggatcaag agctaccaac tctttttccg
     1741 aaggtaactg gcttcagcag agcgcagata ccaaatactg tccttctagt gtagccgtag
     1801 ttaggccacc acttcaagaa ctctgtagca ccgcctacat acctcgctct gctaatcctg
     1861 ttaccagtgg ctgctgccag tggcgataag tcgtgtctta ccgggttgga ctcaagacga
     1921 tagttaccgg ataaggcgca gcggtcgggc tgaacggggg gttcgtgcac acagcccagc
     1981 ttggagcgaa cgacctacac cgaactgaga tacctacagc gtgagctatg agaaagcgcc
     2041 acgcttcccg aagggagaaa ggcggacagg tatccggtaa gcggcagggt cggaacagga
     2101 gagcgcacga gggagcttcc agggggaaac gcctggtatc tttatagtcc tgtcgggttt
     2161 cgccacctct gacttgagcg tcgatttttg tgatgctcgt caggggggcg gagcctatgg
     2221 aaaaacgcca gcaacgcggc ctttttacgg ttcctggcct tttgctggcc ttttgctcac
     2281 atgttctttc ctgcgttatc ccctgattct gtggataacc gtattaccgc ctttgagtga
     2341 gctgataccg ctcgccgcag ccgaacgacc gagcgcagcg agtcagtgag cgaggaagcg
     2401 gaagagcgcc tgatgcggta ttttctcctt acgcatctgt gcggtatttc acaccgcata
     2461 tatggtgcac tctcagtaca atctgctctg atgccgcata gttaagccag tatacactcc
     2521 gctatcgcta cgtgactggg tcatggctgc gccccgacac ccgccaacac ccgctgacgc
     2581 gccctgacgg gcttgtctgc tcccggcatc cgcttacaga caagctgtga ccgtctccgg
     2641 gagctgcatg tgtcagaggt tttcaccgtc atcaccgaaa cgcgcgaggc agctgcggta
     2701 aagctcatca gcgtggtcgt gaagcgattc acagatgtct gcctgttcat ccgcgtccag
     2761 ctcgttgagt ttctccagaa gcgttaatgt ctggcttctg ataaagcggg ccatgttaag
     2821 ggcggttttt tcctgtttgg tcactgatgc ctccgtgtaa gggggatttc tgttcatggg
     2881 ggtaatgata ccgatgaaac gagagaggat gctcacgata cgggttactg atgatgaaca
     2941 tgcccggtta ctggaacgtt gtgagggtaa acaactggcg gtatggatgc ggcgggacca
     3001 gagaaaaatc actcagggtc aatgccagcg cttcgttaat acagatgtag gtgttccaca
     3061 gggtagccag cagcatcctg cgatgcagat ccggaacata atggtgcagg gcgctgactt
     3121 ccgcgtttcc agactttacg aaacacggaa accgaagacc attcatgttg ttgctcaggt
     3181 cgcagacgtt ttgcagcagc agtcgcttca cgttcgctcg cgtatcggtg attcattctg
     3241 ctaaccagta aggcaacccc gccagcctag ccgggtcctc aacgacagga gcacgatcat
     3301 gcgcacccgt ggggccgcca tgccggcgat aatggcctgc ttctcgccga aacgtttggt
     3361 ggcgggacca gtgacgaagg cttgagcgag ggcgtgcaag attccgaata ccgcaagcga
     3421 caggccgatc atcgtcgcgc tccagcgaaa gcggtcctcg ccgaaaatga cccagagcgc
     3481 tgccggcacc tgtcctacga gttgcatgat aaagaagaca gtcataagtg cggcgacgat
     3541 agtcatgccc cgcgcccacc ggaaggagct gactgggttg aaggctctca agggcatcgg
     3601 tcgagatccc ggtgcctaat gagtgagcta acttacatta attgcgttgc gctcactgcc
     3661 cgctttccag tcgggaaacc tgtcgtgcca gctgcattaa tgaatcggcc aacgcgcggg
     3721 gagaggcggt ttgcgtattg ggcgccaggg tggtttttct tttcaccagt gagacgggca
     3781 acagctgatt gcccttcacc gcctggccct gagagagttg cagcaagcgg tccacgctgg
     3841 tttgccccag caggcgaaaa tcctgtttga tggtggttaa cggcgggata taacatgagc
     3901 tgtcttcggt atcgtcgtat cccactaccg agatatccgc accaacgcgc agcccggact
     3961 cggtaatggc gcgcattgcg cccagcgcca tctgatcgtt ggcaaccagc atcgcagtgg
     4021 gaacgatgcc ctcattcagc atttgcatgg tttgttgaaa accggacatg gcactccagt
     4081 cgccttcccg ttccgctatc ggctgaattt gattgcgagt gagatattta tgccagccag
     4141 ccagacgcag acgcgccgag acagaactta atgggcccgc taacagcgcg atttgctggt
     4201 gacccaatgc gaccagatgc tccacgccca gtcgcgtacc gtcttcatgg gagaaaataa
     4261 tactgttgat gggtgtctgg tcagagacat caagaaataa cgccggaaca ttagtgcagg
     4321 cagcttccac agcaatggca tcctggtcat ccagcggata gttaatgatc agcccactga
     4381 cgcgttgcgc gagaagattg tgcaccgccg ctttacaggc ttcgacgccg cttcgttcta
     4441 ccatcgacac caccacgctg gcacccagtt gatcggcgcg agatttaatc gccgcgacaa
     4501 tttgcgacgg cgcgtgcagg gccagactgg aggtggcaac gccaatcagc aacgactgtt
     4561 tgcccgccag ttgttgtgcc acgcggttgg gaatgtaatt cagctccgcc atcgccgctt
     4621 ccactttttc ccgcgttttc gcagaaacgt ggctggcctg gttcaccacg cgggaaacgg
     4681 tctgataaga gacaccggca tactctgcga catcgtataa cgttactggt ttcacattca
     4741 ccaccctgaa ttgactctct tccgggcgct atcatgccat accgcgaaag gttttgcgcc
     4801 attcgatggt gtccgggatc tcgacgctct cccttatgcg actcctgcat taggaagcag
     4861 cccagtagta ggttgaggcc gttgagcacc gccgccgcaa ggaatggtgc atgcaaggag
     4921 atggcgccca acagtccccc ggccacgggg cctgccacca tacccacgcc gaaacaagcg
     4981 ctcatgagcc cgaagtggcg agcccgatct tccccatcgg tgatgtcggc gatataggcg
     5041 ccagcaaccg cacctgtggc gccggtgatg ccggccacga tgcgtccggc gtagaggatc
     5101 gagatctcga tcccgcgaaa ttaatacgac tcactatagg ggaattgtga gcggataaca
     5161 attcccctct agaaataatt ttgtttaact ttaagaagga gatatacata tgtctaaaat
     5221 aaaaggtgga ggtttccaga agtacgggat ttggccgccc cctgcaagta aaggtgaaga
     5281 actgtttacc ggcgtggttc cgattctggt ggaactggat ggtgatgtta atggccataa
     5341 attcagcgtg cgcggcgaag gtgaaggcga tgccaccaac ggtaaactga cgctgaaatt
     5401 tatctgcacc acgggtaaac tgccggtgcc gtggccgacc ctggttacca cgctgacgta
     5461 tggcgtgcag tgtttcagcc gttacccgga tcatatgaaa cgccacgatt tctttaaaag
     5521 cgccatgccg gaaggttatg ttcaggaacg taccatttct tttaaagatg atggcaccta
     5581 caaaacgcgc gcagaagtga aattcgaagg tgataccctg gttaaccgta ttgaactgaa
     5641 aggcatcgat ttcaaagaag atggtaacat cctgggccat aaactggaat acaacttcaa
     5701 ctctcacaac gtgtacatca ccgcagataa acagaaaaac ggtatcaaag cgaacttcaa
     5761 aatccgccat aatgtggaag atggcagcgt tcagctggcg gatcactatc agcagaacac
     5821 cccgattggt gatggcccgg ttctgctgcc ggataatcat tacctgagca cgcagtctgt
     5881 gctgagtaaa gatccgaacg aaaaacgtga tcatatggtg ctgctggaat ttgttaccgc
     5941 ggccggtatc acgcacggca tggatgaact gtataaactg caccaccacc accaccacta
     6001 ataagatccg gctgctaaca aagcccgaaa ggaagctgag ttggctgctg ccaccgctga
     6061 gcaataacta gcataacccc ttggggcctc taaacgggtc ttgaggggtt ttttgctgaa
     6121 aggaggaact atatccggat
//
