# Supplementary material for: Effect of translation enhancing nascent SKIK peptide on the arrest peptides containing consecutive Proline
Source: bioRxiv preprint, doi:10.1101/2024.02.28.582505, version 2 (2024-03-29)
Supplement: sequences of plasmid DNA [file 582505_file08.zip › Supplemental Plasmid/pET22b-sfGFP.gbk]

LOCUS       pET22b-sfGFP        6089 bp DNA     circular SYN 18-JAN-2024
DEFINITION  .
ACCESSION   .
VERSION     .
KEYWORDS    .
SOURCE      synthetic DNA construct
  ORGANISM  synthetic DNA construct
REFERENCE   1  (bases 1 to 6089)
  AUTHORS   .
  TITLE     Direct Submission
  JOURNAL   Exported Jan 18, 2024 from SnapGene Viewer 7.1.1
            https://www.snapgene.com
FEATURES             Location/Qualifiers
     source          1..6089
                     /mol_type="other DNA"
                     /note="color: #ffffff"
                     /organism="synthetic DNA construct"
     rep_origin      17..472
                     /direction=RIGHT
                     /label=f1 ori
                     /note="f1 bacteriophage origin of replication; arrow
                     indicates direction of (+) strand synthesis"
                     /note="color: #ffff00"
     promoter        499..603
                     /gene="bla"
                     /label=AmpR promoter
                     /note="color: #ffffff; direction: RIGHT"
     CDS             join(604..672,673..1464)
                     /codon_start=1
                     /gene="bla"
                     /product="beta-lactamase"
                     /label=AmpR
                     /note="confers resistance to ampicillin, carbenicillin, and
                     related antibiotics"
                     /note="This feature has 2 segments:
                        1:  604 ..  672 / #ccffcc / signal sequence
                        2:  673 .. 1464 / #ccffcc
                     Cleavage site after base 672"
                     /translation="MSIQHFRVALIPFFAAFCLPVFAHPETLVKVKDAEDQLGARVGYI
                     ELDLNSGKILESFRPEERFPMMSTFKVLLCGAVLSRIDAGQEQLGRRIHYSQNDLVEYS
                     PVTEKHLTDGMTVRELCSAAITMSDNTAANLLLTTIGGPKELTAFLHNMGDHVTRLDRW
                     EPELNEAIPNDERDTTMPAAMATTLRKLLTGELLTLASRQQLIDWMEADKVAGPLLRSA
                     LPAGWFIADKSGAGERGSRGIIAALGPDGKPSRIVVIYTTGSQATMDERNRQIAEIGAS
                     LIKHW"
     rep_origin      1635..2223
                     /direction=RIGHT
                     /label=ori
                     /note="high-copy-number ColE1/pMB1/pBR322/pUC origin of 
                     replication"
                     /note="color: #ffff00"
     misc_feature    2409..2551
                     /label=bom
                     /note="basis of mobility region from pBR322"
                     /note="color: #a6acb3"
     CDS             complement(2653..2844)
                     /codon_start=1
                     /gene="rop"
                     /product="Rop protein, which maintains plasmids at low copy
                     number"
                     /label=rop
                     /note="color: #993366"
                     /translation="MTKQEKTALNMARFIRSQTLTLLEKLNELDADEQADICESLHDHA
                     DELYRSCLARFGDDGENL"
     CDS             complement(3653..4735)
                     /codon_start=1
                     /gene="lacI"
                     /product="lac repressor"
                     /label=lacI
                     /note="The lac repressor binds to the lac operator to
                     inhibit transcription in E. coli. This inhibition can be 
                     relieved by adding lactose or 
                     isopropyl-beta-D-thiogalactopyranoside (IPTG)."
                     /note="color: #993366"
                     /translation="MKPVTLYDVAEYAGVSYQTVSRVVNQASHVSAKTREKVEAAMAEL
                     NYIPNRVAQQLAGKQSLLIGVATSSLALHAPSQIVAAIKSRADQLGASVVVSMVERSGV
                     EACKAAVHNLLAQRVSGLIINYPLDDQDAIAVEAACTNVPALFLDVSDQTPINSIIFSH
                     EDGTRLGVEHLVALGHQQIALLAGPLSSVSARLRLAGWHKYLTRNQIQPIAEREGDWSA
                     MSGFQQTMQMLNEGIVPTAMLVANDQMALGAMRAITESGLRVGADISVVGYDDTEDSSC
                     YIPPLTTIKQDFRLLGQTSVDRLLQLSQGQAVKGNQLLPVSLVKRKTTLAPNTQTASPR
                     ALADSLMQLARQVSRLESGQ"
     promoter        complement(4736..4813)
                     /gene="lacI"
                     /label=lacI promoter
                     /note="color: #ffffff; direction: LEFT"
     promoter        5122..5140
                     /label=T7 promoter
                     /note="promoter for bacteriophage T7 RNA polymerase"
                     /note="color: #ffffff; direction: RIGHT"
     protein_bind    5141..5165
                     /label=lac operator
                     /bound_moiety="lac repressor encoded by lacI"
                     /note="The lac repressor binds to the lac operator to
                     inhibit transcription in E. coli. This inhibition can be 
                     relieved by adding lactose or 
                     isopropyl-beta-D-thiogalactopyranoside (IPTG)."
                     /note="color: #31849b"
     RBS             5180..5202
                     /note="efficient ribosome binding site from bacteriophage
                     T7 gene 10 (Olins and Rangwala, 1989)"
                     /note="color: #a6acb3"
     CDS             join(5210..5212,5213..5215,5216..5926)
                     /codon_start=1
                     /product="GFP variant that folds robustly even when fused
                     to poorly folded proteins (Pedelacq et al., 2006)"
                     /label=superfolder GFP
                     /note="mammalian codon-optimized"
                     /note="This feature has 3 segments:
                        1: 5210 .. 5212 / #05fd14
                        2: 5213 .. 5215 / #05fd14 / 1a
                        3: 5216 .. 5926 / #05fd14"
                     /translation="MASKGEELFTGVVPILVELDGDVNGHKFSVRGEGEGDATNGKLTL
                     KFICTTGKLPVPWPTLVTTLTYGVQCFSRYPDHMKRHDFFKSAMPEGYVQERTISFKDD
                     GTYKTRAEVKFEGDTLVNRIELKGIDFKEDGNILGHKLEYNFNSHNVYITADKQKNGIK
                     ANFKIRHNVEDGSVQLADHYQQNTPIGDGPVLLPDNHYLSTQSVLSKDPNEKRDHMVLL
                     EFVTAAGITHGMDELYK"
     CDS             5930..5947
                     /codon_start=1
                     /product="6xHis affinity tag"
                     /label=6xHis
                     /note="color: #cc99b2"
                     /translation="HHHHHH"
     terminator      6017..6064
                     /label=T7 terminator
                     /note="transcription terminator for bacteriophage T7 RNA 
                     polymerase"
                     /note="color: #ffffff"
ORIGIN
        1 gnnnntggcg aatgggnnnn nnnnnnnnnn nnnnnnnnnn nnnnnnnnnn nnnnnnnnnn
       61 nnnnnnnnnn nnnnnnnnnn nnnnnnnnnn nnnnnnnnnn nnnnnnnnnn nnnnnnnnnn
      121 nnnnnnnnnn nnnnnnnnnn cnnnnnnnnn nnnnnnnnnn nnnnnnnnnn nnnnnnnnnn
      181 nnnnnnnnnn nnnnnnnnnn nnnnnnnnnn nnnnnnnnnn nnnnnnnnnn nnannnnnnn
      241 nnnnnnnnnn nnnnnnnnnn nnnnnnnnnn nnnnnnnnnn nncctttgac gttggagtcc
      301 acgttcttta atagtggact cttgttccaa actggaacaa cactcaaccc tatctcggtc
      361 tattcttttg atttataagg gattttgccg atttcggcct attggttaaa aaatgagctg
      421 atttaacaaa aatttaacgc gaattttaac aaaatattaa cgtttacaat ttcaggtggc
      481 acttttcggg gaaatgtgcg cggaacccct atttgtttat ttttctaaat acattcaaat
      541 atgtatccgc tcatgagaca ataaccctga taaatgcttc aataatattg aaaaaggaag
      601 agtatgagta ttcaacattt ccgtgtcgcc cttattccct tttttgcggc attttgcctt
      661 cctgtttttg ctcacccaga aacgctggtg aaagtaaaag atgctgaaga tcagttgggt
      721 gcacgagtgg gttacatcga actggatctc aacagcggta agatccttga gagttttcgc
      781 cccgaagaac gttttccaat gatgagcact tttaaagttc tgctatgtgg cgcggtatta
      841 tcccgtattg acgccgggca agagcaactc ggtcgccgca tacactattc tcagaatgac
      901 ttggttgagt actcaccagt cacagaaaag catcttacgg atggcatgac agtaagagaa
      961 ttatgcagtg ctgccataac catgagtgat aacactgcgg ccaacttact tctgacaacg
     1021 atcggaggac cgaaggagct aaccgctttt ttgcacaaca tgggggatca tgtaactcgc
     1081 cttgatcgtt gggaaccgga gctgaatgaa gccataccaa acgacgagcg tgacaccacg
     1141 atgcctgcag caatggcaac aacgttgcgc aaactattaa ctggcgaact acttactcta
     1201 gcttcccggc aacaattaat agactggatg gaggcggata aagttgcagg accacttctg
     1261 cgctcggccc ttccggctgg ctggtttatt gctgataaat ctggagccgg tgagcgtggg
     1321 tctcgcggta tcattgcagc actggggcca gatggtaagc cctcccgtat cgtagttatc
     1381 tacacgacgg ggagtcaggc aactatggat gaacgaaata gacagatcgc tgagataggt
     1441 gcctcactga ttaagcattg gtaactgtca gaccaagttt actcatatat actttagatt
     1501 gatttaaaac ttcattttta atttaaaagg atctaggtga agatcctttt tgataatctc
     1561 atgaccaaaa tcccttaacg tgagttttcg ttccactgag cgtcagaccc cgtagaaaag
     1621 atcaaaggat cttcttgaga tccttttttt ctgcgcgtaa tctgctgctt gcaaacaaaa
     1681 aaaccaccgc taccagcggt ggtttgtttg ccggatcaag agctaccaac tctttttccg
     1741 aaggtaactg gcttcagcag agcgcagata ccaaatactg tccttctagt gtagccgtag
     1801 ttaggccacc acttcaagaa ctctgtagca ccgcctacat acctcgctct gctaatcctg
     1861 ttaccagtgg ctgctgccag tggcgataag tcgtgtctta ccgggttgga ctcaagacga
     1921 tagttaccgg ataaggcgca gcggtcgggc tgaacggggg gttcgtgcac acagcccagc
     1981 ttggagcgaa cgacctacac cgaactgaga tacctacagc gtgagctatg agaaagcgcc
     2041 acgcttcccg aagggagaaa ggcggacagg tatccggtaa gcggcagggt cggaacagga
     2101 gagcgcacga gggagcttcc agggggaaac gcctggtatc tttatagtcc tgtcgggttt
     2161 cgccacctct gacttgagcg tcgatttttg tgatgctcgt caggggggcg gagcctatgg
     2221 aaaaacgcca gcaacgcggc ctttttacgg ttcctggcct tttgctggcc ttttgctcac
     2281 atgttctttc ctgcgttatc ccctgattct gtggataacc gtattaccgc ctttgagtga
     2341 gctgataccg ctcgccgcag ccgaacgacc gagcgcagcg agtcagtgag cgaggaagcg
     2401 gaagagcgcc tgatgcggta ttttctcctt acgcatctgt gcggtatttc acaccgcata
     2461 tatggtgcac tctcagtaca atctgctctg atgccgcata gttaagccag tatacactcc
     2521 gctatcgcta cgtgactggg tcatggctgc gccccgacac ccgccaacac ccgctgacgc
     2581 gccctgacgg gcttgtctgc tcccggcatc cgcttacaga caagctgtga ccgtctccgg
     2641 gagctgcatg tgtcagaggt tttcaccgtc atcaccgaaa cgcgcgaggc agctgcggta
     2701 aagctcatca gcgtggtcgt gaagcgattc acagatgtct gcctgttcat ccgcgtccag
     2761 ctcgttgagt ttctccagaa gcgttaatgt ctggcttctg ataaagcggg ccatgttaag
     2821 ggcggttttt tcctgtttgg tcactgatgc ctccgtgtaa gggggatttc tgttcatggg
     2881 ggtaatgata ccgatgaaac gagagaggat gctcacgata cgggttactg atgatgaaca
     2941 tgcccggtta ctggaacgtt gtgagggtaa acaactggcg gtatggatgc ggcgggacca
     3001 gagaaaaatc actcagggtc aatgccagcg cttcgttaat acagatgtag gtgttccaca
     3061 gggtagccag cagcatcctg cgatgcagat ccggaacata atggtgcagg gcgctgactt
     3121 ccgcgtttcc agactttacg aaacacggaa accgaagacc attcatgttg ttgctcaggt
     3181 cgcagacgtt ttgcagcagc agtcgcttca cgttcgctcg cgtatcggtg attcattctg
     3241 ctaaccagta aggcaacccc gccagcctag ccgggtcctc aacgacagga gcacgatcat
     3301 gcgcacccgt ggggccgcca tgccggcgat aatggcctgc ttctcgccga aacgtttggt
     3361 ggcgggacca gtgacgaagg cttgagcgag ggcgtgcaag attccgaata ccgcaagcga
     3421 caggccgatc atcgtcgcgc tccagcgaaa gcggtcctcg ccgaaaatga cccagagcgc
     3481 tgccggcacc tgtcctacga gttgcatgat aaagaagaca gtcataagtg cggcgacgat
     3541 agtcatgccc cgcgcccacc ggaaggagct gactgggttg aaggctctca agggcatcgg
     3601 tcgagatccc ggtgcctaat gagtgagcta acttacatta attgcgttgc gctcactgcc
     3661 cgctttccag tcgggaaacc tgtcgtgcca gctgcattaa tgaatcggcc aacgcgcggg
     3721 gagaggcggt ttgcgtattg ggcgccaggg tggtttttct tttcaccagt gagacgggca
     3781 acagctgatt gcccttcacc gcctggccct gagagagttg cagcaagcgg tccacgctgg
     3841 tttgccccag caggcgaaaa tcctgtttga tggtggttaa cggcgggata taacatgagc
     3901 tgtcttcggt atcgtcgtat cccactaccg agatatccgc accaacgcgc agcccggact
     3961 cggtaatggc gcgcattgcg cccagcgcca tctgatcgtt ggcaaccagc atcgcagtgg
     4021 gaacgatgcc ctcattcagc atttgcatgg tttgttgaaa accggacatg gcactccagt
     4081 cgccttcccg ttccgctatc ggctgaattt gattgcgagt gagatattta tgccagccag
     4141 ccagacgcag acgcgccgag acagaactta atgggcccgc taacagcgcg atttgctggt
     4201 gacccaatgc gaccagatgc tccacgccca gtcgcgtacc gtcttcatgg gagaaaataa
     4261 tactgttgat gggtgtctgg tcagagacat caagaaataa cgccggaaca ttagtgcagg
     4321 cagcttccac agcaatggca tcctggtcat ccagcggata gttaatgatc agcccactga
     4381 cgcgttgcgc gagaagattg tgcaccgccg ctttacaggc ttcgacgccg cttcgttcta
     4441 ccatcgacac caccacgctg gcacccagtt gatcggcgcg agatttaatc gccgcgacaa
     4501 tttgcgacgg cgcgtgcagg gccagactgg aggtggcaac gccaatcagc aacgactgtt
     4561 tgcccgccag ttgttgtgcc acgcggttgg gaatgtaatt cagctccgcc atcgccgctt
     4621 ccactttttc ccgcgttttc gcagaaacgt ggctggcctg gttcaccacg cgggaaacgg
     4681 tctgataaga gacaccggca tactctgcga catcgtataa cgttactggt ttcacattca
     4741 ccaccctgaa ttgactctct tccgggcgct atcatgccat accgcgaaag gttttgcgcc
     4801 attcgatggt gtccgggatc tcgacgctct cccttatgcg actcctgcat taggaagcag
     4861 cccagtagta ggttgaggcc gttgagcacc gccgccgcaa ggaatggtgc atgcaaggag
     4921 atggcgccca acagtccccc ggccacgggg cctgccacca tacccacgcc gaaacaagcg
     4981 ctcatgagcc cgaagtggcg agcccgatct tccccatcgg tgatgtcggc gatataggcg
     5041 ccagcaaccg cacctgtggc gccggtgatg ccggccacga tgcgtccggc gtagaggatc
     5101 gagatctcga tcccgcgaaa ttaatacgac tcactatagg ggaattgtga gcggataaca
     5161 attcccctct agaaataatt ttgtttaact ttaagaagga gatatacata tggcaagtaa
     5221 aggtgaagaa ctgtttaccg gcgtggttcc gattctggtg gaactggatg gtgatgttaa
     5281 tggccataaa ttcagcgtgc gcggcgaagg tgaaggcgat gccaccaacg gtaaactgac
     5341 gctgaaattt atctgcacca cgggtaaact gccggtgccg tggccgaccc tggttaccac
     5401 gctgacgtat ggcgtgcagt gtttcagccg ttacccggat catatgaaac gccacgattt
     5461 ctttaaaagc gccatgccgg aaggttatgt tcaggaacgt accatttctt ttaaagatga
     5521 tggcacctac aaaacgcgcg cagaagtgaa attcgaaggt gataccctgg ttaaccgtat
     5581 tgaactgaaa ggcatcgatt tcaaagaaga tggtaacatc ctgggccata aactggaata
     5641 caacttcaac tctcacaacg tgtacatcac cgcagataaa cagaaaaacg gtatcaaagc
     5701 gaacttcaaa atccgccata atgtggaaga tggcagcgtt cagctggcgg atcactatca
     5761 gcagaacacc ccgattggtg atggcccggt tctgctgccg gataatcatt acctgagcac
     5821 gcagtctgtg ctgagtaaag atccgaacga aaaacgtgat catatggtgc tgctggaatt
     5881 tgttaccgcg gccggtatca cgcacggcat ggatgaactg tataaactgc accaccacca
     5941 ccaccactaa taagatccgg ctgctaacaa agcccgaaag gaagctgagt tggctgctgc
     6001 caccgctgag caataactag cataacccct tggggcctct aaacgggtct tgaggggttt
     6061 tttgctgaaa ggaggaacta tatccggat
//
