# Supplementary material for: Effect of translation enhancing nascent SKIK peptide on the arrest peptides containing consecutive Proline
Source: bioRxiv preprint, doi:10.1101/2024.02.28.582505, version 2 (2024-03-29)
Supplement: sequences of plasmid DNA [file 582505_file08.zip › Supplemental Plasmid/pET22b-SKIK-G1-WPPP-sfGFP.gbk]

LOCUS       pET22b-SKIK-G1-W        6134 bp DNA     circular SYN 10-JAN-2024
DEFINITION  .
ACCESSION   .
VERSION     .
KEYWORDS    .
SOURCE      synthetic DNA construct
  ORGANISM  synthetic DNA construct
REFERENCE   1  (bases 1 to 6134)
  AUTHORS   .
  TITLE     Direct Submission
  JOURNAL   Exported Jan 10, 2024 from SnapGene Viewer 7.1.1
            https://www.snapgene.com
FEATURES             Location/Qualifiers
     source          1..6134
                     /mol_type="other DNA"
                     /organism="synthetic DNA construct"
     rep_origin      17..472
                     /direction=RIGHT
                     /label=f1 ori
                     /note="f1 bacteriophage origin of replication; arrow 
                     indicates direction of (+) strand synthesis"
                     /note="color: #ffff00"
     promoter        499..603
                     /gene="bla"
                     /label=AmpR promoter
                     /note="color: #ffffff; direction: RIGHT"
     CDS             join(604..672,673..1464)
                     /codon_start=1
                     /gene="bla"
                     /product="beta-lactamase"
                     /label=AmpR
                     /note="confers resistance to ampicillin, carbenicillin, and
                     related antibiotics"
                     /note="This feature has 2 segments:
                        1:  604 ..  672 / #ccffcc / signal sequence
                        2:  673 .. 1464 / #ccffcc
                     Cleavage site after base 672"
                     /translation="MSIQHFRVALIPFFAAFCLPVFAHPETLVKVKDAEDQLGARVGYI
                     ELDLNSGKILESFRPEERFPMMSTFKVLLCGAVLSRIDAGQEQLGRRIHYSQNDLVEYS
                     PVTEKHLTDGMTVRELCSAAITMSDNTAANLLLTTIGGPKELTAFLHNMGDHVTRLDRW
                     EPELNEAIPNDERDTTMPAAMATTLRKLLTGELLTLASRQQLIDWMEADKVAGPLLRSA
                     LPAGWFIADKSGAGERGSRGIIAALGPDGKPSRIVVIYTTGSQATMDERNRQIAEIGAS
                     LIKHW"
     rep_origin      1635..2223
                     /direction=RIGHT
                     /label=ori
                     /note="high-copy-number ColE1/pMB1/pBR322/pUC origin of 
                     replication"
                     /note="color: #ffff00"
     misc_feature    2409..2551
                     /label=bom
                     /note="basis of mobility region from pBR322"
                     /note="color: #a6acb3"
     CDS             complement(2653..2844)
                     /codon_start=1
                     /gene="rop"
                     /product="Rop protein, which maintains plasmids at low copy
                     number"
                     /label=rop
                     /note="color: #993366"
                     /translation="MTKQEKTALNMARFIRSQTLTLLEKLNELDADEQADICESLHDHA
                     DELYRSCLARFGDDGENL"
     CDS             complement(3653..4735)
                     /codon_start=1
                     /gene="lacI"
                     /product="lac repressor"
                     /label=lacI
                     /note="The lac repressor binds to the lac operator to 
                     inhibit transcription in E. coli. This inhibition can be 
                     relieved by adding lactose or 
                     isopropyl-beta-D-thiogalactopyranoside (IPTG)."
                     /note="color: #993366"
                     /translation="MKPVTLYDVAEYAGVSYQTVSRVVNQASHVSAKTREKVEAAMAEL
                     NYIPNRVAQQLAGKQSLLIGVATSSLALHAPSQIVAAIKSRADQLGASVVVSMVERSGV
                     EACKAAVHNLLAQRVSGLIINYPLDDQDAIAVEAACTNVPALFLDVSDQTPINSIIFSH
                     EDGTRLGVEHLVALGHQQIALLAGPLSSVSARLRLAGWHKYLTRNQIQPIAEREGDWSA
                     MSGFQQTMQMLNEGIVPTAMLVANDQMALGAMRAITESGLRVGADISVVGYDDTEDSSC
                     YIPPLTTIKQDFRLLGQTSVDRLLQLSQGQAVKGNQLLPVSLVKRKTTLAPNTQTASPR
                     ALADSLMQLARQVSRLESGQ"
     promoter        complement(4736..4813)
                     /gene="lacI"
                     /label=lacI promoter
                     /note="color: #ffffff; direction: LEFT"
     promoter        5122..5140
                     /label=T7 promoter
                     /note="promoter for bacteriophage T7 RNA polymerase"
                     /note="color: #ffffff; direction: RIGHT"
     protein_bind    5141..5165
                     /label=lac operator
                     /bound_moiety="lac repressor encoded by lacI"
                     /note="The lac repressor binds to the lac operator to 
                     inhibit transcription in E. coli. This inhibition can be 
                     relieved by adding lactose or 
                     isopropyl-beta-D-thiogalactopyranoside (IPTG)."
                     /note="color: #31849b"
     RBS             5180..5202
                     /note="efficient ribosome binding site from bacteriophage 
                     T7 gene 10 (Olins and Rangwala, 1989)"
                     /note="color: #a6acb3"
     CDS             5261..5971
                     /codon_start=1
                     /product="GFP variant that folds robustly even when fused 
                     to poorly folded proteins (Pedelacq et al., 2006)"
                     /label=superfolder GFP
                     /note="mammalian codon-optimized"
                     /note="color: #05fd14"
                     /translation="SKGEELFTGVVPILVELDGDVNGHKFSVRGEGEGDATNGKLTLKF
                     ICTTGKLPVPWPTLVTTLTYGVQCFSRYPDHMKRHDFFKSAMPEGYVQERTISFKDDGT
                     YKTRAEVKFEGDTLVNRIELKGIDFKEDGNILGHKLEYNFNSHNVYITADKQKNGIKAN
                     FKIRHNVEDGSVQLADHYQQNTPIGDGPVLLPDNHYLSTQSVLSKDPNEKRDHMVLLEF
                     VTAAGITHGMDELYK"
     CDS             5975..5992
                     /codon_start=1
                     /product="6xHis affinity tag"
                     /label=6xHis
                     /note="color: #cc99b2"
                     /translation="HHHHHH"
     terminator      6062..6109
                     /label=T7 terminator
                     /note="transcription terminator for bacteriophage T7 RNA 
                     polymerase"
                     /note="color: #ffffff; direction: RIGHT"
ORIGIN
        1 gnnnntggcg aatgggnnnn nnnnnnnnnn nnnnnnnnnn nnnnnnnnnn nnnnnnnnnn
       61 nnnnnnnnnn nnnnnnnnnn nnnnnnnnnn nnnnnnnnnn nnnnnnnnnn nnnnnnnnnn
      121 nnnnnnnnnn nnnnnnnnnn cnnnnnnnnn nnnnnnnnnn nnnnnnnnnn nnnnnnnnnn
      181 nnnnnnnnnn nnnnnnnnnn nnnnnnnnnn nnnnnnnnnn nnnnnnnnnn nnannnnnnn
      241 nnnnnnnnnn nnnnnnnnnn nnnnnnnnnn nnnnnnnnnn nncctttgac gttggagtcc
      301 acgttcttta atagtggact cttgttccaa actggaacaa cactcaaccc tatctcggtc
      361 tattcttttg atttataagg gattttgccg atttcggcct attggttaaa aaatgagctg
      421 atttaacaaa aatttaacgc gaattttaac aaaatattaa cgtttacaat ttcaggtggc
      481 acttttcggg gaaatgtgcg cggaacccct atttgtttat ttttctaaat acattcaaat
      541 atgtatccgc tcatgagaca ataaccctga taaatgcttc aataatattg aaaaaggaag
      601 agtatgagta ttcaacattt ccgtgtcgcc cttattccct tttttgcggc attttgcctt
      661 cctgtttttg ctcacccaga aacgctggtg aaagtaaaag atgctgaaga tcagttgggt
      721 gcacgagtgg gttacatcga actggatctc aacagcggta agatccttga gagttttcgc
      781 cccgaagaac gttttccaat gatgagcact tttaaagttc tgctatgtgg cgcggtatta
      841 tcccgtattg acgccgggca agagcaactc ggtcgccgca tacactattc tcagaatgac
      901 ttggttgagt actcaccagt cacagaaaag catcttacgg atggcatgac agtaagagaa
      961 ttatgcagtg ctgccataac catgagtgat aacactgcgg ccaacttact tctgacaacg
     1021 atcggaggac cgaaggagct aaccgctttt ttgcacaaca tgggggatca tgtaactcgc
     1081 cttgatcgtt gggaaccgga gctgaatgaa gccataccaa acgacgagcg tgacaccacg
     1141 atgcctgcag caatggcaac aacgttgcgc aaactattaa ctggcgaact acttactcta
     1201 gcttcccggc aacaattaat agactggatg gaggcggata aagttgcagg accacttctg
     1261 cgctcggccc ttccggctgg ctggtttatt gctgataaat ctggagccgg tgagcgtggg
     1321 tctcgcggta tcattgcagc actggggcca gatggtaagc cctcccgtat cgtagttatc
     1381 tacacgacgg ggagtcaggc aactatggat gaacgaaata gacagatcgc tgagataggt
     1441 gcctcactga ttaagcattg gtaactgtca gaccaagttt actcatatat actttagatt
     1501 gatttaaaac ttcattttta atttaaaagg atctaggtga agatcctttt tgataatctc
     1561 atgaccaaaa tcccttaacg tgagttttcg ttccactgag cgtcagaccc cgtagaaaag
     1621 atcaaaggat cttcttgaga tccttttttt ctgcgcgtaa tctgctgctt gcaaacaaaa
     1681 aaaccaccgc taccagcggt ggtttgtttg ccggatcaag agctaccaac tctttttccg
     1741 aaggtaactg gcttcagcag agcgcagata ccaaatactg tccttctagt gtagccgtag
     1801 ttaggccacc acttcaagaa ctctgtagca ccgcctacat acctcgctct gctaatcctg
     1861 ttaccagtgg ctgctgccag tggcgataag tcgtgtctta ccgggttgga ctcaagacga
     1921 tagttaccgg ataaggcgca gcggtcgggc tgaacggggg gttcgtgcac acagcccagc
     1981 ttggagcgaa cgacctacac cgaactgaga tacctacagc gtgagctatg agaaagcgcc
     2041 acgcttcccg aagggagaaa ggcggacagg tatccggtaa gcggcagggt cggaacagga
     2101 gagcgcacga gggagcttcc agggggaaac gcctggtatc tttatagtcc tgtcgggttt
     2161 cgccacctct gacttgagcg tcgatttttg tgatgctcgt caggggggcg gagcctatgg
     2221 aaaaacgcca gcaacgcggc ctttttacgg ttcctggcct tttgctggcc ttttgctcac
     2281 atgttctttc ctgcgttatc ccctgattct gtggataacc gtattaccgc ctttgagtga
     2341 gctgataccg ctcgccgcag ccgaacgacc gagcgcagcg agtcagtgag cgaggaagcg
     2401 gaagagcgcc tgatgcggta ttttctcctt acgcatctgt gcggtatttc acaccgcata
     2461 tatggtgcac tctcagtaca atctgctctg atgccgcata gttaagccag tatacactcc
     2521 gctatcgcta cgtgactggg tcatggctgc gccccgacac ccgccaacac ccgctgacgc
     2581 gccctgacgg gcttgtctgc tcccggcatc cgcttacaga caagctgtga ccgtctccgg
     2641 gagctgcatg tgtcagaggt tttcaccgtc atcaccgaaa cgcgcgaggc agctgcggta
     2701 aagctcatca gcgtggtcgt gaagcgattc acagatgtct gcctgttcat ccgcgtccag
     2761 ctcgttgagt ttctccagaa gcgttaatgt ctggcttctg ataaagcggg ccatgttaag
     2821 ggcggttttt tcctgtttgg tcactgatgc ctccgtgtaa gggggatttc tgttcatggg
     2881 ggtaatgata ccgatgaaac gagagaggat gctcacgata cgggttactg atgatgaaca
     2941 tgcccggtta ctggaacgtt gtgagggtaa acaactggcg gtatggatgc ggcgggacca
     3001 gagaaaaatc actcagggtc aatgccagcg cttcgttaat acagatgtag gtgttccaca
     3061 gggtagccag cagcatcctg cgatgcagat ccggaacata atggtgcagg gcgctgactt
     3121 ccgcgtttcc agactttacg aaacacggaa accgaagacc attcatgttg ttgctcaggt
     3181 cgcagacgtt ttgcagcagc agtcgcttca cgttcgctcg cgtatcggtg attcattctg
     3241 ctaaccagta aggcaacccc gccagcctag ccgggtcctc aacgacagga gcacgatcat
     3301 gcgcacccgt ggggccgcca tgccggcgat aatggcctgc ttctcgccga aacgtttggt
     3361 ggcgggacca gtgacgaagg cttgagcgag ggcgtgcaag attccgaata ccgcaagcga
     3421 caggccgatc atcgtcgcgc tccagcgaaa gcggtcctcg ccgaaaatga cccagagcgc
     3481 tgccggcacc tgtcctacga gttgcatgat aaagaagaca gtcataagtg cggcgacgat
     3541 agtcatgccc cgcgcccacc ggaaggagct gactgggttg aaggctctca agggcatcgg
     3601 tcgagatccc ggtgcctaat gagtgagcta acttacatta attgcgttgc gctcactgcc
     3661 cgctttccag tcgggaaacc tgtcgtgcca gctgcattaa tgaatcggcc aacgcgcggg
     3721 gagaggcggt ttgcgtattg ggcgccaggg tggtttttct tttcaccagt gagacgggca
     3781 acagctgatt gcccttcacc gcctggccct gagagagttg cagcaagcgg tccacgctgg
     3841 tttgccccag caggcgaaaa tcctgtttga tggtggttaa cggcgggata taacatgagc
     3901 tgtcttcggt atcgtcgtat cccactaccg agatatccgc accaacgcgc agcccggact
     3961 cggtaatggc gcgcattgcg cccagcgcca tctgatcgtt ggcaaccagc atcgcagtgg
     4021 gaacgatgcc ctcattcagc atttgcatgg tttgttgaaa accggacatg gcactccagt
     4081 cgccttcccg ttccgctatc ggctgaattt gattgcgagt gagatattta tgccagccag
     4141 ccagacgcag acgcgccgag acagaactta atgggcccgc taacagcgcg atttgctggt
     4201 gacccaatgc gaccagatgc tccacgccca gtcgcgtacc gtcttcatgg gagaaaataa
     4261 tactgttgat gggtgtctgg tcagagacat caagaaataa cgccggaaca ttagtgcagg
     4321 cagcttccac agcaatggca tcctggtcat ccagcggata gttaatgatc agcccactga
     4381 cgcgttgcgc gagaagattg tgcaccgccg ctttacaggc ttcgacgccg cttcgttcta
     4441 ccatcgacac caccacgctg gcacccagtt gatcggcgcg agatttaatc gccgcgacaa
     4501 tttgcgacgg cgcgtgcagg gccagactgg aggtggcaac gccaatcagc aacgactgtt
     4561 tgcccgccag ttgttgtgcc acgcggttgg gaatgtaatt cagctccgcc atcgccgctt
     4621 ccactttttc ccgcgttttc gcagaaacgt ggctggcctg gttcaccacg cgggaaacgg
     4681 tctgataaga gacaccggca tactctgcga catcgtataa cgttactggt ttcacattca
     4741 ccaccctgaa ttgactctct tccgggcgct atcatgccat accgcgaaag gttttgcgcc
     4801 attcgatggt gtccgggatc tcgacgctct cccttatgcg actcctgcat taggaagcag
     4861 cccagtagta ggttgaggcc gttgagcacc gccgccgcaa ggaatggtgc atgcaaggag
     4921 atggcgccca acagtccccc ggccacgggg cctgccacca tacccacgcc gaaacaagcg
     4981 ctcatgagcc cgaagtggcg agcccgatct tccccatcgg tgatgtcggc gatataggcg
     5041 ccagcaaccg cacctgtggc gccggtgatg ccggccacga tgcgtccggc gtagaggatc
     5101 gagatctcga tcccgcgaaa ttaatacgac tcactatagg ggaattgtga gcggataaca
     5161 attcccctct agaaataatt ttgtttaact ttaagaagga gatatacata tgtctaaaat
     5221 aaaaggtttc cagaagtacg ggatttggcc gccccctgca agtaaaggtg aagaactgtt
     5281 taccggcgtg gttccgattc tggtggaact ggatggtgat gttaatggcc ataaattcag
     5341 cgtgcgcggc gaaggtgaag gcgatgccac caacggtaaa ctgacgctga aatttatctg
     5401 caccacgggt aaactgccgg tgccgtggcc gaccctggtt accacgctga cgtatggcgt
     5461 gcagtgtttc agccgttacc cggatcatat gaaacgccac gatttcttta aaagcgccat
     5521 gccggaaggt tatgttcagg aacgtaccat ttcttttaaa gatgatggca cctacaaaac
     5581 gcgcgcagaa gtgaaattcg aaggtgatac cctggttaac cgtattgaac tgaaaggcat
     5641 cgatttcaaa gaagatggta acatcctggg ccataaactg gaatacaact tcaactctca
     5701 caacgtgtac atcaccgcag ataaacagaa aaacggtatc aaagcgaact tcaaaatccg
     5761 ccataatgtg gaagatggca gcgttcagct ggcggatcac tatcagcaga acaccccgat
     5821 tggtgatggc ccggttctgc tgccggataa tcattacctg agcacgcagt ctgtgctgag
     5881 taaagatccg aacgaaaaac gtgatcatat ggtgctgctg gaatttgtta ccgcggccgg
     5941 tatcacgcac ggcatggatg aactgtataa actgcaccac caccaccacc actaataaga
     6001 tccggctgct aacaaagccc gaaaggaagc tgagttggct gctgccaccg ctgagcaata
     6061 actagcataa ccccttgggg cctctaaacg ggtcttgagg ggttttttgc tgaaaggagg
     6121 aactatatcc ggat
//
