# Supplementary material for: Effect of translation enhancing nascent SKIK peptide on the arrest peptides containing consecutive Proline
Source: bioRxiv preprint, doi:10.1101/2024.02.28.582505, version 2 (2024-03-29)
Supplement: sequences of plasmid DNA [file 582505_file08.zip › Supplemental Plasmid/pET22b-SKIK-(-2)WPPP-sfGFP.gbk]

LOCUS       pET22b-SKIK-(-2)        6125 bp DNA     circular SYN 10-JAN-2024
DEFINITION  .
ACCESSION   .
VERSION     .
KEYWORDS    .
SOURCE      synthetic DNA construct
  ORGANISM  synthetic DNA construct
REFERENCE   1  (bases 1 to 6125)
  AUTHORS   .
  TITLE     Direct Submission
  JOURNAL   Exported Jan 10, 2024 from SnapGene Viewer 7.1.1
            https://www.snapgene.com
FEATURES             Location/Qualifiers
     source          1..6125
                     /mol_type="other DNA"
                     /organism="synthetic DNA construct"
     rep_origin      17..472
                     /direction=RIGHT
                     /label=f1 ori
                     /note="f1 bacteriophage origin of replication; arrow 
                     indicates direction of (+) strand synthesis"
                     /note="color: #ffff00"
     promoter        499..603
                     /gene="bla"
                     /label=AmpR promoter
                     /note="color: #ffffff; direction: RIGHT"
     CDS             join(604..672,673..1464)
                     /codon_start=1
                     /gene="bla"
                     /product="beta-lactamase"
                     /label=AmpR
                     /note="confers resistance to ampicillin, carbenicillin, and
                     related antibiotics"
                     /note="This feature has 2 segments:
                        1:  604 ..  672 / #ccffcc / signal sequence
                        2:  673 .. 1464 / #ccffcc
                     Cleavage site after base 672"
                     /translation="MSIQHFRVALIPFFAAFCLPVFAHPETLVKVKDAEDQLGARVGYI
                     ELDLNSGKILESFRPEERFPMMSTFKVLLCGAVLSRIDAGQEQLGRRIHYSQNDLVEYS
                     PVTEKHLTDGMTVRELCSAAITMSDNTAANLLLTTIGGPKELTAFLHNMGDHVTRLDRW
                     EPELNEAIPNDERDTTMPAAMATTLRKLLTGELLTLASRQQLIDWMEADKVAGPLLRSA
                     LPAGWFIADKSGAGERGSRGIIAALGPDGKPSRIVVIYTTGSQATMDERNRQIAEIGAS
                     LIKHW"
     rep_origin      1635..2223
                     /direction=RIGHT
                     /label=ori
                     /note="high-copy-number ColE1/pMB1/pBR322/pUC origin of 
                     replication"
                     /note="color: #ffff00"
     misc_feature    2409..2551
                     /label=bom
                     /note="basis of mobility region from pBR322"
                     /note="color: #a6acb3"
     CDS             complement(2653..2844)
                     /codon_start=1
                     /gene="rop"
                     /product="Rop protein, which maintains plasmids at low copy
                     number"
                     /label=rop
                     /note="color: #993366"
                     /translation="MTKQEKTALNMARFIRSQTLTLLEKLNELDADEQADICESLHDHA
                     DELYRSCLARFGDDGENL"
     CDS             complement(3653..4735)
                     /codon_start=1
                     /gene="lacI"
                     /product="lac repressor"
                     /label=lacI
                     /note="The lac repressor binds to the lac operator to 
                     inhibit transcription in E. coli. This inhibition can be 
                     relieved by adding lactose or 
                     isopropyl-beta-D-thiogalactopyranoside (IPTG)."
                     /note="color: #993366"
                     /translation="MKPVTLYDVAEYAGVSYQTVSRVVNQASHVSAKTREKVEAAMAEL
                     NYIPNRVAQQLAGKQSLLIGVATSSLALHAPSQIVAAIKSRADQLGASVVVSMVERSGV
                     EACKAAVHNLLAQRVSGLIINYPLDDQDAIAVEAACTNVPALFLDVSDQTPINSIIFSH
                     EDGTRLGVEHLVALGHQQIALLAGPLSSVSARLRLAGWHKYLTRNQIQPIAEREGDWSA
                     MSGFQQTMQMLNEGIVPTAMLVANDQMALGAMRAITESGLRVGADISVVGYDDTEDSSC
                     YIPPLTTIKQDFRLLGQTSVDRLLQLSQGQAVKGNQLLPVSLVKRKTTLAPNTQTASPR
                     ALADSLMQLARQVSRLESGQ"
     promoter        complement(4736..4813)
                     /gene="lacI"
                     /label=lacI promoter
                     /note="color: #ffffff; direction: LEFT"
     promoter        5122..5140
                     /label=T7 promoter
                     /note="promoter for bacteriophage T7 RNA polymerase"
                     /note="color: #ffffff; direction: RIGHT"
     protein_bind    5141..5165
                     /label=lac operator
                     /bound_moiety="lac repressor encoded by lacI"
                     /note="The lac repressor binds to the lac operator to 
                     inhibit transcription in E. coli. This inhibition can be 
                     relieved by adding lactose or 
                     isopropyl-beta-D-thiogalactopyranoside (IPTG)."
                     /note="color: #31849b"
     RBS             5180..5202
                     /note="efficient ribosome binding site from bacteriophage 
                     T7 gene 10 (Olins and Rangwala, 1989)"
                     /note="color: #a6acb3"
     CDS             5252..5962
                     /codon_start=1
                     /product="GFP variant that folds robustly even when fused 
                     to poorly folded proteins (Pedelacq et al., 2006)"
                     /label=superfolder GFP
                     /note="mammalian codon-optimized"
                     /note="color: #05fd14"
                     /translation="SKGEELFTGVVPILVELDGDVNGHKFSVRGEGEGDATNGKLTLKF
                     ICTTGKLPVPWPTLVTTLTYGVQCFSRYPDHMKRHDFFKSAMPEGYVQERTISFKDDGT
                     YKTRAEVKFEGDTLVNRIELKGIDFKEDGNILGHKLEYNFNSHNVYITADKQKNGIKAN
                     FKIRHNVEDGSVQLADHYQQNTPIGDGPVLLPDNHYLSTQSVLSKDPNEKRDHMVLLEF
                     VTAAGITHGMDELYK"
     CDS             5966..5983
                     /codon_start=1
                     /product="6xHis affinity tag"
                     /label=6xHis
                     /note="color: #cc99b2"
                     /translation="HHHHHH"
     terminator      6053..6100
                     /label=T7 terminator
                     /note="transcription terminator for bacteriophage T7 RNA 
                     polymerase"
                     /note="color: #ffffff; direction: RIGHT"
ORIGIN
        1 gnnnntggcg aatgggnnnn nnnnnnnnnn nnnnnnnnnn nnnnnnnnnn nnnnnnnnnn
       61 nnnnnnnnnn nnnnnnnnnn nnnnnnnnnn nnnnnnnnnn nnnnnnnnnn nnnnnnnnnn
      121 nnnnnnnnnn nnnnnnnnnn cnnnnnnnnn nnnnnnnnnn nnnnnnnnnn nnnnnnnnnn
      181 nnnnnnnnnn nnnnnnnnnn nnnnnnnnnn nnnnnnnnnn nnnnnnnnnn nnannnnnnn
      241 nnnnnnnnnn nnnnnnnnnn nnnnnnnnnn nnnnnnnnnn nncctttgac gttggagtcc
      301 acgttcttta atagtggact cttgttccaa actggaacaa cactcaaccc tatctcggtc
      361 tattcttttg atttataagg gattttgccg atttcggcct attggttaaa aaatgagctg
      421 atttaacaaa aatttaacgc gaattttaac aaaatattaa cgtttacaat ttcaggtggc
      481 acttttcggg gaaatgtgcg cggaacccct atttgtttat ttttctaaat acattcaaat
      541 atgtatccgc tcatgagaca ataaccctga taaatgcttc aataatattg aaaaaggaag
      601 agtatgagta ttcaacattt ccgtgtcgcc cttattccct tttttgcggc attttgcctt
      661 cctgtttttg ctcacccaga aacgctggtg aaagtaaaag atgctgaaga tcagttgggt
      721 gcacgagtgg gttacatcga actggatctc aacagcggta agatccttga gagttttcgc
      781 cccgaagaac gttttccaat gatgagcact tttaaagttc tgctatgtgg cgcggtatta
      841 tcccgtattg acgccgggca agagcaactc ggtcgccgca tacactattc tcagaatgac
      901 ttggttgagt actcaccagt cacagaaaag catcttacgg atggcatgac agtaagagaa
      961 ttatgcagtg ctgccataac catgagtgat aacactgcgg ccaacttact tctgacaacg
     1021 atcggaggac cgaaggagct aaccgctttt ttgcacaaca tgggggatca tgtaactcgc
     1081 cttgatcgtt gggaaccgga gctgaatgaa gccataccaa acgacgagcg tgacaccacg
     1141 atgcctgcag caatggcaac aacgttgcgc aaactattaa ctggcgaact acttactcta
     1201 gcttcccggc aacaattaat agactggatg gaggcggata aagttgcagg accacttctg
     1261 cgctcggccc ttccggctgg ctggtttatt gctgataaat ctggagccgg tgagcgtggg
     1321 tctcgcggta tcattgcagc actggggcca gatggtaagc cctcccgtat cgtagttatc
     1381 tacacgacgg ggagtcaggc aactatggat gaacgaaata gacagatcgc tgagataggt
     1441 gcctcactga ttaagcattg gtaactgtca gaccaagttt actcatatat actttagatt
     1501 gatttaaaac ttcattttta atttaaaagg atctaggtga agatcctttt tgataatctc
     1561 atgaccaaaa tcccttaacg tgagttttcg ttccactgag cgtcagaccc cgtagaaaag
     1621 atcaaaggat cttcttgaga tccttttttt ctgcgcgtaa tctgctgctt gcaaacaaaa
     1681 aaaccaccgc taccagcggt ggtttgtttg ccggatcaag agctaccaac tctttttccg
     1741 aaggtaactg gcttcagcag agcgcagata ccaaatactg tccttctagt gtagccgtag
     1801 ttaggccacc acttcaagaa ctctgtagca ccgcctacat acctcgctct gctaatcctg
     1861 ttaccagtgg ctgctgccag tggcgataag tcgtgtctta ccgggttgga ctcaagacga
     1921 tagttaccgg ataaggcgca gcggtcgggc tgaacggggg gttcgtgcac acagcccagc
     1981 ttggagcgaa cgacctacac cgaactgaga tacctacagc gtgagctatg agaaagcgcc
     2041 acgcttcccg aagggagaaa ggcggacagg tatccggtaa gcggcagggt cggaacagga
     2101 gagcgcacga gggagcttcc agggggaaac gcctggtatc tttatagtcc tgtcgggttt
     2161 cgccacctct gacttgagcg tcgatttttg tgatgctcgt caggggggcg gagcctatgg
     2221 aaaaacgcca gcaacgcggc ctttttacgg ttcctggcct tttgctggcc ttttgctcac
     2281 atgttctttc ctgcgttatc ccctgattct gtggataacc gtattaccgc ctttgagtga
     2341 gctgataccg ctcgccgcag ccgaacgacc gagcgcagcg agtcagtgag cgaggaagcg
     2401 gaagagcgcc tgatgcggta ttttctcctt acgcatctgt gcggtatttc acaccgcata
     2461 tatggtgcac tctcagtaca atctgctctg atgccgcata gttaagccag tatacactcc
     2521 gctatcgcta cgtgactggg tcatggctgc gccccgacac ccgccaacac ccgctgacgc
     2581 gccctgacgg gcttgtctgc tcccggcatc cgcttacaga caagctgtga ccgtctccgg
     2641 gagctgcatg tgtcagaggt tttcaccgtc atcaccgaaa cgcgcgaggc agctgcggta
     2701 aagctcatca gcgtggtcgt gaagcgattc acagatgtct gcctgttcat ccgcgtccag
     2761 ctcgttgagt ttctccagaa gcgttaatgt ctggcttctg ataaagcggg ccatgttaag
     2821 ggcggttttt tcctgtttgg tcactgatgc ctccgtgtaa gggggatttc tgttcatggg
     2881 ggtaatgata ccgatgaaac gagagaggat gctcacgata cgggttactg atgatgaaca
     2941 tgcccggtta ctggaacgtt gtgagggtaa acaactggcg gtatggatgc ggcgggacca
     3001 gagaaaaatc actcagggtc aatgccagcg cttcgttaat acagatgtag gtgttccaca
     3061 gggtagccag cagcatcctg cgatgcagat ccggaacata atggtgcagg gcgctgactt
     3121 ccgcgtttcc agactttacg aaacacggaa accgaagacc attcatgttg ttgctcaggt
     3181 cgcagacgtt ttgcagcagc agtcgcttca cgttcgctcg cgtatcggtg attcattctg
     3241 ctaaccagta aggcaacccc gccagcctag ccgggtcctc aacgacagga gcacgatcat
     3301 gcgcacccgt ggggccgcca tgccggcgat aatggcctgc ttctcgccga aacgtttggt
     3361 ggcgggacca gtgacgaagg cttgagcgag ggcgtgcaag attccgaata ccgcaagcga
     3421 caggccgatc atcgtcgcgc tccagcgaaa gcggtcctcg ccgaaaatga cccagagcgc
     3481 tgccggcacc tgtcctacga gttgcatgat aaagaagaca gtcataagtg cggcgacgat
     3541 agtcatgccc cgcgcccacc ggaaggagct gactgggttg aaggctctca agggcatcgg
     3601 tcgagatccc ggtgcctaat gagtgagcta acttacatta attgcgttgc gctcactgcc
     3661 cgctttccag tcgggaaacc tgtcgtgcca gctgcattaa tgaatcggcc aacgcgcggg
     3721 gagaggcggt ttgcgtattg ggcgccaggg tggtttttct tttcaccagt gagacgggca
     3781 acagctgatt gcccttcacc gcctggccct gagagagttg cagcaagcgg tccacgctgg
     3841 tttgccccag caggcgaaaa tcctgtttga tggtggttaa cggcgggata taacatgagc
     3901 tgtcttcggt atcgtcgtat cccactaccg agatatccgc accaacgcgc agcccggact
     3961 cggtaatggc gcgcattgcg cccagcgcca tctgatcgtt ggcaaccagc atcgcagtgg
     4021 gaacgatgcc ctcattcagc atttgcatgg tttgttgaaa accggacatg gcactccagt
     4081 cgccttcccg ttccgctatc ggctgaattt gattgcgagt gagatattta tgccagccag
     4141 ccagacgcag acgcgccgag acagaactta atgggcccgc taacagcgcg atttgctggt
     4201 gacccaatgc gaccagatgc tccacgccca gtcgcgtacc gtcttcatgg gagaaaataa
     4261 tactgttgat gggtgtctgg tcagagacat caagaaataa cgccggaaca ttagtgcagg
     4321 cagcttccac agcaatggca tcctggtcat ccagcggata gttaatgatc agcccactga
     4381 cgcgttgcgc gagaagattg tgcaccgccg ctttacaggc ttcgacgccg cttcgttcta
     4441 ccatcgacac caccacgctg gcacccagtt gatcggcgcg agatttaatc gccgcgacaa
     4501 tttgcgacgg cgcgtgcagg gccagactgg aggtggcaac gccaatcagc aacgactgtt
     4561 tgcccgccag ttgttgtgcc acgcggttgg gaatgtaatt cagctccgcc atcgccgctt
     4621 ccactttttc ccgcgttttc gcagaaacgt ggctggcctg gttcaccacg cgggaaacgg
     4681 tctgataaga gacaccggca tactctgcga catcgtataa cgttactggt ttcacattca
     4741 ccaccctgaa ttgactctct tccgggcgct atcatgccat accgcgaaag gttttgcgcc
     4801 attcgatggt gtccgggatc tcgacgctct cccttatgcg actcctgcat taggaagcag
     4861 cccagtagta ggttgaggcc gttgagcacc gccgccgcaa ggaatggtgc atgcaaggag
     4921 atggcgccca acagtccccc ggccacgggg cctgccacca tacccacgcc gaaacaagcg
     4981 ctcatgagcc cgaagtggcg agcccgatct tccccatcgg tgatgtcggc gatataggcg
     5041 ccagcaaccg cacctgtggc gccggtgatg ccggccacga tgcgtccggc gtagaggatc
     5101 gagatctcga tcccgcgaaa ttaatacgac tcactatagg ggaattgtga gcggataaca
     5161 attcccctct agaaataatt ttgtttaact ttaagaagga gatatacata tgtctaaaat
     5221 aaaaaagtac gggatttggc cgccccctgc aagtaaaggt gaagaactgt ttaccggcgt
     5281 ggttccgatt ctggtggaac tggatggtga tgttaatggc cataaattca gcgtgcgcgg
     5341 cgaaggtgaa ggcgatgcca ccaacggtaa actgacgctg aaatttatct gcaccacggg
     5401 taaactgccg gtgccgtggc cgaccctggt taccacgctg acgtatggcg tgcagtgttt
     5461 cagccgttac ccggatcata tgaaacgcca cgatttcttt aaaagcgcca tgccggaagg
     5521 ttatgttcag gaacgtacca tttcttttaa agatgatggc acctacaaaa cgcgcgcaga
     5581 agtgaaattc gaaggtgata ccctggttaa ccgtattgaa ctgaaaggca tcgatttcaa
     5641 agaagatggt aacatcctgg gccataaact ggaatacaac ttcaactctc acaacgtgta
     5701 catcaccgca gataaacaga aaaacggtat caaagcgaac ttcaaaatcc gccataatgt
     5761 ggaagatggc agcgttcagc tggcggatca ctatcagcag aacaccccga ttggtgatgg
     5821 cccggttctg ctgccggata atcattacct gagcacgcag tctgtgctga gtaaagatcc
     5881 gaacgaaaaa cgtgatcata tggtgctgct ggaatttgtt accgcggccg gtatcacgca
     5941 cggcatggat gaactgtata aactgcacca ccaccaccac cactaataag atccggctgc
     6001 taacaaagcc cgaaaggaag ctgagttggc tgctgccacc gctgagcaat aactagcata
     6061 accccttggg gcctctaaac gggtcttgag gggttttttg ctgaaaggag gaactatatc
     6121 cggat
//
