# Supplementary material for: Effect of translation enhancing nascent SKIK peptide on the arrest peptides containing consecutive Proline
Source: bioRxiv preprint, doi:10.1101/2024.02.28.582505, version 2 (2024-03-29)
Supplement: sequences of plasmid DNA [file 582505_file08.zip › Supplemental Plasmid/pET22b-AAAA-(-6)WPPP-sfGFP.gbk]

LOCUS       pET22b-AAAA-(-6)        6113 bp DNA     circular SYN 10-JAN-2024
DEFINITION  .
ACCESSION   .
VERSION     .
KEYWORDS    .
SOURCE      synthetic DNA construct
  ORGANISM  synthetic DNA construct
REFERENCE   1  (bases 1 to 6113)
  AUTHORS   .
  TITLE     Direct Submission
  JOURNAL   Exported Jan 10, 2024 from SnapGene Viewer 7.1.1
            https://www.snapgene.com
FEATURES             Location/Qualifiers
     source          1..6113
                     /mol_type="other DNA"
                     /organism="synthetic DNA construct"
     rep_origin      17..472
                     /direction=RIGHT
                     /label=f1 ori
                     /note="f1 bacteriophage origin of replication; arrow 
                     indicates direction of (+) strand synthesis"
                     /note="color: #ffff00"
     promoter        499..603
                     /gene="bla"
                     /label=AmpR promoter
                     /note="color: #ffffff; direction: RIGHT"
     CDS             join(604..672,673..1464)
                     /codon_start=1
                     /gene="bla"
                     /product="beta-lactamase"
                     /label=AmpR
                     /note="confers resistance to ampicillin, carbenicillin, and
                     related antibiotics"
                     /note="This feature has 2 segments:
                        1:  604 ..  672 / #ccffcc / signal sequence
                        2:  673 .. 1464 / #ccffcc
                     Cleavage site after base 672"
                     /translation="MSIQHFRVALIPFFAAFCLPVFAHPETLVKVKDAEDQLGARVGYI
                     ELDLNSGKILESFRPEERFPMMSTFKVLLCGAVLSRIDAGQEQLGRRIHYSQNDLVEYS
                     PVTEKHLTDGMTVRELCSAAITMSDNTAANLLLTTIGGPKELTAFLHNMGDHVTRLDRW
                     EPELNEAIPNDERDTTMPAAMATTLRKLLTGELLTLASRQQLIDWMEADKVAGPLLRSA
                     LPAGWFIADKSGAGERGSRGIIAALGPDGKPSRIVVIYTTGSQATMDERNRQIAEIGAS
                     LIKHW"
     rep_origin      1635..2223
                     /direction=RIGHT
                     /label=ori
                     /note="high-copy-number ColE1/pMB1/pBR322/pUC origin of 
                     replication"
                     /note="color: #ffff00"
     misc_feature    2409..2551
                     /label=bom
                     /note="basis of mobility region from pBR322"
                     /note="color: #a6acb3"
     CDS             complement(2653..2844)
                     /codon_start=1
                     /gene="rop"
                     /product="Rop protein, which maintains plasmids at low copy
                     number"
                     /label=rop
                     /note="color: #993366"
                     /translation="MTKQEKTALNMARFIRSQTLTLLEKLNELDADEQADICESLHDHA
                     DELYRSCLARFGDDGENL"
     CDS             complement(3653..4735)
                     /codon_start=1
                     /gene="lacI"
                     /product="lac repressor"
                     /label=lacI
                     /note="The lac repressor binds to the lac operator to 
                     inhibit transcription in E. coli. This inhibition can be 
                     relieved by adding lactose or 
                     isopropyl-beta-D-thiogalactopyranoside (IPTG)."
                     /note="color: #993366"
                     /translation="MKPVTLYDVAEYAGVSYQTVSRVVNQASHVSAKTREKVEAAMAEL
                     NYIPNRVAQQLAGKQSLLIGVATSSLALHAPSQIVAAIKSRADQLGASVVVSMVERSGV
                     EACKAAVHNLLAQRVSGLIINYPLDDQDAIAVEAACTNVPALFLDVSDQTPINSIIFSH
                     EDGTRLGVEHLVALGHQQIALLAGPLSSVSARLRLAGWHKYLTRNQIQPIAEREGDWSA
                     MSGFQQTMQMLNEGIVPTAMLVANDQMALGAMRAITESGLRVGADISVVGYDDTEDSSC
                     YIPPLTTIKQDFRLLGQTSVDRLLQLSQGQAVKGNQLLPVSLVKRKTTLAPNTQTASPR
                     ALADSLMQLARQVSRLESGQ"
     promoter        complement(4736..4813)
                     /gene="lacI"
                     /label=lacI promoter
                     /note="color: #ffffff; direction: LEFT"
     promoter        5122..5140
                     /label=T7 promoter
                     /note="promoter for bacteriophage T7 RNA polymerase"
                     /note="color: #ffffff; direction: RIGHT"
     protein_bind    5141..5165
                     /label=lac operator
                     /bound_moiety="lac repressor encoded by lacI"
                     /note="The lac repressor binds to the lac operator to 
                     inhibit transcription in E. coli. This inhibition can be 
                     relieved by adding lactose or 
                     isopropyl-beta-D-thiogalactopyranoside (IPTG)."
                     /note="color: #31849b"
     RBS             5180..5202
                     /note="efficient ribosome binding site from bacteriophage 
                     T7 gene 10 (Olins and Rangwala, 1989)"
                     /note="color: #a6acb3"
     CDS             5240..5950
                     /codon_start=1
                     /product="GFP variant that folds robustly even when fused 
                     to poorly folded proteins (Pedelacq et al., 2006)"
                     /label=superfolder GFP
                     /note="mammalian codon-optimized"
                     /note="color: #05fd14"
                     /translation="SKGEELFTGVVPILVELDGDVNGHKFSVRGEGEGDATNGKLTLKF
                     ICTTGKLPVPWPTLVTTLTYGVQCFSRYPDHMKRHDFFKSAMPEGYVQERTISFKDDGT
                     YKTRAEVKFEGDTLVNRIELKGIDFKEDGNILGHKLEYNFNSHNVYITADKQKNGIKAN
                     FKIRHNVEDGSVQLADHYQQNTPIGDGPVLLPDNHYLSTQSVLSKDPNEKRDHMVLLEF
                     VTAAGITHGMDELYK"
     CDS             5954..5971
                     /codon_start=1
                     /product="6xHis affinity tag"
                     /label=6xHis
                     /note="color: #cc99b2"
                     /translation="HHHHHH"
     terminator      6041..6088
                     /label=T7 terminator
                     /note="transcription terminator for bacteriophage T7 RNA 
                     polymerase"
                     /note="color: #ffffff; direction: RIGHT"
ORIGIN
        1 gnnnntggcg aatgggnnnn nnnnnnnnnn nnnnnnnnnn nnnnnnnnnn nnnnnnnnnn
       61 nnnnnnnnnn nnnnnnnnnn nnnnnnnnnn nnnnnnnnnn nnnnnnnnnn nnnnnnnnnn
      121 nnnnnnnnnn nnnnnnnnnn cnnnnnnnnn nnnnnnnnnn nnnnnnnnnn nnnnnnnnnn
      181 nnnnnnnnnn nnnnnnnnnn nnnnnnnnnn nnnnnnnnnn nnnnnnnnnn nnannnnnnn
      241 nnnnnnnnnn nnnnnnnnnn nnnnnnnnnn nnnnnnnnnn nncctttgac gttggagtcc
      301 acgttcttta atagtggact cttgttccaa actggaacaa cactcaaccc tatctcggtc
      361 tattcttttg atttataagg gattttgccg atttcggcct attggttaaa aaatgagctg
      421 atttaacaaa aatttaacgc gaattttaac aaaatattaa cgtttacaat ttcaggtggc
      481 acttttcggg gaaatgtgcg cggaacccct atttgtttat ttttctaaat acattcaaat
      541 atgtatccgc tcatgagaca ataaccctga taaatgcttc aataatattg aaaaaggaag
      601 agtatgagta ttcaacattt ccgtgtcgcc cttattccct tttttgcggc attttgcctt
      661 cctgtttttg ctcacccaga aacgctggtg aaagtaaaag atgctgaaga tcagttgggt
      721 gcacgagtgg gttacatcga actggatctc aacagcggta agatccttga gagttttcgc
      781 cccgaagaac gttttccaat gatgagcact tttaaagttc tgctatgtgg cgcggtatta
      841 tcccgtattg acgccgggca agagcaactc ggtcgccgca tacactattc tcagaatgac
      901 ttggttgagt actcaccagt cacagaaaag catcttacgg atggcatgac agtaagagaa
      961 ttatgcagtg ctgccataac catgagtgat aacactgcgg ccaacttact tctgacaacg
     1021 atcggaggac cgaaggagct aaccgctttt ttgcacaaca tgggggatca tgtaactcgc
     1081 cttgatcgtt gggaaccgga gctgaatgaa gccataccaa acgacgagcg tgacaccacg
     1141 atgcctgcag caatggcaac aacgttgcgc aaactattaa ctggcgaact acttactcta
     1201 gcttcccggc aacaattaat agactggatg gaggcggata aagttgcagg accacttctg
     1261 cgctcggccc ttccggctgg ctggtttatt gctgataaat ctggagccgg tgagcgtggg
     1321 tctcgcggta tcattgcagc actggggcca gatggtaagc cctcccgtat cgtagttatc
     1381 tacacgacgg ggagtcaggc aactatggat gaacgaaata gacagatcgc tgagataggt
     1441 gcctcactga ttaagcattg gtaactgtca gaccaagttt actcatatat actttagatt
     1501 gatttaaaac ttcattttta atttaaaagg atctaggtga agatcctttt tgataatctc
     1561 atgaccaaaa tcccttaacg tgagttttcg ttccactgag cgtcagaccc cgtagaaaag
     1621 atcaaaggat cttcttgaga tccttttttt ctgcgcgtaa tctgctgctt gcaaacaaaa
     1681 aaaccaccgc taccagcggt ggtttgtttg ccggatcaag agctaccaac tctttttccg
     1741 aaggtaactg gcttcagcag agcgcagata ccaaatactg tccttctagt gtagccgtag
     1801 ttaggccacc acttcaagaa ctctgtagca ccgcctacat acctcgctct gctaatcctg
     1861 ttaccagtgg ctgctgccag tggcgataag tcgtgtctta ccgggttgga ctcaagacga
     1921 tagttaccgg ataaggcgca gcggtcgggc tgaacggggg gttcgtgcac acagcccagc
     1981 ttggagcgaa cgacctacac cgaactgaga tacctacagc gtgagctatg agaaagcgcc
     2041 acgcttcccg aagggagaaa ggcggacagg tatccggtaa gcggcagggt cggaacagga
     2101 gagcgcacga gggagcttcc agggggaaac gcctggtatc tttatagtcc tgtcgggttt
     2161 cgccacctct gacttgagcg tcgatttttg tgatgctcgt caggggggcg gagcctatgg
     2221 aaaaacgcca gcaacgcggc ctttttacgg ttcctggcct tttgctggcc ttttgctcac
     2281 atgttctttc ctgcgttatc ccctgattct gtggataacc gtattaccgc ctttgagtga
     2341 gctgataccg ctcgccgcag ccgaacgacc gagcgcagcg agtcagtgag cgaggaagcg
     2401 gaagagcgcc tgatgcggta ttttctcctt acgcatctgt gcggtatttc acaccgcata
     2461 tatggtgcac tctcagtaca atctgctctg atgccgcata gttaagccag tatacactcc
     2521 gctatcgcta cgtgactggg tcatggctgc gccccgacac ccgccaacac ccgctgacgc
     2581 gccctgacgg gcttgtctgc tcccggcatc cgcttacaga caagctgtga ccgtctccgg
     2641 gagctgcatg tgtcagaggt tttcaccgtc atcaccgaaa cgcgcgaggc agctgcggta
     2701 aagctcatca gcgtggtcgt gaagcgattc acagatgtct gcctgttcat ccgcgtccag
     2761 ctcgttgagt ttctccagaa gcgttaatgt ctggcttctg ataaagcggg ccatgttaag
     2821 ggcggttttt tcctgtttgg tcactgatgc ctccgtgtaa gggggatttc tgttcatggg
     2881 ggtaatgata ccgatgaaac gagagaggat gctcacgata cgggttactg atgatgaaca
     2941 tgcccggtta ctggaacgtt gtgagggtaa acaactggcg gtatggatgc ggcgggacca
     3001 gagaaaaatc actcagggtc aatgccagcg cttcgttaat acagatgtag gtgttccaca
     3061 gggtagccag cagcatcctg cgatgcagat ccggaacata atggtgcagg gcgctgactt
     3121 ccgcgtttcc agactttacg aaacacggaa accgaagacc attcatgttg ttgctcaggt
     3181 cgcagacgtt ttgcagcagc agtcgcttca cgttcgctcg cgtatcggtg attcattctg
     3241 ctaaccagta aggcaacccc gccagcctag ccgggtcctc aacgacagga gcacgatcat
     3301 gcgcacccgt ggggccgcca tgccggcgat aatggcctgc ttctcgccga aacgtttggt
     3361 ggcgggacca gtgacgaagg cttgagcgag ggcgtgcaag attccgaata ccgcaagcga
     3421 caggccgatc atcgtcgcgc tccagcgaaa gcggtcctcg ccgaaaatga cccagagcgc
     3481 tgccggcacc tgtcctacga gttgcatgat aaagaagaca gtcataagtg cggcgacgat
     3541 agtcatgccc cgcgcccacc ggaaggagct gactgggttg aaggctctca agggcatcgg
     3601 tcgagatccc ggtgcctaat gagtgagcta acttacatta attgcgttgc gctcactgcc
     3661 cgctttccag tcgggaaacc tgtcgtgcca gctgcattaa tgaatcggcc aacgcgcggg
     3721 gagaggcggt ttgcgtattg ggcgccaggg tggtttttct tttcaccagt gagacgggca
     3781 acagctgatt gcccttcacc gcctggccct gagagagttg cagcaagcgg tccacgctgg
     3841 tttgccccag caggcgaaaa tcctgtttga tggtggttaa cggcgggata taacatgagc
     3901 tgtcttcggt atcgtcgtat cccactaccg agatatccgc accaacgcgc agcccggact
     3961 cggtaatggc gcgcattgcg cccagcgcca tctgatcgtt ggcaaccagc atcgcagtgg
     4021 gaacgatgcc ctcattcagc atttgcatgg tttgttgaaa accggacatg gcactccagt
     4081 cgccttcccg ttccgctatc ggctgaattt gattgcgagt gagatattta tgccagccag
     4141 ccagacgcag acgcgccgag acagaactta atgggcccgc taacagcgcg atttgctggt
     4201 gacccaatgc gaccagatgc tccacgccca gtcgcgtacc gtcttcatgg gagaaaataa
     4261 tactgttgat gggtgtctgg tcagagacat caagaaataa cgccggaaca ttagtgcagg
     4321 cagcttccac agcaatggca tcctggtcat ccagcggata gttaatgatc agcccactga
     4381 cgcgttgcgc gagaagattg tgcaccgccg ctttacaggc ttcgacgccg cttcgttcta
     4441 ccatcgacac caccacgctg gcacccagtt gatcggcgcg agatttaatc gccgcgacaa
     4501 tttgcgacgg cgcgtgcagg gccagactgg aggtggcaac gccaatcagc aacgactgtt
     4561 tgcccgccag ttgttgtgcc acgcggttgg gaatgtaatt cagctccgcc atcgccgctt
     4621 ccactttttc ccgcgttttc gcagaaacgt ggctggcctg gttcaccacg cgggaaacgg
     4681 tctgataaga gacaccggca tactctgcga catcgtataa cgttactggt ttcacattca
     4741 ccaccctgaa ttgactctct tccgggcgct atcatgccat accgcgaaag gttttgcgcc
     4801 attcgatggt gtccgggatc tcgacgctct cccttatgcg actcctgcat taggaagcag
     4861 cccagtagta ggttgaggcc gttgagcacc gccgccgcaa ggaatggtgc atgcaaggag
     4921 atggcgccca acagtccccc ggccacgggg cctgccacca tacccacgcc gaaacaagcg
     4981 ctcatgagcc cgaagtggcg agcccgatct tccccatcgg tgatgtcggc gatataggcg
     5041 ccagcaaccg cacctgtggc gccggtgatg ccggccacga tgcgtccggc gtagaggatc
     5101 gagatctcga tcccgcgaaa ttaatacgac tcactatagg ggaattgtga gcggataaca
     5161 attcccctct agaaataatt ttgtttaact ttaagaagga gatatacata tggcagctgc
     5221 cgcgtggccg ccccctgcaa gtaaaggtga agaactgttt accggcgtgg ttccgattct
     5281 ggtggaactg gatggtgatg ttaatggcca taaattcagc gtgcgcggcg aaggtgaagg
     5341 cgatgccacc aacggtaaac tgacgctgaa atttatctgc accacgggta aactgccggt
     5401 gccgtggccg accctggtta ccacgctgac gtatggcgtg cagtgtttca gccgttaccc
     5461 ggatcatatg aaacgccacg atttctttaa aagcgccatg ccggaaggtt atgttcagga
     5521 acgtaccatt tcttttaaag atgatggcac ctacaaaacg cgcgcagaag tgaaattcga
     5581 aggtgatacc ctggttaacc gtattgaact gaaaggcatc gatttcaaag aagatggtaa
     5641 catcctgggc cataaactgg aatacaactt caactctcac aacgtgtaca tcaccgcaga
     5701 taaacagaaa aacggtatca aagcgaactt caaaatccgc cataatgtgg aagatggcag
     5761 cgttcagctg gcggatcact atcagcagaa caccccgatt ggtgatggcc cggttctgct
     5821 gccggataat cattacctga gcacgcagtc tgtgctgagt aaagatccga acgaaaaacg
     5881 tgatcatatg gtgctgctgg aatttgttac cgcggccggt atcacgcacg gcatggatga
     5941 actgtataaa ctgcaccacc accaccacca ctaataagat ccggctgcta acaaagcccg
     6001 aaaggaagct gagttggctg ctgccaccgc tgagcaataa ctagcataac cccttggggc
     6061 ctctaaacgg gtcttgaggg gttttttgct gaaaggagga actatatccg gat
//
