# Supplementary material for: Effect of translation enhancing nascent SKIK peptide on the arrest peptides containing consecutive Proline
Source: bioRxiv preprint, doi:10.1101/2024.02.28.582505, version 2 (2024-03-29)
Supplement: sequences of plasmid DNA [file 582505_file08.zip › Supplemental Plasmid/pET22b-secM-sfGFP.gbk]

LOCUS       pET22b-SecM-sfGF        6140 bp DNA     circular SYN 11-JAN-2024
DEFINITION  .
ACCESSION   .
VERSION     .
KEYWORDS    .
SOURCE      synthetic DNA construct
  ORGANISM  synthetic DNA construct
REFERENCE   1  (bases 1 to 6140)
  AUTHORS   .
  TITLE     Direct Submission
  JOURNAL   Exported Jan 11, 2024 from SnapGene Viewer 7.1.1
            https://www.snapgene.com
FEATURES             Location/Qualifiers
     source          1..6140
                     /mol_type="other DNA"
                     /organism="synthetic DNA construct"
     rep_origin      17..472
                     /direction=RIGHT
                     /label=f1 ori
                     /note="f1 bacteriophage origin of replication; arrow 
                     indicates direction of (+) strand synthesis"
                     /note="color: #ffff00"
     promoter        499..603
                     /gene="bla"
                     /label=AmpR promoter
                     /note="color: #ffffff; direction: RIGHT"
     CDS             join(604..672,673..1464)
                     /codon_start=1
                     /gene="bla"
                     /product="beta-lactamase"
                     /label=AmpR
                     /note="confers resistance to ampicillin, carbenicillin, and
                     related antibiotics"
                     /note="This feature has 2 segments:
                        1:  604 ..  672 / #ccffcc / signal sequence
                        2:  673 .. 1464 / #ccffcc
                     Cleavage site after base 672"
                     /translation="MSIQHFRVALIPFFAAFCLPVFAHPETLVKVKDAEDQLGARVGYI
                     ELDLNSGKILESFRPEERFPMMSTFKVLLCGAVLSRIDAGQEQLGRRIHYSQNDLVEYS
                     PVTEKHLTDGMTVRELCSAAITMSDNTAANLLLTTIGGPKELTAFLHNMGDHVTRLDRW
                     EPELNEAIPNDERDTTMPAAMATTLRKLLTGELLTLASRQQLIDWMEADKVAGPLLRSA
                     LPAGWFIADKSGAGERGSRGIIAALGPDGKPSRIVVIYTTGSQATMDERNRQIAEIGAS
                     LIKHW"
     rep_origin      1635..2223
                     /direction=RIGHT
                     /label=ori
                     /note="high-copy-number ColE1/pMB1/pBR322/pUC origin of 
                     replication"
                     /note="color: #ffff00"
     misc_feature    2409..2551
                     /label=bom
                     /note="basis of mobility region from pBR322"
                     /note="color: #a6acb3"
     CDS             complement(2653..2844)
                     /codon_start=1
                     /gene="rop"
                     /product="Rop protein, which maintains plasmids at low copy
                     number"
                     /label=rop
                     /note="color: #993366"
                     /translation="MTKQEKTALNMARFIRSQTLTLLEKLNELDADEQADICESLHDHA
                     DELYRSCLARFGDDGENL"
     CDS             complement(3653..4735)
                     /codon_start=1
                     /gene="lacI"
                     /product="lac repressor"
                     /label=lacI
                     /note="The lac repressor binds to the lac operator to 
                     inhibit transcription in E. coli. This inhibition can be 
                     relieved by adding lactose or 
                     isopropyl-beta-D-thiogalactopyranoside (IPTG)."
                     /note="color: #993366"
                     /translation="MKPVTLYDVAEYAGVSYQTVSRVVNQASHVSAKTREKVEAAMAEL
                     NYIPNRVAQQLAGKQSLLIGVATSSLALHAPSQIVAAIKSRADQLGASVVVSMVERSGV
                     EACKAAVHNLLAQRVSGLIINYPLDDQDAIAVEAACTNVPALFLDVSDQTPINSIIFSH
                     EDGTRLGVEHLVALGHQQIALLAGPLSSVSARLRLAGWHKYLTRNQIQPIAEREGDWSA
                     MSGFQQTMQMLNEGIVPTAMLVANDQMALGAMRAITESGLRVGADISVVGYDDTEDSSC
                     YIPPLTTIKQDFRLLGQTSVDRLLQLSQGQAVKGNQLLPVSLVKRKTTLAPNTQTASPR
                     ALADSLMQLARQVSRLESGQ"
     promoter        complement(4736..4813)
                     /gene="lacI"
                     /label=lacI promoter
                     /note="color: #ffffff; direction: LEFT"
     promoter        5122..5140
                     /label=T7 promoter
                     /note="promoter for bacteriophage T7 RNA polymerase"
                     /note="color: #ffffff; direction: RIGHT"
     protein_bind    5141..5165
                     /label=lac operator
                     /bound_moiety="lac repressor encoded by lacI"
                     /note="The lac repressor binds to the lac operator to 
                     inhibit transcription in E. coli. This inhibition can be 
                     relieved by adding lactose or 
                     isopropyl-beta-D-thiogalactopyranoside (IPTG)."
                     /note="color: #31849b"
     RBS             5180..5202
                     /note="efficient ribosome binding site from bacteriophage 
                     T7 gene 10 (Olins and Rangwala, 1989)"
                     /note="color: #a6acb3"
     misc_feature    5213..5263
                     /label=SecM AP
                     /note="color: #333300"
     CDS             5264..5977
                     /codon_start=1
                     /product="GFP variant that folds robustly even when fused 
                     to poorly folded proteins (Pedelacq et al., 2006)"
                     /label=superfolder GFP
                     /note="mammalian codon-optimized"
                     /note="color: #05fd14"
                     /translation="ASKGEELFTGVVPILVELDGDVNGHKFSVRGEGEGDATNGKLTLK
                     FICTTGKLPVPWPTLVTTLTYGVQCFSRYPDHMKRHDFFKSAMPEGYVQERTISFKDDG
                     TYKTRAEVKFEGDTLVNRIELKGIDFKEDGNILGHKLEYNFNSHNVYITADKQKNGIKA
                     NFKIRHNVEDGSVQLADHYQQNTPIGDGPVLLPDNHYLSTQSVLSKDPNEKRDHMVLLE
                     FVTAAGITHGMDELYK"
     CDS             5981..5998
                     /codon_start=1
                     /product="6xHis affinity tag"
                     /label=6xHis
                     /note="color: #cc99b2"
                     /translation="HHHHHH"
     terminator      6068..6115
                     /label=T7 terminator
                     /note="transcription terminator for bacteriophage T7 RNA 
                     polymerase"
                     /note="color: #ffffff; direction: RIGHT"
ORIGIN
        1 gnnnntggcg aatgggnnnn nnnnnnnnnn nnnnnnnnnn nnnnnnnnnn nnnnnnnnnn
       61 nnnnnnnnnn nnnnnnnnnn nnnnnnnnnn nnnnnnnnnn nnnnnnnnnn nnnnnnnnnn
      121 nnnnnnnnnn nnnnnnnnnn cnnnnnnnnn nnnnnnnnnn nnnnnnnnnn nnnnnnnnnn
      181 nnnnnnnnnn nnnnnnnnnn nnnnnnnnnn nnnnnnnnnn nnnnnnnnnn nnannnnnnn
      241 nnnnnnnnnn nnnnnnnnnn nnnnnnnnnn nnnnnnnnnn nncctttgac gttggagtcc
      301 acgttcttta atagtggact cttgttccaa actggaacaa cactcaaccc tatctcggtc
      361 tattcttttg atttataagg gattttgccg atttcggcct attggttaaa aaatgagctg
      421 atttaacaaa aatttaacgc gaattttaac aaaatattaa cgtttacaat ttcaggtggc
      481 acttttcggg gaaatgtgcg cggaacccct atttgtttat ttttctaaat acattcaaat
      541 atgtatccgc tcatgagaca ataaccctga taaatgcttc aataatattg aaaaaggaag
      601 agtatgagta ttcaacattt ccgtgtcgcc cttattccct tttttgcggc attttgcctt
      661 cctgtttttg ctcacccaga aacgctggtg aaagtaaaag atgctgaaga tcagttgggt
      721 gcacgagtgg gttacatcga actggatctc aacagcggta agatccttga gagttttcgc
      781 cccgaagaac gttttccaat gatgagcact tttaaagttc tgctatgtgg cgcggtatta
      841 tcccgtattg acgccgggca agagcaactc ggtcgccgca tacactattc tcagaatgac
      901 ttggttgagt actcaccagt cacagaaaag catcttacgg atggcatgac agtaagagaa
      961 ttatgcagtg ctgccataac catgagtgat aacactgcgg ccaacttact tctgacaacg
     1021 atcggaggac cgaaggagct aaccgctttt ttgcacaaca tgggggatca tgtaactcgc
     1081 cttgatcgtt gggaaccgga gctgaatgaa gccataccaa acgacgagcg tgacaccacg
     1141 atgcctgcag caatggcaac aacgttgcgc aaactattaa ctggcgaact acttactcta
     1201 gcttcccggc aacaattaat agactggatg gaggcggata aagttgcagg accacttctg
     1261 cgctcggccc ttccggctgg ctggtttatt gctgataaat ctggagccgg tgagcgtggg
     1321 tctcgcggta tcattgcagc actggggcca gatggtaagc cctcccgtat cgtagttatc
     1381 tacacgacgg ggagtcaggc aactatggat gaacgaaata gacagatcgc tgagataggt
     1441 gcctcactga ttaagcattg gtaactgtca gaccaagttt actcatatat actttagatt
     1501 gatttaaaac ttcattttta atttaaaagg atctaggtga agatcctttt tgataatctc
     1561 atgaccaaaa tcccttaacg tgagttttcg ttccactgag cgtcagaccc cgtagaaaag
     1621 atcaaaggat cttcttgaga tccttttttt ctgcgcgtaa tctgctgctt gcaaacaaaa
     1681 aaaccaccgc taccagcggt ggtttgtttg ccggatcaag agctaccaac tctttttccg
     1741 aaggtaactg gcttcagcag agcgcagata ccaaatactg tccttctagt gtagccgtag
     1801 ttaggccacc acttcaagaa ctctgtagca ccgcctacat acctcgctct gctaatcctg
     1861 ttaccagtgg ctgctgccag tggcgataag tcgtgtctta ccgggttgga ctcaagacga
     1921 tagttaccgg ataaggcgca gcggtcgggc tgaacggggg gttcgtgcac acagcccagc
     1981 ttggagcgaa cgacctacac cgaactgaga tacctacagc gtgagctatg agaaagcgcc
     2041 acgcttcccg aagggagaaa ggcggacagg tatccggtaa gcggcagggt cggaacagga
     2101 gagcgcacga gggagcttcc agggggaaac gcctggtatc tttatagtcc tgtcgggttt
     2161 cgccacctct gacttgagcg tcgatttttg tgatgctcgt caggggggcg gagcctatgg
     2221 aaaaacgcca gcaacgcggc ctttttacgg ttcctggcct tttgctggcc ttttgctcac
     2281 atgttctttc ctgcgttatc ccctgattct gtggataacc gtattaccgc ctttgagtga
     2341 gctgataccg ctcgccgcag ccgaacgacc gagcgcagcg agtcagtgag cgaggaagcg
     2401 gaagagcgcc tgatgcggta ttttctcctt acgcatctgt gcggtatttc acaccgcata
     2461 tatggtgcac tctcagtaca atctgctctg atgccgcata gttaagccag tatacactcc
     2521 gctatcgcta cgtgactggg tcatggctgc gccccgacac ccgccaacac ccgctgacgc
     2581 gccctgacgg gcttgtctgc tcccggcatc cgcttacaga caagctgtga ccgtctccgg
     2641 gagctgcatg tgtcagaggt tttcaccgtc atcaccgaaa cgcgcgaggc agctgcggta
     2701 aagctcatca gcgtggtcgt gaagcgattc acagatgtct gcctgttcat ccgcgtccag
     2761 ctcgttgagt ttctccagaa gcgttaatgt ctggcttctg ataaagcggg ccatgttaag
     2821 ggcggttttt tcctgtttgg tcactgatgc ctccgtgtaa gggggatttc tgttcatggg
     2881 ggtaatgata ccgatgaaac gagagaggat gctcacgata cgggttactg atgatgaaca
     2941 tgcccggtta ctggaacgtt gtgagggtaa acaactggcg gtatggatgc ggcgggacca
     3001 gagaaaaatc actcagggtc aatgccagcg cttcgttaat acagatgtag gtgttccaca
     3061 gggtagccag cagcatcctg cgatgcagat ccggaacata atggtgcagg gcgctgactt
     3121 ccgcgtttcc agactttacg aaacacggaa accgaagacc attcatgttg ttgctcaggt
     3181 cgcagacgtt ttgcagcagc agtcgcttca cgttcgctcg cgtatcggtg attcattctg
     3241 ctaaccagta aggcaacccc gccagcctag ccgggtcctc aacgacagga gcacgatcat
     3301 gcgcacccgt ggggccgcca tgccggcgat aatggcctgc ttctcgccga aacgtttggt
     3361 ggcgggacca gtgacgaagg cttgagcgag ggcgtgcaag attccgaata ccgcaagcga
     3421 caggccgatc atcgtcgcgc tccagcgaaa gcggtcctcg ccgaaaatga cccagagcgc
     3481 tgccggcacc tgtcctacga gttgcatgat aaagaagaca gtcataagtg cggcgacgat
     3541 agtcatgccc cgcgcccacc ggaaggagct gactgggttg aaggctctca agggcatcgg
     3601 tcgagatccc ggtgcctaat gagtgagcta acttacatta attgcgttgc gctcactgcc
     3661 cgctttccag tcgggaaacc tgtcgtgcca gctgcattaa tgaatcggcc aacgcgcggg
     3721 gagaggcggt ttgcgtattg ggcgccaggg tggtttttct tttcaccagt gagacgggca
     3781 acagctgatt gcccttcacc gcctggccct gagagagttg cagcaagcgg tccacgctgg
     3841 tttgccccag caggcgaaaa tcctgtttga tggtggttaa cggcgggata taacatgagc
     3901 tgtcttcggt atcgtcgtat cccactaccg agatatccgc accaacgcgc agcccggact
     3961 cggtaatggc gcgcattgcg cccagcgcca tctgatcgtt ggcaaccagc atcgcagtgg
     4021 gaacgatgcc ctcattcagc atttgcatgg tttgttgaaa accggacatg gcactccagt
     4081 cgccttcccg ttccgctatc ggctgaattt gattgcgagt gagatattta tgccagccag
     4141 ccagacgcag acgcgccgag acagaactta atgggcccgc taacagcgcg atttgctggt
     4201 gacccaatgc gaccagatgc tccacgccca gtcgcgtacc gtcttcatgg gagaaaataa
     4261 tactgttgat gggtgtctgg tcagagacat caagaaataa cgccggaaca ttagtgcagg
     4321 cagcttccac agcaatggca tcctggtcat ccagcggata gttaatgatc agcccactga
     4381 cgcgttgcgc gagaagattg tgcaccgccg ctttacaggc ttcgacgccg cttcgttcta
     4441 ccatcgacac caccacgctg gcacccagtt gatcggcgcg agatttaatc gccgcgacaa
     4501 tttgcgacgg cgcgtgcagg gccagactgg aggtggcaac gccaatcagc aacgactgtt
     4561 tgcccgccag ttgttgtgcc acgcggttgg gaatgtaatt cagctccgcc atcgccgctt
     4621 ccactttttc ccgcgttttc gcagaaacgt ggctggcctg gttcaccacg cgggaaacgg
     4681 tctgataaga gacaccggca tactctgcga catcgtataa cgttactggt ttcacattca
     4741 ccaccctgaa ttgactctct tccgggcgct atcatgccat accgcgaaag gttttgcgcc
     4801 attcgatggt gtccgggatc tcgacgctct cccttatgcg actcctgcat taggaagcag
     4861 cccagtagta ggttgaggcc gttgagcacc gccgccgcaa ggaatggtgc atgcaaggag
     4921 atggcgccca acagtccccc ggccacgggg cctgccacca tacccacgcc gaaacaagcg
     4981 ctcatgagcc cgaagtggcg agcccgatct tccccatcgg tgatgtcggc gatataggcg
     5041 ccagcaaccg cacctgtggc gccggtgatg ccggccacga tgcgtccggc gtagaggatc
     5101 gagatctcga tcccgcgaaa ttaatacgac tcactatagg ggaattgtga gcggataaca
     5161 attcccctct agaaataatt ttgtttaact ttaagaagga gatatacata tgttcagcac
     5221 gcccgtctgg ataagccagg cgcaaggcat ccgtgctggc cctgcaagta aaggtgaaga
     5281 actgtttacc ggcgtggttc cgattctggt ggaactggat ggtgatgtta atggccataa
     5341 attcagcgtg cgcggcgaag gtgaaggcga tgccaccaac ggtaaactga cgctgaaatt
     5401 tatctgcacc acgggtaaac tgccggtgcc gtggccgacc ctggttacca cgctgacgta
     5461 tggcgtgcag tgtttcagcc gttacccgga tcatatgaaa cgccacgatt tctttaaaag
     5521 cgccatgccg gaaggttatg ttcaggaacg taccatttct tttaaagatg atggcaccta
     5581 caaaacgcgc gcagaagtga aattcgaagg tgataccctg gttaaccgta ttgaactgaa
     5641 aggcatcgat ttcaaagaag atggtaacat cctgggccat aaactggaat acaacttcaa
     5701 ctctcacaac gtgtacatca ccgcagataa acagaaaaac ggtatcaaag cgaacttcaa
     5761 aatccgccat aatgtggaag atggcagcgt tcagctggcg gatcactatc agcagaacac
     5821 cccgattggt gatggcccgg ttctgctgcc ggataatcat tacctgagca cgcagtctgt
     5881 gctgagtaaa gatccgaacg aaaaacgtga tcatatggtg ctgctggaat ttgttaccgc
     5941 ggccggtatc acgcacggca tggatgaact gtataaactg caccaccacc accaccacta
     6001 ataagatccg gctgctaaca aagcccgaaa ggaagctgag ttggctgctg ccaccgctga
     6061 gcaataacta gcataacccc ttggggcctc taaacgggtc ttgaggggtt ttttgctgaa
     6121 aggaggaact atatccggat
//
