# Supplementary material for: Effect of translation enhancing nascent SKIK peptide on the arrest peptides containing consecutive Proline
Source: bioRxiv preprint, doi:10.1101/2024.02.28.582505, version 2 (2024-03-29)
Supplement: sequences of plasmid DNA [file 582505_file08.zip › Supplemental Plasmid/pET22b-SKIK-(-4)WPPP-sfGFP.gbk]

LOCUS       pET22b-SKIK-(-4)        6119 bp DNA     circular SYN 10-JAN-2024
DEFINITION  .
ACCESSION   .
VERSION     .
KEYWORDS    .
SOURCE      synthetic DNA construct
  ORGANISM  synthetic DNA construct
REFERENCE   1  (bases 1 to 6119)
  AUTHORS   .
  TITLE     Direct Submission
  JOURNAL   Exported Jan 10, 2024 from SnapGene Viewer 7.1.1
            https://www.snapgene.com
FEATURES             Location/Qualifiers
     source          1..6119
                     /mol_type="other DNA"
                     /organism="synthetic DNA construct"
     rep_origin      17..472
                     /direction=RIGHT
                     /label=f1 ori
                     /note="f1 bacteriophage origin of replication; arrow 
                     indicates direction of (+) strand synthesis"
                     /note="color: #ffff00"
     promoter        499..603
                     /gene="bla"
                     /label=AmpR promoter
                     /note="color: #ffffff; direction: RIGHT"
     CDS             join(604..672,673..1464)
                     /codon_start=1
                     /gene="bla"
                     /product="beta-lactamase"
                     /label=AmpR
                     /note="confers resistance to ampicillin, carbenicillin, and
                     related antibiotics"
                     /note="This feature has 2 segments:
                        1:  604 ..  672 / #ccffcc / signal sequence
                        2:  673 .. 1464 / #ccffcc
                     Cleavage site after base 672"
                     /translation="MSIQHFRVALIPFFAAFCLPVFAHPETLVKVKDAEDQLGARVGYI
                     ELDLNSGKILESFRPEERFPMMSTFKVLLCGAVLSRIDAGQEQLGRRIHYSQNDLVEYS
                     PVTEKHLTDGMTVRELCSAAITMSDNTAANLLLTTIGGPKELTAFLHNMGDHVTRLDRW
                     EPELNEAIPNDERDTTMPAAMATTLRKLLTGELLTLASRQQLIDWMEADKVAGPLLRSA
                     LPAGWFIADKSGAGERGSRGIIAALGPDGKPSRIVVIYTTGSQATMDERNRQIAEIGAS
                     LIKHW"
     rep_origin      1635..2223
                     /direction=RIGHT
                     /label=ori
                     /note="high-copy-number ColE1/pMB1/pBR322/pUC origin of 
                     replication"
                     /note="color: #ffff00"
     misc_feature    2409..2551
                     /label=bom
                     /note="basis of mobility region from pBR322"
                     /note="color: #a6acb3"
     CDS             complement(2653..2844)
                     /codon_start=1
                     /gene="rop"
                     /product="Rop protein, which maintains plasmids at low copy
                     number"
                     /label=rop
                     /note="color: #993366"
                     /translation="MTKQEKTALNMARFIRSQTLTLLEKLNELDADEQADICESLHDHA
                     DELYRSCLARFGDDGENL"
     CDS             complement(3653..4735)
                     /codon_start=1
                     /gene="lacI"
                     /product="lac repressor"
                     /label=lacI
                     /note="The lac repressor binds to the lac operator to 
                     inhibit transcription in E. coli. This inhibition can be 
                     relieved by adding lactose or 
                     isopropyl-beta-D-thiogalactopyranoside (IPTG)."
                     /note="color: #993366"
                     /translation="MKPVTLYDVAEYAGVSYQTVSRVVNQASHVSAKTREKVEAAMAEL
                     NYIPNRVAQQLAGKQSLLIGVATSSLALHAPSQIVAAIKSRADQLGASVVVSMVERSGV
                     EACKAAVHNLLAQRVSGLIINYPLDDQDAIAVEAACTNVPALFLDVSDQTPINSIIFSH
                     EDGTRLGVEHLVALGHQQIALLAGPLSSVSARLRLAGWHKYLTRNQIQPIAEREGDWSA
                     MSGFQQTMQMLNEGIVPTAMLVANDQMALGAMRAITESGLRVGADISVVGYDDTEDSSC
                     YIPPLTTIKQDFRLLGQTSVDRLLQLSQGQAVKGNQLLPVSLVKRKTTLAPNTQTASPR
                     ALADSLMQLARQVSRLESGQ"
     promoter        complement(4736..4813)
                     /gene="lacI"
                     /label=lacI promoter
                     /note="color: #ffffff; direction: LEFT"
     promoter        5122..5140
                     /label=T7 promoter
                     /note="promoter for bacteriophage T7 RNA polymerase"
                     /note="color: #ffffff; direction: RIGHT"
     protein_bind    5141..5165
                     /label=lac operator
                     /bound_moiety="lac repressor encoded by lacI"
                     /note="The lac repressor binds to the lac operator to 
                     inhibit transcription in E. coli. This inhibition can be 
                     relieved by adding lactose or 
                     isopropyl-beta-D-thiogalactopyranoside (IPTG)."
                     /note="color: #31849b"
     RBS             5180..5202
                     /note="efficient ribosome binding site from bacteriophage 
                     T7 gene 10 (Olins and Rangwala, 1989)"
                     /note="color: #a6acb3"
     CDS             5246..5956
                     /codon_start=1
                     /product="GFP variant that folds robustly even when fused 
                     to poorly folded proteins (Pedelacq et al., 2006)"
                     /label=superfolder GFP
                     /note="mammalian codon-optimized"
                     /note="color: #05fd14"
                     /translation="SKGEELFTGVVPILVELDGDVNGHKFSVRGEGEGDATNGKLTLKF
                     ICTTGKLPVPWPTLVTTLTYGVQCFSRYPDHMKRHDFFKSAMPEGYVQERTISFKDDGT
                     YKTRAEVKFEGDTLVNRIELKGIDFKEDGNILGHKLEYNFNSHNVYITADKQKNGIKAN
                     FKIRHNVEDGSVQLADHYQQNTPIGDGPVLLPDNHYLSTQSVLSKDPNEKRDHMVLLEF
                     VTAAGITHGMDELYK"
     CDS             5960..5977
                     /codon_start=1
                     /product="6xHis affinity tag"
                     /label=6xHis
                     /note="color: #cc99b2"
                     /translation="HHHHHH"
     terminator      6047..6094
                     /label=T7 terminator
                     /note="transcription terminator for bacteriophage T7 RNA 
                     polymerase"
                     /note="color: #ffffff; direction: RIGHT"
ORIGIN
        1 gnnnntggcg aatgggnnnn nnnnnnnnnn nnnnnnnnnn nnnnnnnnnn nnnnnnnnnn
       61 nnnnnnnnnn nnnnnnnnnn nnnnnnnnnn nnnnnnnnnn nnnnnnnnnn nnnnnnnnnn
      121 nnnnnnnnnn nnnnnnnnnn cnnnnnnnnn nnnnnnnnnn nnnnnnnnnn nnnnnnnnnn
      181 nnnnnnnnnn nnnnnnnnnn nnnnnnnnnn nnnnnnnnnn nnnnnnnnnn nnannnnnnn
      241 nnnnnnnnnn nnnnnnnnnn nnnnnnnnnn nnnnnnnnnn nncctttgac gttggagtcc
      301 acgttcttta atagtggact cttgttccaa actggaacaa cactcaaccc tatctcggtc
      361 tattcttttg atttataagg gattttgccg atttcggcct attggttaaa aaatgagctg
      421 atttaacaaa aatttaacgc gaattttaac aaaatattaa cgtttacaat ttcaggtggc
      481 acttttcggg gaaatgtgcg cggaacccct atttgtttat ttttctaaat acattcaaat
      541 atgtatccgc tcatgagaca ataaccctga taaatgcttc aataatattg aaaaaggaag
      601 agtatgagta ttcaacattt ccgtgtcgcc cttattccct tttttgcggc attttgcctt
      661 cctgtttttg ctcacccaga aacgctggtg aaagtaaaag atgctgaaga tcagttgggt
      721 gcacgagtgg gttacatcga actggatctc aacagcggta agatccttga gagttttcgc
      781 cccgaagaac gttttccaat gatgagcact tttaaagttc tgctatgtgg cgcggtatta
      841 tcccgtattg acgccgggca agagcaactc ggtcgccgca tacactattc tcagaatgac
      901 ttggttgagt actcaccagt cacagaaaag catcttacgg atggcatgac agtaagagaa
      961 ttatgcagtg ctgccataac catgagtgat aacactgcgg ccaacttact tctgacaacg
     1021 atcggaggac cgaaggagct aaccgctttt ttgcacaaca tgggggatca tgtaactcgc
     1081 cttgatcgtt gggaaccgga gctgaatgaa gccataccaa acgacgagcg tgacaccacg
     1141 atgcctgcag caatggcaac aacgttgcgc aaactattaa ctggcgaact acttactcta
     1201 gcttcccggc aacaattaat agactggatg gaggcggata aagttgcagg accacttctg
     1261 cgctcggccc ttccggctgg ctggtttatt gctgataaat ctggagccgg tgagcgtggg
     1321 tctcgcggta tcattgcagc actggggcca gatggtaagc cctcccgtat cgtagttatc
     1381 tacacgacgg ggagtcaggc aactatggat gaacgaaata gacagatcgc tgagataggt
     1441 gcctcactga ttaagcattg gtaactgtca gaccaagttt actcatatat actttagatt
     1501 gatttaaaac ttcattttta atttaaaagg atctaggtga agatcctttt tgataatctc
     1561 atgaccaaaa tcccttaacg tgagttttcg ttccactgag cgtcagaccc cgtagaaaag
     1621 atcaaaggat cttcttgaga tccttttttt ctgcgcgtaa tctgctgctt gcaaacaaaa
     1681 aaaccaccgc taccagcggt ggtttgtttg ccggatcaag agctaccaac tctttttccg
     1741 aaggtaactg gcttcagcag agcgcagata ccaaatactg tccttctagt gtagccgtag
     1801 ttaggccacc acttcaagaa ctctgtagca ccgcctacat acctcgctct gctaatcctg
     1861 ttaccagtgg ctgctgccag tggcgataag tcgtgtctta ccgggttgga ctcaagacga
     1921 tagttaccgg ataaggcgca gcggtcgggc tgaacggggg gttcgtgcac acagcccagc
     1981 ttggagcgaa cgacctacac cgaactgaga tacctacagc gtgagctatg agaaagcgcc
     2041 acgcttcccg aagggagaaa ggcggacagg tatccggtaa gcggcagggt cggaacagga
     2101 gagcgcacga gggagcttcc agggggaaac gcctggtatc tttatagtcc tgtcgggttt
     2161 cgccacctct gacttgagcg tcgatttttg tgatgctcgt caggggggcg gagcctatgg
     2221 aaaaacgcca gcaacgcggc ctttttacgg ttcctggcct tttgctggcc ttttgctcac
     2281 atgttctttc ctgcgttatc ccctgattct gtggataacc gtattaccgc ctttgagtga
     2341 gctgataccg ctcgccgcag ccgaacgacc gagcgcagcg agtcagtgag cgaggaagcg
     2401 gaagagcgcc tgatgcggta ttttctcctt acgcatctgt gcggtatttc acaccgcata
     2461 tatggtgcac tctcagtaca atctgctctg atgccgcata gttaagccag tatacactcc
     2521 gctatcgcta cgtgactggg tcatggctgc gccccgacac ccgccaacac ccgctgacgc
     2581 gccctgacgg gcttgtctgc tcccggcatc cgcttacaga caagctgtga ccgtctccgg
     2641 gagctgcatg tgtcagaggt tttcaccgtc atcaccgaaa cgcgcgaggc agctgcggta
     2701 aagctcatca gcgtggtcgt gaagcgattc acagatgtct gcctgttcat ccgcgtccag
     2761 ctcgttgagt ttctccagaa gcgttaatgt ctggcttctg ataaagcggg ccatgttaag
     2821 ggcggttttt tcctgtttgg tcactgatgc ctccgtgtaa gggggatttc tgttcatggg
     2881 ggtaatgata ccgatgaaac gagagaggat gctcacgata cgggttactg atgatgaaca
     2941 tgcccggtta ctggaacgtt gtgagggtaa acaactggcg gtatggatgc ggcgggacca
     3001 gagaaaaatc actcagggtc aatgccagcg cttcgttaat acagatgtag gtgttccaca
     3061 gggtagccag cagcatcctg cgatgcagat ccggaacata atggtgcagg gcgctgactt
     3121 ccgcgtttcc agactttacg aaacacggaa accgaagacc attcatgttg ttgctcaggt
     3181 cgcagacgtt ttgcagcagc agtcgcttca cgttcgctcg cgtatcggtg attcattctg
     3241 ctaaccagta aggcaacccc gccagcctag ccgggtcctc aacgacagga gcacgatcat
     3301 gcgcacccgt ggggccgcca tgccggcgat aatggcctgc ttctcgccga aacgtttggt
     3361 ggcgggacca gtgacgaagg cttgagcgag ggcgtgcaag attccgaata ccgcaagcga
     3421 caggccgatc atcgtcgcgc tccagcgaaa gcggtcctcg ccgaaaatga cccagagcgc
     3481 tgccggcacc tgtcctacga gttgcatgat aaagaagaca gtcataagtg cggcgacgat
     3541 agtcatgccc cgcgcccacc ggaaggagct gactgggttg aaggctctca agggcatcgg
     3601 tcgagatccc ggtgcctaat gagtgagcta acttacatta attgcgttgc gctcactgcc
     3661 cgctttccag tcgggaaacc tgtcgtgcca gctgcattaa tgaatcggcc aacgcgcggg
     3721 gagaggcggt ttgcgtattg ggcgccaggg tggtttttct tttcaccagt gagacgggca
     3781 acagctgatt gcccttcacc gcctggccct gagagagttg cagcaagcgg tccacgctgg
     3841 tttgccccag caggcgaaaa tcctgtttga tggtggttaa cggcgggata taacatgagc
     3901 tgtcttcggt atcgtcgtat cccactaccg agatatccgc accaacgcgc agcccggact
     3961 cggtaatggc gcgcattgcg cccagcgcca tctgatcgtt ggcaaccagc atcgcagtgg
     4021 gaacgatgcc ctcattcagc atttgcatgg tttgttgaaa accggacatg gcactccagt
     4081 cgccttcccg ttccgctatc ggctgaattt gattgcgagt gagatattta tgccagccag
     4141 ccagacgcag acgcgccgag acagaactta atgggcccgc taacagcgcg atttgctggt
     4201 gacccaatgc gaccagatgc tccacgccca gtcgcgtacc gtcttcatgg gagaaaataa
     4261 tactgttgat gggtgtctgg tcagagacat caagaaataa cgccggaaca ttagtgcagg
     4321 cagcttccac agcaatggca tcctggtcat ccagcggata gttaatgatc agcccactga
     4381 cgcgttgcgc gagaagattg tgcaccgccg ctttacaggc ttcgacgccg cttcgttcta
     4441 ccatcgacac caccacgctg gcacccagtt gatcggcgcg agatttaatc gccgcgacaa
     4501 tttgcgacgg cgcgtgcagg gccagactgg aggtggcaac gccaatcagc aacgactgtt
     4561 tgcccgccag ttgttgtgcc acgcggttgg gaatgtaatt cagctccgcc atcgccgctt
     4621 ccactttttc ccgcgttttc gcagaaacgt ggctggcctg gttcaccacg cgggaaacgg
     4681 tctgataaga gacaccggca tactctgcga catcgtataa cgttactggt ttcacattca
     4741 ccaccctgaa ttgactctct tccgggcgct atcatgccat accgcgaaag gttttgcgcc
     4801 attcgatggt gtccgggatc tcgacgctct cccttatgcg actcctgcat taggaagcag
     4861 cccagtagta ggttgaggcc gttgagcacc gccgccgcaa ggaatggtgc atgcaaggag
     4921 atggcgccca acagtccccc ggccacgggg cctgccacca tacccacgcc gaaacaagcg
     4981 ctcatgagcc cgaagtggcg agcccgatct tccccatcgg tgatgtcggc gatataggcg
     5041 ccagcaaccg cacctgtggc gccggtgatg ccggccacga tgcgtccggc gtagaggatc
     5101 gagatctcga tcccgcgaaa ttaatacgac tcactatagg ggaattgtga gcggataaca
     5161 attcccctct agaaataatt ttgtttaact ttaagaagga gatatacata tgtctaaaat
     5221 aaaagggatt tggccgcccc ctgcaagtaa aggtgaagaa ctgtttaccg gcgtggttcc
     5281 gattctggtg gaactggatg gtgatgttaa tggccataaa ttcagcgtgc gcggcgaagg
     5341 tgaaggcgat gccaccaacg gtaaactgac gctgaaattt atctgcacca cgggtaaact
     5401 gccggtgccg tggccgaccc tggttaccac gctgacgtat ggcgtgcagt gtttcagccg
     5461 ttacccggat catatgaaac gccacgattt ctttaaaagc gccatgccgg aaggttatgt
     5521 tcaggaacgt accatttctt ttaaagatga tggcacctac aaaacgcgcg cagaagtgaa
     5581 attcgaaggt gataccctgg ttaaccgtat tgaactgaaa ggcatcgatt tcaaagaaga
     5641 tggtaacatc ctgggccata aactggaata caacttcaac tctcacaacg tgtacatcac
     5701 cgcagataaa cagaaaaacg gtatcaaagc gaacttcaaa atccgccata atgtggaaga
     5761 tggcagcgtt cagctggcgg atcactatca gcagaacacc ccgattggtg atggcccggt
     5821 tctgctgccg gataatcatt acctgagcac gcagtctgtg ctgagtaaag atccgaacga
     5881 aaaacgtgat catatggtgc tgctggaatt tgttaccgcg gccggtatca cgcacggcat
     5941 ggatgaactg tataaactgc accaccacca ccaccactaa taagatccgg ctgctaacaa
     6001 agcccgaaag gaagctgagt tggctgctgc caccgctgag caataactag cataacccct
     6061 tggggcctct aaacgggtct tgaggggttt tttgctgaaa ggaggaacta tatccggat
//
