# Supplementary material for: Effect of translation enhancing nascent SKIK peptide on the arrest peptides containing consecutive Proline
Source: bioRxiv preprint, doi:10.1101/2024.02.28.582505, version 2 (2024-03-29)
Supplement: sequences of plasmid DNA [file 582505_file08.zip › Supplemental Plasmid/pET22b-SKIK-(-1aa)WPPP-sfGFP.gbk]

LOCUS       pET22b-SKIK-(-1a        6128 bp DNA     circular UNA 10-JAN-2024
DEFINITION  .
ACCESSION   .
VERSION     .
KEYWORDS    .
SOURCE      natural DNA sequence
  ORGANISM  unspecified
REFERENCE   1  (bases 1 to 6128)
  AUTHORS   .
  TITLE     Direct Submission
  JOURNAL   Exported Jan 10, 2024 from SnapGene Viewer 7.1.1
            https://www.snapgene.com
FEATURES             Location/Qualifiers
     source          1..6128
                     /mol_type="genomic DNA"
                     /organism="unspecified"
     rep_origin      17..472
                     /direction=RIGHT
                     /label=f1 ori
                     /note="f1 bacteriophage origin of replication; arrow 
                     indicates direction of (+) strand synthesis"
                     /note="color: #ffff00"
     promoter        499..603
                     /gene="bla"
                     /label=AmpR promoter
                     /note="color: #ffffff; direction: RIGHT"
     CDS             join(604..672,673..1464)
                     /codon_start=1
                     /gene="bla"
                     /product="beta-lactamase"
                     /label=AmpR
                     /note="confers resistance to ampicillin, carbenicillin, and
                     related antibiotics"
                     /note="This feature has 2 segments:
                        1:  604 ..  672 / #ccffcc / signal sequence
                        2:  673 .. 1464 / #ccffcc
                     Cleavage site after base 672"
                     /translation="MSIQHFRVALIPFFAAFCLPVFAHPETLVKVKDAEDQLGARVGYI
                     ELDLNSGKILESFRPEERFPMMSTFKVLLCGAVLSRIDAGQEQLGRRIHYSQNDLVEYS
                     PVTEKHLTDGMTVRELCSAAITMSDNTAANLLLTTIGGPKELTAFLHNMGDHVTRLDRW
                     EPELNEAIPNDERDTTMPAAMATTLRKLLTGELLTLASRQQLIDWMEADKVAGPLLRSA
                     LPAGWFIADKSGAGERGSRGIIAALGPDGKPSRIVVIYTTGSQATMDERNRQIAEIGAS
                     LIKHW"
     rep_origin      1635..2223
                     /direction=RIGHT
                     /label=ori
                     /note="high-copy-number ColE1/pMB1/pBR322/pUC origin of 
                     replication"
                     /note="color: #ffff00"
     misc_feature    2409..2551
                     /label=bom
                     /note="basis of mobility region from pBR322"
                     /note="color: #a6acb3"
     CDS             complement(2653..2844)
                     /codon_start=1
                     /gene="rop"
                     /product="Rop protein, which maintains plasmids at low copy
                     number"
                     /label=rop
                     /note="color: #993366"
                     /translation="MTKQEKTALNMARFIRSQTLTLLEKLNELDADEQADICESLHDHA
                     DELYRSCLARFGDDGENL"
     CDS             complement(3653..4735)
                     /codon_start=1
                     /gene="lacI"
                     /product="lac repressor"
                     /label=lacI
                     /note="The lac repressor binds to the lac operator to 
                     inhibit transcription in E. coli. This inhibition can be 
                     relieved by adding lactose or 
                     isopropyl-beta-D-thiogalactopyranoside (IPTG)."
                     /note="color: #993366"
                     /translation="MKPVTLYDVAEYAGVSYQTVSRVVNQASHVSAKTREKVEAAMAEL
                     NYIPNRVAQQLAGKQSLLIGVATSSLALHAPSQIVAAIKSRADQLGASVVVSMVERSGV
                     EACKAAVHNLLAQRVSGLIINYPLDDQDAIAVEAACTNVPALFLDVSDQTPINSIIFSH
                     EDGTRLGVEHLVALGHQQIALLAGPLSSVSARLRLAGWHKYLTRNQIQPIAEREGDWSA
                     MSGFQQTMQMLNEGIVPTAMLVANDQMALGAMRAITESGLRVGADISVVGYDDTEDSSC
                     YIPPLTTIKQDFRLLGQTSVDRLLQLSQGQAVKGNQLLPVSLVKRKTTLAPNTQTASPR
                     ALADSLMQLARQVSRLESGQ"
     promoter        complement(4736..4813)
                     /gene="lacI"
                     /label=lacI promoter
                     /note="color: #ffffff; direction: LEFT"
     promoter        5122..5140
                     /label=T7 promoter
                     /note="promoter for bacteriophage T7 RNA polymerase"
                     /note="color: #ffffff; direction: RIGHT"
     protein_bind    5141..5165
                     /label=lac operator
                     /bound_moiety="lac repressor encoded by lacI"
                     /note="The lac repressor binds to the lac operator to 
                     inhibit transcription in E. coli. This inhibition can be 
                     relieved by adding lactose or 
                     isopropyl-beta-D-thiogalactopyranoside (IPTG)."
                     /note="color: #31849b"
     RBS             5180..5202
                     /note="efficient ribosome binding site from bacteriophage 
                     T7 gene 10 (Olins and Rangwala, 1989)"
                     /note="color: #a6acb3"
     CDS             5255..5965
                     /codon_start=1
                     /product="GFP variant that folds robustly even when fused 
                     to poorly folded proteins (Pedelacq et al., 2006)"
                     /label=superfolder GFP
                     /note="mammalian codon-optimized"
                     /note="color: #05fd14"
                     /translation="SKGEELFTGVVPILVELDGDVNGHKFSVRGEGEGDATNGKLTLKF
                     ICTTGKLPVPWPTLVTTLTYGVQCFSRYPDHMKRHDFFKSAMPEGYVQERTISFKDDGT
                     YKTRAEVKFEGDTLVNRIELKGIDFKEDGNILGHKLEYNFNSHNVYITADKQKNGIKAN
                     FKIRHNVEDGSVQLADHYQQNTPIGDGPVLLPDNHYLSTQSVLSKDPNEKRDHMVLLEF
                     VTAAGITHGMDELYK"
     CDS             5969..5986
                     /codon_start=1
                     /product="6xHis affinity tag"
                     /label=6xHis
                     /note="color: #cc99b2"
                     /translation="HHHHHH"
     terminator      6056..6103
                     /label=T7 terminator
                     /note="transcription terminator for bacteriophage T7 RNA 
                     polymerase"
                     /note="color: #ffffff; direction: RIGHT"
ORIGIN
        1 gnnnntggcg aatgggnnnn nnnnnnnnnn nnnnnnnnnn nnnnnnnnnn nnnnnnnnnn
       61 nnnnnnnnnn nnnnnnnnnn nnnnnnnnnn nnnnnnnnnn nnnnnnnnnn nnnnnnnnnn
      121 nnnnnnnnnn nnnnnnnnnn cnnnnnnnnn nnnnnnnnnn nnnnnnnnnn nnnnnnnnnn
      181 nnnnnnnnnn nnnnnnnnnn nnnnnnnnnn nnnnnnnnnn nnnnnnnnnn nnannnnnnn
      241 nnnnnnnnnn nnnnnnnnnn nnnnnnnnnn nnnnnnnnnn nncctttgac gttggagtcc
      301 acgttcttta atagtggact cttgttccaa actggaacaa cactcaaccc tatctcggtc
      361 tattcttttg atttataagg gattttgccg atttcggcct attggttaaa aaatgagctg
      421 atttaacaaa aatttaacgc gaattttaac aaaatattaa cgtttacaat ttcaggtggc
      481 acttttcggg gaaatgtgcg cggaacccct atttgtttat ttttctaaat acattcaaat
      541 atgtatccgc tcatgagaca ataaccctga taaatgcttc aataatattg aaaaaggaag
      601 agtatgagta ttcaacattt ccgtgtcgcc cttattccct tttttgcggc attttgcctt
      661 cctgtttttg ctcacccaga aacgctggtg aaagtaaaag atgctgaaga tcagttgggt
      721 gcacgagtgg gttacatcga actggatctc aacagcggta agatccttga gagttttcgc
      781 cccgaagaac gttttccaat gatgagcact tttaaagttc tgctatgtgg cgcggtatta
      841 tcccgtattg acgccgggca agagcaactc ggtcgccgca tacactattc tcagaatgac
      901 ttggttgagt actcaccagt cacagaaaag catcttacgg atggcatgac agtaagagaa
      961 ttatgcagtg ctgccataac catgagtgat aacactgcgg ccaacttact tctgacaacg
     1021 atcggaggac cgaaggagct aaccgctttt ttgcacaaca tgggggatca tgtaactcgc
     1081 cttgatcgtt gggaaccgga gctgaatgaa gccataccaa acgacgagcg tgacaccacg
     1141 atgcctgcag caatggcaac aacgttgcgc aaactattaa ctggcgaact acttactcta
     1201 gcttcccggc aacaattaat agactggatg gaggcggata aagttgcagg accacttctg
     1261 cgctcggccc ttccggctgg ctggtttatt gctgataaat ctggagccgg tgagcgtggg
     1321 tctcgcggta tcattgcagc actggggcca gatggtaagc cctcccgtat cgtagttatc
     1381 tacacgacgg ggagtcaggc aactatggat gaacgaaata gacagatcgc tgagataggt
     1441 gcctcactga ttaagcattg gtaactgtca gaccaagttt actcatatat actttagatt
     1501 gatttaaaac ttcattttta atttaaaagg atctaggtga agatcctttt tgataatctc
     1561 atgaccaaaa tcccttaacg tgagttttcg ttccactgag cgtcagaccc cgtagaaaag
     1621 atcaaaggat cttcttgaga tccttttttt ctgcgcgtaa tctgctgctt gcaaacaaaa
     1681 aaaccaccgc taccagcggt ggtttgtttg ccggatcaag agctaccaac tctttttccg
     1741 aaggtaactg gcttcagcag agcgcagata ccaaatactg tccttctagt gtagccgtag
     1801 ttaggccacc acttcaagaa ctctgtagca ccgcctacat acctcgctct gctaatcctg
     1861 ttaccagtgg ctgctgccag tggcgataag tcgtgtctta ccgggttgga ctcaagacga
     1921 tagttaccgg ataaggcgca gcggtcgggc tgaacggggg gttcgtgcac acagcccagc
     1981 ttggagcgaa cgacctacac cgaactgaga tacctacagc gtgagctatg agaaagcgcc
     2041 acgcttcccg aagggagaaa ggcggacagg tatccggtaa gcggcagggt cggaacagga
     2101 gagcgcacga gggagcttcc agggggaaac gcctggtatc tttatagtcc tgtcgggttt
     2161 cgccacctct gacttgagcg tcgatttttg tgatgctcgt caggggggcg gagcctatgg
     2221 aaaaacgcca gcaacgcggc ctttttacgg ttcctggcct tttgctggcc ttttgctcac
     2281 atgttctttc ctgcgttatc ccctgattct gtggataacc gtattaccgc ctttgagtga
     2341 gctgataccg ctcgccgcag ccgaacgacc gagcgcagcg agtcagtgag cgaggaagcg
     2401 gaagagcgcc tgatgcggta ttttctcctt acgcatctgt gcggtatttc acaccgcata
     2461 tatggtgcac tctcagtaca atctgctctg atgccgcata gttaagccag tatacactcc
     2521 gctatcgcta cgtgactggg tcatggctgc gccccgacac ccgccaacac ccgctgacgc
     2581 gccctgacgg gcttgtctgc tcccggcatc cgcttacaga caagctgtga ccgtctccgg
     2641 gagctgcatg tgtcagaggt tttcaccgtc atcaccgaaa cgcgcgaggc agctgcggta
     2701 aagctcatca gcgtggtcgt gaagcgattc acagatgtct gcctgttcat ccgcgtccag
     2761 ctcgttgagt ttctccagaa gcgttaatgt ctggcttctg ataaagcggg ccatgttaag
     2821 ggcggttttt tcctgtttgg tcactgatgc ctccgtgtaa gggggatttc tgttcatggg
     2881 ggtaatgata ccgatgaaac gagagaggat gctcacgata cgggttactg atgatgaaca
     2941 tgcccggtta ctggaacgtt gtgagggtaa acaactggcg gtatggatgc ggcgggacca
     3001 gagaaaaatc actcagggtc aatgccagcg cttcgttaat acagatgtag gtgttccaca
     3061 gggtagccag cagcatcctg cgatgcagat ccggaacata atggtgcagg gcgctgactt
     3121 ccgcgtttcc agactttacg aaacacggaa accgaagacc attcatgttg ttgctcaggt
     3181 cgcagacgtt ttgcagcagc agtcgcttca cgttcgctcg cgtatcggtg attcattctg
     3241 ctaaccagta aggcaacccc gccagcctag ccgggtcctc aacgacagga gcacgatcat
     3301 gcgcacccgt ggggccgcca tgccggcgat aatggcctgc ttctcgccga aacgtttggt
     3361 ggcgggacca gtgacgaagg cttgagcgag ggcgtgcaag attccgaata ccgcaagcga
     3421 caggccgatc atcgtcgcgc tccagcgaaa gcggtcctcg ccgaaaatga cccagagcgc
     3481 tgccggcacc tgtcctacga gttgcatgat aaagaagaca gtcataagtg cggcgacgat
     3541 agtcatgccc cgcgcccacc ggaaggagct gactgggttg aaggctctca agggcatcgg
     3601 tcgagatccc ggtgcctaat gagtgagcta acttacatta attgcgttgc gctcactgcc
     3661 cgctttccag tcgggaaacc tgtcgtgcca gctgcattaa tgaatcggcc aacgcgcggg
     3721 gagaggcggt ttgcgtattg ggcgccaggg tggtttttct tttcaccagt gagacgggca
     3781 acagctgatt gcccttcacc gcctggccct gagagagttg cagcaagcgg tccacgctgg
     3841 tttgccccag caggcgaaaa tcctgtttga tggtggttaa cggcgggata taacatgagc
     3901 tgtcttcggt atcgtcgtat cccactaccg agatatccgc accaacgcgc agcccggact
     3961 cggtaatggc gcgcattgcg cccagcgcca tctgatcgtt ggcaaccagc atcgcagtgg
     4021 gaacgatgcc ctcattcagc atttgcatgg tttgttgaaa accggacatg gcactccagt
     4081 cgccttcccg ttccgctatc ggctgaattt gattgcgagt gagatattta tgccagccag
     4141 ccagacgcag acgcgccgag acagaactta atgggcccgc taacagcgcg atttgctggt
     4201 gacccaatgc gaccagatgc tccacgccca gtcgcgtacc gtcttcatgg gagaaaataa
     4261 tactgttgat gggtgtctgg tcagagacat caagaaataa cgccggaaca ttagtgcagg
     4321 cagcttccac agcaatggca tcctggtcat ccagcggata gttaatgatc agcccactga
     4381 cgcgttgcgc gagaagattg tgcaccgccg ctttacaggc ttcgacgccg cttcgttcta
     4441 ccatcgacac caccacgctg gcacccagtt gatcggcgcg agatttaatc gccgcgacaa
     4501 tttgcgacgg cgcgtgcagg gccagactgg aggtggcaac gccaatcagc aacgactgtt
     4561 tgcccgccag ttgttgtgcc acgcggttgg gaatgtaatt cagctccgcc atcgccgctt
     4621 ccactttttc ccgcgttttc gcagaaacgt ggctggcctg gttcaccacg cgggaaacgg
     4681 tctgataaga gacaccggca tactctgcga catcgtataa cgttactggt ttcacattca
     4741 ccaccctgaa ttgactctct tccgggcgct atcatgccat accgcgaaag gttttgcgcc
     4801 attcgatggt gtccgggatc tcgacgctct cccttatgcg actcctgcat taggaagcag
     4861 cccagtagta ggttgaggcc gttgagcacc gccgccgcaa ggaatggtgc atgcaaggag
     4921 atggcgccca acagtccccc ggccacgggg cctgccacca tacccacgcc gaaacaagcg
     4981 ctcatgagcc cgaagtggcg agcccgatct tccccatcgg tgatgtcggc gatataggcg
     5041 ccagcaaccg cacctgtggc gccggtgatg ccggccacga tgcgtccggc gtagaggatc
     5101 gagatctcga tcccgcgaaa ttaatacgac tcactatagg ggaattgtga gcggataaca
     5161 attcccctct agaaataatt ttgtttaact ttaagaagga gatatacata tgtctaaaat
     5221 aaaacagaag tacgggattt ggccgccccc tgcaagtaaa ggtgaagaac tgtttaccgg
     5281 cgtggttccg attctggtgg aactggatgg tgatgttaat ggccataaat tcagcgtgcg
     5341 cggcgaaggt gaaggcgatg ccaccaacgg taaactgacg ctgaaattta tctgcaccac
     5401 gggtaaactg ccggtgccgt ggccgaccct ggttaccacg ctgacgtatg gcgtgcagtg
     5461 tttcagccgt tacccggatc atatgaaacg ccacgatttc tttaaaagcg ccatgccgga
     5521 aggttatgtt caggaacgta ccatttcttt taaagatgat ggcacctaca aaacgcgcgc
     5581 agaagtgaaa ttcgaaggtg ataccctggt taaccgtatt gaactgaaag gcatcgattt
     5641 caaagaagat ggtaacatcc tgggccataa actggaatac aacttcaact ctcacaacgt
     5701 gtacatcacc gcagataaac agaaaaacgg tatcaaagcg aacttcaaaa tccgccataa
     5761 tgtggaagat ggcagcgttc agctggcgga tcactatcag cagaacaccc cgattggtga
     5821 tggcccggtt ctgctgccgg ataatcatta cctgagcacg cagtctgtgc tgagtaaaga
     5881 tccgaacgaa aaacgtgatc atatggtgct gctggaattt gttaccgcgg ccggtatcac
     5941 gcacggcatg gatgaactgt ataaactgca ccaccaccac caccactaat aagatccggc
     6001 tgctaacaaa gcccgaaagg aagctgagtt ggctgctgcc accgctgagc aataactagc
     6061 ataacccctt ggggcctcta aacgggtctt gaggggtttt ttgctgaaag gaggaactat
     6121 atccggat
//
