# Supplementary material for: Effect of translation enhancing nascent SKIK peptide on the arrest peptides containing consecutive Proline
Source: bioRxiv preprint, doi:10.1101/2024.02.28.582505, version 2 (2024-03-29)
Supplement: sequences of plasmid DNA [file 582505_file08.zip › Supplemental Plasmid/pET22b-SKIK-G6-WPPP-sfGFP.gbk]

LOCUS       pET22b-SKIK-G6-W        6149 bp DNA     circular SYN 10-JAN-2024
DEFINITION  .
ACCESSION   .
VERSION     .
KEYWORDS    .
SOURCE      synthetic DNA construct
  ORGANISM  synthetic DNA construct
REFERENCE   1  (bases 1 to 6149)
  AUTHORS   .
  TITLE     Direct Submission
  JOURNAL   Exported Jan 10, 2024 from SnapGene Viewer 7.1.1
            https://www.snapgene.com
FEATURES             Location/Qualifiers
     source          1..6149
                     /mol_type="other DNA"
                     /organism="synthetic DNA construct"
     rep_origin      17..472
                     /direction=RIGHT
                     /label=f1 ori
                     /note="f1 bacteriophage origin of replication; arrow 
                     indicates direction of (+) strand synthesis"
                     /note="color: #ffff00"
     promoter        499..603
                     /gene="bla"
                     /label=AmpR promoter
                     /note="color: #ffffff; direction: RIGHT"
     CDS             join(604..672,673..1464)
                     /codon_start=1
                     /gene="bla"
                     /product="beta-lactamase"
                     /label=AmpR
                     /note="confers resistance to ampicillin, carbenicillin, and
                     related antibiotics"
                     /note="This feature has 2 segments:
                        1:  604 ..  672 / #ccffcc / signal sequence
                        2:  673 .. 1464 / #ccffcc
                     Cleavage site after base 672"
                     /translation="MSIQHFRVALIPFFAAFCLPVFAHPETLVKVKDAEDQLGARVGYI
                     ELDLNSGKILESFRPEERFPMMSTFKVLLCGAVLSRIDAGQEQLGRRIHYSQNDLVEYS
                     PVTEKHLTDGMTVRELCSAAITMSDNTAANLLLTTIGGPKELTAFLHNMGDHVTRLDRW
                     EPELNEAIPNDERDTTMPAAMATTLRKLLTGELLTLASRQQLIDWMEADKVAGPLLRSA
                     LPAGWFIADKSGAGERGSRGIIAALGPDGKPSRIVVIYTTGSQATMDERNRQIAEIGAS
                     LIKHW"
     rep_origin      1635..2223
                     /direction=RIGHT
                     /label=ori
                     /note="high-copy-number ColE1/pMB1/pBR322/pUC origin of 
                     replication"
                     /note="color: #ffff00"
     misc_feature    2409..2551
                     /label=bom
                     /note="basis of mobility region from pBR322"
                     /note="color: #a6acb3"
     CDS             complement(2653..2844)
                     /codon_start=1
                     /gene="rop"
                     /product="Rop protein, which maintains plasmids at low copy
                     number"
                     /label=rop
                     /note="color: #993366"
                     /translation="MTKQEKTALNMARFIRSQTLTLLEKLNELDADEQADICESLHDHA
                     DELYRSCLARFGDDGENL"
     CDS             complement(3653..4735)
                     /codon_start=1
                     /gene="lacI"
                     /product="lac repressor"
                     /label=lacI
                     /note="The lac repressor binds to the lac operator to 
                     inhibit transcription in E. coli. This inhibition can be 
                     relieved by adding lactose or 
                     isopropyl-beta-D-thiogalactopyranoside (IPTG)."
                     /note="color: #993366"
                     /translation="MKPVTLYDVAEYAGVSYQTVSRVVNQASHVSAKTREKVEAAMAEL
                     NYIPNRVAQQLAGKQSLLIGVATSSLALHAPSQIVAAIKSRADQLGASVVVSMVERSGV
                     EACKAAVHNLLAQRVSGLIINYPLDDQDAIAVEAACTNVPALFLDVSDQTPINSIIFSH
                     EDGTRLGVEHLVALGHQQIALLAGPLSSVSARLRLAGWHKYLTRNQIQPIAEREGDWSA
                     MSGFQQTMQMLNEGIVPTAMLVANDQMALGAMRAITESGLRVGADISVVGYDDTEDSSC
                     YIPPLTTIKQDFRLLGQTSVDRLLQLSQGQAVKGNQLLPVSLVKRKTTLAPNTQTASPR
                     ALADSLMQLARQVSRLESGQ"
     promoter        complement(4736..4813)
                     /gene="lacI"
                     /label=lacI promoter
                     /note="color: #ffffff; direction: LEFT"
     promoter        5122..5140
                     /label=T7 promoter
                     /note="promoter for bacteriophage T7 RNA polymerase"
                     /note="color: #ffffff; direction: RIGHT"
     protein_bind    5141..5165
                     /label=lac operator
                     /bound_moiety="lac repressor encoded by lacI"
                     /note="The lac repressor binds to the lac operator to 
                     inhibit transcription in E. coli. This inhibition can be 
                     relieved by adding lactose or 
                     isopropyl-beta-D-thiogalactopyranoside (IPTG)."
                     /note="color: #31849b"
     RBS             5180..5202
                     /note="efficient ribosome binding site from bacteriophage 
                     T7 gene 10 (Olins and Rangwala, 1989)"
                     /note="color: #a6acb3"
     CDS             5276..5986
                     /codon_start=1
                     /product="GFP variant that folds robustly even when fused 
                     to poorly folded proteins (Pedelacq et al., 2006)"
                     /label=superfolder GFP
                     /note="mammalian codon-optimized"
                     /note="color: #05fd14"
                     /translation="SKGEELFTGVVPILVELDGDVNGHKFSVRGEGEGDATNGKLTLKF
                     ICTTGKLPVPWPTLVTTLTYGVQCFSRYPDHMKRHDFFKSAMPEGYVQERTISFKDDGT
                     YKTRAEVKFEGDTLVNRIELKGIDFKEDGNILGHKLEYNFNSHNVYITADKQKNGIKAN
                     FKIRHNVEDGSVQLADHYQQNTPIGDGPVLLPDNHYLSTQSVLSKDPNEKRDHMVLLEF
                     VTAAGITHGMDELYK"
     CDS             5990..6007
                     /codon_start=1
                     /product="6xHis affinity tag"
                     /label=6xHis
                     /note="color: #cc99b2"
                     /translation="HHHHHH"
     terminator      6077..6124
                     /label=T7 terminator
                     /note="transcription terminator for bacteriophage T7 RNA 
                     polymerase"
                     /note="color: #ffffff; direction: RIGHT"
ORIGIN
        1 gnnnntggcg aatgggnnnn nnnnnnnnnn nnnnnnnnnn nnnnnnnnnn nnnnnnnnnn
       61 nnnnnnnnnn nnnnnnnnnn nnnnnnnnnn nnnnnnnnnn nnnnnnnnnn nnnnnnnnnn
      121 nnnnnnnnnn nnnnnnnnnn cnnnnnnnnn nnnnnnnnnn nnnnnnnnnn nnnnnnnnnn
      181 nnnnnnnnnn nnnnnnnnnn nnnnnnnnnn nnnnnnnnnn nnnnnnnnnn nnannnnnnn
      241 nnnnnnnnnn nnnnnnnnnn nnnnnnnnnn nnnnnnnnnn nncctttgac gttggagtcc
      301 acgttcttta atagtggact cttgttccaa actggaacaa cactcaaccc tatctcggtc
      361 tattcttttg atttataagg gattttgccg atttcggcct attggttaaa aaatgagctg
      421 atttaacaaa aatttaacgc gaattttaac aaaatattaa cgtttacaat ttcaggtggc
      481 acttttcggg gaaatgtgcg cggaacccct atttgtttat ttttctaaat acattcaaat
      541 atgtatccgc tcatgagaca ataaccctga taaatgcttc aataatattg aaaaaggaag
      601 agtatgagta ttcaacattt ccgtgtcgcc cttattccct tttttgcggc attttgcctt
      661 cctgtttttg ctcacccaga aacgctggtg aaagtaaaag atgctgaaga tcagttgggt
      721 gcacgagtgg gttacatcga actggatctc aacagcggta agatccttga gagttttcgc
      781 cccgaagaac gttttccaat gatgagcact tttaaagttc tgctatgtgg cgcggtatta
      841 tcccgtattg acgccgggca agagcaactc ggtcgccgca tacactattc tcagaatgac
      901 ttggttgagt actcaccagt cacagaaaag catcttacgg atggcatgac agtaagagaa
      961 ttatgcagtg ctgccataac catgagtgat aacactgcgg ccaacttact tctgacaacg
     1021 atcggaggac cgaaggagct aaccgctttt ttgcacaaca tgggggatca tgtaactcgc
     1081 cttgatcgtt gggaaccgga gctgaatgaa gccataccaa acgacgagcg tgacaccacg
     1141 atgcctgcag caatggcaac aacgttgcgc aaactattaa ctggcgaact acttactcta
     1201 gcttcccggc aacaattaat agactggatg gaggcggata aagttgcagg accacttctg
     1261 cgctcggccc ttccggctgg ctggtttatt gctgataaat ctggagccgg tgagcgtggg
     1321 tctcgcggta tcattgcagc actggggcca gatggtaagc cctcccgtat cgtagttatc
     1381 tacacgacgg ggagtcaggc aactatggat gaacgaaata gacagatcgc tgagataggt
     1441 gcctcactga ttaagcattg gtaactgtca gaccaagttt actcatatat actttagatt
     1501 gatttaaaac ttcattttta atttaaaagg atctaggtga agatcctttt tgataatctc
     1561 atgaccaaaa tcccttaacg tgagttttcg ttccactgag cgtcagaccc cgtagaaaag
     1621 atcaaaggat cttcttgaga tccttttttt ctgcgcgtaa tctgctgctt gcaaacaaaa
     1681 aaaccaccgc taccagcggt ggtttgtttg ccggatcaag agctaccaac tctttttccg
     1741 aaggtaactg gcttcagcag agcgcagata ccaaatactg tccttctagt gtagccgtag
     1801 ttaggccacc acttcaagaa ctctgtagca ccgcctacat acctcgctct gctaatcctg
     1861 ttaccagtgg ctgctgccag tggcgataag tcgtgtctta ccgggttgga ctcaagacga
     1921 tagttaccgg ataaggcgca gcggtcgggc tgaacggggg gttcgtgcac acagcccagc
     1981 ttggagcgaa cgacctacac cgaactgaga tacctacagc gtgagctatg agaaagcgcc
     2041 acgcttcccg aagggagaaa ggcggacagg tatccggtaa gcggcagggt cggaacagga
     2101 gagcgcacga gggagcttcc agggggaaac gcctggtatc tttatagtcc tgtcgggttt
     2161 cgccacctct gacttgagcg tcgatttttg tgatgctcgt caggggggcg gagcctatgg
     2221 aaaaacgcca gcaacgcggc ctttttacgg ttcctggcct tttgctggcc ttttgctcac
     2281 atgttctttc ctgcgttatc ccctgattct gtggataacc gtattaccgc ctttgagtga
     2341 gctgataccg ctcgccgcag ccgaacgacc gagcgcagcg agtcagtgag cgaggaagcg
     2401 gaagagcgcc tgatgcggta ttttctcctt acgcatctgt gcggtatttc acaccgcata
     2461 tatggtgcac tctcagtaca atctgctctg atgccgcata gttaagccag tatacactcc
     2521 gctatcgcta cgtgactggg tcatggctgc gccccgacac ccgccaacac ccgctgacgc
     2581 gccctgacgg gcttgtctgc tcccggcatc cgcttacaga caagctgtga ccgtctccgg
     2641 gagctgcatg tgtcagaggt tttcaccgtc atcaccgaaa cgcgcgaggc agctgcggta
     2701 aagctcatca gcgtggtcgt gaagcgattc acagatgtct gcctgttcat ccgcgtccag
     2761 ctcgttgagt ttctccagaa gcgttaatgt ctggcttctg ataaagcggg ccatgttaag
     2821 ggcggttttt tcctgtttgg tcactgatgc ctccgtgtaa gggggatttc tgttcatggg
     2881 ggtaatgata ccgatgaaac gagagaggat gctcacgata cgggttactg atgatgaaca
     2941 tgcccggtta ctggaacgtt gtgagggtaa acaactggcg gtatggatgc ggcgggacca
     3001 gagaaaaatc actcagggtc aatgccagcg cttcgttaat acagatgtag gtgttccaca
     3061 gggtagccag cagcatcctg cgatgcagat ccggaacata atggtgcagg gcgctgactt
     3121 ccgcgtttcc agactttacg aaacacggaa accgaagacc attcatgttg ttgctcaggt
     3181 cgcagacgtt ttgcagcagc agtcgcttca cgttcgctcg cgtatcggtg attcattctg
     3241 ctaaccagta aggcaacccc gccagcctag ccgggtcctc aacgacagga gcacgatcat
     3301 gcgcacccgt ggggccgcca tgccggcgat aatggcctgc ttctcgccga aacgtttggt
     3361 ggcgggacca gtgacgaagg cttgagcgag ggcgtgcaag attccgaata ccgcaagcga
     3421 caggccgatc atcgtcgcgc tccagcgaaa gcggtcctcg ccgaaaatga cccagagcgc
     3481 tgccggcacc tgtcctacga gttgcatgat aaagaagaca gtcataagtg cggcgacgat
     3541 agtcatgccc cgcgcccacc ggaaggagct gactgggttg aaggctctca agggcatcgg
     3601 tcgagatccc ggtgcctaat gagtgagcta acttacatta attgcgttgc gctcactgcc
     3661 cgctttccag tcgggaaacc tgtcgtgcca gctgcattaa tgaatcggcc aacgcgcggg
     3721 gagaggcggt ttgcgtattg ggcgccaggg tggtttttct tttcaccagt gagacgggca
     3781 acagctgatt gcccttcacc gcctggccct gagagagttg cagcaagcgg tccacgctgg
     3841 tttgccccag caggcgaaaa tcctgtttga tggtggttaa cggcgggata taacatgagc
     3901 tgtcttcggt atcgtcgtat cccactaccg agatatccgc accaacgcgc agcccggact
     3961 cggtaatggc gcgcattgcg cccagcgcca tctgatcgtt ggcaaccagc atcgcagtgg
     4021 gaacgatgcc ctcattcagc atttgcatgg tttgttgaaa accggacatg gcactccagt
     4081 cgccttcccg ttccgctatc ggctgaattt gattgcgagt gagatattta tgccagccag
     4141 ccagacgcag acgcgccgag acagaactta atgggcccgc taacagcgcg atttgctggt
     4201 gacccaatgc gaccagatgc tccacgccca gtcgcgtacc gtcttcatgg gagaaaataa
     4261 tactgttgat gggtgtctgg tcagagacat caagaaataa cgccggaaca ttagtgcagg
     4321 cagcttccac agcaatggca tcctggtcat ccagcggata gttaatgatc agcccactga
     4381 cgcgttgcgc gagaagattg tgcaccgccg ctttacaggc ttcgacgccg cttcgttcta
     4441 ccatcgacac caccacgctg gcacccagtt gatcggcgcg agatttaatc gccgcgacaa
     4501 tttgcgacgg cgcgtgcagg gccagactgg aggtggcaac gccaatcagc aacgactgtt
     4561 tgcccgccag ttgttgtgcc acgcggttgg gaatgtaatt cagctccgcc atcgccgctt
     4621 ccactttttc ccgcgttttc gcagaaacgt ggctggcctg gttcaccacg cgggaaacgg
     4681 tctgataaga gacaccggca tactctgcga catcgtataa cgttactggt ttcacattca
     4741 ccaccctgaa ttgactctct tccgggcgct atcatgccat accgcgaaag gttttgcgcc
     4801 attcgatggt gtccgggatc tcgacgctct cccttatgcg actcctgcat taggaagcag
     4861 cccagtagta ggttgaggcc gttgagcacc gccgccgcaa ggaatggtgc atgcaaggag
     4921 atggcgccca acagtccccc ggccacgggg cctgccacca tacccacgcc gaaacaagcg
     4981 ctcatgagcc cgaagtggcg agcccgatct tccccatcgg tgatgtcggc gatataggcg
     5041 ccagcaaccg cacctgtggc gccggtgatg ccggccacga tgcgtccggc gtagaggatc
     5101 gagatctcga tcccgcgaaa ttaatacgac tcactatagg ggaattgtga gcggataaca
     5161 attcccctct agaaataatt ttgtttaact ttaagaagga gatatacata tgtctaaaat
     5221 aaaaggtgga ggtggcggag gtttccagaa gtacgggatt tggccgcccc ctgcaagtaa
     5281 aggtgaagaa ctgtttaccg gcgtggttcc gattctggtg gaactggatg gtgatgttaa
     5341 tggccataaa ttcagcgtgc gcggcgaagg tgaaggcgat gccaccaacg gtaaactgac
     5401 gctgaaattt atctgcacca cgggtaaact gccggtgccg tggccgaccc tggttaccac
     5461 gctgacgtat ggcgtgcagt gtttcagccg ttacccggat catatgaaac gccacgattt
     5521 ctttaaaagc gccatgccgg aaggttatgt tcaggaacgt accatttctt ttaaagatga
     5581 tggcacctac aaaacgcgcg cagaagtgaa attcgaaggt gataccctgg ttaaccgtat
     5641 tgaactgaaa ggcatcgatt tcaaagaaga tggtaacatc ctgggccata aactggaata
     5701 caacttcaac tctcacaacg tgtacatcac cgcagataaa cagaaaaacg gtatcaaagc
     5761 gaacttcaaa atccgccata atgtggaaga tggcagcgtt cagctggcgg atcactatca
     5821 gcagaacacc ccgattggtg atggcccggt tctgctgccg gataatcatt acctgagcac
     5881 gcagtctgtg ctgagtaaag atccgaacga aaaacgtgat catatggtgc tgctggaatt
     5941 tgttaccgcg gccggtatca cgcacggcat ggatgaactg tataaactgc accaccacca
     6001 ccaccactaa taagatccgg ctgctaacaa agcccgaaag gaagctgagt tggctgctgc
     6061 caccgctgag caataactag cataacccct tggggcctct aaacgggtct tgaggggttt
     6121 tttgctgaaa ggaggaacta tatccggat
//
