# Supplementary material for: Effect of translation enhancing nascent SKIK peptide on the arrest peptides containing consecutive Proline
Source: bioRxiv preprint, doi:10.1101/2024.02.28.582505, version 2 (2024-03-29)
Supplement: sequences of plasmid DNA [file 582505_file08.zip › Supplemental Plasmid/pET22b-SKIK-G11-WPPP-sfGFP.gbk]

LOCUS       pET22b-SKIK-G11-        6164 bp DNA     circular SYN 10-JAN-2024
DEFINITION  .
ACCESSION   .
VERSION     .
KEYWORDS    .
SOURCE      synthetic DNA construct
  ORGANISM  synthetic DNA construct
REFERENCE   1  (bases 1 to 6164)
  AUTHORS   .
  TITLE     Direct Submission
  JOURNAL   Exported Jan 10, 2024 from SnapGene Viewer 7.1.1
            https://www.snapgene.com
FEATURES             Location/Qualifiers
     source          1..6164
                     /mol_type="other DNA"
                     /organism="synthetic DNA construct"
     rep_origin      17..472
                     /direction=RIGHT
                     /label=f1 ori
                     /note="f1 bacteriophage origin of replication; arrow 
                     indicates direction of (+) strand synthesis"
                     /note="color: #ffff00"
     promoter        499..603
                     /gene="bla"
                     /label=AmpR promoter
                     /note="color: #ffffff; direction: RIGHT"
     CDS             join(604..672,673..1464)
                     /codon_start=1
                     /gene="bla"
                     /product="beta-lactamase"
                     /label=AmpR
                     /note="confers resistance to ampicillin, carbenicillin, and
                     related antibiotics"
                     /note="This feature has 2 segments:
                        1:  604 ..  672 / #ccffcc / signal sequence
                        2:  673 .. 1464 / #ccffcc
                     Cleavage site after base 672"
                     /translation="MSIQHFRVALIPFFAAFCLPVFAHPETLVKVKDAEDQLGARVGYI
                     ELDLNSGKILESFRPEERFPMMSTFKVLLCGAVLSRIDAGQEQLGRRIHYSQNDLVEYS
                     PVTEKHLTDGMTVRELCSAAITMSDNTAANLLLTTIGGPKELTAFLHNMGDHVTRLDRW
                     EPELNEAIPNDERDTTMPAAMATTLRKLLTGELLTLASRQQLIDWMEADKVAGPLLRSA
                     LPAGWFIADKSGAGERGSRGIIAALGPDGKPSRIVVIYTTGSQATMDERNRQIAEIGAS
                     LIKHW"
     rep_origin      1635..2223
                     /direction=RIGHT
                     /label=ori
                     /note="high-copy-number ColE1/pMB1/pBR322/pUC origin of 
                     replication"
                     /note="color: #ffff00"
     misc_feature    2409..2551
                     /label=bom
                     /note="basis of mobility region from pBR322"
                     /note="color: #a6acb3"
     CDS             complement(2653..2844)
                     /codon_start=1
                     /gene="rop"
                     /product="Rop protein, which maintains plasmids at low copy
                     number"
                     /label=rop
                     /note="color: #993366"
                     /translation="MTKQEKTALNMARFIRSQTLTLLEKLNELDADEQADICESLHDHA
                     DELYRSCLARFGDDGENL"
     CDS             complement(3653..4735)
                     /codon_start=1
                     /gene="lacI"
                     /product="lac repressor"
                     /label=lacI
                     /note="The lac repressor binds to the lac operator to 
                     inhibit transcription in E. coli. This inhibition can be 
                     relieved by adding lactose or 
                     isopropyl-beta-D-thiogalactopyranoside (IPTG)."
                     /note="color: #993366"
                     /translation="MKPVTLYDVAEYAGVSYQTVSRVVNQASHVSAKTREKVEAAMAEL
                     NYIPNRVAQQLAGKQSLLIGVATSSLALHAPSQIVAAIKSRADQLGASVVVSMVERSGV
                     EACKAAVHNLLAQRVSGLIINYPLDDQDAIAVEAACTNVPALFLDVSDQTPINSIIFSH
                     EDGTRLGVEHLVALGHQQIALLAGPLSSVSARLRLAGWHKYLTRNQIQPIAEREGDWSA
                     MSGFQQTMQMLNEGIVPTAMLVANDQMALGAMRAITESGLRVGADISVVGYDDTEDSSC
                     YIPPLTTIKQDFRLLGQTSVDRLLQLSQGQAVKGNQLLPVSLVKRKTTLAPNTQTASPR
                     ALADSLMQLARQVSRLESGQ"
     promoter        complement(4736..4813)
                     /gene="lacI"
                     /label=lacI promoter
                     /note="color: #ffffff; direction: LEFT"
     promoter        5122..5140
                     /label=T7 promoter
                     /note="promoter for bacteriophage T7 RNA polymerase"
                     /note="color: #ffffff; direction: RIGHT"
     protein_bind    5141..5165
                     /label=lac operator
                     /bound_moiety="lac repressor encoded by lacI"
                     /note="The lac repressor binds to the lac operator to 
                     inhibit transcription in E. coli. This inhibition can be 
                     relieved by adding lactose or 
                     isopropyl-beta-D-thiogalactopyranoside (IPTG)."
                     /note="color: #31849b"
     RBS             5180..5202
                     /note="efficient ribosome binding site from bacteriophage 
                     T7 gene 10 (Olins and Rangwala, 1989)"
                     /note="color: #a6acb3"
     CDS             5291..6001
                     /codon_start=1
                     /product="GFP variant that folds robustly even when fused 
                     to poorly folded proteins (Pedelacq et al., 2006)"
                     /label=superfolder GFP
                     /note="mammalian codon-optimized"
                     /note="color: #05fd14"
                     /translation="SKGEELFTGVVPILVELDGDVNGHKFSVRGEGEGDATNGKLTLKF
                     ICTTGKLPVPWPTLVTTLTYGVQCFSRYPDHMKRHDFFKSAMPEGYVQERTISFKDDGT
                     YKTRAEVKFEGDTLVNRIELKGIDFKEDGNILGHKLEYNFNSHNVYITADKQKNGIKAN
                     FKIRHNVEDGSVQLADHYQQNTPIGDGPVLLPDNHYLSTQSVLSKDPNEKRDHMVLLEF
                     VTAAGITHGMDELYK"
     CDS             6005..6022
                     /codon_start=1
                     /product="6xHis affinity tag"
                     /label=6xHis
                     /note="color: #cc99b2"
                     /translation="HHHHHH"
     terminator      6092..6139
                     /label=T7 terminator
                     /note="transcription terminator for bacteriophage T7 RNA 
                     polymerase"
                     /note="color: #ffffff; direction: RIGHT"
ORIGIN
        1 gnnnntggcg aatgggnnnn nnnnnnnnnn nnnnnnnnnn nnnnnnnnnn nnnnnnnnnn
       61 nnnnnnnnnn nnnnnnnnnn nnnnnnnnnn nnnnnnnnnn nnnnnnnnnn nnnnnnnnnn
      121 nnnnnnnnnn nnnnnnnnnn cnnnnnnnnn nnnnnnnnnn nnnnnnnnnn nnnnnnnnnn
      181 nnnnnnnnnn nnnnnnnnnn nnnnnnnnnn nnnnnnnnnn nnnnnnnnnn nnannnnnnn
      241 nnnnnnnnnn nnnnnnnnnn nnnnnnnnnn nnnnnnnnnn nncctttgac gttggagtcc
      301 acgttcttta atagtggact cttgttccaa actggaacaa cactcaaccc tatctcggtc
      361 tattcttttg atttataagg gattttgccg atttcggcct attggttaaa aaatgagctg
      421 atttaacaaa aatttaacgc gaattttaac aaaatattaa cgtttacaat ttcaggtggc
      481 acttttcggg gaaatgtgcg cggaacccct atttgtttat ttttctaaat acattcaaat
      541 atgtatccgc tcatgagaca ataaccctga taaatgcttc aataatattg aaaaaggaag
      601 agtatgagta ttcaacattt ccgtgtcgcc cttattccct tttttgcggc attttgcctt
      661 cctgtttttg ctcacccaga aacgctggtg aaagtaaaag atgctgaaga tcagttgggt
      721 gcacgagtgg gttacatcga actggatctc aacagcggta agatccttga gagttttcgc
      781 cccgaagaac gttttccaat gatgagcact tttaaagttc tgctatgtgg cgcggtatta
      841 tcccgtattg acgccgggca agagcaactc ggtcgccgca tacactattc tcagaatgac
      901 ttggttgagt actcaccagt cacagaaaag catcttacgg atggcatgac agtaagagaa
      961 ttatgcagtg ctgccataac catgagtgat aacactgcgg ccaacttact tctgacaacg
     1021 atcggaggac cgaaggagct aaccgctttt ttgcacaaca tgggggatca tgtaactcgc
     1081 cttgatcgtt gggaaccgga gctgaatgaa gccataccaa acgacgagcg tgacaccacg
     1141 atgcctgcag caatggcaac aacgttgcgc aaactattaa ctggcgaact acttactcta
     1201 gcttcccggc aacaattaat agactggatg gaggcggata aagttgcagg accacttctg
     1261 cgctcggccc ttccggctgg ctggtttatt gctgataaat ctggagccgg tgagcgtggg
     1321 tctcgcggta tcattgcagc actggggcca gatggtaagc cctcccgtat cgtagttatc
     1381 tacacgacgg ggagtcaggc aactatggat gaacgaaata gacagatcgc tgagataggt
     1441 gcctcactga ttaagcattg gtaactgtca gaccaagttt actcatatat actttagatt
     1501 gatttaaaac ttcattttta atttaaaagg atctaggtga agatcctttt tgataatctc
     1561 atgaccaaaa tcccttaacg tgagttttcg ttccactgag cgtcagaccc cgtagaaaag
     1621 atcaaaggat cttcttgaga tccttttttt ctgcgcgtaa tctgctgctt gcaaacaaaa
     1681 aaaccaccgc taccagcggt ggtttgtttg ccggatcaag agctaccaac tctttttccg
     1741 aaggtaactg gcttcagcag agcgcagata ccaaatactg tccttctagt gtagccgtag
     1801 ttaggccacc acttcaagaa ctctgtagca ccgcctacat acctcgctct gctaatcctg
     1861 ttaccagtgg ctgctgccag tggcgataag tcgtgtctta ccgggttgga ctcaagacga
     1921 tagttaccgg ataaggcgca gcggtcgggc tgaacggggg gttcgtgcac acagcccagc
     1981 ttggagcgaa cgacctacac cgaactgaga tacctacagc gtgagctatg agaaagcgcc
     2041 acgcttcccg aagggagaaa ggcggacagg tatccggtaa gcggcagggt cggaacagga
     2101 gagcgcacga gggagcttcc agggggaaac gcctggtatc tttatagtcc tgtcgggttt
     2161 cgccacctct gacttgagcg tcgatttttg tgatgctcgt caggggggcg gagcctatgg
     2221 aaaaacgcca gcaacgcggc ctttttacgg ttcctggcct tttgctggcc ttttgctcac
     2281 atgttctttc ctgcgttatc ccctgattct gtggataacc gtattaccgc ctttgagtga
     2341 gctgataccg ctcgccgcag ccgaacgacc gagcgcagcg agtcagtgag cgaggaagcg
     2401 gaagagcgcc tgatgcggta ttttctcctt acgcatctgt gcggtatttc acaccgcata
     2461 tatggtgcac tctcagtaca atctgctctg atgccgcata gttaagccag tatacactcc
     2521 gctatcgcta cgtgactggg tcatggctgc gccccgacac ccgccaacac ccgctgacgc
     2581 gccctgacgg gcttgtctgc tcccggcatc cgcttacaga caagctgtga ccgtctccgg
     2641 gagctgcatg tgtcagaggt tttcaccgtc atcaccgaaa cgcgcgaggc agctgcggta
     2701 aagctcatca gcgtggtcgt gaagcgattc acagatgtct gcctgttcat ccgcgtccag
     2761 ctcgttgagt ttctccagaa gcgttaatgt ctggcttctg ataaagcggg ccatgttaag
     2821 ggcggttttt tcctgtttgg tcactgatgc ctccgtgtaa gggggatttc tgttcatggg
     2881 ggtaatgata ccgatgaaac gagagaggat gctcacgata cgggttactg atgatgaaca
     2941 tgcccggtta ctggaacgtt gtgagggtaa acaactggcg gtatggatgc ggcgggacca
     3001 gagaaaaatc actcagggtc aatgccagcg cttcgttaat acagatgtag gtgttccaca
     3061 gggtagccag cagcatcctg cgatgcagat ccggaacata atggtgcagg gcgctgactt
     3121 ccgcgtttcc agactttacg aaacacggaa accgaagacc attcatgttg ttgctcaggt
     3181 cgcagacgtt ttgcagcagc agtcgcttca cgttcgctcg cgtatcggtg attcattctg
     3241 ctaaccagta aggcaacccc gccagcctag ccgggtcctc aacgacagga gcacgatcat
     3301 gcgcacccgt ggggccgcca tgccggcgat aatggcctgc ttctcgccga aacgtttggt
     3361 ggcgggacca gtgacgaagg cttgagcgag ggcgtgcaag attccgaata ccgcaagcga
     3421 caggccgatc atcgtcgcgc tccagcgaaa gcggtcctcg ccgaaaatga cccagagcgc
     3481 tgccggcacc tgtcctacga gttgcatgat aaagaagaca gtcataagtg cggcgacgat
     3541 agtcatgccc cgcgcccacc ggaaggagct gactgggttg aaggctctca agggcatcgg
     3601 tcgagatccc ggtgcctaat gagtgagcta acttacatta attgcgttgc gctcactgcc
     3661 cgctttccag tcgggaaacc tgtcgtgcca gctgcattaa tgaatcggcc aacgcgcggg
     3721 gagaggcggt ttgcgtattg ggcgccaggg tggtttttct tttcaccagt gagacgggca
     3781 acagctgatt gcccttcacc gcctggccct gagagagttg cagcaagcgg tccacgctgg
     3841 tttgccccag caggcgaaaa tcctgtttga tggtggttaa cggcgggata taacatgagc
     3901 tgtcttcggt atcgtcgtat cccactaccg agatatccgc accaacgcgc agcccggact
     3961 cggtaatggc gcgcattgcg cccagcgcca tctgatcgtt ggcaaccagc atcgcagtgg
     4021 gaacgatgcc ctcattcagc atttgcatgg tttgttgaaa accggacatg gcactccagt
     4081 cgccttcccg ttccgctatc ggctgaattt gattgcgagt gagatattta tgccagccag
     4141 ccagacgcag acgcgccgag acagaactta atgggcccgc taacagcgcg atttgctggt
     4201 gacccaatgc gaccagatgc tccacgccca gtcgcgtacc gtcttcatgg gagaaaataa
     4261 tactgttgat gggtgtctgg tcagagacat caagaaataa cgccggaaca ttagtgcagg
     4321 cagcttccac agcaatggca tcctggtcat ccagcggata gttaatgatc agcccactga
     4381 cgcgttgcgc gagaagattg tgcaccgccg ctttacaggc ttcgacgccg cttcgttcta
     4441 ccatcgacac caccacgctg gcacccagtt gatcggcgcg agatttaatc gccgcgacaa
     4501 tttgcgacgg cgcgtgcagg gccagactgg aggtggcaac gccaatcagc aacgactgtt
     4561 tgcccgccag ttgttgtgcc acgcggttgg gaatgtaatt cagctccgcc atcgccgctt
     4621 ccactttttc ccgcgttttc gcagaaacgt ggctggcctg gttcaccacg cgggaaacgg
     4681 tctgataaga gacaccggca tactctgcga catcgtataa cgttactggt ttcacattca
     4741 ccaccctgaa ttgactctct tccgggcgct atcatgccat accgcgaaag gttttgcgcc
     4801 attcgatggt gtccgggatc tcgacgctct cccttatgcg actcctgcat taggaagcag
     4861 cccagtagta ggttgaggcc gttgagcacc gccgccgcaa ggaatggtgc atgcaaggag
     4921 atggcgccca acagtccccc ggccacgggg cctgccacca tacccacgcc gaaacaagcg
     4981 ctcatgagcc cgaagtggcg agcccgatct tccccatcgg tgatgtcggc gatataggcg
     5041 ccagcaaccg cacctgtggc gccggtgatg ccggccacga tgcgtccggc gtagaggatc
     5101 gagatctcga tcccgcgaaa ttaatacgac tcactatagg ggaattgtga gcggataaca
     5161 attcccctct agaaataatt ttgtttaact ttaagaagga gatatacata tgtctaaaat
     5221 aaaaggtgga ggtggcggag gtggcggtgg aggaggtttc cagaagtacg ggatttggcc
     5281 gccccctgca agtaaaggtg aagaactgtt taccggcgtg gttccgattc tggtggaact
     5341 ggatggtgat gttaatggcc ataaattcag cgtgcgcggc gaaggtgaag gcgatgccac
     5401 caacggtaaa ctgacgctga aatttatctg caccacgggt aaactgccgg tgccgtggcc
     5461 gaccctggtt accacgctga cgtatggcgt gcagtgtttc agccgttacc cggatcatat
     5521 gaaacgccac gatttcttta aaagcgccat gccggaaggt tatgttcagg aacgtaccat
     5581 ttcttttaaa gatgatggca cctacaaaac gcgcgcagaa gtgaaattcg aaggtgatac
     5641 cctggttaac cgtattgaac tgaaaggcat cgatttcaaa gaagatggta acatcctggg
     5701 ccataaactg gaatacaact tcaactctca caacgtgtac atcaccgcag ataaacagaa
     5761 aaacggtatc aaagcgaact tcaaaatccg ccataatgtg gaagatggca gcgttcagct
     5821 ggcggatcac tatcagcaga acaccccgat tggtgatggc ccggttctgc tgccggataa
     5881 tcattacctg agcacgcagt ctgtgctgag taaagatccg aacgaaaaac gtgatcatat
     5941 ggtgctgctg gaatttgtta ccgcggccgg tatcacgcac ggcatggatg aactgtataa
     6001 actgcaccac caccaccacc actaataaga tccggctgct aacaaagccc gaaaggaagc
     6061 tgagttggct gctgccaccg ctgagcaata actagcataa ccccttgggg cctctaaacg
     6121 ggtcttgagg ggttttttgc tgaaaggagg aactatatcc ggat
//
