# Supplementary material for: Effect of translation enhancing nascent SKIK peptide on the arrest peptides containing consecutive Proline
Source: bioRxiv preprint, doi:10.1101/2024.02.28.582505, version 2 (2024-03-29)
Supplement: sequences of plasmid DNA [file 582505_file08.zip › Supplemental Plasmid/pET22b-SKIK-sfGFP.gbk]

LOCUS       pET22b-SKIK-sfGF        6101 bp DNA     circular SYN 10-JAN-2024
DEFINITION  .
ACCESSION   .
VERSION     .
KEYWORDS    .
SOURCE      synthetic DNA construct
  ORGANISM  synthetic DNA construct
REFERENCE   1  (bases 1 to 6101)
  AUTHORS   .
  TITLE     Direct Submission
  JOURNAL   Exported Jan 10, 2024 from SnapGene Viewer 7.1.1
            https://www.snapgene.com
FEATURES             Location/Qualifiers
     source          1..6101
                     /mol_type="other DNA"
                     /organism="synthetic DNA construct"
     rep_origin      17..472
                     /direction=RIGHT
                     /label=f1 ori
                     /note="f1 bacteriophage origin of replication; arrow 
                     indicates direction of (+) strand synthesis"
                     /note="color: #ffff00"
     promoter        499..603
                     /gene="bla"
                     /label=AmpR promoter
                     /note="color: #ffffff; direction: RIGHT"
     CDS             join(604..672,673..1464)
                     /codon_start=1
                     /gene="bla"
                     /product="beta-lactamase"
                     /label=AmpR
                     /note="confers resistance to ampicillin, carbenicillin, and
                     related antibiotics"
                     /note="This feature has 2 segments:
                        1:  604 ..  672 / #ccffcc / signal sequence
                        2:  673 .. 1464 / #ccffcc
                     Cleavage site after base 672"
                     /translation="MSIQHFRVALIPFFAAFCLPVFAHPETLVKVKDAEDQLGARVGYI
                     ELDLNSGKILESFRPEERFPMMSTFKVLLCGAVLSRIDAGQEQLGRRIHYSQNDLVEYS
                     PVTEKHLTDGMTVRELCSAAITMSDNTAANLLLTTIGGPKELTAFLHNMGDHVTRLDRW
                     EPELNEAIPNDERDTTMPAAMATTLRKLLTGELLTLASRQQLIDWMEADKVAGPLLRSA
                     LPAGWFIADKSGAGERGSRGIIAALGPDGKPSRIVVIYTTGSQATMDERNRQIAEIGAS
                     LIKHW"
     rep_origin      1635..2223
                     /direction=RIGHT
                     /label=ori
                     /note="high-copy-number ColE1/pMB1/pBR322/pUC origin of 
                     replication"
                     /note="color: #ffff00"
     misc_feature    2409..2551
                     /label=bom
                     /note="basis of mobility region from pBR322"
                     /note="color: #a6acb3"
     CDS             complement(2653..2844)
                     /codon_start=1
                     /gene="rop"
                     /product="Rop protein, which maintains plasmids at low copy
                     number"
                     /label=rop
                     /note="color: #993366"
                     /translation="MTKQEKTALNMARFIRSQTLTLLEKLNELDADEQADICESLHDHA
                     DELYRSCLARFGDDGENL"
     CDS             complement(3653..4735)
                     /codon_start=1
                     /gene="lacI"
                     /product="lac repressor"
                     /label=lacI
                     /note="The lac repressor binds to the lac operator to 
                     inhibit transcription in E. coli. This inhibition can be 
                     relieved by adding lactose or 
                     isopropyl-beta-D-thiogalactopyranoside (IPTG)."
                     /note="color: #993366"
                     /translation="MKPVTLYDVAEYAGVSYQTVSRVVNQASHVSAKTREKVEAAMAEL
                     NYIPNRVAQQLAGKQSLLIGVATSSLALHAPSQIVAAIKSRADQLGASVVVSMVERSGV
                     EACKAAVHNLLAQRVSGLIINYPLDDQDAIAVEAACTNVPALFLDVSDQTPINSIIFSH
                     EDGTRLGVEHLVALGHQQIALLAGPLSSVSARLRLAGWHKYLTRNQIQPIAEREGDWSA
                     MSGFQQTMQMLNEGIVPTAMLVANDQMALGAMRAITESGLRVGADISVVGYDDTEDSSC
                     YIPPLTTIKQDFRLLGQTSVDRLLQLSQGQAVKGNQLLPVSLVKRKTTLAPNTQTASPR
                     ALADSLMQLARQVSRLESGQ"
     promoter        complement(4736..4813)
                     /gene="lacI"
                     /label=lacI promoter
                     /note="color: #ffffff; direction: LEFT"
     promoter        5122..5140
                     /label=T7 promoter
                     /note="promoter for bacteriophage T7 RNA polymerase"
                     /note="color: #ffffff; direction: RIGHT"
     protein_bind    5141..5165
                     /label=lac operator
                     /bound_moiety="lac repressor encoded by lacI"
                     /note="The lac repressor binds to the lac operator to 
                     inhibit transcription in E. coli. This inhibition can be 
                     relieved by adding lactose or 
                     isopropyl-beta-D-thiogalactopyranoside (IPTG)."
                     /note="color: #31849b"
     RBS             5180..5202
                     /note="efficient ribosome binding site from bacteriophage 
                     T7 gene 10 (Olins and Rangwala, 1989)"
                     /note="color: #a6acb3"
     CDS             5228..5938
                     /codon_start=1
                     /product="GFP variant that folds robustly even when fused 
                     to poorly folded proteins (Pedelacq et al., 2006)"
                     /label=superfolder GFP
                     /note="mammalian codon-optimized"
                     /note="color: #05fd14"
                     /translation="SKGEELFTGVVPILVELDGDVNGHKFSVRGEGEGDATNGKLTLKF
                     ICTTGKLPVPWPTLVTTLTYGVQCFSRYPDHMKRHDFFKSAMPEGYVQERTISFKDDGT
                     YKTRAEVKFEGDTLVNRIELKGIDFKEDGNILGHKLEYNFNSHNVYITADKQKNGIKAN
                     FKIRHNVEDGSVQLADHYQQNTPIGDGPVLLPDNHYLSTQSVLSKDPNEKRDHMVLLEF
                     VTAAGITHGMDELYK"
     CDS             5942..5959
                     /codon_start=1
                     /product="6xHis affinity tag"
                     /label=6xHis
                     /note="color: #cc99b2"
                     /translation="HHHHHH"
     terminator      6029..6076
                     /label=T7 terminator
                     /note="transcription terminator for bacteriophage T7 RNA 
                     polymerase"
                     /note="color: #ffffff; direction: RIGHT"
ORIGIN
        1 gnnnntggcg aatgggnnnn nnnnnnnnnn nnnnnnnnnn nnnnnnnnnn nnnnnnnnnn
       61 nnnnnnnnnn nnnnnnnnnn nnnnnnnnnn nnnnnnnnnn nnnnnnnnnn nnnnnnnnnn
      121 nnnnnnnnnn nnnnnnnnnn cnnnnnnnnn nnnnnnnnnn nnnnnnnnnn nnnnnnnnnn
      181 nnnnnnnnnn nnnnnnnnnn nnnnnnnnnn nnnnnnnnnn nnnnnnnnnn nnannnnnnn
      241 nnnnnnnnnn nnnnnnnnnn nnnnnnnnnn nnnnnnnnnn nncctttgac gttggagtcc
      301 acgttcttta atagtggact cttgttccaa actggaacaa cactcaaccc tatctcggtc
      361 tattcttttg atttataagg gattttgccg atttcggcct attggttaaa aaatgagctg
      421 atttaacaaa aatttaacgc gaattttaac aaaatattaa cgtttacaat ttcaggtggc
      481 acttttcggg gaaatgtgcg cggaacccct atttgtttat ttttctaaat acattcaaat
      541 atgtatccgc tcatgagaca ataaccctga taaatgcttc aataatattg aaaaaggaag
      601 agtatgagta ttcaacattt ccgtgtcgcc cttattccct tttttgcggc attttgcctt
      661 cctgtttttg ctcacccaga aacgctggtg aaagtaaaag atgctgaaga tcagttgggt
      721 gcacgagtgg gttacatcga actggatctc aacagcggta agatccttga gagttttcgc
      781 cccgaagaac gttttccaat gatgagcact tttaaagttc tgctatgtgg cgcggtatta
      841 tcccgtattg acgccgggca agagcaactc ggtcgccgca tacactattc tcagaatgac
      901 ttggttgagt actcaccagt cacagaaaag catcttacgg atggcatgac agtaagagaa
      961 ttatgcagtg ctgccataac catgagtgat aacactgcgg ccaacttact tctgacaacg
     1021 atcggaggac cgaaggagct aaccgctttt ttgcacaaca tgggggatca tgtaactcgc
     1081 cttgatcgtt gggaaccgga gctgaatgaa gccataccaa acgacgagcg tgacaccacg
     1141 atgcctgcag caatggcaac aacgttgcgc aaactattaa ctggcgaact acttactcta
     1201 gcttcccggc aacaattaat agactggatg gaggcggata aagttgcagg accacttctg
     1261 cgctcggccc ttccggctgg ctggtttatt gctgataaat ctggagccgg tgagcgtggg
     1321 tctcgcggta tcattgcagc actggggcca gatggtaagc cctcccgtat cgtagttatc
     1381 tacacgacgg ggagtcaggc aactatggat gaacgaaata gacagatcgc tgagataggt
     1441 gcctcactga ttaagcattg gtaactgtca gaccaagttt actcatatat actttagatt
     1501 gatttaaaac ttcattttta atttaaaagg atctaggtga agatcctttt tgataatctc
     1561 atgaccaaaa tcccttaacg tgagttttcg ttccactgag cgtcagaccc cgtagaaaag
     1621 atcaaaggat cttcttgaga tccttttttt ctgcgcgtaa tctgctgctt gcaaacaaaa
     1681 aaaccaccgc taccagcggt ggtttgtttg ccggatcaag agctaccaac tctttttccg
     1741 aaggtaactg gcttcagcag agcgcagata ccaaatactg tccttctagt gtagccgtag
     1801 ttaggccacc acttcaagaa ctctgtagca ccgcctacat acctcgctct gctaatcctg
     1861 ttaccagtgg ctgctgccag tggcgataag tcgtgtctta ccgggttgga ctcaagacga
     1921 tagttaccgg ataaggcgca gcggtcgggc tgaacggggg gttcgtgcac acagcccagc
     1981 ttggagcgaa cgacctacac cgaactgaga tacctacagc gtgagctatg agaaagcgcc
     2041 acgcttcccg aagggagaaa ggcggacagg tatccggtaa gcggcagggt cggaacagga
     2101 gagcgcacga gggagcttcc agggggaaac gcctggtatc tttatagtcc tgtcgggttt
     2161 cgccacctct gacttgagcg tcgatttttg tgatgctcgt caggggggcg gagcctatgg
     2221 aaaaacgcca gcaacgcggc ctttttacgg ttcctggcct tttgctggcc ttttgctcac
     2281 atgttctttc ctgcgttatc ccctgattct gtggataacc gtattaccgc ctttgagtga
     2341 gctgataccg ctcgccgcag ccgaacgacc gagcgcagcg agtcagtgag cgaggaagcg
     2401 gaagagcgcc tgatgcggta ttttctcctt acgcatctgt gcggtatttc acaccgcata
     2461 tatggtgcac tctcagtaca atctgctctg atgccgcata gttaagccag tatacactcc
     2521 gctatcgcta cgtgactggg tcatggctgc gccccgacac ccgccaacac ccgctgacgc
     2581 gccctgacgg gcttgtctgc tcccggcatc cgcttacaga caagctgtga ccgtctccgg
     2641 gagctgcatg tgtcagaggt tttcaccgtc atcaccgaaa cgcgcgaggc agctgcggta
     2701 aagctcatca gcgtggtcgt gaagcgattc acagatgtct gcctgttcat ccgcgtccag
     2761 ctcgttgagt ttctccagaa gcgttaatgt ctggcttctg ataaagcggg ccatgttaag
     2821 ggcggttttt tcctgtttgg tcactgatgc ctccgtgtaa gggggatttc tgttcatggg
     2881 ggtaatgata ccgatgaaac gagagaggat gctcacgata cgggttactg atgatgaaca
     2941 tgcccggtta ctggaacgtt gtgagggtaa acaactggcg gtatggatgc ggcgggacca
     3001 gagaaaaatc actcagggtc aatgccagcg cttcgttaat acagatgtag gtgttccaca
     3061 gggtagccag cagcatcctg cgatgcagat ccggaacata atggtgcagg gcgctgactt
     3121 ccgcgtttcc agactttacg aaacacggaa accgaagacc attcatgttg ttgctcaggt
     3181 cgcagacgtt ttgcagcagc agtcgcttca cgttcgctcg cgtatcggtg attcattctg
     3241 ctaaccagta aggcaacccc gccagcctag ccgggtcctc aacgacagga gcacgatcat
     3301 gcgcacccgt ggggccgcca tgccggcgat aatggcctgc ttctcgccga aacgtttggt
     3361 ggcgggacca gtgacgaagg cttgagcgag ggcgtgcaag attccgaata ccgcaagcga
     3421 caggccgatc atcgtcgcgc tccagcgaaa gcggtcctcg ccgaaaatga cccagagcgc
     3481 tgccggcacc tgtcctacga gttgcatgat aaagaagaca gtcataagtg cggcgacgat
     3541 agtcatgccc cgcgcccacc ggaaggagct gactgggttg aaggctctca agggcatcgg
     3601 tcgagatccc ggtgcctaat gagtgagcta acttacatta attgcgttgc gctcactgcc
     3661 cgctttccag tcgggaaacc tgtcgtgcca gctgcattaa tgaatcggcc aacgcgcggg
     3721 gagaggcggt ttgcgtattg ggcgccaggg tggtttttct tttcaccagt gagacgggca
     3781 acagctgatt gcccttcacc gcctggccct gagagagttg cagcaagcgg tccacgctgg
     3841 tttgccccag caggcgaaaa tcctgtttga tggtggttaa cggcgggata taacatgagc
     3901 tgtcttcggt atcgtcgtat cccactaccg agatatccgc accaacgcgc agcccggact
     3961 cggtaatggc gcgcattgcg cccagcgcca tctgatcgtt ggcaaccagc atcgcagtgg
     4021 gaacgatgcc ctcattcagc atttgcatgg tttgttgaaa accggacatg gcactccagt
     4081 cgccttcccg ttccgctatc ggctgaattt gattgcgagt gagatattta tgccagccag
     4141 ccagacgcag acgcgccgag acagaactta atgggcccgc taacagcgcg atttgctggt
     4201 gacccaatgc gaccagatgc tccacgccca gtcgcgtacc gtcttcatgg gagaaaataa
     4261 tactgttgat gggtgtctgg tcagagacat caagaaataa cgccggaaca ttagtgcagg
     4321 cagcttccac agcaatggca tcctggtcat ccagcggata gttaatgatc agcccactga
     4381 cgcgttgcgc gagaagattg tgcaccgccg ctttacaggc ttcgacgccg cttcgttcta
     4441 ccatcgacac caccacgctg gcacccagtt gatcggcgcg agatttaatc gccgcgacaa
     4501 tttgcgacgg cgcgtgcagg gccagactgg aggtggcaac gccaatcagc aacgactgtt
     4561 tgcccgccag ttgttgtgcc acgcggttgg gaatgtaatt cagctccgcc atcgccgctt
     4621 ccactttttc ccgcgttttc gcagaaacgt ggctggcctg gttcaccacg cgggaaacgg
     4681 tctgataaga gacaccggca tactctgcga catcgtataa cgttactggt ttcacattca
     4741 ccaccctgaa ttgactctct tccgggcgct atcatgccat accgcgaaag gttttgcgcc
     4801 attcgatggt gtccgggatc tcgacgctct cccttatgcg actcctgcat taggaagcag
     4861 cccagtagta ggttgaggcc gttgagcacc gccgccgcaa ggaatggtgc atgcaaggag
     4921 atggcgccca acagtccccc ggccacgggg cctgccacca tacccacgcc gaaacaagcg
     4981 ctcatgagcc cgaagtggcg agcccgatct tccccatcgg tgatgtcggc gatataggcg
     5041 ccagcaaccg cacctgtggc gccggtgatg ccggccacga tgcgtccggc gtagaggatc
     5101 gagatctcga tcccgcgaaa ttaatacgac tcactatagg ggaattgtga gcggataaca
     5161 attcccctct agaaataatt ttgtttaact ttaagaagga gatatacata tgtctaaaat
     5221 aaaagcaagt aaaggtgaag aactgtttac cggcgtggtt ccgattctgg tggaactgga
     5281 tggtgatgtt aatggccata aattcagcgt gcgcggcgaa ggtgaaggcg atgccaccaa
     5341 cggtaaactg acgctgaaat ttatctgcac cacgggtaaa ctgccggtgc cgtggccgac
     5401 cctggttacc acgctgacgt atggcgtgca gtgtttcagc cgttacccgg atcatatgaa
     5461 acgccacgat ttctttaaaa gcgccatgcc ggaaggttat gttcaggaac gtaccatttc
     5521 ttttaaagat gatggcacct acaaaacgcg cgcagaagtg aaattcgaag gtgataccct
     5581 ggttaaccgt attgaactga aaggcatcga tttcaaagaa gatggtaaca tcctgggcca
     5641 taaactggaa tacaacttca actctcacaa cgtgtacatc accgcagata aacagaaaaa
     5701 cggtatcaaa gcgaacttca aaatccgcca taatgtggaa gatggcagcg ttcagctggc
     5761 ggatcactat cagcagaaca ccccgattgg tgatggcccg gttctgctgc cggataatca
     5821 ttacctgagc acgcagtctg tgctgagtaa agatccgaac gaaaaacgtg atcatatggt
     5881 gctgctggaa tttgttaccg cggccggtat cacgcacggc atggatgaac tgtataaact
     5941 gcaccaccac caccaccact aataagatcc ggctgctaac aaagcccgaa aggaagctga
     6001 gttggctgct gccaccgctg agcaataact agcataaccc cttggggcct ctaaacgggt
     6061 cttgaggggt tttttgctga aaggaggaac tatatccgga t
//
