# Supplementary material for: Effect of translation enhancing nascent SKIK peptide on the arrest peptides containing consecutive Proline
Source: bioRxiv preprint, doi:10.1101/2024.02.28.582505, version 2 (2024-03-29)
Supplement: sequences of plasmid DNA [file 582505_file08.zip › Supplemental Plasmid/pET22b-SKIK-G10-WPPP-sfGFP.gbk]

LOCUS       pET22b-SKIK-G10-        6161 bp DNA     circular SYN 10-JAN-2024
DEFINITION  .
ACCESSION   .
VERSION     .
KEYWORDS    .
SOURCE      synthetic DNA construct
  ORGANISM  synthetic DNA construct
REFERENCE   1  (bases 1 to 6161)
  AUTHORS   .
  TITLE     Direct Submission
  JOURNAL   Exported Jan 10, 2024 from SnapGene Viewer 7.1.1
            https://www.snapgene.com
FEATURES             Location/Qualifiers
     source          1..6161
                     /mol_type="other DNA"
                     /organism="synthetic DNA construct"
     rep_origin      17..472
                     /direction=RIGHT
                     /label=f1 ori
                     /note="f1 bacteriophage origin of replication; arrow 
                     indicates direction of (+) strand synthesis"
                     /note="color: #ffff00"
     promoter        499..603
                     /gene="bla"
                     /label=AmpR promoter
                     /note="color: #ffffff; direction: RIGHT"
     CDS             join(604..672,673..1464)
                     /codon_start=1
                     /gene="bla"
                     /product="beta-lactamase"
                     /label=AmpR
                     /note="confers resistance to ampicillin, carbenicillin, and
                     related antibiotics"
                     /note="This feature has 2 segments:
                        1:  604 ..  672 / #ccffcc / signal sequence
                        2:  673 .. 1464 / #ccffcc
                     Cleavage site after base 672"
                     /translation="MSIQHFRVALIPFFAAFCLPVFAHPETLVKVKDAEDQLGARVGYI
                     ELDLNSGKILESFRPEERFPMMSTFKVLLCGAVLSRIDAGQEQLGRRIHYSQNDLVEYS
                     PVTEKHLTDGMTVRELCSAAITMSDNTAANLLLTTIGGPKELTAFLHNMGDHVTRLDRW
                     EPELNEAIPNDERDTTMPAAMATTLRKLLTGELLTLASRQQLIDWMEADKVAGPLLRSA
                     LPAGWFIADKSGAGERGSRGIIAALGPDGKPSRIVVIYTTGSQATMDERNRQIAEIGAS
                     LIKHW"
     rep_origin      1635..2223
                     /direction=RIGHT
                     /label=ori
                     /note="high-copy-number ColE1/pMB1/pBR322/pUC origin of 
                     replication"
                     /note="color: #ffff00"
     misc_feature    2409..2551
                     /label=bom
                     /note="basis of mobility region from pBR322"
                     /note="color: #a6acb3"
     CDS             complement(2653..2844)
                     /codon_start=1
                     /gene="rop"
                     /product="Rop protein, which maintains plasmids at low copy
                     number"
                     /label=rop
                     /note="color: #993366"
                     /translation="MTKQEKTALNMARFIRSQTLTLLEKLNELDADEQADICESLHDHA
                     DELYRSCLARFGDDGENL"
     CDS             complement(3653..4735)
                     /codon_start=1
                     /gene="lacI"
                     /product="lac repressor"
                     /label=lacI
                     /note="The lac repressor binds to the lac operator to 
                     inhibit transcription in E. coli. This inhibition can be 
                     relieved by adding lactose or 
                     isopropyl-beta-D-thiogalactopyranoside (IPTG)."
                     /note="color: #993366"
                     /translation="MKPVTLYDVAEYAGVSYQTVSRVVNQASHVSAKTREKVEAAMAEL
                     NYIPNRVAQQLAGKQSLLIGVATSSLALHAPSQIVAAIKSRADQLGASVVVSMVERSGV
                     EACKAAVHNLLAQRVSGLIINYPLDDQDAIAVEAACTNVPALFLDVSDQTPINSIIFSH
                     EDGTRLGVEHLVALGHQQIALLAGPLSSVSARLRLAGWHKYLTRNQIQPIAEREGDWSA
                     MSGFQQTMQMLNEGIVPTAMLVANDQMALGAMRAITESGLRVGADISVVGYDDTEDSSC
                     YIPPLTTIKQDFRLLGQTSVDRLLQLSQGQAVKGNQLLPVSLVKRKTTLAPNTQTASPR
                     ALADSLMQLARQVSRLESGQ"
     promoter        complement(4736..4813)
                     /gene="lacI"
                     /label=lacI promoter
                     /note="color: #ffffff; direction: LEFT"
     promoter        5122..5140
                     /label=T7 promoter
                     /note="promoter for bacteriophage T7 RNA polymerase"
                     /note="color: #ffffff; direction: RIGHT"
     protein_bind    5141..5165
                     /label=lac operator
                     /bound_moiety="lac repressor encoded by lacI"
                     /note="The lac repressor binds to the lac operator to 
                     inhibit transcription in E. coli. This inhibition can be 
                     relieved by adding lactose or 
                     isopropyl-beta-D-thiogalactopyranoside (IPTG)."
                     /note="color: #31849b"
     RBS             5180..5202
                     /note="efficient ribosome binding site from bacteriophage 
                     T7 gene 10 (Olins and Rangwala, 1989)"
                     /note="color: #a6acb3"
     CDS             5288..5998
                     /codon_start=1
                     /product="GFP variant that folds robustly even when fused 
                     to poorly folded proteins (Pedelacq et al., 2006)"
                     /label=superfolder GFP
                     /note="mammalian codon-optimized"
                     /note="color: #05fd14"
                     /translation="SKGEELFTGVVPILVELDGDVNGHKFSVRGEGEGDATNGKLTLKF
                     ICTTGKLPVPWPTLVTTLTYGVQCFSRYPDHMKRHDFFKSAMPEGYVQERTISFKDDGT
                     YKTRAEVKFEGDTLVNRIELKGIDFKEDGNILGHKLEYNFNSHNVYITADKQKNGIKAN
                     FKIRHNVEDGSVQLADHYQQNTPIGDGPVLLPDNHYLSTQSVLSKDPNEKRDHMVLLEF
                     VTAAGITHGMDELYK"
     CDS             6002..6019
                     /codon_start=1
                     /product="6xHis affinity tag"
                     /label=6xHis
                     /note="color: #cc99b2"
                     /translation="HHHHHH"
     terminator      6089..6136
                     /label=T7 terminator
                     /note="transcription terminator for bacteriophage T7 RNA 
                     polymerase"
                     /note="color: #ffffff; direction: RIGHT"
ORIGIN
        1 gnnnntggcg aatgggnnnn nnnnnnnnnn nnnnnnnnnn nnnnnnnnnn nnnnnnnnnn
       61 nnnnnnnnnn nnnnnnnnnn nnnnnnnnnn nnnnnnnnnn nnnnnnnnnn nnnnnnnnnn
      121 nnnnnnnnnn nnnnnnnnnn cnnnnnnnnn nnnnnnnnnn nnnnnnnnnn nnnnnnnnnn
      181 nnnnnnnnnn nnnnnnnnnn nnnnnnnnnn nnnnnnnnnn nnnnnnnnnn nnannnnnnn
      241 nnnnnnnnnn nnnnnnnnnn nnnnnnnnnn nnnnnnnnnn nncctttgac gttggagtcc
      301 acgttcttta atagtggact cttgttccaa actggaacaa cactcaaccc tatctcggtc
      361 tattcttttg atttataagg gattttgccg atttcggcct attggttaaa aaatgagctg
      421 atttaacaaa aatttaacgc gaattttaac aaaatattaa cgtttacaat ttcaggtggc
      481 acttttcggg gaaatgtgcg cggaacccct atttgtttat ttttctaaat acattcaaat
      541 atgtatccgc tcatgagaca ataaccctga taaatgcttc aataatattg aaaaaggaag
      601 agtatgagta ttcaacattt ccgtgtcgcc cttattccct tttttgcggc attttgcctt
      661 cctgtttttg ctcacccaga aacgctggtg aaagtaaaag atgctgaaga tcagttgggt
      721 gcacgagtgg gttacatcga actggatctc aacagcggta agatccttga gagttttcgc
      781 cccgaagaac gttttccaat gatgagcact tttaaagttc tgctatgtgg cgcggtatta
      841 tcccgtattg acgccgggca agagcaactc ggtcgccgca tacactattc tcagaatgac
      901 ttggttgagt actcaccagt cacagaaaag catcttacgg atggcatgac agtaagagaa
      961 ttatgcagtg ctgccataac catgagtgat aacactgcgg ccaacttact tctgacaacg
     1021 atcggaggac cgaaggagct aaccgctttt ttgcacaaca tgggggatca tgtaactcgc
     1081 cttgatcgtt gggaaccgga gctgaatgaa gccataccaa acgacgagcg tgacaccacg
     1141 atgcctgcag caatggcaac aacgttgcgc aaactattaa ctggcgaact acttactcta
     1201 gcttcccggc aacaattaat agactggatg gaggcggata aagttgcagg accacttctg
     1261 cgctcggccc ttccggctgg ctggtttatt gctgataaat ctggagccgg tgagcgtggg
     1321 tctcgcggta tcattgcagc actggggcca gatggtaagc cctcccgtat cgtagttatc
     1381 tacacgacgg ggagtcaggc aactatggat gaacgaaata gacagatcgc tgagataggt
     1441 gcctcactga ttaagcattg gtaactgtca gaccaagttt actcatatat actttagatt
     1501 gatttaaaac ttcattttta atttaaaagg atctaggtga agatcctttt tgataatctc
     1561 atgaccaaaa tcccttaacg tgagttttcg ttccactgag cgtcagaccc cgtagaaaag
     1621 atcaaaggat cttcttgaga tccttttttt ctgcgcgtaa tctgctgctt gcaaacaaaa
     1681 aaaccaccgc taccagcggt ggtttgtttg ccggatcaag agctaccaac tctttttccg
     1741 aaggtaactg gcttcagcag agcgcagata ccaaatactg tccttctagt gtagccgtag
     1801 ttaggccacc acttcaagaa ctctgtagca ccgcctacat acctcgctct gctaatcctg
     1861 ttaccagtgg ctgctgccag tggcgataag tcgtgtctta ccgggttgga ctcaagacga
     1921 tagttaccgg ataaggcgca gcggtcgggc tgaacggggg gttcgtgcac acagcccagc
     1981 ttggagcgaa cgacctacac cgaactgaga tacctacagc gtgagctatg agaaagcgcc
     2041 acgcttcccg aagggagaaa ggcggacagg tatccggtaa gcggcagggt cggaacagga
     2101 gagcgcacga gggagcttcc agggggaaac gcctggtatc tttatagtcc tgtcgggttt
     2161 cgccacctct gacttgagcg tcgatttttg tgatgctcgt caggggggcg gagcctatgg
     2221 aaaaacgcca gcaacgcggc ctttttacgg ttcctggcct tttgctggcc ttttgctcac
     2281 atgttctttc ctgcgttatc ccctgattct gtggataacc gtattaccgc ctttgagtga
     2341 gctgataccg ctcgccgcag ccgaacgacc gagcgcagcg agtcagtgag cgaggaagcg
     2401 gaagagcgcc tgatgcggta ttttctcctt acgcatctgt gcggtatttc acaccgcata
     2461 tatggtgcac tctcagtaca atctgctctg atgccgcata gttaagccag tatacactcc
     2521 gctatcgcta cgtgactggg tcatggctgc gccccgacac ccgccaacac ccgctgacgc
     2581 gccctgacgg gcttgtctgc tcccggcatc cgcttacaga caagctgtga ccgtctccgg
     2641 gagctgcatg tgtcagaggt tttcaccgtc atcaccgaaa cgcgcgaggc agctgcggta
     2701 aagctcatca gcgtggtcgt gaagcgattc acagatgtct gcctgttcat ccgcgtccag
     2761 ctcgttgagt ttctccagaa gcgttaatgt ctggcttctg ataaagcggg ccatgttaag
     2821 ggcggttttt tcctgtttgg tcactgatgc ctccgtgtaa gggggatttc tgttcatggg
     2881 ggtaatgata ccgatgaaac gagagaggat gctcacgata cgggttactg atgatgaaca
     2941 tgcccggtta ctggaacgtt gtgagggtaa acaactggcg gtatggatgc ggcgggacca
     3001 gagaaaaatc actcagggtc aatgccagcg cttcgttaat acagatgtag gtgttccaca
     3061 gggtagccag cagcatcctg cgatgcagat ccggaacata atggtgcagg gcgctgactt
     3121 ccgcgtttcc agactttacg aaacacggaa accgaagacc attcatgttg ttgctcaggt
     3181 cgcagacgtt ttgcagcagc agtcgcttca cgttcgctcg cgtatcggtg attcattctg
     3241 ctaaccagta aggcaacccc gccagcctag ccgggtcctc aacgacagga gcacgatcat
     3301 gcgcacccgt ggggccgcca tgccggcgat aatggcctgc ttctcgccga aacgtttggt
     3361 ggcgggacca gtgacgaagg cttgagcgag ggcgtgcaag attccgaata ccgcaagcga
     3421 caggccgatc atcgtcgcgc tccagcgaaa gcggtcctcg ccgaaaatga cccagagcgc
     3481 tgccggcacc tgtcctacga gttgcatgat aaagaagaca gtcataagtg cggcgacgat
     3541 agtcatgccc cgcgcccacc ggaaggagct gactgggttg aaggctctca agggcatcgg
     3601 tcgagatccc ggtgcctaat gagtgagcta acttacatta attgcgttgc gctcactgcc
     3661 cgctttccag tcgggaaacc tgtcgtgcca gctgcattaa tgaatcggcc aacgcgcggg
     3721 gagaggcggt ttgcgtattg ggcgccaggg tggtttttct tttcaccagt gagacgggca
     3781 acagctgatt gcccttcacc gcctggccct gagagagttg cagcaagcgg tccacgctgg
     3841 tttgccccag caggcgaaaa tcctgtttga tggtggttaa cggcgggata taacatgagc
     3901 tgtcttcggt atcgtcgtat cccactaccg agatatccgc accaacgcgc agcccggact
     3961 cggtaatggc gcgcattgcg cccagcgcca tctgatcgtt ggcaaccagc atcgcagtgg
     4021 gaacgatgcc ctcattcagc atttgcatgg tttgttgaaa accggacatg gcactccagt
     4081 cgccttcccg ttccgctatc ggctgaattt gattgcgagt gagatattta tgccagccag
     4141 ccagacgcag acgcgccgag acagaactta atgggcccgc taacagcgcg atttgctggt
     4201 gacccaatgc gaccagatgc tccacgccca gtcgcgtacc gtcttcatgg gagaaaataa
     4261 tactgttgat gggtgtctgg tcagagacat caagaaataa cgccggaaca ttagtgcagg
     4321 cagcttccac agcaatggca tcctggtcat ccagcggata gttaatgatc agcccactga
     4381 cgcgttgcgc gagaagattg tgcaccgccg ctttacaggc ttcgacgccg cttcgttcta
     4441 ccatcgacac caccacgctg gcacccagtt gatcggcgcg agatttaatc gccgcgacaa
     4501 tttgcgacgg cgcgtgcagg gccagactgg aggtggcaac gccaatcagc aacgactgtt
     4561 tgcccgccag ttgttgtgcc acgcggttgg gaatgtaatt cagctccgcc atcgccgctt
     4621 ccactttttc ccgcgttttc gcagaaacgt ggctggcctg gttcaccacg cgggaaacgg
     4681 tctgataaga gacaccggca tactctgcga catcgtataa cgttactggt ttcacattca
     4741 ccaccctgaa ttgactctct tccgggcgct atcatgccat accgcgaaag gttttgcgcc
     4801 attcgatggt gtccgggatc tcgacgctct cccttatgcg actcctgcat taggaagcag
     4861 cccagtagta ggttgaggcc gttgagcacc gccgccgcaa ggaatggtgc atgcaaggag
     4921 atggcgccca acagtccccc ggccacgggg cctgccacca tacccacgcc gaaacaagcg
     4981 ctcatgagcc cgaagtggcg agcccgatct tccccatcgg tgatgtcggc gatataggcg
     5041 ccagcaaccg cacctgtggc gccggtgatg ccggccacga tgcgtccggc gtagaggatc
     5101 gagatctcga tcccgcgaaa ttaatacgac tcactatagg ggaattgtga gcggataaca
     5161 attcccctct agaaataatt ttgtttaact ttaagaagga gatatacata tgtctaaaat
     5221 aaaaggtgga ggtggcggag gtggcggtgg aggattccag aagtacggga tttggccgcc
     5281 ccctgcaagt aaaggtgaag aactgtttac cggcgtggtt ccgattctgg tggaactgga
     5341 tggtgatgtt aatggccata aattcagcgt gcgcggcgaa ggtgaaggcg atgccaccaa
     5401 cggtaaactg acgctgaaat ttatctgcac cacgggtaaa ctgccggtgc cgtggccgac
     5461 cctggttacc acgctgacgt atggcgtgca gtgtttcagc cgttacccgg atcatatgaa
     5521 acgccacgat ttctttaaaa gcgccatgcc ggaaggttat gttcaggaac gtaccatttc
     5581 ttttaaagat gatggcacct acaaaacgcg cgcagaagtg aaattcgaag gtgataccct
     5641 ggttaaccgt attgaactga aaggcatcga tttcaaagaa gatggtaaca tcctgggcca
     5701 taaactggaa tacaacttca actctcacaa cgtgtacatc accgcagata aacagaaaaa
     5761 cggtatcaaa gcgaacttca aaatccgcca taatgtggaa gatggcagcg ttcagctggc
     5821 ggatcactat cagcagaaca ccccgattgg tgatggcccg gttctgctgc cggataatca
     5881 ttacctgagc acgcagtctg tgctgagtaa agatccgaac gaaaaacgtg atcatatggt
     5941 gctgctggaa tttgttaccg cggccggtat cacgcacggc atggatgaac tgtataaact
     6001 gcaccaccac caccaccact aataagatcc ggctgctaac aaagcccgaa aggaagctga
     6061 gttggctgct gccaccgctg agcaataact agcataaccc cttggggcct ctaaacgggt
     6121 cttgaggggt tttttgctga aaggaggaac tatatccgga t
//
