# Supplementary material for: Effect of translation enhancing nascent SKIK peptide on the arrest peptides containing consecutive Proline
Source: bioRxiv preprint, doi:10.1101/2024.02.28.582505, version 2 (2024-03-29)
Supplement: sequences of plasmid DNA [file 582505_file08.zip › Supplemental Plasmid/pET22b-SKIK-G7-WPPP-sfGFP.gbk]

LOCUS       pET22b-SKIK-G7-W        6152 bp DNA     circular SYN 10-JAN-2024
DEFINITION  .
ACCESSION   .
VERSION     .
KEYWORDS    .
SOURCE      synthetic DNA construct
  ORGANISM  synthetic DNA construct
REFERENCE   1  (bases 1 to 6152)
  AUTHORS   .
  TITLE     Direct Submission
  JOURNAL   Exported Jan 10, 2024 from SnapGene Viewer 7.1.1
            https://www.snapgene.com
FEATURES             Location/Qualifiers
     source          1..6152
                     /mol_type="other DNA"
                     /organism="synthetic DNA construct"
     rep_origin      17..472
                     /direction=RIGHT
                     /label=f1 ori
                     /note="f1 bacteriophage origin of replication; arrow 
                     indicates direction of (+) strand synthesis"
                     /note="color: #ffff00"
     promoter        499..603
                     /gene="bla"
                     /label=AmpR promoter
                     /note="color: #ffffff; direction: RIGHT"
     CDS             join(604..672,673..1464)
                     /codon_start=1
                     /gene="bla"
                     /product="beta-lactamase"
                     /label=AmpR
                     /note="confers resistance to ampicillin, carbenicillin, and
                     related antibiotics"
                     /note="This feature has 2 segments:
                        1:  604 ..  672 / #ccffcc / signal sequence
                        2:  673 .. 1464 / #ccffcc
                     Cleavage site after base 672"
                     /translation="MSIQHFRVALIPFFAAFCLPVFAHPETLVKVKDAEDQLGARVGYI
                     ELDLNSGKILESFRPEERFPMMSTFKVLLCGAVLSRIDAGQEQLGRRIHYSQNDLVEYS
                     PVTEKHLTDGMTVRELCSAAITMSDNTAANLLLTTIGGPKELTAFLHNMGDHVTRLDRW
                     EPELNEAIPNDERDTTMPAAMATTLRKLLTGELLTLASRQQLIDWMEADKVAGPLLRSA
                     LPAGWFIADKSGAGERGSRGIIAALGPDGKPSRIVVIYTTGSQATMDERNRQIAEIGAS
                     LIKHW"
     rep_origin      1635..2223
                     /direction=RIGHT
                     /label=ori
                     /note="high-copy-number ColE1/pMB1/pBR322/pUC origin of 
                     replication"
                     /note="color: #ffff00"
     misc_feature    2409..2551
                     /label=bom
                     /note="basis of mobility region from pBR322"
                     /note="color: #a6acb3"
     CDS             complement(2653..2844)
                     /codon_start=1
                     /gene="rop"
                     /product="Rop protein, which maintains plasmids at low copy
                     number"
                     /label=rop
                     /note="color: #993366"
                     /translation="MTKQEKTALNMARFIRSQTLTLLEKLNELDADEQADICESLHDHA
                     DELYRSCLARFGDDGENL"
     CDS             complement(3653..4735)
                     /codon_start=1
                     /gene="lacI"
                     /product="lac repressor"
                     /label=lacI
                     /note="The lac repressor binds to the lac operator to 
                     inhibit transcription in E. coli. This inhibition can be 
                     relieved by adding lactose or 
                     isopropyl-beta-D-thiogalactopyranoside (IPTG)."
                     /note="color: #993366"
                     /translation="MKPVTLYDVAEYAGVSYQTVSRVVNQASHVSAKTREKVEAAMAEL
                     NYIPNRVAQQLAGKQSLLIGVATSSLALHAPSQIVAAIKSRADQLGASVVVSMVERSGV
                     EACKAAVHNLLAQRVSGLIINYPLDDQDAIAVEAACTNVPALFLDVSDQTPINSIIFSH
                     EDGTRLGVEHLVALGHQQIALLAGPLSSVSARLRLAGWHKYLTRNQIQPIAEREGDWSA
                     MSGFQQTMQMLNEGIVPTAMLVANDQMALGAMRAITESGLRVGADISVVGYDDTEDSSC
                     YIPPLTTIKQDFRLLGQTSVDRLLQLSQGQAVKGNQLLPVSLVKRKTTLAPNTQTASPR
                     ALADSLMQLARQVSRLESGQ"
     promoter        complement(4736..4813)
                     /gene="lacI"
                     /label=lacI promoter
                     /note="color: #ffffff; direction: LEFT"
     promoter        5122..5140
                     /label=T7 promoter
                     /note="promoter for bacteriophage T7 RNA polymerase"
                     /note="color: #ffffff; direction: RIGHT"
     protein_bind    5141..5165
                     /label=lac operator
                     /bound_moiety="lac repressor encoded by lacI"
                     /note="The lac repressor binds to the lac operator to 
                     inhibit transcription in E. coli. This inhibition can be 
                     relieved by adding lactose or 
                     isopropyl-beta-D-thiogalactopyranoside (IPTG)."
                     /note="color: #31849b"
     RBS             5180..5202
                     /note="efficient ribosome binding site from bacteriophage 
                     T7 gene 10 (Olins and Rangwala, 1989)"
                     /note="color: #a6acb3"
     CDS             5279..5989
                     /codon_start=1
                     /product="GFP variant that folds robustly even when fused 
                     to poorly folded proteins (Pedelacq et al., 2006)"
                     /label=superfolder GFP
                     /note="mammalian codon-optimized"
                     /note="color: #05fd14"
                     /translation="SKGEELFTGVVPILVELDGDVNGHKFSVRGEGEGDATNGKLTLKF
                     ICTTGKLPVPWPTLVTTLTYGVQCFSRYPDHMKRHDFFKSAMPEGYVQERTISFKDDGT
                     YKTRAEVKFEGDTLVNRIELKGIDFKEDGNILGHKLEYNFNSHNVYITADKQKNGIKAN
                     FKIRHNVEDGSVQLADHYQQNTPIGDGPVLLPDNHYLSTQSVLSKDPNEKRDHMVLLEF
                     VTAAGITHGMDELYK"
     CDS             5993..6010
                     /codon_start=1
                     /product="6xHis affinity tag"
                     /label=6xHis
                     /note="color: #cc99b2"
                     /translation="HHHHHH"
     terminator      6080..6127
                     /label=T7 terminator
                     /note="transcription terminator for bacteriophage T7 RNA 
                     polymerase"
                     /note="color: #ffffff; direction: RIGHT"
ORIGIN
        1 gnnnntggcg aatgggnnnn nnnnnnnnnn nnnnnnnnnn nnnnnnnnnn nnnnnnnnnn
       61 nnnnnnnnnn nnnnnnnnnn nnnnnnnnnn nnnnnnnnnn nnnnnnnnnn nnnnnnnnnn
      121 nnnnnnnnnn nnnnnnnnnn cnnnnnnnnn nnnnnnnnnn nnnnnnnnnn nnnnnnnnnn
      181 nnnnnnnnnn nnnnnnnnnn nnnnnnnnnn nnnnnnnnnn nnnnnnnnnn nnannnnnnn
      241 nnnnnnnnnn nnnnnnnnnn nnnnnnnnnn nnnnnnnnnn nncctttgac gttggagtcc
      301 acgttcttta atagtggact cttgttccaa actggaacaa cactcaaccc tatctcggtc
      361 tattcttttg atttataagg gattttgccg atttcggcct attggttaaa aaatgagctg
      421 atttaacaaa aatttaacgc gaattttaac aaaatattaa cgtttacaat ttcaggtggc
      481 acttttcggg gaaatgtgcg cggaacccct atttgtttat ttttctaaat acattcaaat
      541 atgtatccgc tcatgagaca ataaccctga taaatgcttc aataatattg aaaaaggaag
      601 agtatgagta ttcaacattt ccgtgtcgcc cttattccct tttttgcggc attttgcctt
      661 cctgtttttg ctcacccaga aacgctggtg aaagtaaaag atgctgaaga tcagttgggt
      721 gcacgagtgg gttacatcga actggatctc aacagcggta agatccttga gagttttcgc
      781 cccgaagaac gttttccaat gatgagcact tttaaagttc tgctatgtgg cgcggtatta
      841 tcccgtattg acgccgggca agagcaactc ggtcgccgca tacactattc tcagaatgac
      901 ttggttgagt actcaccagt cacagaaaag catcttacgg atggcatgac agtaagagaa
      961 ttatgcagtg ctgccataac catgagtgat aacactgcgg ccaacttact tctgacaacg
     1021 atcggaggac cgaaggagct aaccgctttt ttgcacaaca tgggggatca tgtaactcgc
     1081 cttgatcgtt gggaaccgga gctgaatgaa gccataccaa acgacgagcg tgacaccacg
     1141 atgcctgcag caatggcaac aacgttgcgc aaactattaa ctggcgaact acttactcta
     1201 gcttcccggc aacaattaat agactggatg gaggcggata aagttgcagg accacttctg
     1261 cgctcggccc ttccggctgg ctggtttatt gctgataaat ctggagccgg tgagcgtggg
     1321 tctcgcggta tcattgcagc actggggcca gatggtaagc cctcccgtat cgtagttatc
     1381 tacacgacgg ggagtcaggc aactatggat gaacgaaata gacagatcgc tgagataggt
     1441 gcctcactga ttaagcattg gtaactgtca gaccaagttt actcatatat actttagatt
     1501 gatttaaaac ttcattttta atttaaaagg atctaggtga agatcctttt tgataatctc
     1561 atgaccaaaa tcccttaacg tgagttttcg ttccactgag cgtcagaccc cgtagaaaag
     1621 atcaaaggat cttcttgaga tccttttttt ctgcgcgtaa tctgctgctt gcaaacaaaa
     1681 aaaccaccgc taccagcggt ggtttgtttg ccggatcaag agctaccaac tctttttccg
     1741 aaggtaactg gcttcagcag agcgcagata ccaaatactg tccttctagt gtagccgtag
     1801 ttaggccacc acttcaagaa ctctgtagca ccgcctacat acctcgctct gctaatcctg
     1861 ttaccagtgg ctgctgccag tggcgataag tcgtgtctta ccgggttgga ctcaagacga
     1921 tagttaccgg ataaggcgca gcggtcgggc tgaacggggg gttcgtgcac acagcccagc
     1981 ttggagcgaa cgacctacac cgaactgaga tacctacagc gtgagctatg agaaagcgcc
     2041 acgcttcccg aagggagaaa ggcggacagg tatccggtaa gcggcagggt cggaacagga
     2101 gagcgcacga gggagcttcc agggggaaac gcctggtatc tttatagtcc tgtcgggttt
     2161 cgccacctct gacttgagcg tcgatttttg tgatgctcgt caggggggcg gagcctatgg
     2221 aaaaacgcca gcaacgcggc ctttttacgg ttcctggcct tttgctggcc ttttgctcac
     2281 atgttctttc ctgcgttatc ccctgattct gtggataacc gtattaccgc ctttgagtga
     2341 gctgataccg ctcgccgcag ccgaacgacc gagcgcagcg agtcagtgag cgaggaagcg
     2401 gaagagcgcc tgatgcggta ttttctcctt acgcatctgt gcggtatttc acaccgcata
     2461 tatggtgcac tctcagtaca atctgctctg atgccgcata gttaagccag tatacactcc
     2521 gctatcgcta cgtgactggg tcatggctgc gccccgacac ccgccaacac ccgctgacgc
     2581 gccctgacgg gcttgtctgc tcccggcatc cgcttacaga caagctgtga ccgtctccgg
     2641 gagctgcatg tgtcagaggt tttcaccgtc atcaccgaaa cgcgcgaggc agctgcggta
     2701 aagctcatca gcgtggtcgt gaagcgattc acagatgtct gcctgttcat ccgcgtccag
     2761 ctcgttgagt ttctccagaa gcgttaatgt ctggcttctg ataaagcggg ccatgttaag
     2821 ggcggttttt tcctgtttgg tcactgatgc ctccgtgtaa gggggatttc tgttcatggg
     2881 ggtaatgata ccgatgaaac gagagaggat gctcacgata cgggttactg atgatgaaca
     2941 tgcccggtta ctggaacgtt gtgagggtaa acaactggcg gtatggatgc ggcgggacca
     3001 gagaaaaatc actcagggtc aatgccagcg cttcgttaat acagatgtag gtgttccaca
     3061 gggtagccag cagcatcctg cgatgcagat ccggaacata atggtgcagg gcgctgactt
     3121 ccgcgtttcc agactttacg aaacacggaa accgaagacc attcatgttg ttgctcaggt
     3181 cgcagacgtt ttgcagcagc agtcgcttca cgttcgctcg cgtatcggtg attcattctg
     3241 ctaaccagta aggcaacccc gccagcctag ccgggtcctc aacgacagga gcacgatcat
     3301 gcgcacccgt ggggccgcca tgccggcgat aatggcctgc ttctcgccga aacgtttggt
     3361 ggcgggacca gtgacgaagg cttgagcgag ggcgtgcaag attccgaata ccgcaagcga
     3421 caggccgatc atcgtcgcgc tccagcgaaa gcggtcctcg ccgaaaatga cccagagcgc
     3481 tgccggcacc tgtcctacga gttgcatgat aaagaagaca gtcataagtg cggcgacgat
     3541 agtcatgccc cgcgcccacc ggaaggagct gactgggttg aaggctctca agggcatcgg
     3601 tcgagatccc ggtgcctaat gagtgagcta acttacatta attgcgttgc gctcactgcc
     3661 cgctttccag tcgggaaacc tgtcgtgcca gctgcattaa tgaatcggcc aacgcgcggg
     3721 gagaggcggt ttgcgtattg ggcgccaggg tggtttttct tttcaccagt gagacgggca
     3781 acagctgatt gcccttcacc gcctggccct gagagagttg cagcaagcgg tccacgctgg
     3841 tttgccccag caggcgaaaa tcctgtttga tggtggttaa cggcgggata taacatgagc
     3901 tgtcttcggt atcgtcgtat cccactaccg agatatccgc accaacgcgc agcccggact
     3961 cggtaatggc gcgcattgcg cccagcgcca tctgatcgtt ggcaaccagc atcgcagtgg
     4021 gaacgatgcc ctcattcagc atttgcatgg tttgttgaaa accggacatg gcactccagt
     4081 cgccttcccg ttccgctatc ggctgaattt gattgcgagt gagatattta tgccagccag
     4141 ccagacgcag acgcgccgag acagaactta atgggcccgc taacagcgcg atttgctggt
     4201 gacccaatgc gaccagatgc tccacgccca gtcgcgtacc gtcttcatgg gagaaaataa
     4261 tactgttgat gggtgtctgg tcagagacat caagaaataa cgccggaaca ttagtgcagg
     4321 cagcttccac agcaatggca tcctggtcat ccagcggata gttaatgatc agcccactga
     4381 cgcgttgcgc gagaagattg tgcaccgccg ctttacaggc ttcgacgccg cttcgttcta
     4441 ccatcgacac caccacgctg gcacccagtt gatcggcgcg agatttaatc gccgcgacaa
     4501 tttgcgacgg cgcgtgcagg gccagactgg aggtggcaac gccaatcagc aacgactgtt
     4561 tgcccgccag ttgttgtgcc acgcggttgg gaatgtaatt cagctccgcc atcgccgctt
     4621 ccactttttc ccgcgttttc gcagaaacgt ggctggcctg gttcaccacg cgggaaacgg
     4681 tctgataaga gacaccggca tactctgcga catcgtataa cgttactggt ttcacattca
     4741 ccaccctgaa ttgactctct tccgggcgct atcatgccat accgcgaaag gttttgcgcc
     4801 attcgatggt gtccgggatc tcgacgctct cccttatgcg actcctgcat taggaagcag
     4861 cccagtagta ggttgaggcc gttgagcacc gccgccgcaa ggaatggtgc atgcaaggag
     4921 atggcgccca acagtccccc ggccacgggg cctgccacca tacccacgcc gaaacaagcg
     4981 ctcatgagcc cgaagtggcg agcccgatct tccccatcgg tgatgtcggc gatataggcg
     5041 ccagcaaccg cacctgtggc gccggtgatg ccggccacga tgcgtccggc gtagaggatc
     5101 gagatctcga tcccgcgaaa ttaatacgac tcactatagg ggaattgtga gcggataaca
     5161 attcccctct agaaataatt ttgtttaact ttaagaagga gatatacata tgtctaaaat
     5221 aaaaggtgga ggtggcggag gtggcttcca gaagtacggg atttggccgc cccctgcaag
     5281 taaaggtgaa gaactgttta ccggcgtggt tccgattctg gtggaactgg atggtgatgt
     5341 taatggccat aaattcagcg tgcgcggcga aggtgaaggc gatgccacca acggtaaact
     5401 gacgctgaaa tttatctgca ccacgggtaa actgccggtg ccgtggccga ccctggttac
     5461 cacgctgacg tatggcgtgc agtgtttcag ccgttacccg gatcatatga aacgccacga
     5521 tttctttaaa agcgccatgc cggaaggtta tgttcaggaa cgtaccattt cttttaaaga
     5581 tgatggcacc tacaaaacgc gcgcagaagt gaaattcgaa ggtgataccc tggttaaccg
     5641 tattgaactg aaaggcatcg atttcaaaga agatggtaac atcctgggcc ataaactgga
     5701 atacaacttc aactctcaca acgtgtacat caccgcagat aaacagaaaa acggtatcaa
     5761 agcgaacttc aaaatccgcc ataatgtgga agatggcagc gttcagctgg cggatcacta
     5821 tcagcagaac accccgattg gtgatggccc ggttctgctg ccggataatc attacctgag
     5881 cacgcagtct gtgctgagta aagatccgaa cgaaaaacgt gatcatatgg tgctgctgga
     5941 atttgttacc gcggccggta tcacgcacgg catggatgaa ctgtataaac tgcaccacca
     6001 ccaccaccac taataagatc cggctgctaa caaagcccga aaggaagctg agttggctgc
     6061 tgccaccgct gagcaataac tagcataacc ccttggggcc tctaaacggg tcttgagggg
     6121 ttttttgctg aaaggaggaa ctatatccgg at
//
