# Supplementary material for: Effect of translation enhancing nascent SKIK peptide on the arrest peptides containing consecutive Proline
Source: bioRxiv preprint, doi:10.1101/2024.02.28.582505, version 2 (2024-03-29)
Supplement: sequences of plasmid DNA [file 582505_file08.zip › Supplemental Plasmid/pET22b-SKIK-WPPP-sfGFP.gbk]

LOCUS       pET22b-SKIK-WPPP        6131 bp DNA     circular SYN 10-JAN-2024
DEFINITION  .
ACCESSION   .
VERSION     .
KEYWORDS    .
SOURCE      synthetic DNA construct
  ORGANISM  synthetic DNA construct
REFERENCE   1  (bases 1 to 6131)
  AUTHORS   .
  TITLE     Direct Submission
  JOURNAL   Exported Jan 10, 2024 from SnapGene Viewer 7.1.1
            https://www.snapgene.com
FEATURES             Location/Qualifiers
     source          1..6131
                     /mol_type="other DNA"
                     /organism="synthetic DNA construct"
     rep_origin      17..472
                     /direction=RIGHT
                     /label=f1 ori
                     /note="f1 bacteriophage origin of replication; arrow 
                     indicates direction of (+) strand synthesis"
                     /note="color: #ffff00"
     promoter        499..603
                     /gene="bla"
                     /label=AmpR promoter
                     /note="color: #ffffff; direction: RIGHT"
     CDS             join(604..672,673..1464)
                     /codon_start=1
                     /gene="bla"
                     /product="beta-lactamase"
                     /label=AmpR
                     /note="confers resistance to ampicillin, carbenicillin, and
                     related antibiotics"
                     /note="This feature has 2 segments:
                        1:  604 ..  672 / #ccffcc / signal sequence
                        2:  673 .. 1464 / #ccffcc
                     Cleavage site after base 672"
                     /translation="MSIQHFRVALIPFFAAFCLPVFAHPETLVKVKDAEDQLGARVGYI
                     ELDLNSGKILESFRPEERFPMMSTFKVLLCGAVLSRIDAGQEQLGRRIHYSQNDLVEYS
                     PVTEKHLTDGMTVRELCSAAITMSDNTAANLLLTTIGGPKELTAFLHNMGDHVTRLDRW
                     EPELNEAIPNDERDTTMPAAMATTLRKLLTGELLTLASRQQLIDWMEADKVAGPLLRSA
                     LPAGWFIADKSGAGERGSRGIIAALGPDGKPSRIVVIYTTGSQATMDERNRQIAEIGAS
                     LIKHW"
     rep_origin      1635..2223
                     /direction=RIGHT
                     /label=ori
                     /note="high-copy-number ColE1/pMB1/pBR322/pUC origin of 
                     replication"
                     /note="color: #ffff00"
     misc_feature    2409..2551
                     /label=bom
                     /note="basis of mobility region from pBR322"
                     /note="color: #a6acb3"
     CDS             complement(2653..2844)
                     /codon_start=1
                     /gene="rop"
                     /product="Rop protein, which maintains plasmids at low copy
                     number"
                     /label=rop
                     /note="color: #993366"
                     /translation="MTKQEKTALNMARFIRSQTLTLLEKLNELDADEQADICESLHDHA
                     DELYRSCLARFGDDGENL"
     CDS             complement(3653..4735)
                     /codon_start=1
                     /gene="lacI"
                     /product="lac repressor"
                     /label=lacI
                     /note="The lac repressor binds to the lac operator to 
                     inhibit transcription in E. coli. This inhibition can be 
                     relieved by adding lactose or 
                     isopropyl-beta-D-thiogalactopyranoside (IPTG)."
                     /note="color: #993366"
                     /translation="MKPVTLYDVAEYAGVSYQTVSRVVNQASHVSAKTREKVEAAMAEL
                     NYIPNRVAQQLAGKQSLLIGVATSSLALHAPSQIVAAIKSRADQLGASVVVSMVERSGV
                     EACKAAVHNLLAQRVSGLIINYPLDDQDAIAVEAACTNVPALFLDVSDQTPINSIIFSH
                     EDGTRLGVEHLVALGHQQIALLAGPLSSVSARLRLAGWHKYLTRNQIQPIAEREGDWSA
                     MSGFQQTMQMLNEGIVPTAMLVANDQMALGAMRAITESGLRVGADISVVGYDDTEDSSC
                     YIPPLTTIKQDFRLLGQTSVDRLLQLSQGQAVKGNQLLPVSLVKRKTTLAPNTQTASPR
                     ALADSLMQLARQVSRLESGQ"
     promoter        complement(4736..4813)
                     /gene="lacI"
                     /label=lacI promoter
                     /note="color: #ffffff; direction: LEFT"
     promoter        5122..5140
                     /label=T7 promoter
                     /note="promoter for bacteriophage T7 RNA polymerase"
                     /note="color: #ffffff; direction: RIGHT"
     protein_bind    5141..5165
                     /label=lac operator
                     /bound_moiety="lac repressor encoded by lacI"
                     /note="The lac repressor binds to the lac operator to 
                     inhibit transcription in E. coli. This inhibition can be 
                     relieved by adding lactose or 
                     isopropyl-beta-D-thiogalactopyranoside (IPTG)."
                     /note="color: #31849b"
     RBS             5180..5202
                     /note="efficient ribosome binding site from bacteriophage 
                     T7 gene 10 (Olins and Rangwala, 1989)"
                     /note="color: #a6acb3"
     CDS             5258..5968
                     /codon_start=1
                     /product="GFP variant that folds robustly even when fused 
                     to poorly folded proteins (Pedelacq et al., 2006)"
                     /label=superfolder GFP
                     /note="mammalian codon-optimized"
                     /note="color: #05fd14"
                     /translation="SKGEELFTGVVPILVELDGDVNGHKFSVRGEGEGDATNGKLTLKF
                     ICTTGKLPVPWPTLVTTLTYGVQCFSRYPDHMKRHDFFKSAMPEGYVQERTISFKDDGT
                     YKTRAEVKFEGDTLVNRIELKGIDFKEDGNILGHKLEYNFNSHNVYITADKQKNGIKAN
                     FKIRHNVEDGSVQLADHYQQNTPIGDGPVLLPDNHYLSTQSVLSKDPNEKRDHMVLLEF
                     VTAAGITHGMDELYK"
     CDS             5972..5989
                     /codon_start=1
                     /product="6xHis affinity tag"
                     /label=6xHis
                     /note="color: #cc99b2"
                     /translation="HHHHHH"
     terminator      6059..6106
                     /label=T7 terminator
                     /note="transcription terminator for bacteriophage T7 RNA 
                     polymerase"
                     /note="color: #ffffff; direction: RIGHT"
ORIGIN
        1 gnnnntggcg aatgggnnnn nnnnnnnnnn nnnnnnnnnn nnnnnnnnnn nnnnnnnnnn
       61 nnnnnnnnnn nnnnnnnnnn nnnnnnnnnn nnnnnnnnnn nnnnnnnnnn nnnnnnnnnn
      121 nnnnnnnnnn nnnnnnnnnn cnnnnnnnnn nnnnnnnnnn nnnnnnnnnn nnnnnnnnnn
      181 nnnnnnnnnn nnnnnnnnnn nnnnnnnnnn nnnnnnnnnn nnnnnnnnnn nnannnnnnn
      241 nnnnnnnnnn nnnnnnnnnn nnnnnnnnnn nnnnnnnnnn nncctttgac gttggagtcc
      301 acgttcttta atagtggact cttgttccaa actggaacaa cactcaaccc tatctcggtc
      361 tattcttttg atttataagg gattttgccg atttcggcct attggttaaa aaatgagctg
      421 atttaacaaa aatttaacgc gaattttaac aaaatattaa cgtttacaat ttcaggtggc
      481 acttttcggg gaaatgtgcg cggaacccct atttgtttat ttttctaaat acattcaaat
      541 atgtatccgc tcatgagaca ataaccctga taaatgcttc aataatattg aaaaaggaag
      601 agtatgagta ttcaacattt ccgtgtcgcc cttattccct tttttgcggc attttgcctt
      661 cctgtttttg ctcacccaga aacgctggtg aaagtaaaag atgctgaaga tcagttgggt
      721 gcacgagtgg gttacatcga actggatctc aacagcggta agatccttga gagttttcgc
      781 cccgaagaac gttttccaat gatgagcact tttaaagttc tgctatgtgg cgcggtatta
      841 tcccgtattg acgccgggca agagcaactc ggtcgccgca tacactattc tcagaatgac
      901 ttggttgagt actcaccagt cacagaaaag catcttacgg atggcatgac agtaagagaa
      961 ttatgcagtg ctgccataac catgagtgat aacactgcgg ccaacttact tctgacaacg
     1021 atcggaggac cgaaggagct aaccgctttt ttgcacaaca tgggggatca tgtaactcgc
     1081 cttgatcgtt gggaaccgga gctgaatgaa gccataccaa acgacgagcg tgacaccacg
     1141 atgcctgcag caatggcaac aacgttgcgc aaactattaa ctggcgaact acttactcta
     1201 gcttcccggc aacaattaat agactggatg gaggcggata aagttgcagg accacttctg
     1261 cgctcggccc ttccggctgg ctggtttatt gctgataaat ctggagccgg tgagcgtggg
     1321 tctcgcggta tcattgcagc actggggcca gatggtaagc cctcccgtat cgtagttatc
     1381 tacacgacgg ggagtcaggc aactatggat gaacgaaata gacagatcgc tgagataggt
     1441 gcctcactga ttaagcattg gtaactgtca gaccaagttt actcatatat actttagatt
     1501 gatttaaaac ttcattttta atttaaaagg atctaggtga agatcctttt tgataatctc
     1561 atgaccaaaa tcccttaacg tgagttttcg ttccactgag cgtcagaccc cgtagaaaag
     1621 atcaaaggat cttcttgaga tccttttttt ctgcgcgtaa tctgctgctt gcaaacaaaa
     1681 aaaccaccgc taccagcggt ggtttgtttg ccggatcaag agctaccaac tctttttccg
     1741 aaggtaactg gcttcagcag agcgcagata ccaaatactg tccttctagt gtagccgtag
     1801 ttaggccacc acttcaagaa ctctgtagca ccgcctacat acctcgctct gctaatcctg
     1861 ttaccagtgg ctgctgccag tggcgataag tcgtgtctta ccgggttgga ctcaagacga
     1921 tagttaccgg ataaggcgca gcggtcgggc tgaacggggg gttcgtgcac acagcccagc
     1981 ttggagcgaa cgacctacac cgaactgaga tacctacagc gtgagctatg agaaagcgcc
     2041 acgcttcccg aagggagaaa ggcggacagg tatccggtaa gcggcagggt cggaacagga
     2101 gagcgcacga gggagcttcc agggggaaac gcctggtatc tttatagtcc tgtcgggttt
     2161 cgccacctct gacttgagcg tcgatttttg tgatgctcgt caggggggcg gagcctatgg
     2221 aaaaacgcca gcaacgcggc ctttttacgg ttcctggcct tttgctggcc ttttgctcac
     2281 atgttctttc ctgcgttatc ccctgattct gtggataacc gtattaccgc ctttgagtga
     2341 gctgataccg ctcgccgcag ccgaacgacc gagcgcagcg agtcagtgag cgaggaagcg
     2401 gaagagcgcc tgatgcggta ttttctcctt acgcatctgt gcggtatttc acaccgcata
     2461 tatggtgcac tctcagtaca atctgctctg atgccgcata gttaagccag tatacactcc
     2521 gctatcgcta cgtgactggg tcatggctgc gccccgacac ccgccaacac ccgctgacgc
     2581 gccctgacgg gcttgtctgc tcccggcatc cgcttacaga caagctgtga ccgtctccgg
     2641 gagctgcatg tgtcagaggt tttcaccgtc atcaccgaaa cgcgcgaggc agctgcggta
     2701 aagctcatca gcgtggtcgt gaagcgattc acagatgtct gcctgttcat ccgcgtccag
     2761 ctcgttgagt ttctccagaa gcgttaatgt ctggcttctg ataaagcggg ccatgttaag
     2821 ggcggttttt tcctgtttgg tcactgatgc ctccgtgtaa gggggatttc tgttcatggg
     2881 ggtaatgata ccgatgaaac gagagaggat gctcacgata cgggttactg atgatgaaca
     2941 tgcccggtta ctggaacgtt gtgagggtaa acaactggcg gtatggatgc ggcgggacca
     3001 gagaaaaatc actcagggtc aatgccagcg cttcgttaat acagatgtag gtgttccaca
     3061 gggtagccag cagcatcctg cgatgcagat ccggaacata atggtgcagg gcgctgactt
     3121 ccgcgtttcc agactttacg aaacacggaa accgaagacc attcatgttg ttgctcaggt
     3181 cgcagacgtt ttgcagcagc agtcgcttca cgttcgctcg cgtatcggtg attcattctg
     3241 ctaaccagta aggcaacccc gccagcctag ccgggtcctc aacgacagga gcacgatcat
     3301 gcgcacccgt ggggccgcca tgccggcgat aatggcctgc ttctcgccga aacgtttggt
     3361 ggcgggacca gtgacgaagg cttgagcgag ggcgtgcaag attccgaata ccgcaagcga
     3421 caggccgatc atcgtcgcgc tccagcgaaa gcggtcctcg ccgaaaatga cccagagcgc
     3481 tgccggcacc tgtcctacga gttgcatgat aaagaagaca gtcataagtg cggcgacgat
     3541 agtcatgccc cgcgcccacc ggaaggagct gactgggttg aaggctctca agggcatcgg
     3601 tcgagatccc ggtgcctaat gagtgagcta acttacatta attgcgttgc gctcactgcc
     3661 cgctttccag tcgggaaacc tgtcgtgcca gctgcattaa tgaatcggcc aacgcgcggg
     3721 gagaggcggt ttgcgtattg ggcgccaggg tggtttttct tttcaccagt gagacgggca
     3781 acagctgatt gcccttcacc gcctggccct gagagagttg cagcaagcgg tccacgctgg
     3841 tttgccccag caggcgaaaa tcctgtttga tggtggttaa cggcgggata taacatgagc
     3901 tgtcttcggt atcgtcgtat cccactaccg agatatccgc accaacgcgc agcccggact
     3961 cggtaatggc gcgcattgcg cccagcgcca tctgatcgtt ggcaaccagc atcgcagtgg
     4021 gaacgatgcc ctcattcagc atttgcatgg tttgttgaaa accggacatg gcactccagt
     4081 cgccttcccg ttccgctatc ggctgaattt gattgcgagt gagatattta tgccagccag
     4141 ccagacgcag acgcgccgag acagaactta atgggcccgc taacagcgcg atttgctggt
     4201 gacccaatgc gaccagatgc tccacgccca gtcgcgtacc gtcttcatgg gagaaaataa
     4261 tactgttgat gggtgtctgg tcagagacat caagaaataa cgccggaaca ttagtgcagg
     4321 cagcttccac agcaatggca tcctggtcat ccagcggata gttaatgatc agcccactga
     4381 cgcgttgcgc gagaagattg tgcaccgccg ctttacaggc ttcgacgccg cttcgttcta
     4441 ccatcgacac caccacgctg gcacccagtt gatcggcgcg agatttaatc gccgcgacaa
     4501 tttgcgacgg cgcgtgcagg gccagactgg aggtggcaac gccaatcagc aacgactgtt
     4561 tgcccgccag ttgttgtgcc acgcggttgg gaatgtaatt cagctccgcc atcgccgctt
     4621 ccactttttc ccgcgttttc gcagaaacgt ggctggcctg gttcaccacg cgggaaacgg
     4681 tctgataaga gacaccggca tactctgcga catcgtataa cgttactggt ttcacattca
     4741 ccaccctgaa ttgactctct tccgggcgct atcatgccat accgcgaaag gttttgcgcc
     4801 attcgatggt gtccgggatc tcgacgctct cccttatgcg actcctgcat taggaagcag
     4861 cccagtagta ggttgaggcc gttgagcacc gccgccgcaa ggaatggtgc atgcaaggag
     4921 atggcgccca acagtccccc ggccacgggg cctgccacca tacccacgcc gaaacaagcg
     4981 ctcatgagcc cgaagtggcg agcccgatct tccccatcgg tgatgtcggc gatataggcg
     5041 ccagcaaccg cacctgtggc gccggtgatg ccggccacga tgcgtccggc gtagaggatc
     5101 gagatctcga tcccgcgaaa ttaatacgac tcactatagg ggaattgtga gcggataaca
     5161 attcccctct agaaataatt ttgtttaact ttaagaagga gatatacata tgtctaaaat
     5221 aaaattccag aagtacggga tttggccgcc ccctgcaagt aaaggtgaag aactgtttac
     5281 cggcgtggtt ccgattctgg tggaactgga tggtgatgtt aatggccata aattcagcgt
     5341 gcgcggcgaa ggtgaaggcg atgccaccaa cggtaaactg acgctgaaat ttatctgcac
     5401 cacgggtaaa ctgccggtgc cgtggccgac cctggttacc acgctgacgt atggcgtgca
     5461 gtgtttcagc cgttacccgg atcatatgaa acgccacgat ttctttaaaa gcgccatgcc
     5521 ggaaggttat gttcaggaac gtaccatttc ttttaaagat gatggcacct acaaaacgcg
     5581 cgcagaagtg aaattcgaag gtgataccct ggttaaccgt attgaactga aaggcatcga
     5641 tttcaaagaa gatggtaaca tcctgggcca taaactggaa tacaacttca actctcacaa
     5701 cgtgtacatc accgcagata aacagaaaaa cggtatcaaa gcgaacttca aaatccgcca
     5761 taatgtggaa gatggcagcg ttcagctggc ggatcactat cagcagaaca ccccgattgg
     5821 tgatggcccg gttctgctgc cggataatca ttacctgagc acgcagtctg tgctgagtaa
     5881 agatccgaac gaaaaacgtg atcatatggt gctgctggaa tttgttaccg cggccggtat
     5941 cacgcacggc atggatgaac tgtataaact gcaccaccac caccaccact aataagatcc
     6001 ggctgctaac aaagcccgaa aggaagctga gttggctgct gccaccgctg agcaataact
     6061 agcataaccc cttggggcct ctaaacgggt cttgaggggt tttttgctga aaggaggaac
     6121 tatatccgga t
//
