# Supplementary material for: Effect of translation enhancing nascent SKIK peptide on the arrest peptides containing consecutive Proline
Source: bioRxiv preprint, doi:10.1101/2024.02.28.582505, version 2 (2024-03-29)
Supplement: sequences of plasmid DNA [file 582505_file08.zip › Supplemental Plasmid/pET22b-SKIK-G13-WPPP-sfGFP.gbk]

LOCUS       pET22b-SKIK-G13-        6170 bp DNA     circular SYN 10-JAN-2024
DEFINITION  .
ACCESSION   .
VERSION     .
KEYWORDS    .
SOURCE      synthetic DNA construct
  ORGANISM  synthetic DNA construct
REFERENCE   1  (bases 1 to 6170)
  AUTHORS   .
  TITLE     Direct Submission
  JOURNAL   Exported Jan 10, 2024 from SnapGene Viewer 7.1.1
            https://www.snapgene.com
FEATURES             Location/Qualifiers
     source          1..6170
                     /mol_type="other DNA"
                     /organism="synthetic DNA construct"
     rep_origin      17..472
                     /direction=RIGHT
                     /label=f1 ori
                     /note="f1 bacteriophage origin of replication; arrow 
                     indicates direction of (+) strand synthesis"
                     /note="color: #ffff00"
     promoter        499..603
                     /gene="bla"
                     /label=AmpR promoter
                     /note="color: #ffffff; direction: RIGHT"
     CDS             join(604..672,673..1464)
                     /codon_start=1
                     /gene="bla"
                     /product="beta-lactamase"
                     /label=AmpR
                     /note="confers resistance to ampicillin, carbenicillin, and
                     related antibiotics"
                     /note="This feature has 2 segments:
                        1:  604 ..  672 / #ccffcc / signal sequence
                        2:  673 .. 1464 / #ccffcc
                     Cleavage site after base 672"
                     /translation="MSIQHFRVALIPFFAAFCLPVFAHPETLVKVKDAEDQLGARVGYI
                     ELDLNSGKILESFRPEERFPMMSTFKVLLCGAVLSRIDAGQEQLGRRIHYSQNDLVEYS
                     PVTEKHLTDGMTVRELCSAAITMSDNTAANLLLTTIGGPKELTAFLHNMGDHVTRLDRW
                     EPELNEAIPNDERDTTMPAAMATTLRKLLTGELLTLASRQQLIDWMEADKVAGPLLRSA
                     LPAGWFIADKSGAGERGSRGIIAALGPDGKPSRIVVIYTTGSQATMDERNRQIAEIGAS
                     LIKHW"
     rep_origin      1635..2223
                     /direction=RIGHT
                     /label=ori
                     /note="high-copy-number ColE1/pMB1/pBR322/pUC origin of 
                     replication"
                     /note="color: #ffff00"
     misc_feature    2409..2551
                     /label=bom
                     /note="basis of mobility region from pBR322"
                     /note="color: #a6acb3"
     CDS             complement(2653..2844)
                     /codon_start=1
                     /gene="rop"
                     /product="Rop protein, which maintains plasmids at low copy
                     number"
                     /label=rop
                     /note="color: #993366"
                     /translation="MTKQEKTALNMARFIRSQTLTLLEKLNELDADEQADICESLHDHA
                     DELYRSCLARFGDDGENL"
     CDS             complement(3653..4735)
                     /codon_start=1
                     /gene="lacI"
                     /product="lac repressor"
                     /label=lacI
                     /note="The lac repressor binds to the lac operator to 
                     inhibit transcription in E. coli. This inhibition can be 
                     relieved by adding lactose or 
                     isopropyl-beta-D-thiogalactopyranoside (IPTG)."
                     /note="color: #993366"
                     /translation="MKPVTLYDVAEYAGVSYQTVSRVVNQASHVSAKTREKVEAAMAEL
                     NYIPNRVAQQLAGKQSLLIGVATSSLALHAPSQIVAAIKSRADQLGASVVVSMVERSGV
                     EACKAAVHNLLAQRVSGLIINYPLDDQDAIAVEAACTNVPALFLDVSDQTPINSIIFSH
                     EDGTRLGVEHLVALGHQQIALLAGPLSSVSARLRLAGWHKYLTRNQIQPIAEREGDWSA
                     MSGFQQTMQMLNEGIVPTAMLVANDQMALGAMRAITESGLRVGADISVVGYDDTEDSSC
                     YIPPLTTIKQDFRLLGQTSVDRLLQLSQGQAVKGNQLLPVSLVKRKTTLAPNTQTASPR
                     ALADSLMQLARQVSRLESGQ"
     promoter        complement(4736..4813)
                     /gene="lacI"
                     /label=lacI promoter
                     /note="color: #ffffff; direction: LEFT"
     promoter        5122..5140
                     /label=T7 promoter
                     /note="promoter for bacteriophage T7 RNA polymerase"
                     /note="color: #ffffff; direction: RIGHT"
     protein_bind    5141..5165
                     /label=lac operator
                     /bound_moiety="lac repressor encoded by lacI"
                     /note="The lac repressor binds to the lac operator to 
                     inhibit transcription in E. coli. This inhibition can be 
                     relieved by adding lactose or 
                     isopropyl-beta-D-thiogalactopyranoside (IPTG)."
                     /note="color: #31849b"
     RBS             5180..5202
                     /note="efficient ribosome binding site from bacteriophage 
                     T7 gene 10 (Olins and Rangwala, 1989)"
                     /note="color: #a6acb3"
     CDS             5297..6007
                     /codon_start=1
                     /product="GFP variant that folds robustly even when fused 
                     to poorly folded proteins (Pedelacq et al., 2006)"
                     /label=superfolder GFP
                     /note="mammalian codon-optimized"
                     /note="color: #05fd14"
                     /translation="SKGEELFTGVVPILVELDGDVNGHKFSVRGEGEGDATNGKLTLKF
                     ICTTGKLPVPWPTLVTTLTYGVQCFSRYPDHMKRHDFFKSAMPEGYVQERTISFKDDGT
                     YKTRAEVKFEGDTLVNRIELKGIDFKEDGNILGHKLEYNFNSHNVYITADKQKNGIKAN
                     FKIRHNVEDGSVQLADHYQQNTPIGDGPVLLPDNHYLSTQSVLSKDPNEKRDHMVLLEF
                     VTAAGITHGMDELYK"
     CDS             6011..6028
                     /codon_start=1
                     /product="6xHis affinity tag"
                     /label=6xHis
                     /note="color: #cc99b2"
                     /translation="HHHHHH"
     terminator      6098..6145
                     /label=T7 terminator
                     /note="transcription terminator for bacteriophage T7 RNA 
                     polymerase"
                     /note="color: #ffffff; direction: RIGHT"
ORIGIN
        1 gnnnntggcg aatgggnnnn nnnnnnnnnn nnnnnnnnnn nnnnnnnnnn nnnnnnnnnn
       61 nnnnnnnnnn nnnnnnnnnn nnnnnnnnnn nnnnnnnnnn nnnnnnnnnn nnnnnnnnnn
      121 nnnnnnnnnn nnnnnnnnnn cnnnnnnnnn nnnnnnnnnn nnnnnnnnnn nnnnnnnnnn
      181 nnnnnnnnnn nnnnnnnnnn nnnnnnnnnn nnnnnnnnnn nnnnnnnnnn nnannnnnnn
      241 nnnnnnnnnn nnnnnnnnnn nnnnnnnnnn nnnnnnnnnn nncctttgac gttggagtcc
      301 acgttcttta atagtggact cttgttccaa actggaacaa cactcaaccc tatctcggtc
      361 tattcttttg atttataagg gattttgccg atttcggcct attggttaaa aaatgagctg
      421 atttaacaaa aatttaacgc gaattttaac aaaatattaa cgtttacaat ttcaggtggc
      481 acttttcggg gaaatgtgcg cggaacccct atttgtttat ttttctaaat acattcaaat
      541 atgtatccgc tcatgagaca ataaccctga taaatgcttc aataatattg aaaaaggaag
      601 agtatgagta ttcaacattt ccgtgtcgcc cttattccct tttttgcggc attttgcctt
      661 cctgtttttg ctcacccaga aacgctggtg aaagtaaaag atgctgaaga tcagttgggt
      721 gcacgagtgg gttacatcga actggatctc aacagcggta agatccttga gagttttcgc
      781 cccgaagaac gttttccaat gatgagcact tttaaagttc tgctatgtgg cgcggtatta
      841 tcccgtattg acgccgggca agagcaactc ggtcgccgca tacactattc tcagaatgac
      901 ttggttgagt actcaccagt cacagaaaag catcttacgg atggcatgac agtaagagaa
      961 ttatgcagtg ctgccataac catgagtgat aacactgcgg ccaacttact tctgacaacg
     1021 atcggaggac cgaaggagct aaccgctttt ttgcacaaca tgggggatca tgtaactcgc
     1081 cttgatcgtt gggaaccgga gctgaatgaa gccataccaa acgacgagcg tgacaccacg
     1141 atgcctgcag caatggcaac aacgttgcgc aaactattaa ctggcgaact acttactcta
     1201 gcttcccggc aacaattaat agactggatg gaggcggata aagttgcagg accacttctg
     1261 cgctcggccc ttccggctgg ctggtttatt gctgataaat ctggagccgg tgagcgtggg
     1321 tctcgcggta tcattgcagc actggggcca gatggtaagc cctcccgtat cgtagttatc
     1381 tacacgacgg ggagtcaggc aactatggat gaacgaaata gacagatcgc tgagataggt
     1441 gcctcactga ttaagcattg gtaactgtca gaccaagttt actcatatat actttagatt
     1501 gatttaaaac ttcattttta atttaaaagg atctaggtga agatcctttt tgataatctc
     1561 atgaccaaaa tcccttaacg tgagttttcg ttccactgag cgtcagaccc cgtagaaaag
     1621 atcaaaggat cttcttgaga tccttttttt ctgcgcgtaa tctgctgctt gcaaacaaaa
     1681 aaaccaccgc taccagcggt ggtttgtttg ccggatcaag agctaccaac tctttttccg
     1741 aaggtaactg gcttcagcag agcgcagata ccaaatactg tccttctagt gtagccgtag
     1801 ttaggccacc acttcaagaa ctctgtagca ccgcctacat acctcgctct gctaatcctg
     1861 ttaccagtgg ctgctgccag tggcgataag tcgtgtctta ccgggttgga ctcaagacga
     1921 tagttaccgg ataaggcgca gcggtcgggc tgaacggggg gttcgtgcac acagcccagc
     1981 ttggagcgaa cgacctacac cgaactgaga tacctacagc gtgagctatg agaaagcgcc
     2041 acgcttcccg aagggagaaa ggcggacagg tatccggtaa gcggcagggt cggaacagga
     2101 gagcgcacga gggagcttcc agggggaaac gcctggtatc tttatagtcc tgtcgggttt
     2161 cgccacctct gacttgagcg tcgatttttg tgatgctcgt caggggggcg gagcctatgg
     2221 aaaaacgcca gcaacgcggc ctttttacgg ttcctggcct tttgctggcc ttttgctcac
     2281 atgttctttc ctgcgttatc ccctgattct gtggataacc gtattaccgc ctttgagtga
     2341 gctgataccg ctcgccgcag ccgaacgacc gagcgcagcg agtcagtgag cgaggaagcg
     2401 gaagagcgcc tgatgcggta ttttctcctt acgcatctgt gcggtatttc acaccgcata
     2461 tatggtgcac tctcagtaca atctgctctg atgccgcata gttaagccag tatacactcc
     2521 gctatcgcta cgtgactggg tcatggctgc gccccgacac ccgccaacac ccgctgacgc
     2581 gccctgacgg gcttgtctgc tcccggcatc cgcttacaga caagctgtga ccgtctccgg
     2641 gagctgcatg tgtcagaggt tttcaccgtc atcaccgaaa cgcgcgaggc agctgcggta
     2701 aagctcatca gcgtggtcgt gaagcgattc acagatgtct gcctgttcat ccgcgtccag
     2761 ctcgttgagt ttctccagaa gcgttaatgt ctggcttctg ataaagcggg ccatgttaag
     2821 ggcggttttt tcctgtttgg tcactgatgc ctccgtgtaa gggggatttc tgttcatggg
     2881 ggtaatgata ccgatgaaac gagagaggat gctcacgata cgggttactg atgatgaaca
     2941 tgcccggtta ctggaacgtt gtgagggtaa acaactggcg gtatggatgc ggcgggacca
     3001 gagaaaaatc actcagggtc aatgccagcg cttcgttaat acagatgtag gtgttccaca
     3061 gggtagccag cagcatcctg cgatgcagat ccggaacata atggtgcagg gcgctgactt
     3121 ccgcgtttcc agactttacg aaacacggaa accgaagacc attcatgttg ttgctcaggt
     3181 cgcagacgtt ttgcagcagc agtcgcttca cgttcgctcg cgtatcggtg attcattctg
     3241 ctaaccagta aggcaacccc gccagcctag ccgggtcctc aacgacagga gcacgatcat
     3301 gcgcacccgt ggggccgcca tgccggcgat aatggcctgc ttctcgccga aacgtttggt
     3361 ggcgggacca gtgacgaagg cttgagcgag ggcgtgcaag attccgaata ccgcaagcga
     3421 caggccgatc atcgtcgcgc tccagcgaaa gcggtcctcg ccgaaaatga cccagagcgc
     3481 tgccggcacc tgtcctacga gttgcatgat aaagaagaca gtcataagtg cggcgacgat
     3541 agtcatgccc cgcgcccacc ggaaggagct gactgggttg aaggctctca agggcatcgg
     3601 tcgagatccc ggtgcctaat gagtgagcta acttacatta attgcgttgc gctcactgcc
     3661 cgctttccag tcgggaaacc tgtcgtgcca gctgcattaa tgaatcggcc aacgcgcggg
     3721 gagaggcggt ttgcgtattg ggcgccaggg tggtttttct tttcaccagt gagacgggca
     3781 acagctgatt gcccttcacc gcctggccct gagagagttg cagcaagcgg tccacgctgg
     3841 tttgccccag caggcgaaaa tcctgtttga tggtggttaa cggcgggata taacatgagc
     3901 tgtcttcggt atcgtcgtat cccactaccg agatatccgc accaacgcgc agcccggact
     3961 cggtaatggc gcgcattgcg cccagcgcca tctgatcgtt ggcaaccagc atcgcagtgg
     4021 gaacgatgcc ctcattcagc atttgcatgg tttgttgaaa accggacatg gcactccagt
     4081 cgccttcccg ttccgctatc ggctgaattt gattgcgagt gagatattta tgccagccag
     4141 ccagacgcag acgcgccgag acagaactta atgggcccgc taacagcgcg atttgctggt
     4201 gacccaatgc gaccagatgc tccacgccca gtcgcgtacc gtcttcatgg gagaaaataa
     4261 tactgttgat gggtgtctgg tcagagacat caagaaataa cgccggaaca ttagtgcagg
     4321 cagcttccac agcaatggca tcctggtcat ccagcggata gttaatgatc agcccactga
     4381 cgcgttgcgc gagaagattg tgcaccgccg ctttacaggc ttcgacgccg cttcgttcta
     4441 ccatcgacac caccacgctg gcacccagtt gatcggcgcg agatttaatc gccgcgacaa
     4501 tttgcgacgg cgcgtgcagg gccagactgg aggtggcaac gccaatcagc aacgactgtt
     4561 tgcccgccag ttgttgtgcc acgcggttgg gaatgtaatt cagctccgcc atcgccgctt
     4621 ccactttttc ccgcgttttc gcagaaacgt ggctggcctg gttcaccacg cgggaaacgg
     4681 tctgataaga gacaccggca tactctgcga catcgtataa cgttactggt ttcacattca
     4741 ccaccctgaa ttgactctct tccgggcgct atcatgccat accgcgaaag gttttgcgcc
     4801 attcgatggt gtccgggatc tcgacgctct cccttatgcg actcctgcat taggaagcag
     4861 cccagtagta ggttgaggcc gttgagcacc gccgccgcaa ggaatggtgc atgcaaggag
     4921 atggcgccca acagtccccc ggccacgggg cctgccacca tacccacgcc gaaacaagcg
     4981 ctcatgagcc cgaagtggcg agcccgatct tccccatcgg tgatgtcggc gatataggcg
     5041 ccagcaaccg cacctgtggc gccggtgatg ccggccacga tgcgtccggc gtagaggatc
     5101 gagatctcga tcccgcgaaa ttaatacgac tcactatagg ggaattgtga gcggataaca
     5161 attcccctct agaaataatt ttgtttaact ttaagaagga gatatacata tgtctaaaat
     5221 aaaaggtgga ggtggcggag gtggcggtgg aggaggtggt ggattccaga agtacgggat
     5281 ttggccgccc cctgcaagta aaggtgaaga actgtttacc ggcgtggttc cgattctggt
     5341 ggaactggat ggtgatgtta atggccataa attcagcgtg cgcggcgaag gtgaaggcga
     5401 tgccaccaac ggtaaactga cgctgaaatt tatctgcacc acgggtaaac tgccggtgcc
     5461 gtggccgacc ctggttacca cgctgacgta tggcgtgcag tgtttcagcc gttacccgga
     5521 tcatatgaaa cgccacgatt tctttaaaag cgccatgccg gaaggttatg ttcaggaacg
     5581 taccatttct tttaaagatg atggcaccta caaaacgcgc gcagaagtga aattcgaagg
     5641 tgataccctg gttaaccgta ttgaactgaa aggcatcgat ttcaaagaag atggtaacat
     5701 cctgggccat aaactggaat acaacttcaa ctctcacaac gtgtacatca ccgcagataa
     5761 acagaaaaac ggtatcaaag cgaacttcaa aatccgccat aatgtggaag atggcagcgt
     5821 tcagctggcg gatcactatc agcagaacac cccgattggt gatggcccgg ttctgctgcc
     5881 ggataatcat tacctgagca cgcagtctgt gctgagtaaa gatccgaacg aaaaacgtga
     5941 tcatatggtg ctgctggaat ttgttaccgc ggccggtatc acgcacggca tggatgaact
     6001 gtataaactg caccaccacc accaccacta ataagatccg gctgctaaca aagcccgaaa
     6061 ggaagctgag ttggctgctg ccaccgctga gcaataacta gcataacccc ttggggcctc
     6121 taaacgggtc ttgaggggtt ttttgctgaa aggaggaact atatccggat
//
