# Supplementary material for: Effect of translation enhancing nascent SKIK peptide on the arrest peptides containing consecutive Proline
Source: bioRxiv preprint, doi:10.1101/2024.02.28.582505, version 2 (2024-03-29)
Supplement: sequences of plasmid DNA [file 582505_file08.zip › Supplemental Plasmid/pET22b-SKIK-G8-WPPP-sfGFP.gbk]

LOCUS       pET22b-SKIK-G8-W        6155 bp DNA     circular SYN 10-JAN-2024
DEFINITION  .
ACCESSION   .
VERSION     .
KEYWORDS    .
SOURCE      synthetic DNA construct
  ORGANISM  synthetic DNA construct
REFERENCE   1  (bases 1 to 6155)
  AUTHORS   .
  TITLE     Direct Submission
  JOURNAL   Exported Jan 10, 2024 from SnapGene Viewer 7.1.1
            https://www.snapgene.com
FEATURES             Location/Qualifiers
     source          1..6155
                     /mol_type="other DNA"
                     /organism="synthetic DNA construct"
     rep_origin      17..472
                     /direction=RIGHT
                     /label=f1 ori
                     /note="f1 bacteriophage origin of replication; arrow 
                     indicates direction of (+) strand synthesis"
                     /note="color: #ffff00"
     promoter        499..603
                     /gene="bla"
                     /label=AmpR promoter
                     /note="color: #ffffff; direction: RIGHT"
     CDS             join(604..672,673..1464)
                     /codon_start=1
                     /gene="bla"
                     /product="beta-lactamase"
                     /label=AmpR
                     /note="confers resistance to ampicillin, carbenicillin, and
                     related antibiotics"
                     /note="This feature has 2 segments:
                        1:  604 ..  672 / #ccffcc / signal sequence
                        2:  673 .. 1464 / #ccffcc
                     Cleavage site after base 672"
                     /translation="MSIQHFRVALIPFFAAFCLPVFAHPETLVKVKDAEDQLGARVGYI
                     ELDLNSGKILESFRPEERFPMMSTFKVLLCGAVLSRIDAGQEQLGRRIHYSQNDLVEYS
                     PVTEKHLTDGMTVRELCSAAITMSDNTAANLLLTTIGGPKELTAFLHNMGDHVTRLDRW
                     EPELNEAIPNDERDTTMPAAMATTLRKLLTGELLTLASRQQLIDWMEADKVAGPLLRSA
                     LPAGWFIADKSGAGERGSRGIIAALGPDGKPSRIVVIYTTGSQATMDERNRQIAEIGAS
                     LIKHW"
     rep_origin      1635..2223
                     /direction=RIGHT
                     /label=ori
                     /note="high-copy-number ColE1/pMB1/pBR322/pUC origin of 
                     replication"
                     /note="color: #ffff00"
     misc_feature    2409..2551
                     /label=bom
                     /note="basis of mobility region from pBR322"
                     /note="color: #a6acb3"
     CDS             complement(2653..2844)
                     /codon_start=1
                     /gene="rop"
                     /product="Rop protein, which maintains plasmids at low copy
                     number"
                     /label=rop
                     /note="color: #993366"
                     /translation="MTKQEKTALNMARFIRSQTLTLLEKLNELDADEQADICESLHDHA
                     DELYRSCLARFGDDGENL"
     CDS             complement(3653..4735)
                     /codon_start=1
                     /gene="lacI"
                     /product="lac repressor"
                     /label=lacI
                     /note="The lac repressor binds to the lac operator to 
                     inhibit transcription in E. coli. This inhibition can be 
                     relieved by adding lactose or 
                     isopropyl-beta-D-thiogalactopyranoside (IPTG)."
                     /note="color: #993366"
                     /translation="MKPVTLYDVAEYAGVSYQTVSRVVNQASHVSAKTREKVEAAMAEL
                     NYIPNRVAQQLAGKQSLLIGVATSSLALHAPSQIVAAIKSRADQLGASVVVSMVERSGV
                     EACKAAVHNLLAQRVSGLIINYPLDDQDAIAVEAACTNVPALFLDVSDQTPINSIIFSH
                     EDGTRLGVEHLVALGHQQIALLAGPLSSVSARLRLAGWHKYLTRNQIQPIAEREGDWSA
                     MSGFQQTMQMLNEGIVPTAMLVANDQMALGAMRAITESGLRVGADISVVGYDDTEDSSC
                     YIPPLTTIKQDFRLLGQTSVDRLLQLSQGQAVKGNQLLPVSLVKRKTTLAPNTQTASPR
                     ALADSLMQLARQVSRLESGQ"
     promoter        complement(4736..4813)
                     /gene="lacI"
                     /label=lacI promoter
                     /note="color: #ffffff; direction: LEFT"
     promoter        5122..5140
                     /label=T7 promoter
                     /note="promoter for bacteriophage T7 RNA polymerase"
                     /note="color: #ffffff; direction: RIGHT"
     protein_bind    5141..5165
                     /label=lac operator
                     /bound_moiety="lac repressor encoded by lacI"
                     /note="The lac repressor binds to the lac operator to 
                     inhibit transcription in E. coli. This inhibition can be 
                     relieved by adding lactose or 
                     isopropyl-beta-D-thiogalactopyranoside (IPTG)."
                     /note="color: #31849b"
     RBS             5180..5202
                     /note="efficient ribosome binding site from bacteriophage 
                     T7 gene 10 (Olins and Rangwala, 1989)"
                     /note="color: #a6acb3"
     CDS             5282..5992
                     /codon_start=1
                     /product="GFP variant that folds robustly even when fused 
                     to poorly folded proteins (Pedelacq et al., 2006)"
                     /label=superfolder GFP
                     /note="mammalian codon-optimized"
                     /note="color: #05fd14"
                     /translation="SKGEELFTGVVPILVELDGDVNGHKFSVRGEGEGDATNGKLTLKF
                     ICTTGKLPVPWPTLVTTLTYGVQCFSRYPDHMKRHDFFKSAMPEGYVQERTISFKDDGT
                     YKTRAEVKFEGDTLVNRIELKGIDFKEDGNILGHKLEYNFNSHNVYITADKQKNGIKAN
                     FKIRHNVEDGSVQLADHYQQNTPIGDGPVLLPDNHYLSTQSVLSKDPNEKRDHMVLLEF
                     VTAAGITHGMDELYK"
     CDS             5996..6013
                     /codon_start=1
                     /product="6xHis affinity tag"
                     /label=6xHis
                     /note="color: #cc99b2"
                     /translation="HHHHHH"
     terminator      6083..6130
                     /label=T7 terminator
                     /note="transcription terminator for bacteriophage T7 RNA 
                     polymerase"
                     /note="color: #ffffff; direction: RIGHT"
ORIGIN
        1 gnnnntggcg aatgggnnnn nnnnnnnnnn nnnnnnnnnn nnnnnnnnnn nnnnnnnnnn
       61 nnnnnnnnnn nnnnnnnnnn nnnnnnnnnn nnnnnnnnnn nnnnnnnnnn nnnnnnnnnn
      121 nnnnnnnnnn nnnnnnnnnn cnnnnnnnnn nnnnnnnnnn nnnnnnnnnn nnnnnnnnnn
      181 nnnnnnnnnn nnnnnnnnnn nnnnnnnnnn nnnnnnnnnn nnnnnnnnnn nnannnnnnn
      241 nnnnnnnnnn nnnnnnnnnn nnnnnnnnnn nnnnnnnnnn nncctttgac gttggagtcc
      301 acgttcttta atagtggact cttgttccaa actggaacaa cactcaaccc tatctcggtc
      361 tattcttttg atttataagg gattttgccg atttcggcct attggttaaa aaatgagctg
      421 atttaacaaa aatttaacgc gaattttaac aaaatattaa cgtttacaat ttcaggtggc
      481 acttttcggg gaaatgtgcg cggaacccct atttgtttat ttttctaaat acattcaaat
      541 atgtatccgc tcatgagaca ataaccctga taaatgcttc aataatattg aaaaaggaag
      601 agtatgagta ttcaacattt ccgtgtcgcc cttattccct tttttgcggc attttgcctt
      661 cctgtttttg ctcacccaga aacgctggtg aaagtaaaag atgctgaaga tcagttgggt
      721 gcacgagtgg gttacatcga actggatctc aacagcggta agatccttga gagttttcgc
      781 cccgaagaac gttttccaat gatgagcact tttaaagttc tgctatgtgg cgcggtatta
      841 tcccgtattg acgccgggca agagcaactc ggtcgccgca tacactattc tcagaatgac
      901 ttggttgagt actcaccagt cacagaaaag catcttacgg atggcatgac agtaagagaa
      961 ttatgcagtg ctgccataac catgagtgat aacactgcgg ccaacttact tctgacaacg
     1021 atcggaggac cgaaggagct aaccgctttt ttgcacaaca tgggggatca tgtaactcgc
     1081 cttgatcgtt gggaaccgga gctgaatgaa gccataccaa acgacgagcg tgacaccacg
     1141 atgcctgcag caatggcaac aacgttgcgc aaactattaa ctggcgaact acttactcta
     1201 gcttcccggc aacaattaat agactggatg gaggcggata aagttgcagg accacttctg
     1261 cgctcggccc ttccggctgg ctggtttatt gctgataaat ctggagccgg tgagcgtggg
     1321 tctcgcggta tcattgcagc actggggcca gatggtaagc cctcccgtat cgtagttatc
     1381 tacacgacgg ggagtcaggc aactatggat gaacgaaata gacagatcgc tgagataggt
     1441 gcctcactga ttaagcattg gtaactgtca gaccaagttt actcatatat actttagatt
     1501 gatttaaaac ttcattttta atttaaaagg atctaggtga agatcctttt tgataatctc
     1561 atgaccaaaa tcccttaacg tgagttttcg ttccactgag cgtcagaccc cgtagaaaag
     1621 atcaaaggat cttcttgaga tccttttttt ctgcgcgtaa tctgctgctt gcaaacaaaa
     1681 aaaccaccgc taccagcggt ggtttgtttg ccggatcaag agctaccaac tctttttccg
     1741 aaggtaactg gcttcagcag agcgcagata ccaaatactg tccttctagt gtagccgtag
     1801 ttaggccacc acttcaagaa ctctgtagca ccgcctacat acctcgctct gctaatcctg
     1861 ttaccagtgg ctgctgccag tggcgataag tcgtgtctta ccgggttgga ctcaagacga
     1921 tagttaccgg ataaggcgca gcggtcgggc tgaacggggg gttcgtgcac acagcccagc
     1981 ttggagcgaa cgacctacac cgaactgaga tacctacagc gtgagctatg agaaagcgcc
     2041 acgcttcccg aagggagaaa ggcggacagg tatccggtaa gcggcagggt cggaacagga
     2101 gagcgcacga gggagcttcc agggggaaac gcctggtatc tttatagtcc tgtcgggttt
     2161 cgccacctct gacttgagcg tcgatttttg tgatgctcgt caggggggcg gagcctatgg
     2221 aaaaacgcca gcaacgcggc ctttttacgg ttcctggcct tttgctggcc ttttgctcac
     2281 atgttctttc ctgcgttatc ccctgattct gtggataacc gtattaccgc ctttgagtga
     2341 gctgataccg ctcgccgcag ccgaacgacc gagcgcagcg agtcagtgag cgaggaagcg
     2401 gaagagcgcc tgatgcggta ttttctcctt acgcatctgt gcggtatttc acaccgcata
     2461 tatggtgcac tctcagtaca atctgctctg atgccgcata gttaagccag tatacactcc
     2521 gctatcgcta cgtgactggg tcatggctgc gccccgacac ccgccaacac ccgctgacgc
     2581 gccctgacgg gcttgtctgc tcccggcatc cgcttacaga caagctgtga ccgtctccgg
     2641 gagctgcatg tgtcagaggt tttcaccgtc atcaccgaaa cgcgcgaggc agctgcggta
     2701 aagctcatca gcgtggtcgt gaagcgattc acagatgtct gcctgttcat ccgcgtccag
     2761 ctcgttgagt ttctccagaa gcgttaatgt ctggcttctg ataaagcggg ccatgttaag
     2821 ggcggttttt tcctgtttgg tcactgatgc ctccgtgtaa gggggatttc tgttcatggg
     2881 ggtaatgata ccgatgaaac gagagaggat gctcacgata cgggttactg atgatgaaca
     2941 tgcccggtta ctggaacgtt gtgagggtaa acaactggcg gtatggatgc ggcgggacca
     3001 gagaaaaatc actcagggtc aatgccagcg cttcgttaat acagatgtag gtgttccaca
     3061 gggtagccag cagcatcctg cgatgcagat ccggaacata atggtgcagg gcgctgactt
     3121 ccgcgtttcc agactttacg aaacacggaa accgaagacc attcatgttg ttgctcaggt
     3181 cgcagacgtt ttgcagcagc agtcgcttca cgttcgctcg cgtatcggtg attcattctg
     3241 ctaaccagta aggcaacccc gccagcctag ccgggtcctc aacgacagga gcacgatcat
     3301 gcgcacccgt ggggccgcca tgccggcgat aatggcctgc ttctcgccga aacgtttggt
     3361 ggcgggacca gtgacgaagg cttgagcgag ggcgtgcaag attccgaata ccgcaagcga
     3421 caggccgatc atcgtcgcgc tccagcgaaa gcggtcctcg ccgaaaatga cccagagcgc
     3481 tgccggcacc tgtcctacga gttgcatgat aaagaagaca gtcataagtg cggcgacgat
     3541 agtcatgccc cgcgcccacc ggaaggagct gactgggttg aaggctctca agggcatcgg
     3601 tcgagatccc ggtgcctaat gagtgagcta acttacatta attgcgttgc gctcactgcc
     3661 cgctttccag tcgggaaacc tgtcgtgcca gctgcattaa tgaatcggcc aacgcgcggg
     3721 gagaggcggt ttgcgtattg ggcgccaggg tggtttttct tttcaccagt gagacgggca
     3781 acagctgatt gcccttcacc gcctggccct gagagagttg cagcaagcgg tccacgctgg
     3841 tttgccccag caggcgaaaa tcctgtttga tggtggttaa cggcgggata taacatgagc
     3901 tgtcttcggt atcgtcgtat cccactaccg agatatccgc accaacgcgc agcccggact
     3961 cggtaatggc gcgcattgcg cccagcgcca tctgatcgtt ggcaaccagc atcgcagtgg
     4021 gaacgatgcc ctcattcagc atttgcatgg tttgttgaaa accggacatg gcactccagt
     4081 cgccttcccg ttccgctatc ggctgaattt gattgcgagt gagatattta tgccagccag
     4141 ccagacgcag acgcgccgag acagaactta atgggcccgc taacagcgcg atttgctggt
     4201 gacccaatgc gaccagatgc tccacgccca gtcgcgtacc gtcttcatgg gagaaaataa
     4261 tactgttgat gggtgtctgg tcagagacat caagaaataa cgccggaaca ttagtgcagg
     4321 cagcttccac agcaatggca tcctggtcat ccagcggata gttaatgatc agcccactga
     4381 cgcgttgcgc gagaagattg tgcaccgccg ctttacaggc ttcgacgccg cttcgttcta
     4441 ccatcgacac caccacgctg gcacccagtt gatcggcgcg agatttaatc gccgcgacaa
     4501 tttgcgacgg cgcgtgcagg gccagactgg aggtggcaac gccaatcagc aacgactgtt
     4561 tgcccgccag ttgttgtgcc acgcggttgg gaatgtaatt cagctccgcc atcgccgctt
     4621 ccactttttc ccgcgttttc gcagaaacgt ggctggcctg gttcaccacg cgggaaacgg
     4681 tctgataaga gacaccggca tactctgcga catcgtataa cgttactggt ttcacattca
     4741 ccaccctgaa ttgactctct tccgggcgct atcatgccat accgcgaaag gttttgcgcc
     4801 attcgatggt gtccgggatc tcgacgctct cccttatgcg actcctgcat taggaagcag
     4861 cccagtagta ggttgaggcc gttgagcacc gccgccgcaa ggaatggtgc atgcaaggag
     4921 atggcgccca acagtccccc ggccacgggg cctgccacca tacccacgcc gaaacaagcg
     4981 ctcatgagcc cgaagtggcg agcccgatct tccccatcgg tgatgtcggc gatataggcg
     5041 ccagcaaccg cacctgtggc gccggtgatg ccggccacga tgcgtccggc gtagaggatc
     5101 gagatctcga tcccgcgaaa ttaatacgac tcactatagg ggaattgtga gcggataaca
     5161 attcccctct agaaataatt ttgtttaact ttaagaagga gatatacata tgtctaaaat
     5221 aaaaggtgga ggtggcggag gtggcggttt ccagaagtac gggatttggc cgccccctgc
     5281 aagtaaaggt gaagaactgt ttaccggcgt ggttccgatt ctggtggaac tggatggtga
     5341 tgttaatggc cataaattca gcgtgcgcgg cgaaggtgaa ggcgatgcca ccaacggtaa
     5401 actgacgctg aaatttatct gcaccacggg taaactgccg gtgccgtggc cgaccctggt
     5461 taccacgctg acgtatggcg tgcagtgttt cagccgttac ccggatcata tgaaacgcca
     5521 cgatttcttt aaaagcgcca tgccggaagg ttatgttcag gaacgtacca tttcttttaa
     5581 agatgatggc acctacaaaa cgcgcgcaga agtgaaattc gaaggtgata ccctggttaa
     5641 ccgtattgaa ctgaaaggca tcgatttcaa agaagatggt aacatcctgg gccataaact
     5701 ggaatacaac ttcaactctc acaacgtgta catcaccgca gataaacaga aaaacggtat
     5761 caaagcgaac ttcaaaatcc gccataatgt ggaagatggc agcgttcagc tggcggatca
     5821 ctatcagcag aacaccccga ttggtgatgg cccggttctg ctgccggata atcattacct
     5881 gagcacgcag tctgtgctga gtaaagatcc gaacgaaaaa cgtgatcata tggtgctgct
     5941 ggaatttgtt accgcggccg gtatcacgca cggcatggat gaactgtata aactgcacca
     6001 ccaccaccac cactaataag atccggctgc taacaaagcc cgaaaggaag ctgagttggc
     6061 tgctgccacc gctgagcaat aactagcata accccttggg gcctctaaac gggtcttgag
     6121 gggttttttg ctgaaaggag gaactatatc cggat
//
