# Supplementary material for: Effect of translation enhancing nascent SKIK peptide on the arrest peptides containing consecutive Proline
Source: bioRxiv preprint, doi:10.1101/2024.02.28.582505, version 2 (2024-03-29)
Supplement: sequences of plasmid DNA [file 582505_file08.zip › Supplemental Plasmid/pET22b-SKIK-G9-WPPP-sfGFP.gbk]

LOCUS       pET22b-SKIK-G9-W        6158 bp DNA     circular SYN 10-JAN-2024
DEFINITION  .
ACCESSION   .
VERSION     .
KEYWORDS    .
SOURCE      synthetic DNA construct
  ORGANISM  synthetic DNA construct
REFERENCE   1  (bases 1 to 6158)
  AUTHORS   .
  TITLE     Direct Submission
  JOURNAL   Exported Jan 10, 2024 from SnapGene Viewer 7.1.1
            https://www.snapgene.com
FEATURES             Location/Qualifiers
     source          1..6158
                     /mol_type="other DNA"
                     /organism="synthetic DNA construct"
     rep_origin      17..472
                     /direction=RIGHT
                     /label=f1 ori
                     /note="f1 bacteriophage origin of replication; arrow 
                     indicates direction of (+) strand synthesis"
                     /note="color: #ffff00"
     promoter        499..603
                     /gene="bla"
                     /label=AmpR promoter
                     /note="color: #ffffff; direction: RIGHT"
     CDS             join(604..672,673..1464)
                     /codon_start=1
                     /gene="bla"
                     /product="beta-lactamase"
                     /label=AmpR
                     /note="confers resistance to ampicillin, carbenicillin, and
                     related antibiotics"
                     /note="This feature has 2 segments:
                        1:  604 ..  672 / #ccffcc / signal sequence
                        2:  673 .. 1464 / #ccffcc
                     Cleavage site after base 672"
                     /translation="MSIQHFRVALIPFFAAFCLPVFAHPETLVKVKDAEDQLGARVGYI
                     ELDLNSGKILESFRPEERFPMMSTFKVLLCGAVLSRIDAGQEQLGRRIHYSQNDLVEYS
                     PVTEKHLTDGMTVRELCSAAITMSDNTAANLLLTTIGGPKELTAFLHNMGDHVTRLDRW
                     EPELNEAIPNDERDTTMPAAMATTLRKLLTGELLTLASRQQLIDWMEADKVAGPLLRSA
                     LPAGWFIADKSGAGERGSRGIIAALGPDGKPSRIVVIYTTGSQATMDERNRQIAEIGAS
                     LIKHW"
     rep_origin      1635..2223
                     /direction=RIGHT
                     /label=ori
                     /note="high-copy-number ColE1/pMB1/pBR322/pUC origin of 
                     replication"
                     /note="color: #ffff00"
     misc_feature    2409..2551
                     /label=bom
                     /note="basis of mobility region from pBR322"
                     /note="color: #a6acb3"
     CDS             complement(2653..2844)
                     /codon_start=1
                     /gene="rop"
                     /product="Rop protein, which maintains plasmids at low copy
                     number"
                     /label=rop
                     /note="color: #993366"
                     /translation="MTKQEKTALNMARFIRSQTLTLLEKLNELDADEQADICESLHDHA
                     DELYRSCLARFGDDGENL"
     CDS             complement(3653..4735)
                     /codon_start=1
                     /gene="lacI"
                     /product="lac repressor"
                     /label=lacI
                     /note="The lac repressor binds to the lac operator to 
                     inhibit transcription in E. coli. This inhibition can be 
                     relieved by adding lactose or 
                     isopropyl-beta-D-thiogalactopyranoside (IPTG)."
                     /note="color: #993366"
                     /translation="MKPVTLYDVAEYAGVSYQTVSRVVNQASHVSAKTREKVEAAMAEL
                     NYIPNRVAQQLAGKQSLLIGVATSSLALHAPSQIVAAIKSRADQLGASVVVSMVERSGV
                     EACKAAVHNLLAQRVSGLIINYPLDDQDAIAVEAACTNVPALFLDVSDQTPINSIIFSH
                     EDGTRLGVEHLVALGHQQIALLAGPLSSVSARLRLAGWHKYLTRNQIQPIAEREGDWSA
                     MSGFQQTMQMLNEGIVPTAMLVANDQMALGAMRAITESGLRVGADISVVGYDDTEDSSC
                     YIPPLTTIKQDFRLLGQTSVDRLLQLSQGQAVKGNQLLPVSLVKRKTTLAPNTQTASPR
                     ALADSLMQLARQVSRLESGQ"
     promoter        complement(4736..4813)
                     /gene="lacI"
                     /label=lacI promoter
                     /note="color: #ffffff; direction: LEFT"
     promoter        5122..5140
                     /label=T7 promoter
                     /note="promoter for bacteriophage T7 RNA polymerase"
                     /note="color: #ffffff; direction: RIGHT"
     protein_bind    5141..5165
                     /label=lac operator
                     /bound_moiety="lac repressor encoded by lacI"
                     /note="The lac repressor binds to the lac operator to 
                     inhibit transcription in E. coli. This inhibition can be 
                     relieved by adding lactose or 
                     isopropyl-beta-D-thiogalactopyranoside (IPTG)."
                     /note="color: #31849b"
     RBS             5180..5202
                     /note="efficient ribosome binding site from bacteriophage 
                     T7 gene 10 (Olins and Rangwala, 1989)"
                     /note="color: #a6acb3"
     CDS             5285..5995
                     /codon_start=1
                     /product="GFP variant that folds robustly even when fused 
                     to poorly folded proteins (Pedelacq et al., 2006)"
                     /label=superfolder GFP
                     /note="mammalian codon-optimized"
                     /note="color: #05fd14"
                     /translation="SKGEELFTGVVPILVELDGDVNGHKFSVRGEGEGDATNGKLTLKF
                     ICTTGKLPVPWPTLVTTLTYGVQCFSRYPDHMKRHDFFKSAMPEGYVQERTISFKDDGT
                     YKTRAEVKFEGDTLVNRIELKGIDFKEDGNILGHKLEYNFNSHNVYITADKQKNGIKAN
                     FKIRHNVEDGSVQLADHYQQNTPIGDGPVLLPDNHYLSTQSVLSKDPNEKRDHMVLLEF
                     VTAAGITHGMDELYK"
     CDS             5999..6016
                     /codon_start=1
                     /product="6xHis affinity tag"
                     /label=6xHis
                     /note="color: #cc99b2"
                     /translation="HHHHHH"
     terminator      6086..6133
                     /label=T7 terminator
                     /note="transcription terminator for bacteriophage T7 RNA 
                     polymerase"
                     /note="color: #ffffff; direction: RIGHT"
ORIGIN
        1 gnnnntggcg aatgggnnnn nnnnnnnnnn nnnnnnnnnn nnnnnnnnnn nnnnnnnnnn
       61 nnnnnnnnnn nnnnnnnnnn nnnnnnnnnn nnnnnnnnnn nnnnnnnnnn nnnnnnnnnn
      121 nnnnnnnnnn nnnnnnnnnn cnnnnnnnnn nnnnnnnnnn nnnnnnnnnn nnnnnnnnnn
      181 nnnnnnnnnn nnnnnnnnnn nnnnnnnnnn nnnnnnnnnn nnnnnnnnnn nnannnnnnn
      241 nnnnnnnnnn nnnnnnnnnn nnnnnnnnnn nnnnnnnnnn nncctttgac gttggagtcc
      301 acgttcttta atagtggact cttgttccaa actggaacaa cactcaaccc tatctcggtc
      361 tattcttttg atttataagg gattttgccg atttcggcct attggttaaa aaatgagctg
      421 atttaacaaa aatttaacgc gaattttaac aaaatattaa cgtttacaat ttcaggtggc
      481 acttttcggg gaaatgtgcg cggaacccct atttgtttat ttttctaaat acattcaaat
      541 atgtatccgc tcatgagaca ataaccctga taaatgcttc aataatattg aaaaaggaag
      601 agtatgagta ttcaacattt ccgtgtcgcc cttattccct tttttgcggc attttgcctt
      661 cctgtttttg ctcacccaga aacgctggtg aaagtaaaag atgctgaaga tcagttgggt
      721 gcacgagtgg gttacatcga actggatctc aacagcggta agatccttga gagttttcgc
      781 cccgaagaac gttttccaat gatgagcact tttaaagttc tgctatgtgg cgcggtatta
      841 tcccgtattg acgccgggca agagcaactc ggtcgccgca tacactattc tcagaatgac
      901 ttggttgagt actcaccagt cacagaaaag catcttacgg atggcatgac agtaagagaa
      961 ttatgcagtg ctgccataac catgagtgat aacactgcgg ccaacttact tctgacaacg
     1021 atcggaggac cgaaggagct aaccgctttt ttgcacaaca tgggggatca tgtaactcgc
     1081 cttgatcgtt gggaaccgga gctgaatgaa gccataccaa acgacgagcg tgacaccacg
     1141 atgcctgcag caatggcaac aacgttgcgc aaactattaa ctggcgaact acttactcta
     1201 gcttcccggc aacaattaat agactggatg gaggcggata aagttgcagg accacttctg
     1261 cgctcggccc ttccggctgg ctggtttatt gctgataaat ctggagccgg tgagcgtggg
     1321 tctcgcggta tcattgcagc actggggcca gatggtaagc cctcccgtat cgtagttatc
     1381 tacacgacgg ggagtcaggc aactatggat gaacgaaata gacagatcgc tgagataggt
     1441 gcctcactga ttaagcattg gtaactgtca gaccaagttt actcatatat actttagatt
     1501 gatttaaaac ttcattttta atttaaaagg atctaggtga agatcctttt tgataatctc
     1561 atgaccaaaa tcccttaacg tgagttttcg ttccactgag cgtcagaccc cgtagaaaag
     1621 atcaaaggat cttcttgaga tccttttttt ctgcgcgtaa tctgctgctt gcaaacaaaa
     1681 aaaccaccgc taccagcggt ggtttgtttg ccggatcaag agctaccaac tctttttccg
     1741 aaggtaactg gcttcagcag agcgcagata ccaaatactg tccttctagt gtagccgtag
     1801 ttaggccacc acttcaagaa ctctgtagca ccgcctacat acctcgctct gctaatcctg
     1861 ttaccagtgg ctgctgccag tggcgataag tcgtgtctta ccgggttgga ctcaagacga
     1921 tagttaccgg ataaggcgca gcggtcgggc tgaacggggg gttcgtgcac acagcccagc
     1981 ttggagcgaa cgacctacac cgaactgaga tacctacagc gtgagctatg agaaagcgcc
     2041 acgcttcccg aagggagaaa ggcggacagg tatccggtaa gcggcagggt cggaacagga
     2101 gagcgcacga gggagcttcc agggggaaac gcctggtatc tttatagtcc tgtcgggttt
     2161 cgccacctct gacttgagcg tcgatttttg tgatgctcgt caggggggcg gagcctatgg
     2221 aaaaacgcca gcaacgcggc ctttttacgg ttcctggcct tttgctggcc ttttgctcac
     2281 atgttctttc ctgcgttatc ccctgattct gtggataacc gtattaccgc ctttgagtga
     2341 gctgataccg ctcgccgcag ccgaacgacc gagcgcagcg agtcagtgag cgaggaagcg
     2401 gaagagcgcc tgatgcggta ttttctcctt acgcatctgt gcggtatttc acaccgcata
     2461 tatggtgcac tctcagtaca atctgctctg atgccgcata gttaagccag tatacactcc
     2521 gctatcgcta cgtgactggg tcatggctgc gccccgacac ccgccaacac ccgctgacgc
     2581 gccctgacgg gcttgtctgc tcccggcatc cgcttacaga caagctgtga ccgtctccgg
     2641 gagctgcatg tgtcagaggt tttcaccgtc atcaccgaaa cgcgcgaggc agctgcggta
     2701 aagctcatca gcgtggtcgt gaagcgattc acagatgtct gcctgttcat ccgcgtccag
     2761 ctcgttgagt ttctccagaa gcgttaatgt ctggcttctg ataaagcggg ccatgttaag
     2821 ggcggttttt tcctgtttgg tcactgatgc ctccgtgtaa gggggatttc tgttcatggg
     2881 ggtaatgata ccgatgaaac gagagaggat gctcacgata cgggttactg atgatgaaca
     2941 tgcccggtta ctggaacgtt gtgagggtaa acaactggcg gtatggatgc ggcgggacca
     3001 gagaaaaatc actcagggtc aatgccagcg cttcgttaat acagatgtag gtgttccaca
     3061 gggtagccag cagcatcctg cgatgcagat ccggaacata atggtgcagg gcgctgactt
     3121 ccgcgtttcc agactttacg aaacacggaa accgaagacc attcatgttg ttgctcaggt
     3181 cgcagacgtt ttgcagcagc agtcgcttca cgttcgctcg cgtatcggtg attcattctg
     3241 ctaaccagta aggcaacccc gccagcctag ccgggtcctc aacgacagga gcacgatcat
     3301 gcgcacccgt ggggccgcca tgccggcgat aatggcctgc ttctcgccga aacgtttggt
     3361 ggcgggacca gtgacgaagg cttgagcgag ggcgtgcaag attccgaata ccgcaagcga
     3421 caggccgatc atcgtcgcgc tccagcgaaa gcggtcctcg ccgaaaatga cccagagcgc
     3481 tgccggcacc tgtcctacga gttgcatgat aaagaagaca gtcataagtg cggcgacgat
     3541 agtcatgccc cgcgcccacc ggaaggagct gactgggttg aaggctctca agggcatcgg
     3601 tcgagatccc ggtgcctaat gagtgagcta acttacatta attgcgttgc gctcactgcc
     3661 cgctttccag tcgggaaacc tgtcgtgcca gctgcattaa tgaatcggcc aacgcgcggg
     3721 gagaggcggt ttgcgtattg ggcgccaggg tggtttttct tttcaccagt gagacgggca
     3781 acagctgatt gcccttcacc gcctggccct gagagagttg cagcaagcgg tccacgctgg
     3841 tttgccccag caggcgaaaa tcctgtttga tggtggttaa cggcgggata taacatgagc
     3901 tgtcttcggt atcgtcgtat cccactaccg agatatccgc accaacgcgc agcccggact
     3961 cggtaatggc gcgcattgcg cccagcgcca tctgatcgtt ggcaaccagc atcgcagtgg
     4021 gaacgatgcc ctcattcagc atttgcatgg tttgttgaaa accggacatg gcactccagt
     4081 cgccttcccg ttccgctatc ggctgaattt gattgcgagt gagatattta tgccagccag
     4141 ccagacgcag acgcgccgag acagaactta atgggcccgc taacagcgcg atttgctggt
     4201 gacccaatgc gaccagatgc tccacgccca gtcgcgtacc gtcttcatgg gagaaaataa
     4261 tactgttgat gggtgtctgg tcagagacat caagaaataa cgccggaaca ttagtgcagg
     4321 cagcttccac agcaatggca tcctggtcat ccagcggata gttaatgatc agcccactga
     4381 cgcgttgcgc gagaagattg tgcaccgccg ctttacaggc ttcgacgccg cttcgttcta
     4441 ccatcgacac caccacgctg gcacccagtt gatcggcgcg agatttaatc gccgcgacaa
     4501 tttgcgacgg cgcgtgcagg gccagactgg aggtggcaac gccaatcagc aacgactgtt
     4561 tgcccgccag ttgttgtgcc acgcggttgg gaatgtaatt cagctccgcc atcgccgctt
     4621 ccactttttc ccgcgttttc gcagaaacgt ggctggcctg gttcaccacg cgggaaacgg
     4681 tctgataaga gacaccggca tactctgcga catcgtataa cgttactggt ttcacattca
     4741 ccaccctgaa ttgactctct tccgggcgct atcatgccat accgcgaaag gttttgcgcc
     4801 attcgatggt gtccgggatc tcgacgctct cccttatgcg actcctgcat taggaagcag
     4861 cccagtagta ggttgaggcc gttgagcacc gccgccgcaa ggaatggtgc atgcaaggag
     4921 atggcgccca acagtccccc ggccacgggg cctgccacca tacccacgcc gaaacaagcg
     4981 ctcatgagcc cgaagtggcg agcccgatct tccccatcgg tgatgtcggc gatataggcg
     5041 ccagcaaccg cacctgtggc gccggtgatg ccggccacga tgcgtccggc gtagaggatc
     5101 gagatctcga tcccgcgaaa ttaatacgac tcactatagg ggaattgtga gcggataaca
     5161 attcccctct agaaataatt ttgtttaact ttaagaagga gatatacata tgtctaaaat
     5221 aaaaggtgga ggtggcggag gtggcggtgg attccagaag tacgggattt ggccgccccc
     5281 tgcaagtaaa ggtgaagaac tgtttaccgg cgtggttccg attctggtgg aactggatgg
     5341 tgatgttaat ggccataaat tcagcgtgcg cggcgaaggt gaaggcgatg ccaccaacgg
     5401 taaactgacg ctgaaattta tctgcaccac gggtaaactg ccggtgccgt ggccgaccct
     5461 ggttaccacg ctgacgtatg gcgtgcagtg tttcagccgt tacccggatc atatgaaacg
     5521 ccacgatttc tttaaaagcg ccatgccgga aggttatgtt caggaacgta ccatttcttt
     5581 taaagatgat ggcacctaca aaacgcgcgc agaagtgaaa ttcgaaggtg ataccctggt
     5641 taaccgtatt gaactgaaag gcatcgattt caaagaagat ggtaacatcc tgggccataa
     5701 actggaatac aacttcaact ctcacaacgt gtacatcacc gcagataaac agaaaaacgg
     5761 tatcaaagcg aacttcaaaa tccgccataa tgtggaagat ggcagcgttc agctggcgga
     5821 tcactatcag cagaacaccc cgattggtga tggcccggtt ctgctgccgg ataatcatta
     5881 cctgagcacg cagtctgtgc tgagtaaaga tccgaacgaa aaacgtgatc atatggtgct
     5941 gctggaattt gttaccgcgg ccggtatcac gcacggcatg gatgaactgt ataaactgca
     6001 ccaccaccac caccactaat aagatccggc tgctaacaaa gcccgaaagg aagctgagtt
     6061 ggctgctgcc accgctgagc aataactagc ataacccctt ggggcctcta aacgggtctt
     6121 gaggggtttt ttgctgaaag gaggaactat atccggat
//
