# Supplementary material for: Effect of translation enhancing nascent SKIK peptide on the arrest peptides containing consecutive Proline
Source: bioRxiv preprint, doi:10.1101/2024.02.28.582505, version 2 (2024-03-29)
Supplement: sequences of plasmid DNA [file 582505_file08.zip › Supplemental Plasmid/pET22b-SKIK-G12-WPPP-sfGFP.gbk]

LOCUS       pET22b-SKIK-G12-        6167 bp DNA     circular SYN 10-JAN-2024
DEFINITION  .
ACCESSION   .
VERSION     .
KEYWORDS    .
SOURCE      synthetic DNA construct
  ORGANISM  synthetic DNA construct
REFERENCE   1  (bases 1 to 6167)
  AUTHORS   .
  TITLE     Direct Submission
  JOURNAL   Exported Jan 10, 2024 from SnapGene Viewer 7.1.1
            https://www.snapgene.com
FEATURES             Location/Qualifiers
     source          1..6167
                     /mol_type="other DNA"
                     /organism="synthetic DNA construct"
     rep_origin      17..472
                     /direction=RIGHT
                     /label=f1 ori
                     /note="f1 bacteriophage origin of replication; arrow 
                     indicates direction of (+) strand synthesis"
                     /note="color: #ffff00"
     promoter        499..603
                     /gene="bla"
                     /label=AmpR promoter
                     /note="color: #ffffff; direction: RIGHT"
     CDS             join(604..672,673..1464)
                     /codon_start=1
                     /gene="bla"
                     /product="beta-lactamase"
                     /label=AmpR
                     /note="confers resistance to ampicillin, carbenicillin, and
                     related antibiotics"
                     /note="This feature has 2 segments:
                        1:  604 ..  672 / #ccffcc / signal sequence
                        2:  673 .. 1464 / #ccffcc
                     Cleavage site after base 672"
                     /translation="MSIQHFRVALIPFFAAFCLPVFAHPETLVKVKDAEDQLGARVGYI
                     ELDLNSGKILESFRPEERFPMMSTFKVLLCGAVLSRIDAGQEQLGRRIHYSQNDLVEYS
                     PVTEKHLTDGMTVRELCSAAITMSDNTAANLLLTTIGGPKELTAFLHNMGDHVTRLDRW
                     EPELNEAIPNDERDTTMPAAMATTLRKLLTGELLTLASRQQLIDWMEADKVAGPLLRSA
                     LPAGWFIADKSGAGERGSRGIIAALGPDGKPSRIVVIYTTGSQATMDERNRQIAEIGAS
                     LIKHW"
     rep_origin      1635..2223
                     /direction=RIGHT
                     /label=ori
                     /note="high-copy-number ColE1/pMB1/pBR322/pUC origin of 
                     replication"
                     /note="color: #ffff00"
     misc_feature    2409..2551
                     /label=bom
                     /note="basis of mobility region from pBR322"
                     /note="color: #a6acb3"
     CDS             complement(2653..2844)
                     /codon_start=1
                     /gene="rop"
                     /product="Rop protein, which maintains plasmids at low copy
                     number"
                     /label=rop
                     /note="color: #993366"
                     /translation="MTKQEKTALNMARFIRSQTLTLLEKLNELDADEQADICESLHDHA
                     DELYRSCLARFGDDGENL"
     CDS             complement(3653..4735)
                     /codon_start=1
                     /gene="lacI"
                     /product="lac repressor"
                     /label=lacI
                     /note="The lac repressor binds to the lac operator to 
                     inhibit transcription in E. coli. This inhibition can be 
                     relieved by adding lactose or 
                     isopropyl-beta-D-thiogalactopyranoside (IPTG)."
                     /note="color: #993366"
                     /translation="MKPVTLYDVAEYAGVSYQTVSRVVNQASHVSAKTREKVEAAMAEL
                     NYIPNRVAQQLAGKQSLLIGVATSSLALHAPSQIVAAIKSRADQLGASVVVSMVERSGV
                     EACKAAVHNLLAQRVSGLIINYPLDDQDAIAVEAACTNVPALFLDVSDQTPINSIIFSH
                     EDGTRLGVEHLVALGHQQIALLAGPLSSVSARLRLAGWHKYLTRNQIQPIAEREGDWSA
                     MSGFQQTMQMLNEGIVPTAMLVANDQMALGAMRAITESGLRVGADISVVGYDDTEDSSC
                     YIPPLTTIKQDFRLLGQTSVDRLLQLSQGQAVKGNQLLPVSLVKRKTTLAPNTQTASPR
                     ALADSLMQLARQVSRLESGQ"
     promoter        complement(4736..4813)
                     /gene="lacI"
                     /label=lacI promoter
                     /note="color: #ffffff; direction: LEFT"
     promoter        5122..5140
                     /label=T7 promoter
                     /note="promoter for bacteriophage T7 RNA polymerase"
                     /note="color: #ffffff; direction: RIGHT"
     protein_bind    5141..5165
                     /label=lac operator
                     /bound_moiety="lac repressor encoded by lacI"
                     /note="The lac repressor binds to the lac operator to 
                     inhibit transcription in E. coli. This inhibition can be 
                     relieved by adding lactose or 
                     isopropyl-beta-D-thiogalactopyranoside (IPTG)."
                     /note="color: #31849b"
     RBS             5180..5202
                     /note="efficient ribosome binding site from bacteriophage 
                     T7 gene 10 (Olins and Rangwala, 1989)"
                     /note="color: #a6acb3"
     CDS             5294..6004
                     /codon_start=1
                     /product="GFP variant that folds robustly even when fused 
                     to poorly folded proteins (Pedelacq et al., 2006)"
                     /label=superfolder GFP
                     /note="mammalian codon-optimized"
                     /note="color: #05fd14"
                     /translation="SKGEELFTGVVPILVELDGDVNGHKFSVRGEGEGDATNGKLTLKF
                     ICTTGKLPVPWPTLVTTLTYGVQCFSRYPDHMKRHDFFKSAMPEGYVQERTISFKDDGT
                     YKTRAEVKFEGDTLVNRIELKGIDFKEDGNILGHKLEYNFNSHNVYITADKQKNGIKAN
                     FKIRHNVEDGSVQLADHYQQNTPIGDGPVLLPDNHYLSTQSVLSKDPNEKRDHMVLLEF
                     VTAAGITHGMDELYK"
     CDS             6008..6025
                     /codon_start=1
                     /product="6xHis affinity tag"
                     /label=6xHis
                     /note="color: #cc99b2"
                     /translation="HHHHHH"
     terminator      6095..6142
                     /label=T7 terminator
                     /note="transcription terminator for bacteriophage T7 RNA 
                     polymerase"
                     /note="color: #ffffff; direction: RIGHT"
ORIGIN
        1 gnnnntggcg aatgggnnnn nnnnnnnnnn nnnnnnnnnn nnnnnnnnnn nnnnnnnnnn
       61 nnnnnnnnnn nnnnnnnnnn nnnnnnnnnn nnnnnnnnnn nnnnnnnnnn nnnnnnnnnn
      121 nnnnnnnnnn nnnnnnnnnn cnnnnnnnnn nnnnnnnnnn nnnnnnnnnn nnnnnnnnnn
      181 nnnnnnnnnn nnnnnnnnnn nnnnnnnnnn nnnnnnnnnn nnnnnnnnnn nnannnnnnn
      241 nnnnnnnnnn nnnnnnnnnn nnnnnnnnnn nnnnnnnnnn nncctttgac gttggagtcc
      301 acgttcttta atagtggact cttgttccaa actggaacaa cactcaaccc tatctcggtc
      361 tattcttttg atttataagg gattttgccg atttcggcct attggttaaa aaatgagctg
      421 atttaacaaa aatttaacgc gaattttaac aaaatattaa cgtttacaat ttcaggtggc
      481 acttttcggg gaaatgtgcg cggaacccct atttgtttat ttttctaaat acattcaaat
      541 atgtatccgc tcatgagaca ataaccctga taaatgcttc aataatattg aaaaaggaag
      601 agtatgagta ttcaacattt ccgtgtcgcc cttattccct tttttgcggc attttgcctt
      661 cctgtttttg ctcacccaga aacgctggtg aaagtaaaag atgctgaaga tcagttgggt
      721 gcacgagtgg gttacatcga actggatctc aacagcggta agatccttga gagttttcgc
      781 cccgaagaac gttttccaat gatgagcact tttaaagttc tgctatgtgg cgcggtatta
      841 tcccgtattg acgccgggca agagcaactc ggtcgccgca tacactattc tcagaatgac
      901 ttggttgagt actcaccagt cacagaaaag catcttacgg atggcatgac agtaagagaa
      961 ttatgcagtg ctgccataac catgagtgat aacactgcgg ccaacttact tctgacaacg
     1021 atcggaggac cgaaggagct aaccgctttt ttgcacaaca tgggggatca tgtaactcgc
     1081 cttgatcgtt gggaaccgga gctgaatgaa gccataccaa acgacgagcg tgacaccacg
     1141 atgcctgcag caatggcaac aacgttgcgc aaactattaa ctggcgaact acttactcta
     1201 gcttcccggc aacaattaat agactggatg gaggcggata aagttgcagg accacttctg
     1261 cgctcggccc ttccggctgg ctggtttatt gctgataaat ctggagccgg tgagcgtggg
     1321 tctcgcggta tcattgcagc actggggcca gatggtaagc cctcccgtat cgtagttatc
     1381 tacacgacgg ggagtcaggc aactatggat gaacgaaata gacagatcgc tgagataggt
     1441 gcctcactga ttaagcattg gtaactgtca gaccaagttt actcatatat actttagatt
     1501 gatttaaaac ttcattttta atttaaaagg atctaggtga agatcctttt tgataatctc
     1561 atgaccaaaa tcccttaacg tgagttttcg ttccactgag cgtcagaccc cgtagaaaag
     1621 atcaaaggat cttcttgaga tccttttttt ctgcgcgtaa tctgctgctt gcaaacaaaa
     1681 aaaccaccgc taccagcggt ggtttgtttg ccggatcaag agctaccaac tctttttccg
     1741 aaggtaactg gcttcagcag agcgcagata ccaaatactg tccttctagt gtagccgtag
     1801 ttaggccacc acttcaagaa ctctgtagca ccgcctacat acctcgctct gctaatcctg
     1861 ttaccagtgg ctgctgccag tggcgataag tcgtgtctta ccgggttgga ctcaagacga
     1921 tagttaccgg ataaggcgca gcggtcgggc tgaacggggg gttcgtgcac acagcccagc
     1981 ttggagcgaa cgacctacac cgaactgaga tacctacagc gtgagctatg agaaagcgcc
     2041 acgcttcccg aagggagaaa ggcggacagg tatccggtaa gcggcagggt cggaacagga
     2101 gagcgcacga gggagcttcc agggggaaac gcctggtatc tttatagtcc tgtcgggttt
     2161 cgccacctct gacttgagcg tcgatttttg tgatgctcgt caggggggcg gagcctatgg
     2221 aaaaacgcca gcaacgcggc ctttttacgg ttcctggcct tttgctggcc ttttgctcac
     2281 atgttctttc ctgcgttatc ccctgattct gtggataacc gtattaccgc ctttgagtga
     2341 gctgataccg ctcgccgcag ccgaacgacc gagcgcagcg agtcagtgag cgaggaagcg
     2401 gaagagcgcc tgatgcggta ttttctcctt acgcatctgt gcggtatttc acaccgcata
     2461 tatggtgcac tctcagtaca atctgctctg atgccgcata gttaagccag tatacactcc
     2521 gctatcgcta cgtgactggg tcatggctgc gccccgacac ccgccaacac ccgctgacgc
     2581 gccctgacgg gcttgtctgc tcccggcatc cgcttacaga caagctgtga ccgtctccgg
     2641 gagctgcatg tgtcagaggt tttcaccgtc atcaccgaaa cgcgcgaggc agctgcggta
     2701 aagctcatca gcgtggtcgt gaagcgattc acagatgtct gcctgttcat ccgcgtccag
     2761 ctcgttgagt ttctccagaa gcgttaatgt ctggcttctg ataaagcggg ccatgttaag
     2821 ggcggttttt tcctgtttgg tcactgatgc ctccgtgtaa gggggatttc tgttcatggg
     2881 ggtaatgata ccgatgaaac gagagaggat gctcacgata cgggttactg atgatgaaca
     2941 tgcccggtta ctggaacgtt gtgagggtaa acaactggcg gtatggatgc ggcgggacca
     3001 gagaaaaatc actcagggtc aatgccagcg cttcgttaat acagatgtag gtgttccaca
     3061 gggtagccag cagcatcctg cgatgcagat ccggaacata atggtgcagg gcgctgactt
     3121 ccgcgtttcc agactttacg aaacacggaa accgaagacc attcatgttg ttgctcaggt
     3181 cgcagacgtt ttgcagcagc agtcgcttca cgttcgctcg cgtatcggtg attcattctg
     3241 ctaaccagta aggcaacccc gccagcctag ccgggtcctc aacgacagga gcacgatcat
     3301 gcgcacccgt ggggccgcca tgccggcgat aatggcctgc ttctcgccga aacgtttggt
     3361 ggcgggacca gtgacgaagg cttgagcgag ggcgtgcaag attccgaata ccgcaagcga
     3421 caggccgatc atcgtcgcgc tccagcgaaa gcggtcctcg ccgaaaatga cccagagcgc
     3481 tgccggcacc tgtcctacga gttgcatgat aaagaagaca gtcataagtg cggcgacgat
     3541 agtcatgccc cgcgcccacc ggaaggagct gactgggttg aaggctctca agggcatcgg
     3601 tcgagatccc ggtgcctaat gagtgagcta acttacatta attgcgttgc gctcactgcc
     3661 cgctttccag tcgggaaacc tgtcgtgcca gctgcattaa tgaatcggcc aacgcgcggg
     3721 gagaggcggt ttgcgtattg ggcgccaggg tggtttttct tttcaccagt gagacgggca
     3781 acagctgatt gcccttcacc gcctggccct gagagagttg cagcaagcgg tccacgctgg
     3841 tttgccccag caggcgaaaa tcctgtttga tggtggttaa cggcgggata taacatgagc
     3901 tgtcttcggt atcgtcgtat cccactaccg agatatccgc accaacgcgc agcccggact
     3961 cggtaatggc gcgcattgcg cccagcgcca tctgatcgtt ggcaaccagc atcgcagtgg
     4021 gaacgatgcc ctcattcagc atttgcatgg tttgttgaaa accggacatg gcactccagt
     4081 cgccttcccg ttccgctatc ggctgaattt gattgcgagt gagatattta tgccagccag
     4141 ccagacgcag acgcgccgag acagaactta atgggcccgc taacagcgcg atttgctggt
     4201 gacccaatgc gaccagatgc tccacgccca gtcgcgtacc gtcttcatgg gagaaaataa
     4261 tactgttgat gggtgtctgg tcagagacat caagaaataa cgccggaaca ttagtgcagg
     4321 cagcttccac agcaatggca tcctggtcat ccagcggata gttaatgatc agcccactga
     4381 cgcgttgcgc gagaagattg tgcaccgccg ctttacaggc ttcgacgccg cttcgttcta
     4441 ccatcgacac caccacgctg gcacccagtt gatcggcgcg agatttaatc gccgcgacaa
     4501 tttgcgacgg cgcgtgcagg gccagactgg aggtggcaac gccaatcagc aacgactgtt
     4561 tgcccgccag ttgttgtgcc acgcggttgg gaatgtaatt cagctccgcc atcgccgctt
     4621 ccactttttc ccgcgttttc gcagaaacgt ggctggcctg gttcaccacg cgggaaacgg
     4681 tctgataaga gacaccggca tactctgcga catcgtataa cgttactggt ttcacattca
     4741 ccaccctgaa ttgactctct tccgggcgct atcatgccat accgcgaaag gttttgcgcc
     4801 attcgatggt gtccgggatc tcgacgctct cccttatgcg actcctgcat taggaagcag
     4861 cccagtagta ggttgaggcc gttgagcacc gccgccgcaa ggaatggtgc atgcaaggag
     4921 atggcgccca acagtccccc ggccacgggg cctgccacca tacccacgcc gaaacaagcg
     4981 ctcatgagcc cgaagtggcg agcccgatct tccccatcgg tgatgtcggc gatataggcg
     5041 ccagcaaccg cacctgtggc gccggtgatg ccggccacga tgcgtccggc gtagaggatc
     5101 gagatctcga tcccgcgaaa ttaatacgac tcactatagg ggaattgtga gcggataaca
     5161 attcccctct agaaataatt ttgtttaact ttaagaagga gatatacata tgtctaaaat
     5221 aaaaggtgga ggtggcggag gtggcggtgg aggaggtggt ttccagaagt acgggatttg
     5281 gccgccccct gcaagtaaag gtgaagaact gtttaccggc gtggttccga ttctggtgga
     5341 actggatggt gatgttaatg gccataaatt cagcgtgcgc ggcgaaggtg aaggcgatgc
     5401 caccaacggt aaactgacgc tgaaatttat ctgcaccacg ggtaaactgc cggtgccgtg
     5461 gccgaccctg gttaccacgc tgacgtatgg cgtgcagtgt ttcagccgtt acccggatca
     5521 tatgaaacgc cacgatttct ttaaaagcgc catgccggaa ggttatgttc aggaacgtac
     5581 catttctttt aaagatgatg gcacctacaa aacgcgcgca gaagtgaaat tcgaaggtga
     5641 taccctggtt aaccgtattg aactgaaagg catcgatttc aaagaagatg gtaacatcct
     5701 gggccataaa ctggaataca acttcaactc tcacaacgtg tacatcaccg cagataaaca
     5761 gaaaaacggt atcaaagcga acttcaaaat ccgccataat gtggaagatg gcagcgttca
     5821 gctggcggat cactatcagc agaacacccc gattggtgat ggcccggttc tgctgccgga
     5881 taatcattac ctgagcacgc agtctgtgct gagtaaagat ccgaacgaaa aacgtgatca
     5941 tatggtgctg ctggaatttg ttaccgcggc cggtatcacg cacggcatgg atgaactgta
     6001 taaactgcac caccaccacc accactaata agatccggct gctaacaaag cccgaaagga
     6061 agctgagttg gctgctgcca ccgctgagca ataactagca taaccccttg gggcctctaa
     6121 acgggtcttg aggggttttt tgctgaaagg aggaactata tccggat
//
